# Supplementary material for: Enhancing extracellular vesicle cargo loading and functional delivery by engineering protein-lipid interactions
Source: Nat Commun. 2024 Jul 4;15:5618. doi: 10.1038/s41467-024-49678-z (PMC11224323; doi:10.1038/s41467-024-49678-z)
Supplement: Supplementary file 4 — Plasmid Maps [file 41467_2024_49678_MOESM4_ESM.zip › Supporting Information - plasmid maps/Miscellaneous plasmids/pHIE298_empty backbone no CMV.gb]

LOCUS       Exported                2945 bp ds-DNA     circular SYN 30-MAR-2023
DEFINITION  synthetic circular DNA
ACCESSION   .
VERSION     .
KEYWORDS    .
SOURCE      synthetic DNA construct
  ORGANISM  synthetic DNA construct
REFERENCE   1  (bases 1 to 2945)
  AUTHORS   Leonard Lab
  TITLE     Direct Submission
  JOURNAL   Exported Thursday, Mar 30, 2023 from SnapGene 5.1.7
            https://www.snapgene.com
FEATURES             Location/Qualifiers
     source          1..2945
                     /organism="synthetic DNA construct"
                     /mol_type="other DNA"
     rep_origin      117..252
                     /label=SV40 ori
                     /note="SV40 origin of replication"
     polyA_signal    386..507
                     /label=SV40 poly(A) signal
                     /note="SV40 polyadenylation signal"
     primer_bind     complement(556..572)
                     /label=M13 rev
                     /note="common sequencing primer, one of multiple similar 
                     variants"
     protein_bind    580..596
                     /label=lac operator
                     /bound_moiety="lac repressor encoded by lacI"
                     /note="The lac repressor binds to the lac operator to 
                     inhibit transcription in E. coli. This inhibition can be 
                     relieved by adding lactose or 
                     isopropyl-beta-D-thiogalactopyranoside (IPTG)."
     promoter        complement(604..634)
                     /label=lac promoter
                     /note="promoter for the E. coli lac operon"
     protein_bind    649..670
                     /label=CAP binding site
                     /bound_moiety="E. coli catabolite activator protein"
                     /note="CAP binding activates transcription in the presence 
                     of cAMP."
     rep_origin      complement(958..1543)
                     /direction=LEFT
                     /label=ori
                     /note="high-copy-number ColE1/pMB1/pBR322/pUC origin of 
                     replication"
     CDS             complement(1714..2574)
                     /codon_start=1
                     /gene="bla"
                     /product="beta-lactamase"
                     /label=AmpR
                     /note="confers resistance to ampicillin, carbenicillin, and
                     related antibiotics"
                     /translation="MSIQHFRVALIPFFAAFCLPVFAHPETLVKVKDAEDQLGARVGYI
                     ELDLNSGKILESFRPEERFPMMSTFKVLLCGAVLSRIDAGQEQLGRRIHYSQNDLVEYS
                     PVTEKHLTDGMTVRELCSAAITMSDNTAANLLLTTIGGPKELTAFLHNMGDHVTRLDRW
                     EPELNEAIPNDERDTTMPVAMATTLRKLLTGELLTLASRQQLIDWMEADKVAGPLLRSA
                     LPAGWFIADKSGAGERGSRGIIAALGPDGKPSRIVVIYTTGSQATMDERNRQIAEIGAS
                     LIKHW"
     promoter        complement(2575..2679)
                     /gene="bla"
                     /label=AmpR promoter
ORIGIN
        1 ctagcctgag gcggaaagaa ccagctgggg ctctaggggg tatccccaat tctgtggaat
       61 gtgtgtcagt taggctcaat tagtcagcaa ccatagtccc gcccctaact ccgcccatcc
      121 cgcccctaac tccgcccagt tccgcccatt ctccgcccca tggctgacta atttttttta
      181 tttatgcaga ggccgaggcc gcctctgcct ctgagctatt ccagaagtag tgaggaggct
      241 tttttggagg cctaggcttt tgcaaaaagc tcccgggagc ttgtatatcc attttcggag
      301 gttgggcttc ggaatcgttt tccgggacgc cggctggatg atcctccagc gcggggatct
      361 catgctggag ttcttcgccc accccaactt gtttattgca gcttataatg gttacaaata
      421 aagcaatagc atcacaaatt tcacaaataa agcatttttt tcactgcatt ctagttgtgg
      481 tttgtccaaa ctcatcaatg tatcttatca tgtctgtata ccgtcgacct ctagctagag
      541 cttggcgtaa tcatggtcat agctgtttcc tgtgtgaaat tgttatccgc tcacaattcc
      601 acacaacata cgagccggaa gcataaagtg taaagcctgg ggtgcctaat gagtgagcta
      661 actcacatta attgcgttgc gctcactgcc cgctttccag tcgggaaacc tgtcgtgcca
      721 gctgcattaa tgaatcggcc aacgcgcggg gagaggcggt ttgcgtattg ggcgctcttc
      781 cgcttcctcg ctcactgact cgctgcgctc ggtcgttcgg ctgcggcgag cggtatcagc
      841 tcactcaaag gcggtaatac ggttatccac agaatcaggg gataacgcag gaaagaacat
      901 gtgagcaaaa ggccagcaaa aggccaggaa ccgtaaaaag gccgcgttgc tggcgttttt
      961 ccataggctc cgcccccctg acgagcatca caaaaatcga cgctcaagtc agaggtggcg
     1021 aaacccgaca ggactataaa gataccaggc gtttccccct ggaagctccc tcgtgcgctc
     1081 tcctgttccg accctgccgc ttaccggata cctgtccgcc tttctccctt cgggaagcgt
     1141 ggcgctttct catagctcac gctgtaggta tctcagttcg gtgtaggtcg ttcgctccaa
     1201 gctgggctgt gtgcacgaac cccccgttca gcccgaccgc tgcgccttat ccggtaacta
     1261 tcgtcttgag tccaacccgg taagacacga cttatcgcca ctggcagcag ccactggtaa
     1321 caggattagc agagcgaggt atgtaggcgg tgctacagag ttcttgaagt ggtggcctaa
     1381 ctacggctac actagaagaa cagtatttgg tatctgcgct ctgctgaagc cagttacctt
     1441 cggaaaaaga gttggtagct cttgatccgg caaacaaacc accgctggta gcggtttttt
     1501 tgtttgcaag cagcagatta cgcgcagaaa aaaaggatct caagaagatc ctttgatctt
     1561 ttctacgggg tctgacgctc agtggaacga aaactcacgt taagggattt tggtcatgag
     1621 attatcaaaa aggatcttca cctagatcct tttaaattaa aaatgaagtt ttaaatcaat
     1681 ctaaagtata tatgagtaaa cttggtctga cagttaccaa tgcttaatca gtgaggcacc
     1741 tatctcagcg atctgtctat ttcgttcatc catagttgcc tgactccccg tcgtgtagat
     1801 aactacgata cgggagggct taccatctgg ccccagtgct gcaatgatac cgcgagatcc
     1861 acgctcaccg gctccagatt tatcagcaat aaaccagcca gccggaaggg ccgagcgcag
     1921 aagtggtcct gcaactttat ccgcctccat ccagtctatt aattgttgcc gggaagctag
     1981 agtaagtagt tcgccagtta atagtttgcg caacgttgtt gccattgcta caggcatcgt
     2041 ggtgtcacgc tcgtcgtttg gtatggcttc attcagctcc ggttcccaac gatcaaggcg
     2101 agttacatga tcccccatgt tgtgcaaaaa agcggttagc tccttcggtc ctccgatcgt
     2161 tgtcagaagt aagttggccg cagtgttatc actcatggtt atggcagcac tgcataattc
     2221 tcttactgtc atgccatccg taagatgctt ttctgtgact ggtgagtact caaccaagtc
     2281 attctgagaa tagtgtatgc ggcgaccgag ttgctcttgc ccggcgtcaa tacgggataa
     2341 taccgcgcca catagcagaa ctttaaaagt gctcatcatt ggaaaacgtt cttcggggcg
     2401 aaaactctca aggatcttac cgctgttgag atccagttcg atgtaaccca ctcgtgcacc
     2461 caactgatct tcagcatctt ttactttcac cagcgtttct gggtgagcaa aaacaggaag
     2521 gcaaaatgcc gcaaaaaagg gaataagggc gacacggaaa tgttgaatac tcatactctt
     2581 cctttttcaa tattattgaa gcatttatca gggttattgt ctcatgagcg gatacatatt
     2641 tgaatgtatt tagaaaaata aacaaatagg ggttccgcgc acatttcccc gaaaagtgcc
     2701 acctgacgtc gacggatcgg gagatctccc gatcccctat ggtgcactct cagtacaatc
     2761 tgctctgatg ccgcatagtt aagccagtat ctgctccctg cttgtgtgtt ggaggtcgct
     2821 gagtagtgcg cgagcaaaat ttaagctaca acaaggcaag gcttgaccga caattgcatg
     2881 aagaatctgc ttagggttag gcgttttgcg ctgcttcgcg atgtacgggc cagatatacg
     2941 cgttg
//
