# Supplementary material for: Enhancing extracellular vesicle cargo loading and functional delivery by engineering protein-lipid interactions
Source: Nat Commun. 2024 Jul 4;15:5618. doi: 10.1038/s41467-024-49678-z (PMC11224323; doi:10.1038/s41467-024-49678-z)
Supplement: Supplementary file 4 — Plasmid Maps [file 41467_2024_49678_MOESM4_ESM.zip › Supporting Information - plasmid maps/Miscellaneous plasmids/pPD005_empty backbone.gb]

LOCUS       Exported                4392 bp ds-DNA     circular SYN 12-MAY-2021
DEFINITION  Vector used to express most COMET components, modified from 
            pcDNA3.1/HygroR(+) for BsaI/BpiI Golden Gate compatibility and to 
            lack HygroR..
ACCESSION   .
VERSION     .
KEYWORDS    pPD005 pcDNA Golden Gate
SOURCE      synthetic DNA construct
  ORGANISM  synthetic DNA construct
REFERENCE   1  (bases 1 to 4392)
  AUTHORS   Donahue PS, Draut JW, Muldoon JJ, Edelstein HI, Bagheri N, Leonard 
            JN
  TITLE     The COMET toolkit for composing customizable genetic programs in 
            mammalian cells.
  JOURNAL   Nat Commun. 2020 Feb 7;11(1):779. doi: 10.1038/s41467-019-14147-5.
  PUBMED    32034124
REFERENCE   2  (bases 1 to 4392)
  AUTHORS   .
  TITLE     Direct Submission
  JOURNAL   Exported Wednesday, Jan 31, 2024 from SnapGene 5.1.7
            https://www.snapgene.com
COMMENT     SGRef: number: 1; type: "Journal Article"; journalName: "Nat Commun.
            2020 Feb 7"; volume: "11(1):779. doi"; pages: " 
            10.1038/s41467-019-14147-5"
FEATURES             Location/Qualifiers
     source          1..4392
                     /organism="synthetic DNA construct"
                     /mol_type="other DNA"
     primer_bind     complement(44..63)
                     /label=pRS-marker
                     /note="pRS vectors, use to sequence yeast selectable 
                     marker"
     enhancer        235..614
                     /label=CMV enhancer
                     /note="human cytomegalovirus immediate early enhancer"
     promoter        615..818
                     /label=CMV promoter
                     /note="human cytomegalovirus (CMV) immediate early 
                     promoter"
     primer_bind     769..789
                     /label=CMV-F
                     /note="Human CMV immediate early promoter, forward primer"
     primer_bind     863..882
                     /label=T7
                     /note="T7 promoter, forward primer"
     promoter        863..881
                     /label=T7 promoter
                     /note="promoter for bacteriophage T7 RNA polymerase"
     primer_bind     complement(1022..1039)
                     /label=BGH-rev
                     /note="Bovine growth hormone terminator, reverse primer. 
                     Also called BGH reverse"
     polyA_signal    1028..1252
                     /label=bGH poly(A) signal
                     /note="bovine growth hormone polyadenylation signal"
     rep_origin      1298..1726
                     /direction=RIGHT
                     /label=f1 ori
                     /note="f1 bacteriophage origin of replication; arrow 
                     indicates direction of (+) strand synthesis"
     primer_bind     complement(1385..1404)
                     /label=F1ori-R
                     /note="F1 origin, reverse primer"
     primer_bind     1595..1616
                     /label=F1ori-F
                     /note="F1 origin, forward primer"
     rep_origin      1796..1931
                     /label=SV40 ori
                     /note="SV40 origin of replication"
     primer_bind     1858..1877
                     /label=SV40pro-F
                     /note="SV40 promoter/origin, forward primer"
     polyA_signal    2065..2186
                     /label=SV40 poly(A) signal
                     /note="SV40 polyadenylation signal"
     primer_bind     complement(2102..2121)
                     /label=SV40pA-R
                     /note="SV40 polyA, reverse primer"
     primer_bind     2156..2175
                     /label=EBV-rev
                     /note="SV40 polyA terminator, reverse primer"
     primer_bind     complement(2235..2251)
                     /label=M13 rev
                     /note="common sequencing primer, one of multiple similar 
                     variants"
     primer_bind     complement(2235..2251)
                     /label=M13 Reverse
                     /note="In lacZ gene. Also called M13-rev"
     primer_bind     complement(2248..2270)
                     /label=M13/pUC Reverse
                     /note="In lacZ gene"
     protein_bind    2259..2275
                     /label=lac operator
                     /bound_moiety="lac repressor encoded by lacI"
                     /note="The lac repressor binds to the lac operator to 
                     inhibit transcription in E. coli. This inhibition can be 
                     relieved by adding lactose or 
                     isopropyl-beta-D-thiogalactopyranoside (IPTG)."
     promoter        complement(2283..2313)
                     /label=lac promoter
                     /note="promoter for the E. coli lac operon"
     protein_bind    2328..2349
                     /label=CAP binding site
                     /bound_moiety="E. coli catabolite activator protein"
                     /note="CAP binding activates transcription in the presence 
                     of cAMP."
     primer_bind     complement(2466..2483)
                     /label=L4440
                     /note="L4440 vector, forward primer"
     rep_origin      complement(2637..3225)
                     /direction=LEFT
                     /label=ori
                     /note="high-copy-number ColE1/pMB1/pBR322/pUC origin of 
                     replication"
     primer_bind     complement(2717..2736)
                     /label=pBR322ori-F
                     /note="pBR322 origin, forward primer"
     CDS             complement(3396..4256)
                     /codon_start=1
                     /gene="bla"
                     /product="beta-lactamase"
                     /label=AmpR
                     /note="confers resistance to ampicillin, carbenicillin, and
                     related antibiotics"
                     /translation="MSIQHFRVALIPFFAAFCLPVFAHPETLVKVKDAEDQLGARVGYI
                     ELDLNSGKILESFRPEERFPMMSTFKVLLCGAVLSRIDAGQEQLGRRIHYSQNDLVEYS
                     PVTEKHLTDGMTVRELCSAAITMSDNTAANLLLTTIGGPKELTAFLHNMGDHVTRLDRW
                     EPELNEAIPNDERDTTMPVAMATTLRKLLTGELLTLASRQQLIDWMEADKVAGPLLRSA
                     LPAGWFIADKSGAGERGSRGIIAALGPDGKPSRIVVIYTTGSQATMDERNRQIAEIGAS
                     LIKHW"
     primer_bind     4019..4038
                     /label=Amp-R
                     /note="Ampicillin resistance gene, reverse primer"
     promoter        complement(4257..4361)
                     /gene="bla"
                     /label=AmpR promoter
ORIGIN
        1 gacggatcgg gagatctccc gatcccctat ggtgcactct cagtacaatc tgctctgatg
       61 ccgcatagtt aagccagtat ctgctccctg cttgtgtgtt ggaggtcgct gagtagtgcg
      121 cgagcaaaat ttaagctaca acaaggcaag gcttgaccga caattgcatg aagaatctgc
      181 ttagggttag gcgttttgcg ctgcttcgcg atgtacgggc cagatatacg cgttgacatt
      241 gattattgac tagttattaa tagtaatcaa ttacggggtc attagttcat agcccatata
      301 tggagttccg cgttacataa cttacggtaa atggcccgcc tggctgaccg cccaacgacc
      361 cccgcccatt gacgtcaata atgacgtatg ttcccatagt aacgccaata gggactttcc
      421 attgacgtca atgggtggag tatttacggt aaactgccca cttggcagta catcaagtgt
      481 atcatatgcc aagtacgccc cctattgacg tcaatgacgg taaatggccc gcctggcatt
      541 atgcccagta catgacctta tgggactttc ctacttggca gtacatctac gtattagtca
      601 tcgctattac catggtgatg cggttttggc agtacatcaa tgggcgtgga tagcggtttg
      661 actcacgggg atttccaagt ctccacccca ttgacgtcaa tgggagtttg ttttggcacc
      721 aaaatcaacg ggactttcca aaatgtcgta acaactccgc cccattgacg caaatgggcg
      781 gtaggcgtgt acggtgggag gtctatataa gcagagctct ctggctaact agagaaccca
      841 ctgcttactg gcttatcgaa attaatacga ctcactatag ggagtcccaa gctggctagc
      901 gtttaaactt aagcttggta ccgagctcgg atccactagt ccagtgtggt ggaattctgc
      961 agatatccag cacagtggcg gccgctcgag tctagagggc ccgtttaaac ccgctgatca
     1021 gcctcgactg tgccttctag ttgccagcca tctgttgttt gcccctcccc cgtgccttcc
     1081 ttgaccctgg aaggtgccac tcccactgtc ctttcctaat aaaatgagga aattgcatcg
     1141 cattgtctga gtaggtgtca ttctattctg gggggtgggg tggggcagga cagcaagggg
     1201 gaggattggg aagtcaatag caggcatgct ggggatgcgg tgggctctat ggcttctgag
     1261 gcggaaagaa ccagctgggg ctctaggggg tatccccnnn nnnnnnnnnn nnnnnnnnnn
     1321 nnnnnnnnnn nnnnnnnnnn nnnnnnnnnn nnnnnnnnnn nnnnnnnnnn nnnnnnnnnn
     1381 nnnnnnnnnn nnnnnnnnnn nnnnnnnnnn nnnnnnnnnn ncnnnnnnnn nnnnnnnnnn
     1441 nnnnnnnnnn nnnnnnnnnn nnnnnnnnnn nnnnnnnnnn nnnnnnnnnn nnnnnnnnnn
     1501 nnnnnnnnnn nnnannnnnn nnnnnnnnnn nnnnnnnnnn nnnnnnnnnn nnnnnnnnnn
     1561 nnncctttga cgttggagtc cacgttcttt aatagtggac tcttgttcca aactggaaca
     1621 acactcaacc ctatctcggt ctattctttt gatttataag ggattttgcc gatttcggcc
     1681 tattggttaa aaaatgagct gatttaacaa aaatttaacg cgaattaatt ctgtggaatg
     1741 tgtgtcagtt aggctcaatt agtcagcaac catagtcccg cccctaactc cgcccatccc
     1801 gcccctaact ccgcccagtt ccgcccattc tccgccccat ggctgactaa ttttttttat
     1861 ttatgcagag gccgaggccg cctctgcctc tgagctattc cagaagtagt gaggaggctt
     1921 ttttggaggc ctaggctttt gcaaaaagct cccgggagct tgtatatcca ttttcggagg
     1981 ttgggcttcg gaatcgtttt ccgggacgcc ggctggatga tcctccagcg cggggatctc
     2041 atgctggagt tcttcgccca ccccaacttg tttattgcag cttataatgg ttacaaataa
     2101 agcaatagca tcacaaattt cacaaataaa gcattttttt cactgcattc tagttgtggt
     2161 ttgtccaaac tcatcaatgt atcttatcat gtctgtatac cgtcgacctc tagctagagc
     2221 ttggcgtaat catggtcata gctgtttcct gtgtgaaatt gttatccgct cacaattcca
     2281 cacaacatac gagccggaag cataaagtgt aaagcctggg gtgcctaatg agtgagctaa
     2341 ctcacattaa ttgcgttgcg ctcactgccc gctttccagt cgggaaacct gtcgtgccag
     2401 ctgcattaat gaatcggcca acgcgcgggg agaggcggtt tgcgtattgg gcgctcttcc
     2461 gcttcctcgc tcactgactc gctgcgctcg gtcgttcggc tgcggcgagc ggtatcagct
     2521 cactcaaagg cggtaatacg gttatccaca gaatcagggg ataacgcagg aaagaacatg
     2581 tgagcaaaag gccagcaaaa ggccaggaac cgtaaaaagg ccgcgttgct ggcgtttttc
     2641 cataggctcc gcccccctga cgagcatcac aaaaatcgac gctcaagtca gaggtggcga
     2701 aacccgacag gactataaag ataccaggcg tttccccctg gaagctccct cgtgcgctct
     2761 cctgttccga ccctgccgct taccggatac ctgtccgcct ttctcccttc gggaagcgtg
     2821 gcgctttctc atagctcacg ctgtaggtat ctcagttcgg tgtaggtcgt tcgctccaag
     2881 ctgggctgtg tgcacgaacc ccccgttcag cccgaccgct gcgccttatc cggtaactat
     2941 cgtcttgagt ccaacccggt aagacacgac ttatcgccac tggcagcagc cactggtaac
     3001 aggattagca gagcgaggta tgtaggcggt gctacagagt tcttgaagtg gtggcctaac
     3061 tacggctaca ctagaagaac agtatttggt atctgcgctc tgctgaagcc agttaccttc
     3121 ggaaaaagag ttggtagctc ttgatccggc aaacaaacca ccgctggtag cggtggtttt
     3181 tttgtttgca agcagcagat tacgcgcaga aaaaaaggat ctcaagaaga tcctttgatc
     3241 ttttctacgg ggtctgacgc tcagtggaac gaaaactcac gttaagggat tttggtcatg
     3301 agattatcaa aaaggatctt cacctagatc cttttaaatt aaaaatgaag ttttaaatca
     3361 atctaaagta tatatgagta aacttggtct gacagttacc aatgcttaat cagtgaggca
     3421 cctatctcag cgatctgtct atttcgttca tccatagttg cctgactccc cgtcgtgtag
     3481 ataactacga tacgggaggg cttaccatct ggccccagtg ctgcaatgat accgcgagat
     3541 ccacgctcac cggctccaga tttatcagca ataaaccagc cagccggaag ggccgagcgc
     3601 agaagtggtc ctgcaacttt atccgcctcc atccagtcta ttaattgttg ccgggaagct
     3661 agagtaagta gttcgccagt taatagtttg cgcaacgttg ttgccattgc tacaggcatc
     3721 gtggtgtcac gctcgtcgtt tggtatggct tcattcagct ccggttccca acgatcaagg
     3781 cgagttacat gatcccccat gttgtgcaaa aaagcggtta gctccttcgg tcctccgatc
     3841 gttgtcagaa gtaagttggc cgcagtgtta tcactcatgg ttatggcagc actgcataat
     3901 tctcttactg tcatgccatc cgtaagatgc ttttctgtga ctggtgagta ctcaaccaag
     3961 tcattctgag aatagtgtat gcggcgaccg agttgctctt gcccggcgtc aatacgggat
     4021 aataccgcgc cacatagcag aactttaaaa gtgctcatca ttggaaaacg ttcttcgggg
     4081 cgaaaactct caaggatctt accgctgttg agatccagtt cgatgtaacc cactcgtgca
     4141 cccaactgat cttcagcatc ttttactttc accagcgttt ctgggtgagc aaaaacagga
     4201 aggcaaaatg ccgcaaaaaa gggaataagg gcgacacgga aatgttgaat actcatactc
     4261 ttcctttttc aatattattg aagcatttat cagggttatt gtctcatgag cggatacata
     4321 tttgaatgta tttagaaaaa taaacaaata ggggttccgc gcacatttcc ccgaaaagtg
     4381 ccacctgacg tc
//
