# Supplementary material for: Enhancing extracellular vesicle cargo loading and functional delivery by engineering protein-lipid interactions
Source: Nat Commun. 2024 Jul 4;15:5618. doi: 10.1038/s41467-024-49678-z (PMC11224323; doi:10.1038/s41467-024-49678-z)
Supplement: Supplementary file 4 — Plasmid Maps [file 41467_2024_49678_MOESM4_ESM.zip › Supporting Information - plasmid maps/Miscellaneous plasmids/pPD143_dsRedExpress2.gb]

LOCUS       Exported                4996 bp ds-DNA     circular SYN 30-MAR-2023
DEFINITION  synthetic circular DNA
ACCESSION   .
VERSION     .
KEYWORDS    .
SOURCE      synthetic DNA construct
  ORGANISM  synthetic DNA construct
REFERENCE   1  (bases 1 to 4996)
  AUTHORS   LeonardLab
  TITLE     Direct Submission
  JOURNAL   Exported Thursday, Mar 30, 2023 from SnapGene 5.1.7
            https://www.snapgene.com
FEATURES             Location/Qualifiers
     source          1..4996
                     /organism="synthetic DNA construct"
                     /mol_type="other DNA"
     enhancer        235..614
                     /label=CMV enhancer
                     /note="human cytomegalovirus immediate early enhancer"
     promoter        615..818
                     /label=CMV promoter
                     /note="human cytomegalovirus (CMV) immediate early 
                     promoter"
     CDS             907..1584
                     /codon_start=1
                     /product="noncytotoxic tetrameric variant of DsRed 
                     fluorescent protein (Strack et al., 2008)"
                     /label=DsRed-Express2
                     /note="mammalian codon-optimized"
                     /translation="MDSTENVIKPFMRFKVHMEGSVNGHEFEIEGEGEGKPYEGTQTAK
                     LQVTKGGPLPFAWDILSPQFQYGSKVYVKHPADIPDYKKLSFPEGFKWERVMNFEDGGV
                     VTVTQDSSLQDGTFIYHVKFIGVNFPSDGPVMQKKTLGWEPSTERLYPRDGVLKGEIHK
                     ALKLKGGGHYLVEFKSIYMAKKPVKLPGYYYVDSKLDITSHNEDYTVVEQYERAEARHH
                     LFQ"
     polyA_signal    1635..1859
                     /label=bGH poly(A) signal
                     /note="bovine growth hormone polyadenylation signal"
     rep_origin      1905..2333
                     /direction=RIGHT
                     /label=f1 ori
                     /note="f1 bacteriophage origin of replication; arrow 
                     indicates direction of (+) strand synthesis"
     rep_origin      2403..2538
                     /label=SV40 ori
                     /note="SV40 origin of replication"
     polyA_signal    2672..2793
                     /label=SV40 poly(A) signal
                     /note="SV40 polyadenylation signal"
     rep_origin      complement(3244..3829)
                     /direction=LEFT
                     /label=ori
                     /note="high-copy-number ColE1/pMB1/pBR322/pUC origin of 
                     replication"
     CDS             complement(4000..4860)
                     /codon_start=1
                     /gene="bla"
                     /product="beta-lactamase"
                     /label=AmpR
                     /note="confers resistance to ampicillin, carbenicillin, and
                     related antibiotics"
                     /translation="MSIQHFRVALIPFFAAFCLPVFAHPETLVKVKDAEDQLGARVGYI
                     ELDLNSGKILESFRPEERFPMMSTFKVLLCGAVLSRIDAGQEQLGRRIHYSQNDLVEYS
                     PVTEKHLTDGMTVRELCSAAITMSDNTAANLLLTTIGGPKELTAFLHNMGDHVTRLDRW
                     EPELNEAIPNDERDTTMPVAMATTLRKLLTGELLTLASRQQLIDWMEADKVAGPLLRSA
                     LPAGWFIADKSGAGERGSRGIIAALGPDGKPSRIVVIYTTGSQATMDERNRQIAEIGAS
                     LIKHW"
     promoter        complement(4861..4965)
                     /gene="bla"
                     /label=AmpR promoter
ORIGIN
        1 gacggatcgg gagatctccc gatcccctat ggtgcactct cagtacaatc tgctctgatg
       61 ccgcatagtt aagccagtat ctgctccctg cttgtgtgtt ggaggtcgct gagtagtgcg
      121 cgagcaaaat ttaagctaca acaaggcaag gcttgaccga caattgcatg aagaatctgc
      181 ttagggttag gcgttttgcg ctgcttcgcg atgtacgggc cagatatacg cgttgacatt
      241 gattattgac tagttattaa tagtaatcaa ttacggggtc attagttcat agcccatata
      301 tggagttccg cgttacataa cttacggtaa atggcccgcc tggctgaccg cccaacgacc
      361 cccgcccatt gacgtcaata atgacgtatg ttcccatagt aacgccaata gggactttcc
      421 attgacgtca atgggtggag tatttacggt aaactgccca cttggcagta catcaagtgt
      481 atcatatgcc aagtacgccc cctattgacg tcaatgacgg taaatggccc gcctggcatt
      541 atgcccagta catgacctta tgggactttc ctacttggca gtacatctac gtattagtca
      601 tcgctattac catggtgatg cggttttggc agtacatcaa tgggcgtgga tagcggtttg
      661 actcacgggg atttccaagt ctccacccca ttgacgtcaa tgggagtttg ttttggcacc
      721 aaaatcaacg ggactttcca aaatgtcgta acaactccgc cccattgacg caaatgggcg
      781 gtaggcgtgt acggtgggag gtctatataa gcagagctct ctggctaact agagaaccca
      841 ctgcttactg gcttatcgaa attaatacga ctcactatag ggagtcccaa gctggctagc
      901 gccaccatgg atagcactga gaacgtcatc aagcccttca tgcgcttcaa ggtgcacatg
      961 gagggctccg tgaacggcca cgagttcgag atcgagggcg agggcgaggg caagccctac
     1021 gagggcaccc agaccgccaa gctgcaggtg accaagggcg gccccctgcc cttcgcctgg
     1081 gacatcctgt ccccccagtt ccagtacggc tccaaggtgt acgtgaagca ccccgccgac
     1141 atccccgact acaagaagct gtccttcccc gagggcttca agtgggagcg cgtgatgaac
     1201 ttcgaggacg gcggcgtggt gaccgtgacc caggactcct ccctgcagga cggcaccttc
     1261 atctaccacg tgaagttcat cggcgtgaac ttcccctccg acggccccgt aatgcagaag
     1321 aagactctgg gctgggagcc ctccaccgag cgcctgtacc cccgcgacgg cgtgctgaag
     1381 ggcgagatcc acaaggcgct gaagctgaag ggcggcggcc actacctggt ggagttcaag
     1441 tcaatctaca tggccaagaa gcccgtgaag ctgcccggct actactacgt ggactccaag
     1501 ctggacatca cctcccacaa cgaggactac accgtggtgg agcagtacga gcgcgccgag
     1561 gcccgccacc acctgttcca gtaggcggcc gctcgagtct agagggcccg tttaaacccg
     1621 ctgatcagcc tcgactgtgc cttctagttg ccagccatct gttgtttgcc cctcccccgt
     1681 gccttccttg accctggaag gtgccactcc cactgtcctt tcctaataaa atgaggaaat
     1741 tgcatcgcat tgtctgagta ggtgtcattc tattctgggg ggtggggtgg ggcaggacag
     1801 caagggggag gattgggaag tcaatagcag gcatgctggg gatgcggtgg gctctatggc
     1861 ttctgaggcg gaaagaacca gctggggctc tagggggtat ccccnnnnnn nnnnnnnnnn
     1921 nnnnnnnnnn nnnnnnnnnn nnnnnnnnnn nnnnnnnnnn nnnnnnnnnn nnnnnnnnnn
     1981 nnnnnnnnnn nnnnnnnnnn nnnnnnnnnn nnnnnnnnnn nnnnnnnncn nnnnnnnnnn
     2041 nnnnnnnnnn nnnnnnnnnn nnnnnnnnnn nnnnnnnnnn nnnnnnnnnn nnnnnnnnnn
     2101 nnnnnnnnnn nnnnnnnnnn annnnnnnnn nnnnnnnnnn nnnnnnnnnn nnnnnnnnnn
     2161 nnnnnnnnnn cctttgacgt tggagtccac gttctttaat agtggactct tgttccaaac
     2221 tggaacaaca ctcaacccta tctcggtcta ttcttttgat ttataaggga ttttgccgat
     2281 ttcggcctat tggttaaaaa atgagctgat ttaacaaaaa tttaacgcga attaattctg
     2341 tggaatgtgt gtcagttagg ctcaattagt cagcaaccat agtcccgccc ctaactccgc
     2401 ccatcccgcc cctaactccg cccagttccg cccattctcc gccccatggc tgactaattt
     2461 tttttattta tgcagaggcc gaggccgcct ctgcctctga gctattccag aagtagtgag
     2521 gaggcttttt tggaggccta ggcttttgca aaaagctccc gggagcttgt atatccattt
     2581 tcggaggttg ggcttcggaa tcgttttccg ggacgccggc tggatgatcc tccagcgcgg
     2641 ggatctcatg ctggagttct tcgcccaccc caacttgttt attgcagctt ataatggtta
     2701 caaataaagc aatagcatca caaatttcac aaataaagca tttttttcac tgcattctag
     2761 ttgtggtttg tccaaactca tcaatgtatc ttatcatgtc tgtataccgt cgacctctag
     2821 ctagagcttg gcgtaatcat ggtcatagct gtttcctgtg tgaaattgtt atccgctcac
     2881 aattccacac aacatacgag ccggaagcat aaagtgtaaa gcctggggtg cctaatgagt
     2941 gagctaactc acattaattg cgttgcgctc actgcccgct ttccagtcgg gaaacctgtc
     3001 gtgccagctg cattaatgaa tcggccaacg cgcggggaga ggcggtttgc gtattgggcg
     3061 ctcttccgct tcctcgctca ctgactcgct gcgctcggtc gttcggctgc ggcgagcggt
     3121 atcagctcac tcaaaggcgg taatacggtt atccacagaa tcaggggata acgcaggaaa
     3181 gaacatgtga gcaaaaggcc agcaaaaggc caggaaccgt aaaaaggccg cgttgctggc
     3241 gtttttccat aggctccgcc cccctgacga gcatcacaaa aatcgacgct caagtcagag
     3301 gtggcgaaac ccgacaggac tataaagata ccaggcgttt ccccctggaa gctccctcgt
     3361 gcgctctcct gttccgaccc tgccgcttac cggatacctg tccgcctttc tcccttcggg
     3421 aagcgtggcg ctttctcata gctcacgctg taggtatctc agttcggtgt aggtcgttcg
     3481 ctccaagctg ggctgtgtgc acgaaccccc cgttcagccc gaccgctgcg ccttatccgg
     3541 taactatcgt cttgagtcca acccggtaag acacgactta tcgccactgg cagcagccac
     3601 tggtaacagg attagcagag cgaggtatgt aggcggtgct acagagttct tgaagtggtg
     3661 gcctaactac ggctacacta gaagaacagt atttggtatc tgcgctctgc tgaagccagt
     3721 taccttcgga aaaagagttg gtagctcttg atccggcaaa caaaccaccg ctggtagcgg
     3781 tttttttgtt tgcaagcagc agattacgcg cagaaaaaaa ggatctcaag aagatccttt
     3841 gatcttttct acggggtctg acgctcagtg gaacgaaaac tcacgttaag ggattttggt
     3901 catgagatta tcaaaaagga tcttcaccta gatcctttta aattaaaaat gaagttttaa
     3961 atcaatctaa agtatatatg agtaaacttg gtctgacagt taccaatgct taatcagtga
     4021 ggcacctatc tcagcgatct gtctatttcg ttcatccata gttgcctgac tccccgtcgt
     4081 gtagataact acgatacggg agggcttacc atctggcccc agtgctgcaa tgataccgcg
     4141 agatccacgc tcaccggctc cagatttatc agcaataaac cagccagccg gaagggccga
     4201 gcgcagaagt ggtcctgcaa ctttatccgc ctccatccag tctattaatt gttgccggga
     4261 agctagagta agtagttcgc cagttaatag tttgcgcaac gttgttgcca ttgctacagg
     4321 catcgtggtg tcacgctcgt cgtttggtat ggcttcattc agctccggtt cccaacgatc
     4381 aaggcgagtt acatgatccc ccatgttgtg caaaaaagcg gttagctcct tcggtcctcc
     4441 gatcgttgtc agaagtaagt tggccgcagt gttatcactc atggttatgg cagcactgca
     4501 taattctctt actgtcatgc catccgtaag atgcttttct gtgactggtg agtactcaac
     4561 caagtcattc tgagaatagt gtatgcggcg accgagttgc tcttgcccgg cgtcaatacg
     4621 ggataatacc gcgccacata gcagaacttt aaaagtgctc atcattggaa aacgttcttc
     4681 ggggcgaaaa ctctcaagga tcttaccgct gttgagatcc agttcgatgt aacccactcg
     4741 tgcacccaac tgatcttcag catcttttac tttcaccagc gtttctgggt gagcaaaaac
     4801 aggaaggcaa aatgccgcaa aaaagggaat aagggcgaca cggaaatgtt gaatactcat
     4861 actcttcctt tttcaatatt attgaagcat ttatcagggt tattgtctca tgagcggata
     4921 catatttgaa tgtatttaga aaaataaaca aataggggtt ccgcgcacat ttccccgaaa
     4981 agtgccacct gacgtc
//
