# Supplementary material for: Enhancing extracellular vesicle cargo loading and functional delivery by engineering protein-lipid interactions
Source: Nat Commun. 2024 Jul 4;15:5618. doi: 10.1038/s41467-024-49678-z (PMC11224323; doi:10.1038/s41467-024-49678-z)
Supplement: Supplementary file 4 — Plasmid Maps [file 41467_2024_49678_MOESM4_ESM.zip › Supporting Information - plasmid maps/Miscellaneous plasmids/pPD193_EBFP2.gb]

LOCUS       Exported                5048 bp ds-DNA     circular SYN 30-MAR-2023
DEFINITION  synthetic circular DNA
ACCESSION   .
VERSION     .
KEYWORDS    .
SOURCE      synthetic DNA construct
  ORGANISM  recombinant plasmid
REFERENCE   1  (bases 1 to 5048)
  AUTHORS   LeonardLab
  TITLE     Direct Submission
  JOURNAL   Exported Thursday, Mar 30, 2023 from SnapGene 5.1.7
            https://www.snapgene.com
FEATURES             Location/Qualifiers
     source          1..5048
                     /organism="recombinant plasmid"
                     /mol_type="other DNA"
     enhancer        235..614
                     /label=CMV enhancer
                     /note="human cytomegalovirus immediate early enhancer"
     promoter        615..818
                     /label=CMV promoter
                     /note="human cytomegalovirus (CMV) immediate early 
                     promoter"
     CDS             917..1633
                     /codon_start=1
                     /product="enhanced blue variant of GFP (Ai et al., 2007)"
                     /label=EBFP2
                     /note="mammalian codon-optimized"
                     /translation="MVSKGEELFTGVVPILVELDGDVNGHKFSVRGEGEGDATNGKLTL
                     KFICTTGKLPVPWPTLVTTLSHGVQCFARYPDHMKQHDFFKSAMPEGYVQERTIFFKDD
                     GTYKTRAEVKFEGDTLVNRIELKGVDFKEDGNILGHKLEYNFNSHNIYIMAVKQKNGIK
                     VNFKIRHNVEDGSVQLADHYQQNTPIGDGPVLLPDSHYLSTQSVLSKDPNEKRDHMVLL
                     EFRTAAGITLGMDELYK"
     polyA_signal    1687..1911
                     /label=bGH poly(A) signal
                     /note="bovine growth hormone polyadenylation signal"
     rep_origin      1957..2385
                     /direction=RIGHT
                     /label=f1 ori
                     /note="f1 bacteriophage origin of replication; arrow 
                     indicates direction of (+) strand synthesis"
     rep_origin      2455..2590
                     /label=SV40 ori
                     /note="SV40 origin of replication"
     polyA_signal    2724..2845
                     /label=SV40 poly(A) signal
                     /note="SV40 polyadenylation signal"
     rep_origin      complement(3296..3881)
                     /direction=LEFT
                     /label=ori
                     /note="high-copy-number ColE1/pMB1/pBR322/pUC origin of 
                     replication"
     CDS             complement(4052..4912)
                     /codon_start=1
                     /gene="bla"
                     /product="beta-lactamase"
                     /label=AmpR
                     /note="confers resistance to ampicillin, carbenicillin, and
                     related antibiotics"
                     /translation="MSIQHFRVALIPFFAAFCLPVFAHPETLVKVKDAEDQLGARVGYI
                     ELDLNSGKILESFRPEERFPMMSTFKVLLCGAVLSRIDAGQEQLGRRIHYSQNDLVEYS
                     PVTEKHLTDGMTVRELCSAAITMSDNTAANLLLTTIGGPKELTAFLHNMGDHVTRLDRW
                     EPELNEAIPNDERDTTMPVAMATTLRKLLTGELLTLASRQQLIDWMEADKVAGPLLRSA
                     LPAGWFIADKSGAGERGSRGIIAALGPDGKPSRIVVIYTTGSQATMDERNRQIAEIGAS
                     LIKHW"
     promoter        complement(4913..5017)
                     /gene="bla"
                     /label=AmpR promoter
ORIGIN
        1 gacggatcgg gagatctccc gatcccctat ggtgcactct cagtacaatc tgctctgatg
       61 ccgcatagtt aagccagtat ctgctccctg cttgtgtgtt ggaggtcgct gagtagtgcg
      121 cgagcaaaat ttaagctaca acaaggcaag gcttgaccga caattgcatg aagaatctgc
      181 ttagggttag gcgttttgcg ctgcttcgcg atgtacgggc cagatatacg cgttgacatt
      241 gattattgac tagttattaa tagtaatcaa ttacggggtc attagttcat agcccatata
      301 tggagttccg cgttacataa cttacggtaa atggcccgcc tggctgaccg cccaacgacc
      361 cccgcccatt gacgtcaata atgacgtatg ttcccatagt aacgccaata gggactttcc
      421 attgacgtca atgggtggag tatttacggt aaactgccca cttggcagta catcaagtgt
      481 atcatatgcc aagtacgccc cctattgacg tcaatgacgg taaatggccc gcctggcatt
      541 atgcccagta catgacctta tgggactttc ctacttggca gtacatctac gtattagtca
      601 tcgctattac catggtgatg cggttttggc agtacatcaa tgggcgtgga tagcggtttg
      661 actcacgggg atttccaagt ctccacccca ttgacgtcaa tgggagtttg ttttggcacc
      721 aaaatcaacg ggactttcca aaatgtcgta acaactccgc cccattgacg caaatgggcg
      781 gtaggcgtgt acggtgggag gtctatataa gcagagctct ctggctaact agagaaccca
      841 ctgcttactg gcttatcgaa attaatacga ctcactatag ggagtcccaa gctggctagc
      901 gctaccggtc gccaccatgg tgagcaaggg cgaggagctg ttcaccgggg tggtgcccat
      961 cctggtcgag ctggacggcg acgtaaacgg ccacaagttc agcgtgaggg gcgagggcga
     1021 gggcgatgcc accaacggca agctgaccct gaagttcatc tgcaccaccg gcaagctgcc
     1081 cgtgccctgg cccaccctcg tgaccaccct gagccacggc gtgcagtgct tcgcccgcta
     1141 ccccgaccac atgaagcagc acgacttctt caagtccgcc atgcccgaag gctacgtcca
     1201 ggagcgcacc atcttcttca aggacgacgg cacctacaag acccgcgccg aggtgaagtt
     1261 cgagggcgac accctagtga accgcatcga gctgaagggc gtcgacttca aggaggacgg
     1321 caacatcctg gggcacaagc tggagtacaa cttcaacagc cacaacatct atatcatggc
     1381 cgtcaagcag aagaacggca tcaaggtgaa cttcaagatc cgccacaacg tggaggacgg
     1441 cagcgtgcag ctcgccgacc actaccagca gaacaccccc atcggcgacg gccccgtgct
     1501 gctgcccgac agccactacc tgagcaccca gtccgtgctg agcaaagacc ccaacgagaa
     1561 gcgcgatcac atggtcctgc tggagttccg caccgccgcc gggatcactc tcggcatgga
     1621 cgagctgtac aagtgagcgg ccgctcgagt ctagagggcc cgtttaaacc cgctgatcag
     1681 cctcgactgt gccttctagt tgccagccat ctgttgtttg cccctccccc gtgccttcct
     1741 tgaccctgga aggtgccact cccactgtcc tttcctaata aaatgaggaa attgcatcgc
     1801 attgtctgag taggtgtcat tctattctgg ggggtggggt ggggcaggac agcaaggggg
     1861 aggattggga agtcaatagc aggcatgctg gggatgcggt gggctctatg gcttctgagg
     1921 cggaaagaac cagctggggc tctagggggt atccccnnnn nnnnnnnnnn nnnnnnnnnn
     1981 nnnnnnnnnn nnnnnnnnnn nnnnnnnnnn nnnnnnnnnn nnnnnnnnnn nnnnnnnnnn
     2041 nnnnnnnnnn nnnnnnnnnn nnnnnnnnnn nnnnnnnnnn cnnnnnnnnn nnnnnnnnnn
     2101 nnnnnnnnnn nnnnnnnnnn nnnnnnnnnn nnnnnnnnnn nnnnnnnnnn nnnnnnnnnn
     2161 nnnnnnnnnn nnannnnnnn nnnnnnnnnn nnnnnnnnnn nnnnnnnnnn nnnnnnnnnn
     2221 nncctttgac gttggagtcc acgttcttta atagtggact cttgttccaa actggaacaa
     2281 cactcaaccc tatctcggtc tattcttttg atttataagg gattttgccg atttcggcct
     2341 attggttaaa aaatgagctg atttaacaaa aatttaacgc gaattaattc tgtggaatgt
     2401 gtgtcagtta ggctcaatta gtcagcaacc atagtcccgc ccctaactcc gcccatcccg
     2461 cccctaactc cgcccagttc cgcccattct ccgccccatg gctgactaat tttttttatt
     2521 tatgcagagg ccgaggccgc ctctgcctct gagctattcc agaagtagtg aggaggcttt
     2581 tttggaggcc taggcttttg caaaaagctc ccgggagctt gtatatccat tttcggaggt
     2641 tgggcttcgg aatcgttttc cgggacgccg gctggatgat cctccagcgc ggggatctca
     2701 tgctggagtt cttcgcccac cccaacttgt ttattgcagc ttataatggt tacaaataaa
     2761 gcaatagcat cacaaatttc acaaataaag catttttttc actgcattct agttgtggtt
     2821 tgtccaaact catcaatgta tcttatcatg tctgtatacc gtcgacctct agctagagct
     2881 tggcgtaatc atggtcatag ctgtttcctg tgtgaaattg ttatccgctc acaattccac
     2941 acaacatacg agccggaagc ataaagtgta aagcctgggg tgcctaatga gtgagctaac
     3001 tcacattaat tgcgttgcgc tcactgcccg ctttccagtc gggaaacctg tcgtgccagc
     3061 tgcattaatg aatcggccaa cgcgcgggga gaggcggttt gcgtattggg cgctcttccg
     3121 cttcctcgct cactgactcg ctgcgctcgg tcgttcggct gcggcgagcg gtatcagctc
     3181 actcaaaggc ggtaatacgg ttatccacag aatcagggga taacgcagga aagaacatgt
     3241 gagcaaaagg ccagcaaaag gccaggaacc gtaaaaaggc cgcgttgctg gcgtttttcc
     3301 ataggctccg cccccctgac gagcatcaca aaaatcgacg ctcaagtcag aggtggcgaa
     3361 acccgacagg actataaaga taccaggcgt ttccccctgg aagctccctc gtgcgctctc
     3421 ctgttccgac cctgccgctt accggatacc tgtccgcctt tctcccttcg ggaagcgtgg
     3481 cgctttctca tagctcacgc tgtaggtatc tcagttcggt gtaggtcgtt cgctccaagc
     3541 tgggctgtgt gcacgaaccc cccgttcagc ccgaccgctg cgccttatcc ggtaactatc
     3601 gtcttgagtc caacccggta agacacgact tatcgccact ggcagcagcc actggtaaca
     3661 ggattagcag agcgaggtat gtaggcggtg ctacagagtt cttgaagtgg tggcctaact
     3721 acggctacac tagaagaaca gtatttggta tctgcgctct gctgaagcca gttaccttcg
     3781 gaaaaagagt tggtagctct tgatccggca aacaaaccac cgctggtagc ggtttttttg
     3841 tttgcaagca gcagattacg cgcagaaaaa aaggatctca agaagatcct ttgatctttt
     3901 ctacggggtc tgacgctcag tggaacgaaa actcacgtta agggattttg gtcatgagat
     3961 tatcaaaaag gatcttcacc tagatccttt taaattaaaa atgaagtttt aaatcaatct
     4021 aaagtatata tgagtaaact tggtctgaca gttaccaatg cttaatcagt gaggcaccta
     4081 tctcagcgat ctgtctattt cgttcatcca tagttgcctg actccccgtc gtgtagataa
     4141 ctacgatacg ggagggctta ccatctggcc ccagtgctgc aatgataccg cgagatccac
     4201 gctcaccggc tccagattta tcagcaataa accagccagc cggaagggcc gagcgcagaa
     4261 gtggtcctgc aactttatcc gcctccatcc agtctattaa ttgttgccgg gaagctagag
     4321 taagtagttc gccagttaat agtttgcgca acgttgttgc cattgctaca ggcatcgtgg
     4381 tgtcacgctc gtcgtttggt atggcttcat tcagctccgg ttcccaacga tcaaggcgag
     4441 ttacatgatc ccccatgttg tgcaaaaaag cggttagctc cttcggtcct ccgatcgttg
     4501 tcagaagtaa gttggccgca gtgttatcac tcatggttat ggcagcactg cataattctc
     4561 ttactgtcat gccatccgta agatgctttt ctgtgactgg tgagtactca accaagtcat
     4621 tctgagaata gtgtatgcgg cgaccgagtt gctcttgccc ggcgtcaata cgggataata
     4681 ccgcgccaca tagcagaact ttaaaagtgc tcatcattgg aaaacgttct tcggggcgaa
     4741 aactctcaag gatcttaccg ctgttgagat ccagttcgat gtaacccact cgtgcaccca
     4801 actgatcttc agcatctttt actttcacca gcgtttctgg gtgagcaaaa acaggaaggc
     4861 aaaatgccgc aaaaaaggga ataagggcga cacggaaatg ttgaatactc atactcttcc
     4921 tttttcaata ttattgaagc atttatcagg gttattgtct catgagcgga tacatatttg
     4981 aatgtattta gaaaaataaa caaatagggg ttccgcgcac atttccccga aaagtgccac
     5041 ctgacgtc
//
