# Supplementary material for: Enhancing extracellular vesicle cargo loading and functional delivery by engineering protein-lipid interactions
Source: Nat Commun. 2024 Jul 4;15:5618. doi: 10.1038/s41467-024-49678-z (PMC11224323; doi:10.1038/s41467-024-49678-z)
Supplement: Supplementary file 4 — Plasmid Maps [file 41467_2024_49678_MOESM4_ESM.zip › Supporting Information - plasmid maps/Peripheral HaloTag plasmids/pJPT001-HaloTag-1x FLAG.gb]

LOCUS       Exported                7033 bp ds-DNA     circular SYN 29-MAR-2023
DEFINITION  synthetic circular DNA
ACCESSION   .
VERSION     .
KEYWORDS    .
SOURCE      synthetic DNA construct
  ORGANISM  synthetic DNA construct
REFERENCE   1  (bases 1 to 7033)
  AUTHORS   Kamat Lab
  TITLE     Direct Submission
  JOURNAL   Exported Wednesday, Mar 29, 2023 from SnapGene 5.1.7
            https://www.snapgene.com
FEATURES             Location/Qualifiers
     source          1..7033
                     /organism="synthetic DNA construct"
                     /mol_type="other DNA"
     misc_feature    1..21
                     /label=vector_backbone-1086-7174
                     /label=nonstandard type:  misc_feature_
     regulatory      22..27
                     /regulatory_class="other"
                     /label=Kozak sequence
                     /note="vertebrate consensus sequence for strong initiation 
                     of translation (Kozak, 1987)"
     CDS             28..45
                     /codon_start=1
                     /label=linker
                     /translation="MEFGGS"
     CDS             46..930
                     /codon_start=1
                     /product="modified bacterial dehalogenase that forms 
                     covalent bonds with chloroalkane derivatives"
                     /label=HaloTag(R)
                     /translation="EIGTGFPFDPHYVEVLGERMHYVDVGPRDGTPVLFLHGNPTSSYV
                     WRNIIPHVAPTHRCIAPDLIGMGKSDKPDLGYFFDDHVRFMDAFIEALGLEEVVLVIHD
                     WGSALGFHWAKRNPERVKGIAFMEFIRPIPTWDEWPEFARETFQAFRTTDVGRKLIIDQ
                     NVFIEGTLPMGVVRPLTEVEMDHYREPFLNPVDREPLWRFPNELPIAGEPANIVALVEE
                     YMDWLHQSPVPKLLFWGTPGVLIPPAEAARLAKSLPNCKAVDIGPGLNLLQEDNPDLIG
                     SEIARWLSTLEISG"
     CDS             931..939
                     /codon_start=1
                     /label=linker
                     /translation="SGS"
     CDS             940..963
                     /codon_start=1
                     /product="FLAG(R) epitope tag, followed by an enterokinase 
                     cleavage site"
                     /label=1x FLAG
                     /translation="DYKDDDDK"
     misc_feature    967..7033
                     /label=vector_backbone-1086-7174
                     /label=nonstandard type:  misc_feature_
     polyA_signal    1016..1137
                     /label=SV40 poly(A) signal
                     /note="SV40 polyadenylation signal"
     terminator      1252..1298
                     /label=T7 terminator
                     /note="transcription terminator for bacteriophage T7 RNA 
                     polymerase"
     terminator      1328..1464
                     /label=rrnG terminator
                     /note="transcription terminator from the E. coli ribosomal 
                     RNA rrnG operon (Albrechtsen et al., 1991)"
     misc_feature    1509..1580
                     /label=3' beta-globin insulator
                     /note="insulator downstream of the human beta-globin locus 
                     (Farrell et al., 2002)"
     rep_origin      complement(1806..2394)
                     /direction=LEFT
                     /label=ori
                     /note="high-copy-number ColE1/pMB1/pBR322/pUC origin of 
                     replication"
     promoter        2894..4103
                     /label=UbC promoter
                     /note="human ubiquitin C promoter"
     CDS             4107..4706
                     /codon_start=1
                     /gene="pac from Streptomyces alboniger"
                     /product="puromycin N-acetyltransferase"
                     /label=PuroR
                     /note="confers resistance to puromycin"
                     /translation="MTEYKPTVRLATRDDVPRAVRTLAAAFADYPATRHTVDPDRHIER
                     VTELQELFLTRVGLDIGKVWVADDGAAVAVWTTPESVEAGAVFAEIGPRMAELSGSRLA
                     AQQQMEGLLAPHRPKEPAWFLATVGVSPDHQGKGLGSAVVLPGVEAAERAGVPAFLETS
                     APRNLPFYERLGFTVTADVEVPEGPRTWCMTRKPGA"
     polyA_signal    4733..4781
                     /note="synthetic polyadenylation signal"
     CDS             5047..5907
                     /codon_start=1
                     /gene="bla"
                     /product="beta-lactamase"
                     /label=AmpR
                     /note="confers resistance to ampicillin, carbenicillin, and
                     related antibiotics"
                     /translation="MSIQHFRVALIPFFAAFCLPVFAHPETLVKVKDAEDQLGARVGYI
                     ELDLNSGKILESFRPEERFPMMSTFKVLLCGAVLSRIDAGQEQLGRRIHYSQNDLVEYS
                     PVTEKHLTDGMTVRELCSAAITMSDNTAANLLLTTIGGPKELTAFLHNMGDHVTRLDRW
                     EPELNEAIPNDERDTTMPVAMATTLRKLLTGELLTLASRQQLIDWMEADKVAGPLLRSA
                     LPAGWFIADKSGAGERGSRGIIAALGPDGKPSRIVVIYTTGSQATMDERNRQIAEIGAS
                     LIKHW"
     terminator      5920..6056
                     /label=rrnG terminator
                     /note="transcription terminator from the E. coli ribosomal 
                     RNA rrnG operon (Albrechtsen et al., 1991)"
     misc_feature    6208..6279
                     /label=5' beta-globin insulator
                     /note="insulator upstream of the human beta-globin locus 
                     (Farrell et al., 2002)"
     terminator      6284..6330
                     /label=T7 terminator
                     /note="transcription terminator for bacteriophage T7 RNA 
                     polymerase"
     polyA_signal    6348..6396
                     /note="synthetic polyadenylation signal"
     enhancer        6477..6780
                     /label=CMV enhancer
                     /note="human cytomegalovirus immediate early enhancer"
     promoter        6782..6984
                     /label=CMV promoter
                     /note="human cytomegalovirus (CMV) immediate early 
                     promoter"
ORIGIN
        1 gacacacccg ccagcggccg cgccaccatg gaattcggcg gctccgaaat cggtactggc
       61 tttccattcg acccccatta tgtggaagtc ctgggcgagc gcatgcacta cgtcgatgtt
      121 ggtccgcgcg atggcacccc tgtgctgttc ctgcacggta acccgacctc ctcctacgtg
      181 tggcgcaaca tcatcccgca tgttgcaccg acccatcgct gcattgctcc agacctgatc
      241 ggtatgggca aatccgacaa accagacctg ggttatttct tcgacgacca cgtccgcttc
      301 atggatgcct tcatcgaagc cctgggtctg gaagaggtcg tcctggtcat tcacgactgg
      361 ggctccgctc tgggtttcca ctgggccaag cgcaatccag agcgcgtcaa aggtattgca
      421 tttatggagt tcatccgccc tatcccgacc tgggacgaat ggccagaatt tgcccgcgag
      481 accttccagg ccttccgcac caccgacgtc ggccgcaagc tgatcatcga tcagaacgtt
      541 tttatcgagg gtacgctgcc gatgggtgtc gtccgcccgc tgactgaagt cgagatggac
      601 cattaccgcg agccgttcct gaatcctgtt gaccgcgagc cactgtggcg cttcccaaac
      661 gagctgccaa tcgccggtga gccagcgaac atcgtcgcgc tggtcgaaga atacatggac
      721 tggctgcacc agtcccctgt cccgaagctg ctgttctggg gcaccccagg cgttctgatc
      781 ccaccggccg aagccgctcg cctggccaaa agcctgccta actgcaaggc tgtggacatc
      841 ggcccgggtc tgaatctgct gcaagaagac aacccggacc tgatcggcag cgagatcgcg
      901 cgctggctgt ctactctgga gatttccggc tccggatccg actacaagga cgatgacgac
      961 aagtgagcta gcttgactga ctgagataca gcgtaccttc agctcacaga catgataaga
     1021 tacattgatg agtttggaca aaccacaact agaatgcagt gaaaaaaatg ctttatttgt
     1081 gaaatttgtg atgctattgc tttatttgta accattataa gctgcaataa acaagttaac
     1141 aacaacaatt gcattcattt tatgtttcag gttcaggggg aggtgtggga ggttttttaa
     1201 agcaagtaaa acctctacaa atgtggtatt ggcccatctc tatcggtatc gtagcataac
     1261 cccttggggc ctctaaacgg gtcttgaggg gttttttgtg cccctcgggc cggattgcta
     1321 tctaccggca ttggcgcaga aaaaaatgcc tgatgcgacg ctgcgcgtct tatactccca
     1381 catatgccag attcagcaac ggatacggct tccccaactt gcccacttcc atacgtgtcc
     1441 tccttaccag aaatttatcc ttaaggtcgt cagctatcct gcaggcgatc tctcgatttc
     1501 gatcaagaca ttcctttaat ggtcttttct ggacaccact aggggtcaga agtagttcat
     1561 caaactttct tccctcccta atctcattgg ttaccttggg ctatcgaaac ttaattaacc
     1621 agtcaagtca gctacttggc gagatcgact tgtctgggtt tcgactacgc tcagaattgc
     1681 gtcagtcaag ttcgatctgg tccttgctat tgcacccgtt ctccgattac gagtttcatt
     1741 taaatcatgt gagcaaaagg ccagcaaaag gccaggaacc gtaaaaaggc cgcgttgctg
     1801 gcgtttttcc ataggctccg cccccctgac gagcatcaca aaaatcgacg ctcaagtcag
     1861 aggtggcgaa acccgacagg actataaaga taccaggcgt ttccccctgg aagctccctc
     1921 gtgcgctctc ctgttccgac cctgccgctt accggatacc tgtccgcctt tctcccttcg
     1981 ggaagcgtgg cgctttctca tagctcacgc tgtaggtatc tcagttcggt gtaggtcgtt
     2041 cgctccaagc tgggctgtgt gcacgaaccc cccgttcagc ccgaccgctg cgccttatcc
     2101 ggtaactatc gtcttgagtc caacccggta agacacgact tatcgccact ggcagcagcc
     2161 actggtaaca ggattagcag agcgaggtat gtaggcggtg ctacagagtt cttgaagtgg
     2221 tggcctaact acggctacac tagaagaaca gtatttggta tctgcgctct gctgaagcca
     2281 gttaccttcg gaaaaagagt tggtagctct tgatccggca aacaaaccac cgctggtagc
     2341 ggtggttttt ttgtttgcaa gcagcagatt acgcgcagaa aaaaaggatc tcaagaagat
     2401 cctttgatct tttctacggg gtctgacgct cagtggaacg aaaactcacg ttaagggatt
     2461 ttggtcatga gattatcaaa aaggatcttc acctagatcc ttttaaatta aaaatgaagt
     2521 tttaaatcaa tctaaagtat atatgagtaa acttggtctg acagttacca atgcttaatc
     2581 agtgaggcac ctatctcagc gatctgtcta tttcgttcat ccatagttgc atttaaattt
     2641 ccgaactctc caaggccctc gtcggaaaat cttcaaacct ttcgtccgat ccatcttgca
     2701 ggctacctct cgaacgaact atcgcaagtc tcttggccgg ccttgcgcct tggctattgc
     2761 ttggcagcgc ctatcgccag gtattactcc aatcccgaat atccgagatc gggatcaccc
     2821 gagagaagtt caacctacat cctcaatccc gatctatccg agatccgagg aatatcgaaa
     2881 tcggggcgcg cctggcctcc gcgccgggtt ttggcgcctc ccgcgggcgc ccccctcgtc
     2941 acggcgagcg ctgccacgtc agacgaaggg cgcaggagcg tcctgatcct tccgcccgga
     3001 cgctcaggac agcggcccgc tgctcataag actcggcctt agaaccccag tatcagcaga
     3061 aggacatttt aggacgggac ttgggtgact ctagggcact ggttttcttt ccagagagcg
     3121 gaacaggcga ggaaaagtag tcccttctcg gcgattctgc ggagggatct ccgtggggcg
     3181 gtgaacgccg atgattatat aaggacgcgc cgggtgtggc acagctagtt ccgtcgcagc
     3241 cgggatttgg gtcgcggttc ttgtttgtgg atcgctgtga tcgtcacttg gtgagtagcg
     3301 ggctgctggg ctggccgggg ctttcgtggc cgccgggccg ctcggtggga cggaagcgtg
     3361 tggagagacc gccaagggct gtagtctggg tccgcgagca aggttgccct gaactggggg
     3421 ttggggggag cgcagcaaaa tggcggctgt tcccgagtct tgaatggaag acgcttgtga
     3481 ggcgggctgt gaggtcgttg aaacaaggtg gggggcatgg tgggcggcaa gaacccaagg
     3541 tcttgagccc ttcgctaatg cgggaaagct cttattcggg tgagatgggc tgggcaccat
     3601 ctggggaccc tgacgtgaag tttgtcactg actggagaac tcggtttgtc gtctgttgcg
     3661 ggggcggcag ttatggcggt gccgttgggc agtgcacccg tacctttggg agcgcgcgcc
     3721 ctcgtcgtgt cgtgacgtca cccgttctgt tggcttataa tgcagggtgg ggccacctgc
     3781 cggtaggtgt gcggtaggct tttctccgtc gcaggacgca gggttcgggc ctagggtagg
     3841 ctctcctgaa tcgacaggcg ccggacctct ggtgagggga gggataagtg aggcgtcagt
     3901 ttctttggtc ggttttatgt acctatcttc ttaagtagct gaagctccgg ttttgaacta
     3961 tgcgctcggg gttggcgagt gtgttttgtg aagtttttta ggcacctttt gaaatgtaat
     4021 catttgggtc aatatgtaat tttcagtgtt agacttgtaa attgtccgct aaattctggc
     4081 cgtttttggc ttttttgtta gacaacatga ccgagtacaa gcccacggtg cgcctcgcca
     4141 cccgcgacga cgtccccagg gccgtacgca ccctcgccgc cgcgttcgcc gactaccccg
     4201 ccacgcgcca caccgtcgat ccggaccgcc acatcgagcg ggtcaccgag ctgcaagaac
     4261 tcttcctcac gcgcgtcggg ctcgacatcg gcaaggtgtg ggtcgcggac gacggcgccg
     4321 cggtggcggt ctggaccacg ccggagagcg tcgaagcggg ggcggtgttc gccgagatcg
     4381 gcccgcgcat ggccgagttg agcggttccc ggctggccgc gcagcaacag atggagggcc
     4441 tcctggcgcc gcaccggccc aaggagcccg cgtggttcct ggccaccgtc ggcgtctcgc
     4501 ccgaccacca gggcaagggt ctgggcagcg ccgtcgtgct ccccggagtg gaggccgccg
     4561 agcgcgccgg ggtgcccgcc ttcctggaga cctccgcgcc ccgcaacctc cccttctacg
     4621 agcggctcgg cttcaccgtc accgccgacg tcgaggtgcc cgaaggaccg cgcacctggt
     4681 gcatgacccg caagcccggt gcctaggcta gtatgtaagc ctagtcttag ataataaaat
     4741 cgctatccat cgaagatgga tgtgtgttgg ttttttgtgt gtgtaacgct aggcgcgcct
     4801 ggtgtaccga gaacgatcct ctcagtgcga gtctcgacga tccatatcgt tgcttggcag
     4861 tcagccagtc ggaatccagc ttgggaccca ggaagtccaa tcgtcagata ttgtactcaa
     4921 gcctggtcac ggcagcgtac cgatctgttt aaacctagat attgatagtc tgatcggtca
     4981 acgtataatc gagtcctagc ttttgcaaac atctatcaag agacaggatc agcaggaggc
     5041 tttcgcatga gtattcaaca tttccgtgtc gcccttattc ccttttttgc ggcattttgc
     5101 cttcctgttt ttgctcaccc agaaacgctg gtgaaagtaa aagatgctga agatcagttg
     5161 ggtgcgcgag tgggttacat cgaactggat ctcaacagcg gtaagatcct tgagagtttt
     5221 cgccccgaag aacgctttcc aatgatgagc acttttaaag ttctgctatg tggcgcggta
     5281 ttatcccgta ttgacgccgg gcaagagcaa ctcggtcgcc gcatacacta ttctcagaat
     5341 gacttggttg agtattcacc agtcacagaa aagcatctta cggatggcat gacagtaaga
     5401 gaattatgca gtgctgccat aaccatgagt gataacactg cggccaactt acttctgaca
     5461 acgattggag gaccgaagga gctaaccgct tttttgcaca acatggggga tcatgtaact
     5521 cgccttgatc gttgggaacc ggagctgaat gaagccatac caaacgacga gcgtgacacc
     5581 acgatgcctg tagcaatggc aacaaccttg cgtaaactat taactggcga actacttact
     5641 ctagcttccc ggcaacagtt gatagactgg atggaggcgg ataaagttgc aggaccactt
     5701 ctgcgctcgg cccttccggc tggctggttt attgctgata aatctggagc cggtgagcgt
     5761 gggtctcgcg gtatcattgc agcactgggg ccagatggta agccctcccg tatcgtagtt
     5821 atctacacga cggggagtca ggcaactatg gatgaacgaa atagacagat cgctgagata
     5881 ggtgcctcac tgattaagca ttggtaaccg attctaggtg cattggcgca gaaaaaaatg
     5941 cctgatgcga cgctgcgcgt cttatactcc cacatatgcc agattcagca acggatacgg
     6001 cttccccaac ttgcccactt ccatacgtgt cctccttacc agaaatttat ccttaagatc
     6061 ccgaatcgtt taaactcgac tctggctcta tcgaatctcc gtcgtttcga gcttacgcga
     6121 acagccgtgg cgctcatttg ctcgtcgggc atcgaatctc gtcagctatc gtcagcttac
     6181 ctttttggca gcgatcgcgg ctcccgacat cttggaccat tagctccaca ggtatcttct
     6241 tccctctagt ggtcataaca gcagcttcag ctacctctca attcaaaaaa cccctcaaga
     6301 cccgtttaga ggccccaagg ggttatgcta tcaatcgttg cgttacacac acaaaaaacc
     6361 aacacacatc catcttcgat ggatagcgat tttattatct aactgctgat cgagtgtagc
     6421 cagatctagt aatcaattac ggggtcatta gttcatagcc catatatgga gttccgcgtt
     6481 acataactta cggtaaatgg cccgcctggc tgaccgccca acgacccccg cccattgacg
     6541 tcaataatga cgtatgttcc catagtaacg ccaataggga ctttccattg acgtcaatgg
     6601 gtggagtatt tacggtaaac tgcccacttg gcagtacatc aagtgtatca tatgccaagt
     6661 acgcccccta ttgacgtcaa tgacggtaaa tggcccgcct ggcattatgc ccagtacatg
     6721 accttatggg actttcctac ttggcagtac atctacgtat tagtcatcgc tattaccatg
     6781 ctgatgcggt tttggcagta catcaatggg cgtggatagc ggtttgactc acggggattt
     6841 ccaagtctcc accccattga cgtcaatggg agtttgtttt ggcaccaaaa tcaacgggac
     6901 tttccaaaat gtcgtaacaa ctccgcccca ttgacgcaaa tgggcggtag gcgtgtacgg
     6961 tgggaggtct atataagcag agctggttta gtgaaccgtc agatcagatc tttgtcgatc
     7021 ctaccatcca ctc
//
