# Supplementary material for: Enhancing extracellular vesicle cargo loading and functional delivery by engineering protein-lipid interactions
Source: Nat Commun. 2024 Jul 4;15:5618. doi: 10.1038/s41467-024-49678-z (PMC11224323; doi:10.1038/s41467-024-49678-z)
Supplement: Supplementary file 4 — Plasmid Maps [file 41467_2024_49678_MOESM4_ESM.zip › Supporting Information - plasmid maps/Peripheral HaloTag plasmids/pJPT002-M-HaloTag-1x FLAG.gb]

LOCUS       Exported                7102 bp ds-DNA     circular SYN 29-MAR-2023
DEFINITION  synthetic circular DNA.
ACCESSION   .
VERSION     .
KEYWORDS    .
SOURCE      synthetic DNA construct
  ORGANISM  synthetic DNA construct
REFERENCE   1  (bases 1 to 7102)
  AUTHORS   Kamat Lab
  TITLE     Direct Submission
  JOURNAL   Exported Wednesday, Mar 29, 2023 from SnapGene 5.1.7
            https://www.snapgene.com
FEATURES             Location/Qualifiers
     source          1..7102
                     /organism="synthetic DNA construct"
                     /mol_type="other DNA"
     misc_feature    1..21
                     /label=vector_backbone-1086-7174
                     /label=nonstandard type:  misc_feature_
     regulatory      22..27
                     /regulatory_class="other"
                     /label=Kozak sequence
                     /note="vertebrate consensus sequence for strong 
                     initiationof translation (Kozak, 1987)"
     CDS             28..99
                     /codon_start=1
                     /product="Shelby S et al. BioRxiv. 2022. 
                     (https://doi.org/10.1101/2021.05.12.443834)"
                     /label=M
                     /translation="MGSSKSKPKDPSQRRNNNNGPVAT"
     CDS             100..114
                     /codon_start=1
                     /label=linker
                     /translation="EFGGS"
     CDS             115..999
                     /codon_start=1
                     /product="modified bacterial dehalogenase that 
                     formscovalent bonds with chloroalkane derivatives"
                     /label=HaloTag(R)
                     /translation="EIGTGFPFDPHYVEVLGERMHYVDVGPRDGTPVLFLHGNPTSSYV
                     WRNIIPHVAPTHRCIAPDLIGMGKSDKPDLGYFFDDHVRFMDAFIEALGLEEVVLVIHD
                     WGSALGFHWAKRNPERVKGIAFMEFIRPIPTWDEWPEFARETFQAFRTTDVGRKLIIDQ
                     NVFIEGTLPMGVVRPLTEVEMDHYREPFLNPVDREPLWRFPNELPIAGEPANIVALVEE
                     YMDWLHQSPVPKLLFWGTPGVLIPPAEAARLAKSLPNCKAVDIGPGLNLLQEDNPDLIG
                     SEIARWLSTLEISG"
     CDS             1000..1008
                     /codon_start=1
                     /label=linker
                     /translation="SGS"
     CDS             1009..1032
                     /codon_start=1
                     /product="FLAG(R) epitope tag, followed by an 
                     enterokinasecleavage site"
                     /label=1x FLAG
                     /translation="DYKDDDDK"
     misc_feature    1036..7102
                     /label=vector_backbone-1086-7174
                     /label=nonstandard type:  misc_feature_
     polyA_signal    1085..1206
                     /label=SV40 poly(A) signal
                     /note="SV40 polyadenylation signal"
     terminator      1321..1367
                     /label=T7 terminator
                     /note="transcription terminator for bacteriophage T7 RNA 
                     polymerase"
     terminator      1397..1533
                     /label=rrnG terminator
                     /note="transcription terminator from the E. coli 
                     ribosomalRNA rrnG operon (Albrechtsen et al., 1991)"
     misc_feature    1578..1649
                     /label=3' beta-globin insulator
                     /note="insulator downstream of the human beta-globin locus 
                     (Farrell et al., 2002)"
     rep_origin      complement(1875..2463)
                     /direction=LEFT
                     /label=ori
                     /note="high-copy-number ColE1/pMB1/pBR322/pUC origin of 
                     replication"
     promoter        2963..4172
                     /label=UbC promoter
                     /note="human ubiquitin C promoter"
     CDS             4176..4775
                     /codon_start=1
                     /gene="pac from Streptomyces alboniger"
                     /product="puromycin N-acetyltransferase"
                     /label=PuroR
                     /note="confers resistance to puromycin"
                     /translation="MTEYKPTVRLATRDDVPRAVRTLAAAFADYPATRHTVDPDRHIER
                     VTELQELFLTRVGLDIGKVWVADDGAAVAVWTTPESVEAGAVFAEIGPRMAELSGSRLA
                     AQQQMEGLLAPHRPKEPAWFLATVGVSPDHQGKGLGSAVVLPGVEAAERAGVPAFLETS
                     APRNLPFYERLGFTVTADVEVPEGPRTWCMTRKPGA"
     polyA_signal    4802..4850
                     /label=synthetic polyadenylation signal
                     /note="synthetic polyadenylation signal"
     CDS             5116..5976
                     /codon_start=1
                     /gene="bla"
                     /product="beta-lactamase"
                     /label=AmpR
                     /note="confers resistance to ampicillin, carbenicillin, and
                     related antibiotics"
                     /translation="MSIQHFRVALIPFFAAFCLPVFAHPETLVKVKDAEDQLGARVGYI
                     ELDLNSGKILESFRPEERFPMMSTFKVLLCGAVLSRIDAGQEQLGRRIHYSQNDLVEYS
                     PVTEKHLTDGMTVRELCSAAITMSDNTAANLLLTTIGGPKELTAFLHNMGDHVTRLDRW
                     EPELNEAIPNDERDTTMPVAMATTLRKLLTGELLTLASRQQLIDWMEADKVAGPLLRSA
                     LPAGWFIADKSGAGERGSRGIIAALGPDGKPSRIVVIYTTGSQATMDERNRQIAEIGAS
                     LIKHW"
     terminator      5989..6125
                     /label=rrnG terminator
                     /note="transcription terminator from the E. coli 
                     ribosomalRNA rrnG operon (Albrechtsen et al., 1991)"
     misc_feature    6277..6348
                     /label=5' beta-globin insulator
                     /note="insulator upstream of the human beta-globin locus 
                     (Farrell et al., 2002)"
     terminator      6353..6399
                     /label=T7 terminator
                     /note="transcription terminator for bacteriophage T7 RNA 
                     polymerase"
     polyA_signal    6417..6465
                     /label=synthetic polyadenylation signal
                     /note="synthetic polyadenylation signal"
     enhancer        6546..6849
                     /label=CMV enhancer
                     /note="human cytomegalovirus immediate early enhancer"
     promoter        6851..7053
                     /label=CMV promoter
                     /note="human cytomegalovirus (CMV) immediate earlypromoter"
ORIGIN
        1 gacacacccg ccagcggccg cgccaccatg ggcagttcta agagcaagcc caaggatccc
       61 agccagcggc ggaacaacaa caatggacct gtggccactg aattcggcgg ctccgaaatc
      121 ggtactggct ttccattcga cccccattat gtggaagtcc tgggcgagcg catgcactac
      181 gtcgatgttg gtccgcgcga tggcacccct gtgctgttcc tgcacggtaa cccgacctcc
      241 tcctacgtgt ggcgcaacat catcccgcat gttgcaccga cccatcgctg cattgctcca
      301 gacctgatcg gtatgggcaa atccgacaaa ccagacctgg gttatttctt cgacgaccac
      361 gtccgcttca tggatgcctt catcgaagcc ctgggtctgg aagaggtcgt cctggtcatt
      421 cacgactggg gctccgctct gggtttccac tgggccaagc gcaatccaga gcgcgtcaaa
      481 ggtattgcat ttatggagtt catccgccct atcccgacct gggacgaatg gccagaattt
      541 gcccgcgaga ccttccaggc cttccgcacc accgacgtcg gccgcaagct gatcatcgat
      601 cagaacgttt ttatcgaggg tacgctgccg atgggtgtcg tccgcccgct gactgaagtc
      661 gagatggacc attaccgcga gccgttcctg aatcctgttg accgcgagcc actgtggcgc
      721 ttcccaaacg agctgccaat cgccggtgag ccagcgaaca tcgtcgcgct ggtcgaagaa
      781 tacatggact ggctgcacca gtcccctgtc ccgaagctgc tgttctgggg caccccaggc
      841 gttctgatcc caccggccga agccgctcgc ctggccaaaa gcctgcctaa ctgcaaggct
      901 gtggacatcg gcccgggtct gaatctgctg caagaagaca acccggacct gatcggcagc
      961 gagatcgcgc gctggctgtc tactctggag atttccggct ccggatccga ctacaaggac
     1021 gatgacgaca agtgagctag cttgactgac tgagatacag cgtaccttca gctcacagac
     1081 atgataagat acattgatga gtttggacaa accacaacta gaatgcagtg aaaaaaatgc
     1141 tttatttgtg aaatttgtga tgctattgct ttatttgtaa ccattataag ctgcaataaa
     1201 caagttaaca acaacaattg cattcatttt atgtttcagg ttcaggggga ggtgtgggag
     1261 gttttttaaa gcaagtaaaa cctctacaaa tgtggtattg gcccatctct atcggtatcg
     1321 tagcataacc ccttggggcc tctaaacggg tcttgagggg ttttttgtgc ccctcgggcc
     1381 ggattgctat ctaccggcat tggcgcagaa aaaaatgcct gatgcgacgc tgcgcgtctt
     1441 atactcccac atatgccaga ttcagcaacg gatacggctt ccccaacttg cccacttcca
     1501 tacgtgtcct ccttaccaga aatttatcct taaggtcgtc agctatcctg caggcgatct
     1561 ctcgatttcg atcaagacat tcctttaatg gtcttttctg gacaccacta ggggtcagaa
     1621 gtagttcatc aaactttctt ccctccctaa tctcattggt taccttgggc tatcgaaact
     1681 taattaacca gtcaagtcag ctacttggcg agatcgactt gtctgggttt cgactacgct
     1741 cagaattgcg tcagtcaagt tcgatctggt ccttgctatt gcacccgttc tccgattacg
     1801 agtttcattt aaatcatgtg agcaaaaggc cagcaaaagg ccaggaaccg taaaaaggcc
     1861 gcgttgctgg cgtttttcca taggctccgc ccccctgacg agcatcacaa aaatcgacgc
     1921 tcaagtcaga ggtggcgaaa cccgacagga ctataaagat accaggcgtt tccccctgga
     1981 agctccctcg tgcgctctcc tgttccgacc ctgccgctta ccggatacct gtccgccttt
     2041 ctcccttcgg gaagcgtggc gctttctcat agctcacgct gtaggtatct cagttcggtg
     2101 taggtcgttc gctccaagct gggctgtgtg cacgaacccc ccgttcagcc cgaccgctgc
     2161 gccttatccg gtaactatcg tcttgagtcc aacccggtaa gacacgactt atcgccactg
     2221 gcagcagcca ctggtaacag gattagcaga gcgaggtatg taggcggtgc tacagagttc
     2281 ttgaagtggt ggcctaacta cggctacact agaagaacag tatttggtat ctgcgctctg
     2341 ctgaagccag ttaccttcgg aaaaagagtt ggtagctctt gatccggcaa acaaaccacc
     2401 gctggtagcg gtggtttttt tgtttgcaag cagcagatta cgcgcagaaa aaaaggatct
     2461 caagaagatc ctttgatctt ttctacgggg tctgacgctc agtggaacga aaactcacgt
     2521 taagggattt tggtcatgag attatcaaaa aggatcttca cctagatcct tttaaattaa
     2581 aaatgaagtt ttaaatcaat ctaaagtata tatgagtaaa cttggtctga cagttaccaa
     2641 tgcttaatca gtgaggcacc tatctcagcg atctgtctat ttcgttcatc catagttgca
     2701 tttaaatttc cgaactctcc aaggccctcg tcggaaaatc ttcaaacctt tcgtccgatc
     2761 catcttgcag gctacctctc gaacgaacta tcgcaagtct cttggccggc cttgcgcctt
     2821 ggctattgct tggcagcgcc tatcgccagg tattactcca atcccgaata tccgagatcg
     2881 ggatcacccg agagaagttc aacctacatc ctcaatcccg atctatccga gatccgagga
     2941 atatcgaaat cggggcgcgc ctggcctccg cgccgggttt tggcgcctcc cgcgggcgcc
     3001 cccctcgtca cggcgagcgc tgccacgtca gacgaagggc gcaggagcgt cctgatcctt
     3061 ccgcccggac gctcaggaca gcggcccgct gctcataaga ctcggcctta gaaccccagt
     3121 atcagcagaa ggacatttta ggacgggact tgggtgactc tagggcactg gttttctttc
     3181 cagagagcgg aacaggcgag gaaaagtagt cccttctcgg cgattctgcg gagggatctc
     3241 cgtggggcgg tgaacgccga tgattatata aggacgcgcc gggtgtggca cagctagttc
     3301 cgtcgcagcc gggatttggg tcgcggttct tgtttgtgga tcgctgtgat cgtcacttgg
     3361 tgagtagcgg gctgctgggc tggccggggc tttcgtggcc gccgggccgc tcggtgggac
     3421 ggaagcgtgt ggagagaccg ccaagggctg tagtctgggt ccgcgagcaa ggttgccctg
     3481 aactgggggt tggggggagc gcagcaaaat ggcggctgtt cccgagtctt gaatggaaga
     3541 cgcttgtgag gcgggctgtg aggtcgttga aacaaggtgg ggggcatggt gggcggcaag
     3601 aacccaaggt cttgagccct tcgctaatgc gggaaagctc ttattcgggt gagatgggct
     3661 gggcaccatc tggggaccct gacgtgaagt ttgtcactga ctggagaact cggtttgtcg
     3721 tctgttgcgg gggcggcagt tatggcggtg ccgttgggca gtgcacccgt acctttggga
     3781 gcgcgcgccc tcgtcgtgtc gtgacgtcac ccgttctgtt ggcttataat gcagggtggg
     3841 gccacctgcc ggtaggtgtg cggtaggctt ttctccgtcg caggacgcag ggttcgggcc
     3901 tagggtaggc tctcctgaat cgacaggcgc cggacctctg gtgaggggag ggataagtga
     3961 ggcgtcagtt tctttggtcg gttttatgta cctatcttct taagtagctg aagctccggt
     4021 tttgaactat gcgctcgggg ttggcgagtg tgttttgtga agttttttag gcaccttttg
     4081 aaatgtaatc atttgggtca atatgtaatt ttcagtgtta gacttgtaaa ttgtccgcta
     4141 aattctggcc gtttttggct tttttgttag acaacatgac cgagtacaag cccacggtgc
     4201 gcctcgccac ccgcgacgac gtccccaggg ccgtacgcac cctcgccgcc gcgttcgccg
     4261 actaccccgc cacgcgccac accgtcgatc cggaccgcca catcgagcgg gtcaccgagc
     4321 tgcaagaact cttcctcacg cgcgtcgggc tcgacatcgg caaggtgtgg gtcgcggacg
     4381 acggcgccgc ggtggcggtc tggaccacgc cggagagcgt cgaagcgggg gcggtgttcg
     4441 ccgagatcgg cccgcgcatg gccgagttga gcggttcccg gctggccgcg cagcaacaga
     4501 tggagggcct cctggcgccg caccggccca aggagcccgc gtggttcctg gccaccgtcg
     4561 gcgtctcgcc cgaccaccag ggcaagggtc tgggcagcgc cgtcgtgctc cccggagtgg
     4621 aggccgccga gcgcgccggg gtgcccgcct tcctggagac ctccgcgccc cgcaacctcc
     4681 ccttctacga gcggctcggc ttcaccgtca ccgccgacgt cgaggtgccc gaaggaccgc
     4741 gcacctggtg catgacccgc aagcccggtg cctaggctag tatgtaagcc tagtcttaga
     4801 taataaaatc gctatccatc gaagatggat gtgtgttggt tttttgtgtg tgtaacgcta
     4861 ggcgcgcctg gtgtaccgag aacgatcctc tcagtgcgag tctcgacgat ccatatcgtt
     4921 gcttggcagt cagccagtcg gaatccagct tgggacccag gaagtccaat cgtcagatat
     4981 tgtactcaag cctggtcacg gcagcgtacc gatctgttta aacctagata ttgatagtct
     5041 gatcggtcaa cgtataatcg agtcctagct tttgcaaaca tctatcaaga gacaggatca
     5101 gcaggaggct ttcgcatgag tattcaacat ttccgtgtcg cccttattcc cttttttgcg
     5161 gcattttgcc ttcctgtttt tgctcaccca gaaacgctgg tgaaagtaaa agatgctgaa
     5221 gatcagttgg gtgcgcgagt gggttacatc gaactggatc tcaacagcgg taagatcctt
     5281 gagagttttc gccccgaaga acgctttcca atgatgagca cttttaaagt tctgctatgt
     5341 ggcgcggtat tatcccgtat tgacgccggg caagagcaac tcggtcgccg catacactat
     5401 tctcagaatg acttggttga gtattcacca gtcacagaaa agcatcttac ggatggcatg
     5461 acagtaagag aattatgcag tgctgccata accatgagtg ataacactgc ggccaactta
     5521 cttctgacaa cgattggagg accgaaggag ctaaccgctt ttttgcacaa catgggggat
     5581 catgtaactc gccttgatcg ttgggaaccg gagctgaatg aagccatacc aaacgacgag
     5641 cgtgacacca cgatgcctgt agcaatggca acaaccttgc gtaaactatt aactggcgaa
     5701 ctacttactc tagcttcccg gcaacagttg atagactgga tggaggcgga taaagttgca
     5761 ggaccacttc tgcgctcggc ccttccggct ggctggttta ttgctgataa atctggagcc
     5821 ggtgagcgtg ggtctcgcgg tatcattgca gcactggggc cagatggtaa gccctcccgt
     5881 atcgtagtta tctacacgac ggggagtcag gcaactatgg atgaacgaaa tagacagatc
     5941 gctgagatag gtgcctcact gattaagcat tggtaaccga ttctaggtgc attggcgcag
     6001 aaaaaaatgc ctgatgcgac gctgcgcgtc ttatactccc acatatgcca gattcagcaa
     6061 cggatacggc ttccccaact tgcccacttc catacgtgtc ctccttacca gaaatttatc
     6121 cttaagatcc cgaatcgttt aaactcgact ctggctctat cgaatctccg tcgtttcgag
     6181 cttacgcgaa cagccgtggc gctcatttgc tcgtcgggca tcgaatctcg tcagctatcg
     6241 tcagcttacc tttttggcag cgatcgcggc tcccgacatc ttggaccatt agctccacag
     6301 gtatcttctt ccctctagtg gtcataacag cagcttcagc tacctctcaa ttcaaaaaac
     6361 ccctcaagac ccgtttagag gccccaaggg gttatgctat caatcgttgc gttacacaca
     6421 caaaaaacca acacacatcc atcttcgatg gatagcgatt ttattatcta actgctgatc
     6481 gagtgtagcc agatctagta atcaattacg gggtcattag ttcatagccc atatatggag
     6541 ttccgcgtta cataacttac ggtaaatggc ccgcctggct gaccgcccaa cgacccccgc
     6601 ccattgacgt caataatgac gtatgttccc atagtaacgc caatagggac tttccattga
     6661 cgtcaatggg tggagtattt acggtaaact gcccacttgg cagtacatca agtgtatcat
     6721 atgccaagta cgccccctat tgacgtcaat gacggtaaat ggcccgcctg gcattatgcc
     6781 cagtacatga ccttatggga ctttcctact tggcagtaca tctacgtatt agtcatcgct
     6841 attaccatgc tgatgcggtt ttggcagtac atcaatgggc gtggatagcg gtttgactca
     6901 cggggatttc caagtctcca ccccattgac gtcaatggga gtttgttttg gcaccaaaat
     6961 caacgggact ttccaaaatg tcgtaacaac tccgccccat tgacgcaaat gggcggtagg
     7021 cgtgtacggt gggaggtcta tataagcaga gctggtttag tgaaccgtca gatcagatct
     7081 ttgtcgatcc taccatccac tc
//
