# Supplementary material for: Enhancing extracellular vesicle cargo loading and functional delivery by engineering protein-lipid interactions
Source: Nat Commun. 2024 Jul 4;15:5618. doi: 10.1038/s41467-024-49678-z (PMC11224323; doi:10.1038/s41467-024-49678-z)
Supplement: Supplementary file 4 — Plasmid Maps [file 41467_2024_49678_MOESM4_ESM.zip › Supporting Information - plasmid maps/Peripheral HaloTag plasmids/pJPT003-PM-HaloTag-1x FLAG.gb]

LOCUS       Exported                7132 bp ds-DNA     circular SYN 29-MAR-2023
DEFINITION  synthetic circular DNA.
ACCESSION   .
VERSION     .
KEYWORDS    .
SOURCE      synthetic DNA construct
  ORGANISM  synthetic DNA construct
REFERENCE   1  (bases 1 to 7132)
  AUTHORS   Kamat Lab
  TITLE     Direct Submission
  JOURNAL   Exported Wednesday, Mar 29, 2023 from SnapGene 5.1.7
            https://www.snapgene.com
FEATURES             Location/Qualifiers
     source          1..7132
                     /organism="synthetic DNA construct"
                     /mol_type="other DNA"
     misc_feature    1..21
                     /label=vector_backbone-1086-7174
                     /label=nonstandard type:  misc_feature_
     regulatory      22..27
                     /regulatory_class="other"
                     /label=Kozak sequence
                     /note="vertebrate consensus sequence for strong 
                     initiationof translation (Kozak, 1987)"
     CDS             28..129
                     /codon_start=1
                     /product="Shelby S et al. BioRxiv. 2022. 
                     (https://doi.org/10.1101/2021.05.12.443834)"
                     /label=PM
                     /translation="MGCIKSKRKDKDLELKLRILQSTVPRARDPPVAT"
     CDS             130..144
                     /codon_start=1
                     /label=linker
                     /translation="EFGGS"
     CDS             145..1029
                     /codon_start=1
                     /product="modified bacterial dehalogenase that 
                     formscovalent bonds with chloroalkane derivatives"
                     /label=HaloTag(R)
                     /translation="EIGTGFPFDPHYVEVLGERMHYVDVGPRDGTPVLFLHGNPTSSYV
                     WRNIIPHVAPTHRCIAPDLIGMGKSDKPDLGYFFDDHVRFMDAFIEALGLEEVVLVIHD
                     WGSALGFHWAKRNPERVKGIAFMEFIRPIPTWDEWPEFARETFQAFRTTDVGRKLIIDQ
                     NVFIEGTLPMGVVRPLTEVEMDHYREPFLNPVDREPLWRFPNELPIAGEPANIVALVEE
                     YMDWLHQSPVPKLLFWGTPGVLIPPAEAARLAKSLPNCKAVDIGPGLNLLQEDNPDLIG
                     SEIARWLSTLEISG"
     CDS             1030..1038
                     /codon_start=1
                     /label=linker
                     /translation="SGS"
     CDS             1039..1062
                     /codon_start=1
                     /product="FLAG(R) epitope tag, followed by an 
                     enterokinasecleavage site"
                     /label=1x FLAG
                     /translation="DYKDDDDK"
     misc_feature    1066..7132
                     /label=vector_backbone-1086-7174
                     /label=nonstandard type:  misc_feature_
     polyA_signal    1115..1236
                     /label=SV40 poly(A) signal
                     /note="SV40 polyadenylation signal"
     terminator      1351..1397
                     /label=T7 terminator
                     /note="transcription terminator for bacteriophage T7 RNA 
                     polymerase"
     terminator      1427..1563
                     /label=rrnG terminator
                     /note="transcription terminator from the E. coli 
                     ribosomalRNA rrnG operon (Albrechtsen et al., 1991)"
     misc_feature    1608..1679
                     /label=3' beta-globin insulator
                     /note="insulator downstream of the human beta-globin locus 
                     (Farrell et al., 2002)"
     rep_origin      complement(1905..2493)
                     /direction=LEFT
                     /label=ori
                     /note="high-copy-number ColE1/pMB1/pBR322/pUC origin of 
                     replication"
     promoter        2993..4202
                     /label=UbC promoter
                     /note="human ubiquitin C promoter"
     CDS             4206..4805
                     /codon_start=1
                     /gene="pac from Streptomyces alboniger"
                     /product="puromycin N-acetyltransferase"
                     /label=PuroR
                     /note="confers resistance to puromycin"
                     /translation="MTEYKPTVRLATRDDVPRAVRTLAAAFADYPATRHTVDPDRHIER
                     VTELQELFLTRVGLDIGKVWVADDGAAVAVWTTPESVEAGAVFAEIGPRMAELSGSRLA
                     AQQQMEGLLAPHRPKEPAWFLATVGVSPDHQGKGLGSAVVLPGVEAAERAGVPAFLETS
                     APRNLPFYERLGFTVTADVEVPEGPRTWCMTRKPGA"
     polyA_signal    4832..4880
                     /label=synthetic polyadenylation signal
                     /note="synthetic polyadenylation signal"
     CDS             5146..6006
                     /codon_start=1
                     /gene="bla"
                     /product="beta-lactamase"
                     /label=AmpR
                     /note="confers resistance to ampicillin, carbenicillin, and
                     related antibiotics"
                     /translation="MSIQHFRVALIPFFAAFCLPVFAHPETLVKVKDAEDQLGARVGYI
                     ELDLNSGKILESFRPEERFPMMSTFKVLLCGAVLSRIDAGQEQLGRRIHYSQNDLVEYS
                     PVTEKHLTDGMTVRELCSAAITMSDNTAANLLLTTIGGPKELTAFLHNMGDHVTRLDRW
                     EPELNEAIPNDERDTTMPVAMATTLRKLLTGELLTLASRQQLIDWMEADKVAGPLLRSA
                     LPAGWFIADKSGAGERGSRGIIAALGPDGKPSRIVVIYTTGSQATMDERNRQIAEIGAS
                     LIKHW"
     terminator      6019..6155
                     /label=rrnG terminator
                     /note="transcription terminator from the E. coli 
                     ribosomalRNA rrnG operon (Albrechtsen et al., 1991)"
     misc_feature    6307..6378
                     /label=5' beta-globin insulator
                     /note="insulator upstream of the human beta-globin locus 
                     (Farrell et al., 2002)"
     terminator      6383..6429
                     /label=T7 terminator
                     /note="transcription terminator for bacteriophage T7 RNA 
                     polymerase"
     polyA_signal    6447..6495
                     /label=synthetic polyadenylation signal
                     /note="synthetic polyadenylation signal"
     enhancer        6576..6879
                     /label=CMV enhancer
                     /note="human cytomegalovirus immediate early enhancer"
     promoter        6881..7083
                     /label=CMV promoter
                     /note="human cytomegalovirus (CMV) immediate earlypromoter"
ORIGIN
        1 gacacacccg ccagcggccg cgccaccatg ggctgcatca agagcaagcg gaaggacaag
       61 gacctggaac tgaagctgcg gatcctgcag agcaccgtgc ctagagctag agatcctcca
      121 gtggccacag aattcggcgg ctccgaaatc ggtactggct ttccattcga cccccattat
      181 gtggaagtcc tgggcgagcg catgcactac gtcgatgttg gtccgcgcga tggcacccct
      241 gtgctgttcc tgcacggtaa cccgacctcc tcctacgtgt ggcgcaacat catcccgcat
      301 gttgcaccga cccatcgctg cattgctcca gacctgatcg gtatgggcaa atccgacaaa
      361 ccagacctgg gttatttctt cgacgaccac gtccgcttca tggatgcctt catcgaagcc
      421 ctgggtctgg aagaggtcgt cctggtcatt cacgactggg gctccgctct gggtttccac
      481 tgggccaagc gcaatccaga gcgcgtcaaa ggtattgcat ttatggagtt catccgccct
      541 atcccgacct gggacgaatg gccagaattt gcccgcgaga ccttccaggc cttccgcacc
      601 accgacgtcg gccgcaagct gatcatcgat cagaacgttt ttatcgaggg tacgctgccg
      661 atgggtgtcg tccgcccgct gactgaagtc gagatggacc attaccgcga gccgttcctg
      721 aatcctgttg accgcgagcc actgtggcgc ttcccaaacg agctgccaat cgccggtgag
      781 ccagcgaaca tcgtcgcgct ggtcgaagaa tacatggact ggctgcacca gtcccctgtc
      841 ccgaagctgc tgttctgggg caccccaggc gttctgatcc caccggccga agccgctcgc
      901 ctggccaaaa gcctgcctaa ctgcaaggct gtggacatcg gcccgggtct gaatctgctg
      961 caagaagaca acccggacct gatcggcagc gagatcgcgc gctggctgtc tactctggag
     1021 atttccggct ccggatccga ctacaaggac gatgacgaca agtgagctag cttgactgac
     1081 tgagatacag cgtaccttca gctcacagac atgataagat acattgatga gtttggacaa
     1141 accacaacta gaatgcagtg aaaaaaatgc tttatttgtg aaatttgtga tgctattgct
     1201 ttatttgtaa ccattataag ctgcaataaa caagttaaca acaacaattg cattcatttt
     1261 atgtttcagg ttcaggggga ggtgtgggag gttttttaaa gcaagtaaaa cctctacaaa
     1321 tgtggtattg gcccatctct atcggtatcg tagcataacc ccttggggcc tctaaacggg
     1381 tcttgagggg ttttttgtgc ccctcgggcc ggattgctat ctaccggcat tggcgcagaa
     1441 aaaaatgcct gatgcgacgc tgcgcgtctt atactcccac atatgccaga ttcagcaacg
     1501 gatacggctt ccccaacttg cccacttcca tacgtgtcct ccttaccaga aatttatcct
     1561 taaggtcgtc agctatcctg caggcgatct ctcgatttcg atcaagacat tcctttaatg
     1621 gtcttttctg gacaccacta ggggtcagaa gtagttcatc aaactttctt ccctccctaa
     1681 tctcattggt taccttgggc tatcgaaact taattaacca gtcaagtcag ctacttggcg
     1741 agatcgactt gtctgggttt cgactacgct cagaattgcg tcagtcaagt tcgatctggt
     1801 ccttgctatt gcacccgttc tccgattacg agtttcattt aaatcatgtg agcaaaaggc
     1861 cagcaaaagg ccaggaaccg taaaaaggcc gcgttgctgg cgtttttcca taggctccgc
     1921 ccccctgacg agcatcacaa aaatcgacgc tcaagtcaga ggtggcgaaa cccgacagga
     1981 ctataaagat accaggcgtt tccccctgga agctccctcg tgcgctctcc tgttccgacc
     2041 ctgccgctta ccggatacct gtccgccttt ctcccttcgg gaagcgtggc gctttctcat
     2101 agctcacgct gtaggtatct cagttcggtg taggtcgttc gctccaagct gggctgtgtg
     2161 cacgaacccc ccgttcagcc cgaccgctgc gccttatccg gtaactatcg tcttgagtcc
     2221 aacccggtaa gacacgactt atcgccactg gcagcagcca ctggtaacag gattagcaga
     2281 gcgaggtatg taggcggtgc tacagagttc ttgaagtggt ggcctaacta cggctacact
     2341 agaagaacag tatttggtat ctgcgctctg ctgaagccag ttaccttcgg aaaaagagtt
     2401 ggtagctctt gatccggcaa acaaaccacc gctggtagcg gtggtttttt tgtttgcaag
     2461 cagcagatta cgcgcagaaa aaaaggatct caagaagatc ctttgatctt ttctacgggg
     2521 tctgacgctc agtggaacga aaactcacgt taagggattt tggtcatgag attatcaaaa
     2581 aggatcttca cctagatcct tttaaattaa aaatgaagtt ttaaatcaat ctaaagtata
     2641 tatgagtaaa cttggtctga cagttaccaa tgcttaatca gtgaggcacc tatctcagcg
     2701 atctgtctat ttcgttcatc catagttgca tttaaatttc cgaactctcc aaggccctcg
     2761 tcggaaaatc ttcaaacctt tcgtccgatc catcttgcag gctacctctc gaacgaacta
     2821 tcgcaagtct cttggccggc cttgcgcctt ggctattgct tggcagcgcc tatcgccagg
     2881 tattactcca atcccgaata tccgagatcg ggatcacccg agagaagttc aacctacatc
     2941 ctcaatcccg atctatccga gatccgagga atatcgaaat cggggcgcgc ctggcctccg
     3001 cgccgggttt tggcgcctcc cgcgggcgcc cccctcgtca cggcgagcgc tgccacgtca
     3061 gacgaagggc gcaggagcgt cctgatcctt ccgcccggac gctcaggaca gcggcccgct
     3121 gctcataaga ctcggcctta gaaccccagt atcagcagaa ggacatttta ggacgggact
     3181 tgggtgactc tagggcactg gttttctttc cagagagcgg aacaggcgag gaaaagtagt
     3241 cccttctcgg cgattctgcg gagggatctc cgtggggcgg tgaacgccga tgattatata
     3301 aggacgcgcc gggtgtggca cagctagttc cgtcgcagcc gggatttggg tcgcggttct
     3361 tgtttgtgga tcgctgtgat cgtcacttgg tgagtagcgg gctgctgggc tggccggggc
     3421 tttcgtggcc gccgggccgc tcggtgggac ggaagcgtgt ggagagaccg ccaagggctg
     3481 tagtctgggt ccgcgagcaa ggttgccctg aactgggggt tggggggagc gcagcaaaat
     3541 ggcggctgtt cccgagtctt gaatggaaga cgcttgtgag gcgggctgtg aggtcgttga
     3601 aacaaggtgg ggggcatggt gggcggcaag aacccaaggt cttgagccct tcgctaatgc
     3661 gggaaagctc ttattcgggt gagatgggct gggcaccatc tggggaccct gacgtgaagt
     3721 ttgtcactga ctggagaact cggtttgtcg tctgttgcgg gggcggcagt tatggcggtg
     3781 ccgttgggca gtgcacccgt acctttggga gcgcgcgccc tcgtcgtgtc gtgacgtcac
     3841 ccgttctgtt ggcttataat gcagggtggg gccacctgcc ggtaggtgtg cggtaggctt
     3901 ttctccgtcg caggacgcag ggttcgggcc tagggtaggc tctcctgaat cgacaggcgc
     3961 cggacctctg gtgaggggag ggataagtga ggcgtcagtt tctttggtcg gttttatgta
     4021 cctatcttct taagtagctg aagctccggt tttgaactat gcgctcgggg ttggcgagtg
     4081 tgttttgtga agttttttag gcaccttttg aaatgtaatc atttgggtca atatgtaatt
     4141 ttcagtgtta gacttgtaaa ttgtccgcta aattctggcc gtttttggct tttttgttag
     4201 acaacatgac cgagtacaag cccacggtgc gcctcgccac ccgcgacgac gtccccaggg
     4261 ccgtacgcac cctcgccgcc gcgttcgccg actaccccgc cacgcgccac accgtcgatc
     4321 cggaccgcca catcgagcgg gtcaccgagc tgcaagaact cttcctcacg cgcgtcgggc
     4381 tcgacatcgg caaggtgtgg gtcgcggacg acggcgccgc ggtggcggtc tggaccacgc
     4441 cggagagcgt cgaagcgggg gcggtgttcg ccgagatcgg cccgcgcatg gccgagttga
     4501 gcggttcccg gctggccgcg cagcaacaga tggagggcct cctggcgccg caccggccca
     4561 aggagcccgc gtggttcctg gccaccgtcg gcgtctcgcc cgaccaccag ggcaagggtc
     4621 tgggcagcgc cgtcgtgctc cccggagtgg aggccgccga gcgcgccggg gtgcccgcct
     4681 tcctggagac ctccgcgccc cgcaacctcc ccttctacga gcggctcggc ttcaccgtca
     4741 ccgccgacgt cgaggtgccc gaaggaccgc gcacctggtg catgacccgc aagcccggtg
     4801 cctaggctag tatgtaagcc tagtcttaga taataaaatc gctatccatc gaagatggat
     4861 gtgtgttggt tttttgtgtg tgtaacgcta ggcgcgcctg gtgtaccgag aacgatcctc
     4921 tcagtgcgag tctcgacgat ccatatcgtt gcttggcagt cagccagtcg gaatccagct
     4981 tgggacccag gaagtccaat cgtcagatat tgtactcaag cctggtcacg gcagcgtacc
     5041 gatctgttta aacctagata ttgatagtct gatcggtcaa cgtataatcg agtcctagct
     5101 tttgcaaaca tctatcaaga gacaggatca gcaggaggct ttcgcatgag tattcaacat
     5161 ttccgtgtcg cccttattcc cttttttgcg gcattttgcc ttcctgtttt tgctcaccca
     5221 gaaacgctgg tgaaagtaaa agatgctgaa gatcagttgg gtgcgcgagt gggttacatc
     5281 gaactggatc tcaacagcgg taagatcctt gagagttttc gccccgaaga acgctttcca
     5341 atgatgagca cttttaaagt tctgctatgt ggcgcggtat tatcccgtat tgacgccggg
     5401 caagagcaac tcggtcgccg catacactat tctcagaatg acttggttga gtattcacca
     5461 gtcacagaaa agcatcttac ggatggcatg acagtaagag aattatgcag tgctgccata
     5521 accatgagtg ataacactgc ggccaactta cttctgacaa cgattggagg accgaaggag
     5581 ctaaccgctt ttttgcacaa catgggggat catgtaactc gccttgatcg ttgggaaccg
     5641 gagctgaatg aagccatacc aaacgacgag cgtgacacca cgatgcctgt agcaatggca
     5701 acaaccttgc gtaaactatt aactggcgaa ctacttactc tagcttcccg gcaacagttg
     5761 atagactgga tggaggcgga taaagttgca ggaccacttc tgcgctcggc ccttccggct
     5821 ggctggttta ttgctgataa atctggagcc ggtgagcgtg ggtctcgcgg tatcattgca
     5881 gcactggggc cagatggtaa gccctcccgt atcgtagtta tctacacgac ggggagtcag
     5941 gcaactatgg atgaacgaaa tagacagatc gctgagatag gtgcctcact gattaagcat
     6001 tggtaaccga ttctaggtgc attggcgcag aaaaaaatgc ctgatgcgac gctgcgcgtc
     6061 ttatactccc acatatgcca gattcagcaa cggatacggc ttccccaact tgcccacttc
     6121 catacgtgtc ctccttacca gaaatttatc cttaagatcc cgaatcgttt aaactcgact
     6181 ctggctctat cgaatctccg tcgtttcgag cttacgcgaa cagccgtggc gctcatttgc
     6241 tcgtcgggca tcgaatctcg tcagctatcg tcagcttacc tttttggcag cgatcgcggc
     6301 tcccgacatc ttggaccatt agctccacag gtatcttctt ccctctagtg gtcataacag
     6361 cagcttcagc tacctctcaa ttcaaaaaac ccctcaagac ccgtttagag gccccaaggg
     6421 gttatgctat caatcgttgc gttacacaca caaaaaacca acacacatcc atcttcgatg
     6481 gatagcgatt ttattatcta actgctgatc gagtgtagcc agatctagta atcaattacg
     6541 gggtcattag ttcatagccc atatatggag ttccgcgtta cataacttac ggtaaatggc
     6601 ccgcctggct gaccgcccaa cgacccccgc ccattgacgt caataatgac gtatgttccc
     6661 atagtaacgc caatagggac tttccattga cgtcaatggg tggagtattt acggtaaact
     6721 gcccacttgg cagtacatca agtgtatcat atgccaagta cgccccctat tgacgtcaat
     6781 gacggtaaat ggcccgcctg gcattatgcc cagtacatga ccttatggga ctttcctact
     6841 tggcagtaca tctacgtatt agtcatcgct attaccatgc tgatgcggtt ttggcagtac
     6901 atcaatgggc gtggatagcg gtttgactca cggggatttc caagtctcca ccccattgac
     6961 gtcaatggga gtttgttttg gcaccaaaat caacgggact ttccaaaatg tcgtaacaac
     7021 tccgccccat tgacgcaaat gggcggtagg cgtgtacggt gggaggtcta tataagcaga
     7081 gctggtttag tgaaccgtca gatcagatct ttgtcgatcc taccatccac tc
//
