# Supplementary material for: Enhancing extracellular vesicle cargo loading and functional delivery by engineering protein-lipid interactions
Source: Nat Commun. 2024 Jul 4;15:5618. doi: 10.1038/s41467-024-49678-z (PMC11224323; doi:10.1038/s41467-024-49678-z)
Supplement: Supplementary file 4 — Plasmid Maps [file 41467_2024_49678_MOESM4_ESM.zip › Supporting Information - plasmid maps/Peripheral HaloTag plasmids/pJPT004-1x FLAG-HaloTag-G.gb]

LOCUS       Exported                7099 bp ds-DNA     circular SYN 29-MAR-2023
DEFINITION  synthetic circular DNA.
ACCESSION   .
VERSION     .
KEYWORDS    .
SOURCE      synthetic DNA construct
  ORGANISM  synthetic DNA construct
REFERENCE   1  (bases 1 to 7099)
  AUTHORS   Kamat Lab
  TITLE     Direct Submission
  JOURNAL   Exported Wednesday, Mar 29, 2023 from SnapGene 5.1.7
            https://www.snapgene.com
FEATURES             Location/Qualifiers
     source          1..7099
                     /organism="synthetic DNA construct"
                     /mol_type="other DNA"
     misc_feature    1..21
                     /label=vector_backbone-1086-7174
                     /label=nonstandard type:  misc_feature_
     regulatory      22..27
                     /regulatory_class="other"
                     /label=Kozak sequence
                     /note="vertebrate consensus sequence for strong 
                     initiationof translation (Kozak, 1987)"
     CDS             28..30
                     /codon_start=1
                     /label=Start
                     /translation="M"
     CDS             31..54
                     /codon_start=1
                     /product="FLAG(R) epitope tag, followed by an 
                     enterokinasecleavage site"
                     /label=1x FLAG
                     /translation="DYKDDDDK"
     CDS             55..69
                     /codon_start=1
                     /label=linker
                     /translation="EFGGS"
     CDS             70..954
                     /codon_start=1
                     /product="modified bacterial dehalogenase that 
                     formscovalent bonds with chloroalkane derivatives"
                     /label=HaloTag(R)
                     /translation="EIGTGFPFDPHYVEVLGERMHYVDVGPRDGTPVLFLHGNPTSSYV
                     WRNIIPHVAPTHRCIAPDLIGMGKSDKPDLGYFFDDHVRFMDAFIEALGLEEVVLVIHD
                     WGSALGFHWAKRNPERVKGIAFMEFIRPIPTWDEWPEFARETFQAFRTTDVGRKLIIDQ
                     NVFIEGTLPMGVVRPLTEVEMDHYREPFLNPVDREPLWRFPNELPIAGEPANIVALVEE
                     YMDWLHQSPVPKLLFWGTPGVLIPPAEAARLAKSLPNCKAVDIGPGLNLLQEDNPDLIG
                     SEIARWLSTLEISG"
     CDS             955..963
                     /codon_start=1
                     /label=linker
                     /translation="SGS"
     CDS             964..1029
                     /codon_start=1
                     /product="Shelby S et al. BioRxiv. 2022. 
                     (https://doi.org/10.1101/2021.05.12.443834)"
                     /label=G
                     /translation="GGSFRSDGKKKKKKSKTKCQLL"
     misc_feature    1033..7099
                     /label=vector_backbone-1086-7174
                     /label=nonstandard type:  misc_feature_
     polyA_signal    1082..1203
                     /label=SV40 poly(A) signal
                     /note="SV40 polyadenylation signal"
     terminator      1318..1364
                     /label=T7 terminator
                     /note="transcription terminator for bacteriophage T7 RNA 
                     polymerase"
     terminator      1394..1530
                     /label=rrnG terminator
                     /note="transcription terminator from the E. coli 
                     ribosomalRNA rrnG operon (Albrechtsen et al., 1991)"
     misc_feature    1575..1646
                     /label=3' beta-globin insulator
                     /note="insulator downstream of the human beta-globin locus 
                     (Farrell et al., 2002)"
     rep_origin      complement(1872..2460)
                     /direction=LEFT
                     /label=ori
                     /note="high-copy-number ColE1/pMB1/pBR322/pUC origin of 
                     replication"
     promoter        2960..4169
                     /label=UbC promoter
                     /note="human ubiquitin C promoter"
     CDS             4173..4772
                     /codon_start=1
                     /gene="pac from Streptomyces alboniger"
                     /product="puromycin N-acetyltransferase"
                     /label=PuroR
                     /note="confers resistance to puromycin"
                     /translation="MTEYKPTVRLATRDDVPRAVRTLAAAFADYPATRHTVDPDRHIER
                     VTELQELFLTRVGLDIGKVWVADDGAAVAVWTTPESVEAGAVFAEIGPRMAELSGSRLA
                     AQQQMEGLLAPHRPKEPAWFLATVGVSPDHQGKGLGSAVVLPGVEAAERAGVPAFLETS
                     APRNLPFYERLGFTVTADVEVPEGPRTWCMTRKPGA"
     polyA_signal    4799..4847
                     /label=synthetic polyadenylation signal
                     /note="synthetic polyadenylation signal"
     CDS             5113..5973
                     /codon_start=1
                     /gene="bla"
                     /product="beta-lactamase"
                     /label=AmpR
                     /note="confers resistance to ampicillin, carbenicillin, and
                     related antibiotics"
                     /translation="MSIQHFRVALIPFFAAFCLPVFAHPETLVKVKDAEDQLGARVGYI
                     ELDLNSGKILESFRPEERFPMMSTFKVLLCGAVLSRIDAGQEQLGRRIHYSQNDLVEYS
                     PVTEKHLTDGMTVRELCSAAITMSDNTAANLLLTTIGGPKELTAFLHNMGDHVTRLDRW
                     EPELNEAIPNDERDTTMPVAMATTLRKLLTGELLTLASRQQLIDWMEADKVAGPLLRSA
                     LPAGWFIADKSGAGERGSRGIIAALGPDGKPSRIVVIYTTGSQATMDERNRQIAEIGAS
                     LIKHW"
     terminator      5986..6122
                     /label=rrnG terminator
                     /note="transcription terminator from the E. coli 
                     ribosomalRNA rrnG operon (Albrechtsen et al., 1991)"
     misc_feature    6274..6345
                     /label=5' beta-globin insulator
                     /note="insulator upstream of the human beta-globin locus 
                     (Farrell et al., 2002)"
     terminator      6350..6396
                     /label=T7 terminator
                     /note="transcription terminator for bacteriophage T7 RNA 
                     polymerase"
     polyA_signal    6414..6462
                     /label=synthetic polyadenylation signal
                     /note="synthetic polyadenylation signal"
     enhancer        6543..6846
                     /label=CMV enhancer
                     /note="human cytomegalovirus immediate early enhancer"
     promoter        6848..7050
                     /label=CMV promoter
                     /note="human cytomegalovirus (CMV) immediate earlypromoter"
ORIGIN
        1 gacacacccg ccagcggccg cgccaccatg gactacaagg acgatgacga caaggaattc
       61 ggcggctccg aaatcggtac tggctttcca ttcgaccccc attatgtgga agtcctgggc
      121 gagcgcatgc actacgtcga tgttggtccg cgcgatggca cccctgtgct gttcctgcac
      181 ggtaacccga cctcctccta cgtgtggcgc aacatcatcc cgcatgttgc accgacccat
      241 cgctgcattg ctccagacct gatcggtatg ggcaaatccg acaaaccaga cctgggttat
      301 ttcttcgacg accacgtccg cttcatggat gccttcatcg aagccctggg tctggaagag
      361 gtcgtcctgg tcattcacga ctggggctcc gctctgggtt tccactgggc caagcgcaat
      421 ccagagcgcg tcaaaggtat tgcatttatg gagttcatcc gccctatccc gacctgggac
      481 gaatggccag aatttgcccg cgagaccttc caggccttcc gcaccaccga cgtcggccgc
      541 aagctgatca tcgatcagaa cgtttttatc gagggtacgc tgccgatggg tgtcgtccgc
      601 ccgctgactg aagtcgagat ggaccattac cgcgagccgt tcctgaatcc tgttgaccgc
      661 gagccactgt ggcgcttccc aaacgagctg ccaatcgccg gtgagccagc gaacatcgtc
      721 gcgctggtcg aagaatacat ggactggctg caccagtccc ctgtcccgaa gctgctgttc
      781 tggggcaccc caggcgttct gatcccaccg gccgaagccg ctcgcctggc caaaagcctg
      841 cctaactgca aggctgtgga catcggcccg ggtctgaatc tgctgcaaga agacaacccg
      901 gacctgatcg gcagcgagat cgcgcgctgg ctgtctactc tggagatttc cggctccgga
      961 tccggtggta gctttcgtag tgatggcaaa aagaaaaaga agaaatccaa gaccaaatgc
     1021 cagctgctgt gagctagctt gactgactga gatacagcgt accttcagct cacagacatg
     1081 ataagataca ttgatgagtt tggacaaacc acaactagaa tgcagtgaaa aaaatgcttt
     1141 atttgtgaaa tttgtgatgc tattgcttta tttgtaacca ttataagctg caataaacaa
     1201 gttaacaaca acaattgcat tcattttatg tttcaggttc agggggaggt gtgggaggtt
     1261 ttttaaagca agtaaaacct ctacaaatgt ggtattggcc catctctatc ggtatcgtag
     1321 cataacccct tggggcctct aaacgggtct tgaggggttt tttgtgcccc tcgggccgga
     1381 ttgctatcta ccggcattgg cgcagaaaaa aatgcctgat gcgacgctgc gcgtcttata
     1441 ctcccacata tgccagattc agcaacggat acggcttccc caacttgccc acttccatac
     1501 gtgtcctcct taccagaaat ttatccttaa ggtcgtcagc tatcctgcag gcgatctctc
     1561 gatttcgatc aagacattcc tttaatggtc ttttctggac accactaggg gtcagaagta
     1621 gttcatcaaa ctttcttccc tccctaatct cattggttac cttgggctat cgaaacttaa
     1681 ttaaccagtc aagtcagcta cttggcgaga tcgacttgtc tgggtttcga ctacgctcag
     1741 aattgcgtca gtcaagttcg atctggtcct tgctattgca cccgttctcc gattacgagt
     1801 ttcatttaaa tcatgtgagc aaaaggccag caaaaggcca ggaaccgtaa aaaggccgcg
     1861 ttgctggcgt ttttccatag gctccgcccc cctgacgagc atcacaaaaa tcgacgctca
     1921 agtcagaggt ggcgaaaccc gacaggacta taaagatacc aggcgtttcc ccctggaagc
     1981 tccctcgtgc gctctcctgt tccgaccctg ccgcttaccg gatacctgtc cgcctttctc
     2041 ccttcgggaa gcgtggcgct ttctcatagc tcacgctgta ggtatctcag ttcggtgtag
     2101 gtcgttcgct ccaagctggg ctgtgtgcac gaaccccccg ttcagcccga ccgctgcgcc
     2161 ttatccggta actatcgtct tgagtccaac ccggtaagac acgacttatc gccactggca
     2221 gcagccactg gtaacaggat tagcagagcg aggtatgtag gcggtgctac agagttcttg
     2281 aagtggtggc ctaactacgg ctacactaga agaacagtat ttggtatctg cgctctgctg
     2341 aagccagtta ccttcggaaa aagagttggt agctcttgat ccggcaaaca aaccaccgct
     2401 ggtagcggtg gtttttttgt ttgcaagcag cagattacgc gcagaaaaaa aggatctcaa
     2461 gaagatcctt tgatcttttc tacggggtct gacgctcagt ggaacgaaaa ctcacgttaa
     2521 gggattttgg tcatgagatt atcaaaaagg atcttcacct agatcctttt aaattaaaaa
     2581 tgaagtttta aatcaatcta aagtatatat gagtaaactt ggtctgacag ttaccaatgc
     2641 ttaatcagtg aggcacctat ctcagcgatc tgtctatttc gttcatccat agttgcattt
     2701 aaatttccga actctccaag gccctcgtcg gaaaatcttc aaacctttcg tccgatccat
     2761 cttgcaggct acctctcgaa cgaactatcg caagtctctt ggccggcctt gcgccttggc
     2821 tattgcttgg cagcgcctat cgccaggtat tactccaatc ccgaatatcc gagatcggga
     2881 tcacccgaga gaagttcaac ctacatcctc aatcccgatc tatccgagat ccgaggaata
     2941 tcgaaatcgg ggcgcgcctg gcctccgcgc cgggttttgg cgcctcccgc gggcgccccc
     3001 ctcgtcacgg cgagcgctgc cacgtcagac gaagggcgca ggagcgtcct gatccttccg
     3061 cccggacgct caggacagcg gcccgctgct cataagactc ggccttagaa ccccagtatc
     3121 agcagaagga cattttagga cgggacttgg gtgactctag ggcactggtt ttctttccag
     3181 agagcggaac aggcgaggaa aagtagtccc ttctcggcga ttctgcggag ggatctccgt
     3241 ggggcggtga acgccgatga ttatataagg acgcgccggg tgtggcacag ctagttccgt
     3301 cgcagccggg atttgggtcg cggttcttgt ttgtggatcg ctgtgatcgt cacttggtga
     3361 gtagcgggct gctgggctgg ccggggcttt cgtggccgcc gggccgctcg gtgggacgga
     3421 agcgtgtgga gagaccgcca agggctgtag tctgggtccg cgagcaaggt tgccctgaac
     3481 tgggggttgg ggggagcgca gcaaaatggc ggctgttccc gagtcttgaa tggaagacgc
     3541 ttgtgaggcg ggctgtgagg tcgttgaaac aaggtggggg gcatggtggg cggcaagaac
     3601 ccaaggtctt gagcccttcg ctaatgcggg aaagctctta ttcgggtgag atgggctggg
     3661 caccatctgg ggaccctgac gtgaagtttg tcactgactg gagaactcgg tttgtcgtct
     3721 gttgcggggg cggcagttat ggcggtgccg ttgggcagtg cacccgtacc tttgggagcg
     3781 cgcgccctcg tcgtgtcgtg acgtcacccg ttctgttggc ttataatgca gggtggggcc
     3841 acctgccggt aggtgtgcgg taggcttttc tccgtcgcag gacgcagggt tcgggcctag
     3901 ggtaggctct cctgaatcga caggcgccgg acctctggtg aggggaggga taagtgaggc
     3961 gtcagtttct ttggtcggtt ttatgtacct atcttcttaa gtagctgaag ctccggtttt
     4021 gaactatgcg ctcggggttg gcgagtgtgt tttgtgaagt tttttaggca ccttttgaaa
     4081 tgtaatcatt tgggtcaata tgtaattttc agtgttagac ttgtaaattg tccgctaaat
     4141 tctggccgtt tttggctttt ttgttagaca acatgaccga gtacaagccc acggtgcgcc
     4201 tcgccacccg cgacgacgtc cccagggccg tacgcaccct cgccgccgcg ttcgccgact
     4261 accccgccac gcgccacacc gtcgatccgg accgccacat cgagcgggtc accgagctgc
     4321 aagaactctt cctcacgcgc gtcgggctcg acatcggcaa ggtgtgggtc gcggacgacg
     4381 gcgccgcggt ggcggtctgg accacgccgg agagcgtcga agcgggggcg gtgttcgccg
     4441 agatcggccc gcgcatggcc gagttgagcg gttcccggct ggccgcgcag caacagatgg
     4501 agggcctcct ggcgccgcac cggcccaagg agcccgcgtg gttcctggcc accgtcggcg
     4561 tctcgcccga ccaccagggc aagggtctgg gcagcgccgt cgtgctcccc ggagtggagg
     4621 ccgccgagcg cgccggggtg cccgccttcc tggagacctc cgcgccccgc aacctcccct
     4681 tctacgagcg gctcggcttc accgtcaccg ccgacgtcga ggtgcccgaa ggaccgcgca
     4741 cctggtgcat gacccgcaag cccggtgcct aggctagtat gtaagcctag tcttagataa
     4801 taaaatcgct atccatcgaa gatggatgtg tgttggtttt ttgtgtgtgt aacgctaggc
     4861 gcgcctggtg taccgagaac gatcctctca gtgcgagtct cgacgatcca tatcgttgct
     4921 tggcagtcag ccagtcggaa tccagcttgg gacccaggaa gtccaatcgt cagatattgt
     4981 actcaagcct ggtcacggca gcgtaccgat ctgtttaaac ctagatattg atagtctgat
     5041 cggtcaacgt ataatcgagt cctagctttt gcaaacatct atcaagagac aggatcagca
     5101 ggaggctttc gcatgagtat tcaacatttc cgtgtcgccc ttattccctt ttttgcggca
     5161 ttttgccttc ctgtttttgc tcacccagaa acgctggtga aagtaaaaga tgctgaagat
     5221 cagttgggtg cgcgagtggg ttacatcgaa ctggatctca acagcggtaa gatccttgag
     5281 agttttcgcc ccgaagaacg ctttccaatg atgagcactt ttaaagttct gctatgtggc
     5341 gcggtattat cccgtattga cgccgggcaa gagcaactcg gtcgccgcat acactattct
     5401 cagaatgact tggttgagta ttcaccagtc acagaaaagc atcttacgga tggcatgaca
     5461 gtaagagaat tatgcagtgc tgccataacc atgagtgata acactgcggc caacttactt
     5521 ctgacaacga ttggaggacc gaaggagcta accgcttttt tgcacaacat gggggatcat
     5581 gtaactcgcc ttgatcgttg ggaaccggag ctgaatgaag ccataccaaa cgacgagcgt
     5641 gacaccacga tgcctgtagc aatggcaaca accttgcgta aactattaac tggcgaacta
     5701 cttactctag cttcccggca acagttgata gactggatgg aggcggataa agttgcagga
     5761 ccacttctgc gctcggccct tccggctggc tggtttattg ctgataaatc tggagccggt
     5821 gagcgtgggt ctcgcggtat cattgcagca ctggggccag atggtaagcc ctcccgtatc
     5881 gtagttatct acacgacggg gagtcaggca actatggatg aacgaaatag acagatcgct
     5941 gagataggtg cctcactgat taagcattgg taaccgattc taggtgcatt ggcgcagaaa
     6001 aaaatgcctg atgcgacgct gcgcgtctta tactcccaca tatgccagat tcagcaacgg
     6061 atacggcttc cccaacttgc ccacttccat acgtgtcctc cttaccagaa atttatcctt
     6121 aagatcccga atcgtttaaa ctcgactctg gctctatcga atctccgtcg tttcgagctt
     6181 acgcgaacag ccgtggcgct catttgctcg tcgggcatcg aatctcgtca gctatcgtca
     6241 gcttaccttt ttggcagcga tcgcggctcc cgacatcttg gaccattagc tccacaggta
     6301 tcttcttccc tctagtggtc ataacagcag cttcagctac ctctcaattc aaaaaacccc
     6361 tcaagacccg tttagaggcc ccaaggggtt atgctatcaa tcgttgcgtt acacacacaa
     6421 aaaaccaaca cacatccatc ttcgatggat agcgatttta ttatctaact gctgatcgag
     6481 tgtagccaga tctagtaatc aattacgggg tcattagttc atagcccata tatggagttc
     6541 cgcgttacat aacttacggt aaatggcccg cctggctgac cgcccaacga cccccgccca
     6601 ttgacgtcaa taatgacgta tgttcccata gtaacgccaa tagggacttt ccattgacgt
     6661 caatgggtgg agtatttacg gtaaactgcc cacttggcag tacatcaagt gtatcatatg
     6721 ccaagtacgc cccctattga cgtcaatgac ggtaaatggc ccgcctggca ttatgcccag
     6781 tacatgacct tatgggactt tcctacttgg cagtacatct acgtattagt catcgctatt
     6841 accatgctga tgcggttttg gcagtacatc aatgggcgtg gatagcggtt tgactcacgg
     6901 ggatttccaa gtctccaccc cattgacgtc aatgggagtt tgttttggca ccaaaatcaa
     6961 cgggactttc caaaatgtcg taacaactcc gccccattga cgcaaatggg cggtaggcgt
     7021 gtacggtggg aggtctatat aagcagagct ggtttagtga accgtcagat cagatctttg
     7081 tcgatcctac catccactc
//
