# Supplementary material for: Enhancing extracellular vesicle cargo loading and functional delivery by engineering protein-lipid interactions
Source: Nat Commun. 2024 Jul 4;15:5618. doi: 10.1038/s41467-024-49678-z (PMC11224323; doi:10.1038/s41467-024-49678-z)
Supplement: Supplementary file 4 — Plasmid Maps [file 41467_2024_49678_MOESM4_ESM.zip › Supporting Information - plasmid maps/Peripheral HaloTag plasmids/pJPT006-1x FLAG-HaloTag-PPF.gb]

LOCUS       Exported                7078 bp ds-DNA     circular SYN 29-MAR-2023
DEFINITION  synthetic circular DNA.
ACCESSION   .
VERSION     .
KEYWORDS    .
SOURCE      synthetic DNA construct
  ORGANISM  synthetic DNA construct
REFERENCE   1  (bases 1 to 7078)
  AUTHORS   Kamat Lab
  TITLE     Direct Submission
  JOURNAL   Exported Wednesday, Mar 29, 2023 from SnapGene 5.1.7
            https://www.snapgene.com
FEATURES             Location/Qualifiers
     source          1..7078
                     /organism="synthetic DNA construct"
                     /mol_type="other DNA"
     misc_feature    1..21
                     /label=vector_backbone-1086-7174
                     /label=nonstandard type:  misc_feature_
     regulatory      22..27
                     /regulatory_class="other"
                     /label=Kozak sequence
                     /note="vertebrate consensus sequence for strong 
                     initiationof translation (Kozak, 1987)"
     CDS             28..30
                     /codon_start=1
                     /label=Start
                     /translation="M"
     CDS             31..54
                     /codon_start=1
                     /product="FLAG(R) epitope tag, followed by an 
                     enterokinasecleavage site"
                     /label=1x FLAG
                     /translation="DYKDDDDK"
     CDS             55..69
                     /codon_start=1
                     /label=linker
                     /translation="EFGGS"
     CDS             70..954
                     /codon_start=1
                     /product="modified bacterial dehalogenase that 
                     formscovalent bonds with chloroalkane derivatives"
                     /label=HaloTag(R)
                     /translation="EIGTGFPFDPHYVEVLGERMHYVDVGPRDGTPVLFLHGNPTSSYV
                     WRNIIPHVAPTHRCIAPDLIGMGKSDKPDLGYFFDDHVRFMDAFIEALGLEEVVLVIHD
                     WGSALGFHWAKRNPERVKGIAFMEFIRPIPTWDEWPEFARETFQAFRTTDVGRKLIIDQ
                     NVFIEGTLPMGVVRPLTEVEMDHYREPFLNPVDREPLWRFPNELPIAGEPANIVALVEE
                     YMDWLHQSPVPKLLFWGTPGVLIPPAEAARLAKSLPNCKAVDIGPGLNLLQEDNPDLIG
                     SEIARWLSTLEISG"
     CDS             955..963
                     /codon_start=1
                     /label=linker
                     /translation="SGS"
     CDS             964..1008
                     /codon_start=1
                     /product="O75781"
                     /label=PPF
                     /translation="GGSMKKHRCKCCSIM"
     misc_feature    1012..7078
                     /label=vector_backbone-1086-7174
                     /label=nonstandard type:  misc_feature_
     polyA_signal    1061..1182
                     /label=SV40 poly(A) signal
                     /note="SV40 polyadenylation signal"
     terminator      1297..1343
                     /label=T7 terminator
                     /note="transcription terminator for bacteriophage T7 RNA 
                     polymerase"
     terminator      1373..1509
                     /label=rrnG terminator
                     /note="transcription terminator from the E. coli 
                     ribosomalRNA rrnG operon (Albrechtsen et al., 1991)"
     misc_feature    1554..1625
                     /label=3' beta-globin insulator
                     /note="insulator downstream of the human beta-globin locus 
                     (Farrell et al., 2002)"
     rep_origin      complement(1851..2439)
                     /direction=LEFT
                     /label=ori
                     /note="high-copy-number ColE1/pMB1/pBR322/pUC origin of 
                     replication"
     promoter        2939..4148
                     /label=UbC promoter
                     /note="human ubiquitin C promoter"
     CDS             4152..4751
                     /codon_start=1
                     /gene="pac from Streptomyces alboniger"
                     /product="puromycin N-acetyltransferase"
                     /label=PuroR
                     /note="confers resistance to puromycin"
                     /translation="MTEYKPTVRLATRDDVPRAVRTLAAAFADYPATRHTVDPDRHIER
                     VTELQELFLTRVGLDIGKVWVADDGAAVAVWTTPESVEAGAVFAEIGPRMAELSGSRLA
                     AQQQMEGLLAPHRPKEPAWFLATVGVSPDHQGKGLGSAVVLPGVEAAERAGVPAFLETS
                     APRNLPFYERLGFTVTADVEVPEGPRTWCMTRKPGA"
     polyA_signal    4778..4826
                     /label=synthetic polyadenylation signal
                     /note="synthetic polyadenylation signal"
     CDS             5092..5952
                     /codon_start=1
                     /gene="bla"
                     /product="beta-lactamase"
                     /label=AmpR
                     /note="confers resistance to ampicillin, carbenicillin, and
                     related antibiotics"
                     /translation="MSIQHFRVALIPFFAAFCLPVFAHPETLVKVKDAEDQLGARVGYI
                     ELDLNSGKILESFRPEERFPMMSTFKVLLCGAVLSRIDAGQEQLGRRIHYSQNDLVEYS
                     PVTEKHLTDGMTVRELCSAAITMSDNTAANLLLTTIGGPKELTAFLHNMGDHVTRLDRW
                     EPELNEAIPNDERDTTMPVAMATTLRKLLTGELLTLASRQQLIDWMEADKVAGPLLRSA
                     LPAGWFIADKSGAGERGSRGIIAALGPDGKPSRIVVIYTTGSQATMDERNRQIAEIGAS
                     LIKHW"
     terminator      5965..6101
                     /label=rrnG terminator
                     /note="transcription terminator from the E. coli 
                     ribosomalRNA rrnG operon (Albrechtsen et al., 1991)"
     misc_feature    6253..6324
                     /label=5' beta-globin insulator
                     /note="insulator upstream of the human beta-globin locus 
                     (Farrell et al., 2002)"
     terminator      6329..6375
                     /label=T7 terminator
                     /note="transcription terminator for bacteriophage T7 RNA 
                     polymerase"
     polyA_signal    6393..6441
                     /label=synthetic polyadenylation signal
                     /note="synthetic polyadenylation signal"
     enhancer        6522..6825
                     /label=CMV enhancer
                     /note="human cytomegalovirus immediate early enhancer"
     promoter        6827..7029
                     /label=CMV promoter
                     /note="human cytomegalovirus (CMV) immediate earlypromoter"
ORIGIN
        1 gacacacccg ccagcggccg cgccaccatg gactacaagg acgatgacga caaggaattc
       61 ggcggctccg aaatcggtac tggctttcca ttcgaccccc attatgtgga agtcctgggc
      121 gagcgcatgc actacgtcga tgttggtccg cgcgatggca cccctgtgct gttcctgcac
      181 ggtaacccga cctcctccta cgtgtggcgc aacatcatcc cgcatgttgc accgacccat
      241 cgctgcattg ctccagacct gatcggtatg ggcaaatccg acaaaccaga cctgggttat
      301 ttcttcgacg accacgtccg cttcatggat gccttcatcg aagccctggg tctggaagag
      361 gtcgtcctgg tcattcacga ctggggctcc gctctgggtt tccactgggc caagcgcaat
      421 ccagagcgcg tcaaaggtat tgcatttatg gagttcatcc gccctatccc gacctgggac
      481 gaatggccag aatttgcccg cgagaccttc caggccttcc gcaccaccga cgtcggccgc
      541 aagctgatca tcgatcagaa cgtttttatc gagggtacgc tgccgatggg tgtcgtccgc
      601 ccgctgactg aagtcgagat ggaccattac cgcgagccgt tcctgaatcc tgttgaccgc
      661 gagccactgt ggcgcttccc aaacgagctg ccaatcgccg gtgagccagc gaacatcgtc
      721 gcgctggtcg aagaatacat ggactggctg caccagtccc ctgtcccgaa gctgctgttc
      781 tggggcaccc caggcgttct gatcccaccg gccgaagccg ctcgcctggc caaaagcctg
      841 cctaactgca aggctgtgga catcggcccg ggtctgaatc tgctgcaaga agacaacccg
      901 gacctgatcg gcagcgagat cgcgcgctgg ctgtctactc tggagatttc cggctccgga
      961 tccggtggta gcatgaaaaa gcatcgttgt aaatgttgca gcattatgtg agctagcttg
     1021 actgactgag atacagcgta ccttcagctc acagacatga taagatacat tgatgagttt
     1081 ggacaaacca caactagaat gcagtgaaaa aaatgcttta tttgtgaaat ttgtgatgct
     1141 attgctttat ttgtaaccat tataagctgc aataaacaag ttaacaacaa caattgcatt
     1201 cattttatgt ttcaggttca gggggaggtg tgggaggttt tttaaagcaa gtaaaacctc
     1261 tacaaatgtg gtattggccc atctctatcg gtatcgtagc ataacccctt ggggcctcta
     1321 aacgggtctt gaggggtttt ttgtgcccct cgggccggat tgctatctac cggcattggc
     1381 gcagaaaaaa atgcctgatg cgacgctgcg cgtcttatac tcccacatat gccagattca
     1441 gcaacggata cggcttcccc aacttgccca cttccatacg tgtcctcctt accagaaatt
     1501 tatccttaag gtcgtcagct atcctgcagg cgatctctcg atttcgatca agacattcct
     1561 ttaatggtct tttctggaca ccactagggg tcagaagtag ttcatcaaac tttcttccct
     1621 ccctaatctc attggttacc ttgggctatc gaaacttaat taaccagtca agtcagctac
     1681 ttggcgagat cgacttgtct gggtttcgac tacgctcaga attgcgtcag tcaagttcga
     1741 tctggtcctt gctattgcac ccgttctccg attacgagtt tcatttaaat catgtgagca
     1801 aaaggccagc aaaaggccag gaaccgtaaa aaggccgcgt tgctggcgtt tttccatagg
     1861 ctccgccccc ctgacgagca tcacaaaaat cgacgctcaa gtcagaggtg gcgaaacccg
     1921 acaggactat aaagatacca ggcgtttccc cctggaagct ccctcgtgcg ctctcctgtt
     1981 ccgaccctgc cgcttaccgg atacctgtcc gcctttctcc cttcgggaag cgtggcgctt
     2041 tctcatagct cacgctgtag gtatctcagt tcggtgtagg tcgttcgctc caagctgggc
     2101 tgtgtgcacg aaccccccgt tcagcccgac cgctgcgcct tatccggtaa ctatcgtctt
     2161 gagtccaacc cggtaagaca cgacttatcg ccactggcag cagccactgg taacaggatt
     2221 agcagagcga ggtatgtagg cggtgctaca gagttcttga agtggtggcc taactacggc
     2281 tacactagaa gaacagtatt tggtatctgc gctctgctga agccagttac cttcggaaaa
     2341 agagttggta gctcttgatc cggcaaacaa accaccgctg gtagcggtgg tttttttgtt
     2401 tgcaagcagc agattacgcg cagaaaaaaa ggatctcaag aagatccttt gatcttttct
     2461 acggggtctg acgctcagtg gaacgaaaac tcacgttaag ggattttggt catgagatta
     2521 tcaaaaagga tcttcaccta gatcctttta aattaaaaat gaagttttaa atcaatctaa
     2581 agtatatatg agtaaacttg gtctgacagt taccaatgct taatcagtga ggcacctatc
     2641 tcagcgatct gtctatttcg ttcatccata gttgcattta aatttccgaa ctctccaagg
     2701 ccctcgtcgg aaaatcttca aacctttcgt ccgatccatc ttgcaggcta cctctcgaac
     2761 gaactatcgc aagtctcttg gccggccttg cgccttggct attgcttggc agcgcctatc
     2821 gccaggtatt actccaatcc cgaatatccg agatcgggat cacccgagag aagttcaacc
     2881 tacatcctca atcccgatct atccgagatc cgaggaatat cgaaatcggg gcgcgcctgg
     2941 cctccgcgcc gggttttggc gcctcccgcg ggcgcccccc tcgtcacggc gagcgctgcc
     3001 acgtcagacg aagggcgcag gagcgtcctg atccttccgc ccggacgctc aggacagcgg
     3061 cccgctgctc ataagactcg gccttagaac cccagtatca gcagaaggac attttaggac
     3121 gggacttggg tgactctagg gcactggttt tctttccaga gagcggaaca ggcgaggaaa
     3181 agtagtccct tctcggcgat tctgcggagg gatctccgtg gggcggtgaa cgccgatgat
     3241 tatataagga cgcgccgggt gtggcacagc tagttccgtc gcagccggga tttgggtcgc
     3301 ggttcttgtt tgtggatcgc tgtgatcgtc acttggtgag tagcgggctg ctgggctggc
     3361 cggggctttc gtggccgccg ggccgctcgg tgggacggaa gcgtgtggag agaccgccaa
     3421 gggctgtagt ctgggtccgc gagcaaggtt gccctgaact gggggttggg gggagcgcag
     3481 caaaatggcg gctgttcccg agtcttgaat ggaagacgct tgtgaggcgg gctgtgaggt
     3541 cgttgaaaca aggtgggggg catggtgggc ggcaagaacc caaggtcttg agcccttcgc
     3601 taatgcggga aagctcttat tcgggtgaga tgggctgggc accatctggg gaccctgacg
     3661 tgaagtttgt cactgactgg agaactcggt ttgtcgtctg ttgcgggggc ggcagttatg
     3721 gcggtgccgt tgggcagtgc acccgtacct ttgggagcgc gcgccctcgt cgtgtcgtga
     3781 cgtcacccgt tctgttggct tataatgcag ggtggggcca cctgccggta ggtgtgcggt
     3841 aggcttttct ccgtcgcagg acgcagggtt cgggcctagg gtaggctctc ctgaatcgac
     3901 aggcgccgga cctctggtga ggggagggat aagtgaggcg tcagtttctt tggtcggttt
     3961 tatgtaccta tcttcttaag tagctgaagc tccggttttg aactatgcgc tcggggttgg
     4021 cgagtgtgtt ttgtgaagtt ttttaggcac cttttgaaat gtaatcattt gggtcaatat
     4081 gtaattttca gtgttagact tgtaaattgt ccgctaaatt ctggccgttt ttggcttttt
     4141 tgttagacaa catgaccgag tacaagccca cggtgcgcct cgccacccgc gacgacgtcc
     4201 ccagggccgt acgcaccctc gccgccgcgt tcgccgacta ccccgccacg cgccacaccg
     4261 tcgatccgga ccgccacatc gagcgggtca ccgagctgca agaactcttc ctcacgcgcg
     4321 tcgggctcga catcggcaag gtgtgggtcg cggacgacgg cgccgcggtg gcggtctgga
     4381 ccacgccgga gagcgtcgaa gcgggggcgg tgttcgccga gatcggcccg cgcatggccg
     4441 agttgagcgg ttcccggctg gccgcgcagc aacagatgga gggcctcctg gcgccgcacc
     4501 ggcccaagga gcccgcgtgg ttcctggcca ccgtcggcgt ctcgcccgac caccagggca
     4561 agggtctggg cagcgccgtc gtgctccccg gagtggaggc cgccgagcgc gccggggtgc
     4621 ccgccttcct ggagacctcc gcgccccgca acctcccctt ctacgagcgg ctcggcttca
     4681 ccgtcaccgc cgacgtcgag gtgcccgaag gaccgcgcac ctggtgcatg acccgcaagc
     4741 ccggtgccta ggctagtatg taagcctagt cttagataat aaaatcgcta tccatcgaag
     4801 atggatgtgt gttggttttt tgtgtgtgta acgctaggcg cgcctggtgt accgagaacg
     4861 atcctctcag tgcgagtctc gacgatccat atcgttgctt ggcagtcagc cagtcggaat
     4921 ccagcttggg acccaggaag tccaatcgtc agatattgta ctcaagcctg gtcacggcag
     4981 cgtaccgatc tgtttaaacc tagatattga tagtctgatc ggtcaacgta taatcgagtc
     5041 ctagcttttg caaacatcta tcaagagaca ggatcagcag gaggctttcg catgagtatt
     5101 caacatttcc gtgtcgccct tattcccttt tttgcggcat tttgccttcc tgtttttgct
     5161 cacccagaaa cgctggtgaa agtaaaagat gctgaagatc agttgggtgc gcgagtgggt
     5221 tacatcgaac tggatctcaa cagcggtaag atccttgaga gttttcgccc cgaagaacgc
     5281 tttccaatga tgagcacttt taaagttctg ctatgtggcg cggtattatc ccgtattgac
     5341 gccgggcaag agcaactcgg tcgccgcata cactattctc agaatgactt ggttgagtat
     5401 tcaccagtca cagaaaagca tcttacggat ggcatgacag taagagaatt atgcagtgct
     5461 gccataacca tgagtgataa cactgcggcc aacttacttc tgacaacgat tggaggaccg
     5521 aaggagctaa ccgctttttt gcacaacatg ggggatcatg taactcgcct tgatcgttgg
     5581 gaaccggagc tgaatgaagc cataccaaac gacgagcgtg acaccacgat gcctgtagca
     5641 atggcaacaa ccttgcgtaa actattaact ggcgaactac ttactctagc ttcccggcaa
     5701 cagttgatag actggatgga ggcggataaa gttgcaggac cacttctgcg ctcggccctt
     5761 ccggctggct ggtttattgc tgataaatct ggagccggtg agcgtgggtc tcgcggtatc
     5821 attgcagcac tggggccaga tggtaagccc tcccgtatcg tagttatcta cacgacgggg
     5881 agtcaggcaa ctatggatga acgaaataga cagatcgctg agataggtgc ctcactgatt
     5941 aagcattggt aaccgattct aggtgcattg gcgcagaaaa aaatgcctga tgcgacgctg
     6001 cgcgtcttat actcccacat atgccagatt cagcaacgga tacggcttcc ccaacttgcc
     6061 cacttccata cgtgtcctcc ttaccagaaa tttatcctta agatcccgaa tcgtttaaac
     6121 tcgactctgg ctctatcgaa tctccgtcgt ttcgagctta cgcgaacagc cgtggcgctc
     6181 atttgctcgt cgggcatcga atctcgtcag ctatcgtcag cttacctttt tggcagcgat
     6241 cgcggctccc gacatcttgg accattagct ccacaggtat cttcttccct ctagtggtca
     6301 taacagcagc ttcagctacc tctcaattca aaaaacccct caagacccgt ttagaggccc
     6361 caaggggtta tgctatcaat cgttgcgtta cacacacaaa aaaccaacac acatccatct
     6421 tcgatggata gcgattttat tatctaactg ctgatcgagt gtagccagat ctagtaatca
     6481 attacggggt cattagttca tagcccatat atggagttcc gcgttacata acttacggta
     6541 aatggcccgc ctggctgacc gcccaacgac ccccgcccat tgacgtcaat aatgacgtat
     6601 gttcccatag taacgccaat agggactttc cattgacgtc aatgggtgga gtatttacgg
     6661 taaactgccc acttggcagt acatcaagtg tatcatatgc caagtacgcc ccctattgac
     6721 gtcaatgacg gtaaatggcc cgcctggcat tatgcccagt acatgacctt atgggacttt
     6781 cctacttggc agtacatcta cgtattagtc atcgctatta ccatgctgat gcggttttgg
     6841 cagtacatca atgggcgtgg atagcggttt gactcacggg gatttccaag tctccacccc
     6901 attgacgtca atgggagttt gttttggcac caaaatcaac gggactttcc aaaatgtcgt
     6961 aacaactccg ccccattgac gcaaatgggc ggtaggcgtg tacggtggga ggtctatata
     7021 agcagagctg gtttagtgaa ccgtcagatc agatctttgt cgatcctacc atccactc
//
