# Supplementary material for: Enhancing extracellular vesicle cargo loading and functional delivery by engineering protein-lipid interactions
Source: Nat Commun. 2024 Jul 4;15:5618. doi: 10.1038/s41467-024-49678-z (PMC11224323; doi:10.1038/s41467-024-49678-z)
Supplement: Supplementary file 4 — Plasmid Maps [file 41467_2024_49678_MOESM4_ESM.zip › Supporting Information - plasmid maps/Reporter/pHIE280 phEF1α BlasticidinR in TUPV7.gb]

LOCUS       Exported                6172 bp ds-DNA     circular SYN 22-APR-2023
DEFINITION  synthetic circular DNA
ACCESSION   .
VERSION     .
KEYWORDS    .
SOURCE      synthetic DNA construct
  ORGANISM  synthetic DNA construct
REFERENCE   1  (bases 1 to 6172)
  AUTHORS   .
  TITLE     Direct Submission
  JOURNAL   Exported Saturday, Apr 22, 2023 from SnapGene 5.1.7
            https://www.snapgene.com
FEATURES             Location/Qualifiers
     source          1..6172
                     /organism="synthetic DNA construct"
                     /mol_type="other DNA"
     misc_feature    25..28
                     /label=sticky
     misc_feature    31..55
                     /label=TUPV7 Barcode
     misc_feature    198..1599
                     /label=pEF1 alpha
     CDS             1639..2037
                     /codon_start=1
                     /gene="Aspergillus terreus BSD"
                     /product="blasticidin S deaminase
                     
                     Gift from Feng Zhang (Addgene plasmid #61425)"
                     /label=BlasticidinR
                     /note="confers resistance to blasticidin"
                     /translation="MAKPLSQEESTLIERATATINSIPISEDYSVASAALSSDGRIFTG
                     VNVYHFTGGPCAELVVLGTAAAAAAGNLTCIVAIGNENRGILSPCGRCRQVLLDLHPGI
                     KAIVKDSDGQPTAVGIRELLPSGYVWEG"
     polyA_signal    2088..2312
                     /label=bGH poly(A) signal
                     /note="bovine growth hormone polyadenylation signal"
     misc_feature    2330..2354
                     /label=TUPV7 Barcode
     misc_feature    2378..2613
                     /label=cHS4
     misc_feature    2711..2952
                     /label=cHS4
     misc_feature    3036..3039
                     /label=sticky
     rep_origin      3081..3509
                     /direction=RIGHT
                     /label=f1 ori
                     /note="f1 bacteriophage origin of replication; arrow 
                     indicates direction of (+) strand synthesis"
     rep_origin      3579..3714
                     /label=SV40 ori
                     /note="SV40 origin of replication"
     polyA_signal    3848..3969
                     /label=SV40 poly(A) signal
                     /note="SV40 polyadenylation signal"
     rep_origin      complement(4420..5005)
                     /direction=LEFT
                     /label=ori
                     /note="high-copy-number ColE1/pMB1/pBR322/pUC origin of 
                     replication"
     CDS             complement(5176..6036)
                     /codon_start=1
                     /gene="bla"
                     /product="beta-lactamase"
                     /label=AmpR
                     /note="confers resistance to ampicillin, carbenicillin, and
                     related antibiotics"
                     /translation="MSIQHFRVALIPFFAAFCLPVFAHPETLVKVKDAEDQLGARVGYI
                     ELDLNSGKILESFRPEERFPMMSTFKVLLCGAVLSRIDAGQEQLGRRIHYSQNDLVEYS
                     PVTEKHLTDGMTVRELCSAAITMSDNTAANLLLTTIGGPKELTAFLHNMGDHVTRLDRW
                     EPELNEAIPNDERDTTMPVAMATTLRKLLTGELLTLASRQQLIDWMEADKVAGPLLRSA
                     LPAGWFIADKSGAGERGSRGIIAALGPDGKPSRIVVIYTTGSQATMDERNRQIAEIGAS
                     LIKHW"
     promoter        complement(6037..6141)
                     /gene="bla"
                     /label=AmpR promoter
ORIGIN
        1 gacggatcgg gagatcgaag acgggagcaa gctcttaaaa ctggtatcac ctgacaagat
       61 ctggggaggt cgctgagtag tgcgcgagca aaatttaagc tacaacaagg caaggcttga
      121 ccgacaattg catgaagaat ctgcttaggg ttaggcgttt tgcgctgctt cgcgatgtac
      181 gggccagata tacgcgtgag taattcatac aaaaggactc gcccctgcct tggggaatcc
      241 cagggaccgt cgttaaactc ccactaacgt agaacccaga gatcgctgcg ttcccgcccc
      301 ctcacccgcc cgctctcgtc atcactgagg tggagaagag catgcgtgag gctccggtgc
      361 ccgtcagtgg gcagagcgca catcgcccac agtccccgag aagttggggg gaggggtcgg
      421 caattgaacc ggtgcctaga gaaggtggcg cggggtaaac tgggaaagtg atgtcgtgta
      481 ctggctccgc ctttttcccg agggtggggg agaaccgtat ataagtgcag tagtcgccgt
      541 gaacgttctt tttcgcaacg ggtttgccgc cagaacacag gtaagtgccg tgtgtggttc
      601 ccgcgggcct ggcctcttta cgggttatgg cccttgcgtg ccttgaatta cttccacgcc
      661 cctggctgca gtacgtgatt cttgatcccg agcttcgggt tggaagtggg tgggagagtt
      721 cgaggccttg cgcttaagga gccccttcgc ctcgtgcttg agttgaggcc tggcttgggc
      781 gctggggccg ccgcgtgcga atctggtggc accttcgcgc ctgtctcgct gctttcgata
      841 agtctctagc catttaaaat ttttgatgac ctgctgcgac gctttttttc tggcaagata
      901 gtcttgtaaa tgcgggccaa gatctgcaca ctggtatttc ggtttttggg gccgcgggcg
      961 gcgacggggc ccgtgcgtcc cagcgcacat gttcggcgag gcggggcctg cgagcgcggc
     1021 caccgagaat cggacggggg tagtctcaag ctggccggcc tgctctggtg cctggcctcg
     1081 cgccgccgtg tatcgccccg ccctgggcgg caaggctggc ccggtcggca ccagttgcgt
     1141 gagcggaaag atggccgctt cccggccctg ctgcagggag ctcaaaatgg aggacgcggc
     1201 gctcgggaga gcgggcgggt gagtcaccca cacaaaggaa aagggccttt ccgtcctcag
     1261 ccgtcgcttc atgtgactcc acggagtacc gggcgccgtc caggcacctc gattagttct
     1321 cgagcttttg gagtacgtcg tctttaggtt ggggggaggg gttttatgcg atggagtttc
     1381 cccacactga gtgggtggag actgaagtta ggccagcttg gcacttgatg taattctcct
     1441 tggaatttgc cctttttgag tttggatctt ggttcattct caagcctcag acagtggttc
     1501 aaagtttttt tcttccattt caggtgtcgt gagagctcgt ttagtgaacc gtcagatcgc
     1561 ctggagacgc catccacgct gttttgacct ccatagaaga gaacgggacc gatccaaatt
     1621 ctcgaggcta gcgccaccat ggccaagcct ttgtctcaag aagaatccac cctcattgaa
     1681 agagcaacgg ctacaatcaa cagcatcccc atctctgagg actacagcgt cgccagcgca
     1741 gctctctcta gcgacggccg catcttcact ggtgtcaatg tatatcattt tactggggga
     1801 ccttgtgcag aactcgtggt gctgggcact gctgctgctg cggcagctgg caacctgact
     1861 tgtatcgtcg cgatcggaaa tgagaacagg ggcatcttga gcccctgcgg acggtgccga
     1921 caggtgcttc tcgatctgca tcctgggatc aaagccatag tgaaggacag tgatggacag
     1981 ccgacggcag ttgggattcg tgaattgctg ccctctggtt atgtgtggga gggctaagcg
     2041 gccgctcgag tctagagggc ccgtttaaac ccgctgatca gcctcgactg tgccttctag
     2101 ttgccagcca tctgttgttt gcccctcccc cgtgccttcc ttgaccctgg aaggtgccac
     2161 tcccactgtc ctttcctaat aaaatgagga aattgcatcg cattgtctga gtaggtgtca
     2221 ttctattctg gggggtgggg tggggcagga cagcaagggg gaggattggg aagtcaatag
     2281 caggcatgct ggggatgcgg tgggctctat ggcttctgag gcaggtcgag gtcccatccg
     2341 agcagatttg actcagcgca tcgcgataag ctctagaggg acagcccccc cccaaagccc
     2401 ccagggatgt aattacgtcc ctcccccgct agggggcagc agcgagccgc ccggggctcc
     2461 gctccggtcc ggcgctcccc ccgcatcccc gagccggcag cgtgcgggga cagcccgggc
     2521 acggggaagg tggcacggga tcgctttcct ctgaacgctt ctcgctgctc tttgagcctg
     2581 cagacacctg gggggatacg gggaaaaagc tttaggctga aagagagatt tagaatgaca
     2641 gaatcataga acggcctgcg tacggatggg gctctagctc tagagcttga tatcgaattc
     2701 ctgcagcccc gctagaggga cagccccccc ccaaagcccc cagggatgta attacgtccc
     2761 tcccccgcta gggggcagca gcgagccgcc cggggctccg ctccggtccg gcgctccccc
     2821 cgcatccccg agccggcagc gtgcggggac agcccgggca cggggaaggt ggcacgggat
     2881 cgctttcctc tgaacgcttc tcgctgctct ttgagcctgc agacacctgg ggggatacgg
     2941 ggaaaaagct ttaggctgaa agagagattt agaatgacag aatcatagaa cggcctgggc
     3001 gcgcctggtg gcgaacgatc aacagacggg agaggaacga agtcttcgct gacagcgacc
     3061 ggactctagg gggtatcccc nnnnnnnnnn nnnnnnnnnn nnnnnnnnnn nnnnnnnnnn
     3121 nnnnnnnnnn nnnnnnnnnn nnnnnnnnnn nnnnnnnnnn nnnnnnnnnn nnnnnnnnnn
     3181 nnnnnnnnnn nnnnnnnnnn nnnncnnnnn nnnnnnnnnn nnnnnnnnnn nnnnnnnnnn
     3241 nnnnnnnnnn nnnnnnnnnn nnnnnnnnnn nnnnnnnnnn nnnnnnnnnn nnnnnnannn
     3301 nnnnnnnnnn nnnnnnnnnn nnnnnnnnnn nnnnnnnnnn nnnnnncctt tgacgttgga
     3361 gtccacgttc tttaatagtg gactcttgtt ccaaactgga acaacactca accctatctc
     3421 ggtctattct tttgatttat aagggatttt gccgatttcg gcctattggt taaaaaatga
     3481 gctgatttaa caaaaattta acgcgaatta attctgtgga atgtgtgtca gttaggctca
     3541 attagtcagc aaccatagtc ccgcccctaa ctccgcccat cccgccccta actccgccca
     3601 gttccgccca ttctccgccc catggctgac taattttttt tatttatgca gaggccgagg
     3661 ccgcctctgc ctctgagcta ttccagaagt agtgaggagg cttttttgga ggcctaggct
     3721 tttgcaaaaa gctcccggga gcttgtatat ccattttcgg aggttgggct tcggaatcgt
     3781 tttccgggac gccggctgga tgatcctcca gcgcggggat ctcatgctgg agttcttcgc
     3841 ccaccccaac ttgtttattg cagcttataa tggttacaaa taaagcaata gcatcacaaa
     3901 tttcacaaat aaagcatttt tttcactgca ttctagttgt ggtttgtcca aactcatcaa
     3961 tgtatcttat catgtctgta taccgtcgac ctctagctag agcttggcgt aatcatggtc
     4021 atagctgttt cctgtgtgaa attgttatcc gctcacaatt ccacacaaca tacgagccgg
     4081 aagcataaag tgtaaagcct ggggtgccta atgagtgagc taactcacat taattgcgtt
     4141 gcgctcactg cccgctttcc agtcgggaaa cctgtcgtgc cagctgcatt aatgaatcgg
     4201 ccaacgcgcg gggagaggcg gtttgcgtat tgggcgctct tccgcttcct cgctcactga
     4261 ctcgctgcgc tcggtcgttc ggctgcggcg agcggtatca gctcactcaa aggcggtaat
     4321 acggttatcc acagaatcag gggataacgc aggaaagaac atgtgagcaa aaggccagca
     4381 aaaggccagg aaccgtaaaa aggccgcgtt gctggcgttt ttccataggc tccgcccccc
     4441 tgacgagcat cacaaaaatc gacgctcaag tcagaggtgg cgaaacccga caggactata
     4501 aagataccag gcgtttcccc ctggaagctc cctcgtgcgc tctcctgttc cgaccctgcc
     4561 gcttaccgga tacctgtccg cctttctccc ttcgggaagc gtggcgcttt ctcatagctc
     4621 acgctgtagg tatctcagtt cggtgtaggt cgttcgctcc aagctgggct gtgtgcacga
     4681 accccccgtt cagcccgacc gctgcgcctt atccggtaac tatcgtcttg agtccaaccc
     4741 ggtaagacac gacttatcgc cactggcagc agccactggt aacaggatta gcagagcgag
     4801 gtatgtaggc ggtgctacag agttcttgaa gtggtggcct aactacggct acactagaag
     4861 aacagtattt ggtatctgcg ctctgctgaa gccagttacc ttcggaaaaa gagttggtag
     4921 ctcttgatcc ggcaaacaaa ccaccgctgg tagcggtttt tttgtttgca agcagcagat
     4981 tacgcgcaga aaaaaaggat ctcaagaaga tcctttgatc ttttctacgg ggtctgacgc
     5041 tcagtggaac gaaaactcac gttaagggat tttggtcatg agattatcaa aaaggatctt
     5101 cacctagatc cttttaaatt aaaaatgaag ttttaaatca atctaaagta tatatgagta
     5161 aacttggtct gacagttacc aatgcttaat cagtgaggca cctatctcag cgatctgtct
     5221 atttcgttca tccatagttg cctgactccc cgtcgtgtag ataactacga tacgggaggg
     5281 cttaccatct ggccccagtg ctgcaatgat accgcgagat ccacgctcac cggctccaga
     5341 tttatcagca ataaaccagc cagccggaag ggccgagcgc agaagtggtc ctgcaacttt
     5401 atccgcctcc atccagtcta ttaattgttg ccgggaagct agagtaagta gttcgccagt
     5461 taatagtttg cgcaacgttg ttgccattgc tacaggcatc gtggtgtcac gctcgtcgtt
     5521 tggtatggct tcattcagct ccggttccca acgatcaagg cgagttacat gatcccccat
     5581 gttgtgcaaa aaagcggtta gctccttcgg tcctccgatc gttgtcagaa gtaagttggc
     5641 cgcagtgtta tcactcatgg ttatggcagc actgcataat tctcttactg tcatgccatc
     5701 cgtaagatgc ttttctgtga ctggtgagta ctcaaccaag tcattctgag aatagtgtat
     5761 gcggcgaccg agttgctctt gcccggcgtc aatacgggat aataccgcgc cacatagcag
     5821 aactttaaaa gtgctcatca ttggaaaacg ttcttcgggg cgaaaactct caaggatctt
     5881 accgctgttg agatccagtt cgatgtaacc cactcgtgca cccaactgat cttcagcatc
     5941 ttttactttc accagcgttt ctgggtgagc aaaaacagga aggcaaaatg ccgcaaaaaa
     6001 gggaataagg gcgacacgga aatgttgaat actcatactc ttcctttttc aatattattg
     6061 aagcatttat cagggttatt gtctcatgag cggatacata tttgaatgta tttagaaaaa
     6121 taaacaaata ggggttccgc gcacatttcc ccgaaaagtg ccacctgacg tc
//
