# Supplementary material for: Enhancing extracellular vesicle cargo loading and functional delivery by engineering protein-lipid interactions
Source: Nat Commun. 2024 Jul 4;15:5618. doi: 10.1038/s41467-024-49678-z (PMC11224323; doi:10.1038/s41467-024-49678-z)
Supplement: Supplementary file 4 — Plasmid Maps [file 41467_2024_49678_MOESM4_ESM.zip › Supporting Information - plasmid maps/Reporter/pHIE324 ZF6x12-C DsRed-Express2 in TUPV1.gb]

LOCUS       Exported                5122 bp ds-DNA     circular SYN 22-APR-2023
DEFINITION  synthetic circular DNA
ACCESSION   .
VERSION     .
KEYWORDS    .
SOURCE      synthetic DNA construct
  ORGANISM  synthetic DNA construct
REFERENCE   1  (bases 1 to 5122)
  AUTHORS   .
  TITLE     Direct Submission
  JOURNAL   Exported Saturday, Apr 22, 2023 from SnapGene 5.1.7
            https://www.snapgene.com
FEATURES             Location/Qualifiers
     source          1..5122
                     /organism="synthetic DNA construct"
                     /mol_type="other DNA"
     misc_feature    25..28
                     /label=sticky
     misc_feature    31..55
                     /label=TUPV1 Barcode
     misc_feature    69..77
                     /label=ZF150-4 (ZF6)
                     /note="Binding site for ZF150-4 (Khalil, et al. Cell 2012)"
     misc_feature    84..92
                     /label=ZF150-4 (ZF6)
                     /note="Binding site for ZF150-4 (Khalil, et al. Cell 2012)"
     misc_feature    99..107
                     /label=ZF150-4 (ZF6)
                     /note="Binding site for ZF150-4 (Khalil, et al. Cell 2012)"
     misc_feature    114..122
                     /label=ZF150-4 (ZF6)
                     /note="Binding site for ZF150-4 (Khalil, et al. Cell 2012)"
     misc_feature    129..137
                     /label=ZF150-4 (ZF6)
                     /note="Binding site for ZF150-4 (Khalil, et al. Cell 2012)"
     misc_feature    144..152
                     /label=ZF150-4 (ZF6)
                     /note="Binding site for ZF150-4 (Khalil, et al. Cell 2012)"
     misc_feature    159..167
                     /label=ZF150-4 (ZF6)
                     /note="Binding site for ZF150-4 (Khalil, et al. Cell 2012)"
     misc_feature    174..182
                     /label=ZF150-4 (ZF6)
                     /note="Binding site for ZF150-4 (Khalil, et al. Cell 2012)"
     misc_feature    189..197
                     /label=ZF150-4 (ZF6)
                     /note="Binding site for ZF150-4 (Khalil, et al. Cell 2012)"
     misc_feature    204..212
                     /label=ZF150-4 (ZF6)
                     /note="Binding site for ZF150-4 (Khalil, et al. Cell 2012)"
     misc_feature    219..227
                     /label=ZF150-4 (ZF6)
                     /note="Binding site for ZF150-4 (Khalil, et al. Cell 2012)"
     misc_feature    234..242
                     /label=ZF150-4 (ZF6)
                     /note="Binding site for ZF150-4 (Khalil, et al. Cell 2012)"
     promoter        250..274
                     /label=YB_TATA Minimal Promoter
                     /note="From Hansen et al., PNAS 2014"
     CDS             310..984
                     /codon_start=1
                     /product="noncytotoxic tetrameric variant of DsRed 
                     fluorescent protein (Strack et al., 2008)"
                     /label=DsRed-Express2
                     /note="mammalian codon-optimized"
                     /translation="MDSTENVIKPFMRFKVHMEGSVNGHEFEIEGEGEGKPYEGTQTAK
                     LQVTKGGPLPFAWDILSPQFQYGSKVYVKHPADIPDYKKLSFPEGFKWERVMNFEDGGV
                     VTVTQDSSLQDGTFIYHVKFIGVNFPSDGPVMQKKTLGWEPSTERLYPRDGVLKGEIHK
                     ALKLKGGGHYLVEFKSIYMAKKPVKLPGYYYVDSKLDITSHNEDYTVVEQYERAEARHH
                     LFQ"
     polyA_signal    1038..1262
                     /label=bGH poly(A) signal
                     /note="bovine growth hormone polyadenylation signal"
     misc_feature    1280..1304
                     /label=TUPV1 Barcode
     misc_feature    1328..1563
                     /label=cHS4
     misc_feature    1661..1902
                     /label=cHS4
     misc_feature    1986..1989
                     /label=Sticky
     rep_origin      2031..2459
                     /direction=RIGHT
                     /label=f1 ori
                     /note="f1 bacteriophage origin of replication; arrow 
                     indicates direction of (+) strand synthesis"
     rep_origin      2529..2664
                     /label=SV40 ori
                     /note="SV40 origin of replication"
     polyA_signal    2798..2919
                     /label=SV40 poly(A) signal
                     /note="SV40 polyadenylation signal"
     rep_origin      complement(3370..3955)
                     /direction=LEFT
                     /label=ori
                     /note="high-copy-number ColE1/pMB1/pBR322/pUC origin of 
                     replication"
     CDS             complement(4126..4986)
                     /codon_start=1
                     /gene="bla"
                     /product="beta-lactamase"
                     /label=AmpR
                     /note="confers resistance to ampicillin, carbenicillin, and
                     related antibiotics"
                     /translation="MSIQHFRVALIPFFAAFCLPVFAHPETLVKVKDAEDQLGARVGYI
                     ELDLNSGKILESFRPEERFPMMSTFKVLLCGAVLSRIDAGQEQLGRRIHYSQNDLVEYS
                     PVTEKHLTDGMTVRELCSAAITMSDNTAANLLLTTIGGPKELTAFLHNMGDHVTRLDRW
                     EPELNEAIPNDERDTTMPVAMATTLRKLLTGELLTLASRQQLIDWMEADKVAGPLLRSA
                     LPAGWFIADKSGAGERGSRGIIAALGPDGKPSRIVVIYTTGSQATMDERNRQIAEIGAS
                     LIKHW"
     promoter        complement(4987..5091)
                     /gene="bla"
                     /label=AmpR promoter
ORIGIN
        1 gacggatcgg gagatcgaag acggtgccaa ggtcttgaca aacgagtgct agtacaagat
       61 ctgcgagggt gtaggggtta atggtgtagg ggtaattggt gtaggggtct agggtgtagg
      121 ggtaatgggt gtaggggttt aaggtgtagg ggtagcaggt gtaggggttc gtggtgtagg
      181 ggttataggt gtaggggtaa ttggtgtagg ggtatgtggt gtaggggtaa cgggtgtagg
      241 ggtacgctct ctagagggta tataatgggg gccactagtc tactaccaga gctcatcgct
      301 agcgccacca tggatagcac tgagaacgtc atcaagccct tcatgcgctt caaggtgcac
      361 atggagggct ccgtgaacgg ccacgagttc gagatcgagg gcgagggcga gggcaagccc
      421 tacgagggca cccagaccgc caagctccag gtgaccaagg gcggccccct gcccttcgcc
      481 tgggacatcc tgtcccccca gttccagtac ggctccaagg tgtacgtgaa gcaccccgcc
      541 gacatccccg actacaagaa gctgtccttc cccgagggct tcaagtggga gcgcgtgatg
      601 aacttcgagg acggcggcgt ggtgaccgtg acccaggact cctccctcca ggacggcacc
      661 ttcatctacc acgtgaagtt catcggcgtg aacttcccct ccgacggccc cgtaatgcag
      721 aagaaaactc tgggctggga gccctccacc gagcgcctgt acccccgcga cggcgtgctg
      781 aagggcgaga tccacaaggc gctgaagctg aagggcggcg gccactacct ggtggagttc
      841 aagtcaatct acatggccaa gaagcccgtg aagctgcccg gctactacta cgtggactcc
      901 aagctggaca tcacctccca caacgaggac tacaccgtgg tggagcagta cgagcgcgcc
      961 gaggcccgcc accacctgtt ccagtaggcg gccgctcgag tctagagggc ccgtttaaac
     1021 ccgctgatca gcctcgactg tgccttctag ttgccagcca tctgttgttt gcccctcccc
     1081 cgtgccttcc ttgaccctgg aaggtgccac tcccactgtc ctttcctaat aaaatgagga
     1141 aattgcatcg cattgtctga gtaggtgtca ttctattctg gggggtgggg tggggcagga
     1201 cagcaagggg gaggattggg aagtcaatag caggcatgct ggggatgcgg tgggctctat
     1261 ggcttctgag gcaggtcgag ggtacatgcg ccttactcct tgtgagcgca tcgcgataag
     1321 ctctagaggg acagcccccc cccaaagccc ccagggatgt aattacgtcc ctcccccgct
     1381 agggggcagc agcgagccgc ccggggctcc gctccggtcc ggcgctcccc ccgcatcccc
     1441 gagccggcag cgtgcgggga cagcccgggc acggggaagg tggcacggga tcgctttcct
     1501 ctgaacgctt ctcgctgctc tttgagcctg cagacacctg gggggatacg gggaaaaagc
     1561 tttaggctga aagagagatt tagaatgaca gaatcataga acggcctgcg tacggatggg
     1621 gctctagctc tagagcttga tatcgaattc ctgcagcccc gctagaggga cagccccccc
     1681 ccaaagcccc cagggatgta attacgtccc tcccccgcta gggggcagca gcgagccgcc
     1741 cggggctccg ctccggtccg gcgctccccc cgcatccccg agccggcagc gtgcggggac
     1801 agcccgggca cggggaaggt ggcacgggat cgctttcctc tgaacgcttc tcgctgctct
     1861 ttgagcctgc agacacctgg ggggatacgg ggaaaaagct ttaggctgaa agagagattt
     1921 agaatgacag aatcatagaa cggcctgggc gcgcctggtg gcgaacgatc aacagacggg
     1981 agagggcaaa agtcttcgct gacagcgacc ggactctagg gggtatcccc nnnnnnnnnn
     2041 nnnnnnnnnn nnnnnnnnnn nnnnnnnnnn nnnnnnnnnn nnnnnnnnnn nnnnnnnnnn
     2101 nnnnnnnnnn nnnnnnnnnn nnnnnnnnnn nnnnnnnnnn nnnnnnnnnn nnnncnnnnn
     2161 nnnnnnnnnn nnnnnnnnnn nnnnnnnnnn nnnnnnnnnn nnnnnnnnnn nnnnnnnnnn
     2221 nnnnnnnnnn nnnnnnnnnn nnnnnnannn nnnnnnnnnn nnnnnnnnnn nnnnnnnnnn
     2281 nnnnnnnnnn nnnnnncctt tgacgttgga gtccacgttc tttaatagtg gactcttgtt
     2341 ccaaactgga acaacactca accctatctc ggtctattct tttgatttat aagggatttt
     2401 gccgatttcg gcctattggt taaaaaatga gctgatttaa caaaaattta acgcgaatta
     2461 attctgtgga atgtgtgtca gttaggctca attagtcagc aaccatagtc ccgcccctaa
     2521 ctccgcccat cccgccccta actccgccca gttccgccca ttctccgccc catggctgac
     2581 taattttttt tatttatgca gaggccgagg ccgcctctgc ctctgagcta ttccagaagt
     2641 agtgaggagg cttttttgga ggcctaggct tttgcaaaaa gctcccggga gcttgtatat
     2701 ccattttcgg aggttgggct tcggaatcgt tttccgggac gccggctgga tgatcctcca
     2761 gcgcggggat ctcatgctgg agttcttcgc ccaccccaac ttgtttattg cagcttataa
     2821 tggttacaaa taaagcaata gcatcacaaa tttcacaaat aaagcatttt tttcactgca
     2881 ttctagttgt ggtttgtcca aactcatcaa tgtatcttat catgtctgta taccgtcgac
     2941 ctctagctag agcttggcgt aatcatggtc atagctgttt cctgtgtgaa attgttatcc
     3001 gctcacaatt ccacacaaca tacgagccgg aagcataaag tgtaaagcct ggggtgccta
     3061 atgagtgagc taactcacat taattgcgtt gcgctcactg cccgctttcc agtcgggaaa
     3121 cctgtcgtgc cagctgcatt aatgaatcgg ccaacgcgcg gggagaggcg gtttgcgtat
     3181 tgggcgctct tccgcttcct cgctcactga ctcgctgcgc tcggtcgttc ggctgcggcg
     3241 agcggtatca gctcactcaa aggcggtaat acggttatcc acagaatcag gggataacgc
     3301 aggaaagaac atgtgagcaa aaggccagca aaaggccagg aaccgtaaaa aggccgcgtt
     3361 gctggcgttt ttccataggc tccgcccccc tgacgagcat cacaaaaatc gacgctcaag
     3421 tcagaggtgg cgaaacccga caggactata aagataccag gcgtttcccc ctggaagctc
     3481 cctcgtgcgc tctcctgttc cgaccctgcc gcttaccgga tacctgtccg cctttctccc
     3541 ttcgggaagc gtggcgcttt ctcatagctc acgctgtagg tatctcagtt cggtgtaggt
     3601 cgttcgctcc aagctgggct gtgtgcacga accccccgtt cagcccgacc gctgcgcctt
     3661 atccggtaac tatcgtcttg agtccaaccc ggtaagacac gacttatcgc cactggcagc
     3721 agccactggt aacaggatta gcagagcgag gtatgtaggc ggtgctacag agttcttgaa
     3781 gtggtggcct aactacggct acactagaag aacagtattt ggtatctgcg ctctgctgaa
     3841 gccagttacc ttcggaaaaa gagttggtag ctcttgatcc ggcaaacaaa ccaccgctgg
     3901 tagcggtttt tttgtttgca agcagcagat tacgcgcaga aaaaaaggat ctcaagaaga
     3961 tcctttgatc ttttctacgg ggtctgacgc tcagtggaac gaaaactcac gttaagggat
     4021 tttggtcatg agattatcaa aaaggatctt cacctagatc cttttaaatt aaaaatgaag
     4081 ttttaaatca atctaaagta tatatgagta aacttggtct gacagttacc aatgcttaat
     4141 cagtgaggca cctatctcag cgatctgtct atttcgttca tccatagttg cctgactccc
     4201 cgtcgtgtag ataactacga tacgggaggg cttaccatct ggccccagtg ctgcaatgat
     4261 accgcgagat ccacgctcac cggctccaga tttatcagca ataaaccagc cagccggaag
     4321 ggccgagcgc agaagtggtc ctgcaacttt atccgcctcc atccagtcta ttaattgttg
     4381 ccgggaagct agagtaagta gttcgccagt taatagtttg cgcaacgttg ttgccattgc
     4441 tacaggcatc gtggtgtcac gctcgtcgtt tggtatggct tcattcagct ccggttccca
     4501 acgatcaagg cgagttacat gatcccccat gttgtgcaaa aaagcggtta gctccttcgg
     4561 tcctccgatc gttgtcagaa gtaagttggc cgcagtgtta tcactcatgg ttatggcagc
     4621 actgcataat tctcttactg tcatgccatc cgtaagatgc ttttctgtga ctggtgagta
     4681 ctcaaccaag tcattctgag aatagtgtat gcggcgaccg agttgctctt gcccggcgtc
     4741 aatacgggat aataccgcgc cacatagcag aactttaaaa gtgctcatca ttggaaaacg
     4801 ttcttcgggg cgaaaactct caaggatctt accgctgttg agatccagtt cgatgtaacc
     4861 cactcgtgca cccaactgat cttcagcatc ttttactttc accagcgttt ctgggtgagc
     4921 aaaaacagga aggcaaaatg ccgcaaaaaa gggaataagg gcgacacgga aatgttgaat
     4981 actcatactc ttcctttttc aatattattg aagcatttat cagggttatt gtctcatgag
     5041 cggatacata tttgaatgta tttagaaaaa taaacaaata ggggttccgc gcacatttcc
     5101 ccgaaaagtg ccacctgacg tc
//
