# Supplementary material for: Enhancing extracellular vesicle cargo loading and functional delivery by engineering protein-lipid interactions
Source: Nat Commun. 2024 Jul 4;15:5618. doi: 10.1038/s41467-024-49678-z (PMC11224323; doi:10.1038/s41467-024-49678-z)
Supplement: Supplementary file 4 — Plasmid Maps [file 41467_2024_49678_MOESM4_ESM.zip › Supporting Information - plasmid maps/Reporter/pHIE325 ZF6x12-C DsRed-Express2 in TUPV2.gb]

LOCUS       Exported                5122 bp ds-DNA     circular SYN 22-APR-2023
DEFINITION  synthetic circular DNA
ACCESSION   .
VERSION     .
KEYWORDS    .
SOURCE      synthetic DNA construct
  ORGANISM  synthetic DNA construct
REFERENCE   1  (bases 1 to 5122)
  AUTHORS   .
  TITLE     Direct Submission
  JOURNAL   Exported Saturday, Apr 22, 2023 from SnapGene 5.1.7
            https://www.snapgene.com
FEATURES             Location/Qualifiers
     source          1..5122
                     /organism="synthetic DNA construct"
                     /mol_type="other DNA"
     misc_feature    25..28
                     /label=Sticky
     misc_feature    31..55
                     /label=TUPV2 Barcode
     misc_feature    69..77
                     /label=ZF150-4 (ZF6)
                     /note="Binding site for ZF150-4 (Khalil, et al. Cell 2012)"
     misc_feature    84..92
                     /label=ZF150-4 (ZF6)
                     /note="Binding site for ZF150-4 (Khalil, et al. Cell 2012)"
     misc_feature    99..107
                     /label=ZF150-4 (ZF6)
                     /note="Binding site for ZF150-4 (Khalil, et al. Cell 2012)"
     misc_feature    114..122
                     /label=ZF150-4 (ZF6)
                     /note="Binding site for ZF150-4 (Khalil, et al. Cell 2012)"
     misc_feature    129..137
                     /label=ZF150-4 (ZF6)
                     /note="Binding site for ZF150-4 (Khalil, et al. Cell 2012)"
     misc_feature    144..152
                     /label=ZF150-4 (ZF6)
                     /note="Binding site for ZF150-4 (Khalil, et al. Cell 2012)"
     misc_feature    159..167
                     /label=ZF150-4 (ZF6)
                     /note="Binding site for ZF150-4 (Khalil, et al. Cell 2012)"
     misc_feature    174..182
                     /label=ZF150-4 (ZF6)
                     /note="Binding site for ZF150-4 (Khalil, et al. Cell 2012)"
     misc_feature    189..197
                     /label=ZF150-4 (ZF6)
                     /note="Binding site for ZF150-4 (Khalil, et al. Cell 2012)"
     misc_feature    204..212
                     /label=ZF150-4 (ZF6)
                     /note="Binding site for ZF150-4 (Khalil, et al. Cell 2012)"
     misc_feature    219..227
                     /label=ZF150-4 (ZF6)
                     /note="Binding site for ZF150-4 (Khalil, et al. Cell 2012)"
     misc_feature    234..242
                     /label=ZF150-4 (ZF6)
                     /note="Binding site for ZF150-4 (Khalil, et al. Cell 2012)"
     promoter        250..274
                     /label=YB_TATA Minimal Promoter
                     /note="From Hansen et al., PNAS 2014"
     CDS             310..984
                     /codon_start=1
                     /product="noncytotoxic tetrameric variant of DsRed 
                     fluorescent protein (Strack et al., 2008)"
                     /label=DsRed-Express2
                     /note="mammalian codon-optimized"
                     /translation="MDSTENVIKPFMRFKVHMEGSVNGHEFEIEGEGEGKPYEGTQTAK
                     LQVTKGGPLPFAWDILSPQFQYGSKVYVKHPADIPDYKKLSFPEGFKWERVMNFEDGGV
                     VTVTQDSSLQDGTFIYHVKFIGVNFPSDGPVMQKKTLGWEPSTERLYPRDGVLKGEIHK
                     ALKLKGGGHYLVEFKSIYMAKKPVKLPGYYYVDSKLDITSHNEDYTVVEQYERAEARHH
                     LFQ"
     polyA_signal    1038..1262
                     /label=bGH poly(A) signal
                     /note="bovine growth hormone polyadenylation signal"
     misc_feature    1280..1304
                     /label=TUPV2 Barcode
     misc_feature    1328..1563
                     /label=cHS4
     misc_feature    1661..1902
                     /label=cHS4
     misc_feature    1986..1989
                     /label=Sticky
     rep_origin      2031..2459
                     /direction=RIGHT
                     /label=f1 ori
                     /note="f1 bacteriophage origin of replication; arrow 
                     indicates direction of (+) strand synthesis"
     rep_origin      2529..2664
                     /label=SV40 ori
                     /note="SV40 origin of replication"
     polyA_signal    2798..2919
                     /label=SV40 poly(A) signal
                     /note="SV40 polyadenylation signal"
     rep_origin      complement(3370..3955)
                     /direction=LEFT
                     /label=ori
                     /note="high-copy-number ColE1/pMB1/pBR322/pUC origin of 
                     replication"
     CDS             complement(4126..4986)
                     /codon_start=1
                     /gene="bla"
                     /product="beta-lactamase"
                     /label=AmpR
                     /note="confers resistance to ampicillin, carbenicillin, and
                     related antibiotics"
                     /translation="MSIQHFRVALIPFFAAFCLPVFAHPETLVKVKDAEDQLGARVGYI
                     ELDLNSGKILESFRPEERFPMMSTFKVLLCGAVLSRIDAGQEQLGRRIHYSQNDLVEYS
                     PVTEKHLTDGMTVRELCSAAITMSDNTAANLLLTTIGGPKELTAFLHNMGDHVTRLDRW
                     EPELNEAIPNDERDTTMPVAMATTLRKLLTGELLTLASRQQLIDWMEADKVAGPLLRSA
                     LPAGWFIADKSGAGERGSRGIIAALGPDGKPSRIVVIYTTGSQATMDERNRQIAEIGAS
                     LIKHW"
     promoter        complement(4987..5091)
                     /gene="bla"
                     /label=AmpR promoter
ORIGIN
        1 gacggatcgg gagatcgaag acgggcaaaa ccgatgttga cggactaatc ctgacaagat
       61 ctgcgagggt gtaggggtta atggtgtagg ggtaattggt gtaggggtct agggtgtagg
      121 ggtaatgggt gtaggggttt aaggtgtagg ggtagcaggt gtaggggttc gtggtgtagg
      181 ggttataggt gtaggggtaa ttggtgtagg ggtatgtggt gtaggggtaa cgggtgtagg
      241 ggtacgctct ctagagggta tataatgggg gccactagtc tactaccaga gctcatcgct
      301 agcgccacca tggatagcac tgagaacgtc atcaagccct tcatgcgctt caaggtgcac
      361 atggagggct ccgtgaacgg ccacgagttc gagatcgagg gcgagggcga gggcaagccc
      421 tacgagggca cccagaccgc caagctccag gtgaccaagg gcggccccct gcccttcgcc
      481 tgggacatcc tgtcccccca gttccagtac ggctccaagg tgtacgtgaa gcaccccgcc
      541 gacatccccg actacaagaa gctgtccttc cccgagggct tcaagtggga gcgcgtgatg
      601 aacttcgagg acggcggcgt ggtgaccgtg acccaggact cctccctcca ggacggcacc
      661 ttcatctacc acgtgaagtt catcggcgtg aacttcccct ccgacggccc cgtaatgcag
      721 aagaaaactc tgggctggga gccctccacc gagcgcctgt acccccgcga cggcgtgctg
      781 aagggcgaga tccacaaggc gctgaagctg aagggcggcg gccactacct ggtggagttc
      841 aagtcaatct acatggccaa gaagcccgtg aagctgcccg gctactacta cgtggactcc
      901 aagctggaca tcacctccca caacgaggac tacaccgtgg tggagcagta cgagcgcgcc
      961 gaggcccgcc accacctgtt ccagtaggcg gccgctcgag tctagagggc ccgtttaaac
     1021 ccgctgatca gcctcgactg tgccttctag ttgccagcca tctgttgttt gcccctcccc
     1081 cgtgccttcc ttgaccctgg aaggtgccac tcccactgtc ctttcctaat aaaatgagga
     1141 aattgcatcg cattgtctga gtaggtgtca ttctattctg gggggtgggg tggggcagga
     1201 cagcaagggg gaggattggg aagtcaatag caggcatgct ggggatgcgg tgggctctat
     1261 ggcttctgag gcaggtcgaa gaactatttc ctggctgtta cgcgagcgca tcgcgataag
     1321 ctctagaggg acagcccccc cccaaagccc ccagggatgt aattacgtcc ctcccccgct
     1381 agggggcagc agcgagccgc ccggggctcc gctccggtcc ggcgctcccc ccgcatcccc
     1441 gagccggcag cgtgcgggga cagcccgggc acggggaagg tggcacggga tcgctttcct
     1501 ctgaacgctt ctcgctgctc tttgagcctg cagacacctg gggggatacg gggaaaaagc
     1561 tttaggctga aagagagatt tagaatgaca gaatcataga acggcctgcg tacggatggg
     1621 gctctagctc tagagcttga tatcgaattc ctgcagcccc gctagaggga cagccccccc
     1681 ccaaagcccc cagggatgta attacgtccc tcccccgcta gggggcagca gcgagccgcc
     1741 cggggctccg ctccggtccg gcgctccccc cgcatccccg agccggcagc gtgcggggac
     1801 agcccgggca cggggaaggt ggcacgggat cgctttcctc tgaacgcttc tcgctgctct
     1861 ttgagcctgc agacacctgg ggggatacgg ggaaaaagct ttaggctgaa agagagattt
     1921 agaatgacag aatcatagaa cggcctgggc gcgcctggtg gcgaacgatc aacagacggg
     1981 agaggactaa agtcttcgct gacagcgacc ggactctagg gggtatcccc nnnnnnnnnn
     2041 nnnnnnnnnn nnnnnnnnnn nnnnnnnnnn nnnnnnnnnn nnnnnnnnnn nnnnnnnnnn
     2101 nnnnnnnnnn nnnnnnnnnn nnnnnnnnnn nnnnnnnnnn nnnnnnnnnn nnnncnnnnn
     2161 nnnnnnnnnn nnnnnnnnnn nnnnnnnnnn nnnnnnnnnn nnnnnnnnnn nnnnnnnnnn
     2221 nnnnnnnnnn nnnnnnnnnn nnnnnnannn nnnnnnnnnn nnnnnnnnnn nnnnnnnnnn
     2281 nnnnnnnnnn nnnnnncctt tgacgttgga gtccacgttc tttaatagtg gactcttgtt
     2341 ccaaactgga acaacactca accctatctc ggtctattct tttgatttat aagggatttt
     2401 gccgatttcg gcctattggt taaaaaatga gctgatttaa caaaaattta acgcgaatta
     2461 attctgtgga atgtgtgtca gttaggctca attagtcagc aaccatagtc ccgcccctaa
     2521 ctccgcccat cccgccccta actccgccca gttccgccca ttctccgccc catggctgac
     2581 taattttttt tatttatgca gaggccgagg ccgcctctgc ctctgagcta ttccagaagt
     2641 agtgaggagg cttttttgga ggcctaggct tttgcaaaaa gctcccggga gcttgtatat
     2701 ccattttcgg aggttgggct tcggaatcgt tttccgggac gccggctgga tgatcctcca
     2761 gcgcggggat ctcatgctgg agttcttcgc ccaccccaac ttgtttattg cagcttataa
     2821 tggttacaaa taaagcaata gcatcacaaa tttcacaaat aaagcatttt tttcactgca
     2881 ttctagttgt ggtttgtcca aactcatcaa tgtatcttat catgtctgta taccgtcgac
     2941 ctctagctag agcttggcgt aatcatggtc atagctgttt cctgtgtgaa attgttatcc
     3001 gctcacaatt ccacacaaca tacgagccgg aagcataaag tgtaaagcct ggggtgccta
     3061 atgagtgagc taactcacat taattgcgtt gcgctcactg cccgctttcc agtcgggaaa
     3121 cctgtcgtgc cagctgcatt aatgaatcgg ccaacgcgcg gggagaggcg gtttgcgtat
     3181 tgggcgctct tccgcttcct cgctcactga ctcgctgcgc tcggtcgttc ggctgcggcg
     3241 agcggtatca gctcactcaa aggcggtaat acggttatcc acagaatcag gggataacgc
     3301 aggaaagaac atgtgagcaa aaggccagca aaaggccagg aaccgtaaaa aggccgcgtt
     3361 gctggcgttt ttccataggc tccgcccccc tgacgagcat cacaaaaatc gacgctcaag
     3421 tcagaggtgg cgaaacccga caggactata aagataccag gcgtttcccc ctggaagctc
     3481 cctcgtgcgc tctcctgttc cgaccctgcc gcttaccgga tacctgtccg cctttctccc
     3541 ttcgggaagc gtggcgcttt ctcatagctc acgctgtagg tatctcagtt cggtgtaggt
     3601 cgttcgctcc aagctgggct gtgtgcacga accccccgtt cagcccgacc gctgcgcctt
     3661 atccggtaac tatcgtcttg agtccaaccc ggtaagacac gacttatcgc cactggcagc
     3721 agccactggt aacaggatta gcagagcgag gtatgtaggc ggtgctacag agttcttgaa
     3781 gtggtggcct aactacggct acactagaag aacagtattt ggtatctgcg ctctgctgaa
     3841 gccagttacc ttcggaaaaa gagttggtag ctcttgatcc ggcaaacaaa ccaccgctgg
     3901 tagcggtttt tttgtttgca agcagcagat tacgcgcaga aaaaaaggat ctcaagaaga
     3961 tcctttgatc ttttctacgg ggtctgacgc tcagtggaac gaaaactcac gttaagggat
     4021 tttggtcatg agattatcaa aaaggatctt cacctagatc cttttaaatt aaaaatgaag
     4081 ttttaaatca atctaaagta tatatgagta aacttggtct gacagttacc aatgcttaat
     4141 cagtgaggca cctatctcag cgatctgtct atttcgttca tccatagttg cctgactccc
     4201 cgtcgtgtag ataactacga tacgggaggg cttaccatct ggccccagtg ctgcaatgat
     4261 accgcgagat ccacgctcac cggctccaga tttatcagca ataaaccagc cagccggaag
     4321 ggccgagcgc agaagtggtc ctgcaacttt atccgcctcc atccagtcta ttaattgttg
     4381 ccgggaagct agagtaagta gttcgccagt taatagtttg cgcaacgttg ttgccattgc
     4441 tacaggcatc gtggtgtcac gctcgtcgtt tggtatggct tcattcagct ccggttccca
     4501 acgatcaagg cgagttacat gatcccccat gttgtgcaaa aaagcggtta gctccttcgg
     4561 tcctccgatc gttgtcagaa gtaagttggc cgcagtgtta tcactcatgg ttatggcagc
     4621 actgcataat tctcttactg tcatgccatc cgtaagatgc ttttctgtga ctggtgagta
     4681 ctcaaccaag tcattctgag aatagtgtat gcggcgaccg agttgctctt gcccggcgtc
     4741 aatacgggat aataccgcgc cacatagcag aactttaaaa gtgctcatca ttggaaaacg
     4801 ttcttcgggg cgaaaactct caaggatctt accgctgttg agatccagtt cgatgtaacc
     4861 cactcgtgca cccaactgat cttcagcatc ttttactttc accagcgttt ctgggtgagc
     4921 aaaaacagga aggcaaaatg ccgcaaaaaa gggaataagg gcgacacgga aatgttgaat
     4981 actcatactc ttcctttttc aatattattg aagcatttat cagggttatt gtctcatgag
     5041 cggatacata tttgaatgta tttagaaaaa taaacaaata ggggttccgc gcacatttcc
     5101 ccgaaaagtg ccacctgacg tc
//
