# Supplementary material for: Enhancing extracellular vesicle cargo loading and functional delivery by engineering protein-lipid interactions
Source: Nat Commun. 2024 Jul 4;15:5618. doi: 10.1038/s41467-024-49678-z (PMC11224323; doi:10.1038/s41467-024-49678-z)
Supplement: Supplementary file 4 — Plasmid Maps [file 41467_2024_49678_MOESM4_ESM.zip › Supporting Information - plasmid maps/Reporter/pHIE326 ZF6x12-C DsRed-Express2 in TUPV3.gb]

LOCUS       Exported                5122 bp ds-DNA     circular SYN 22-APR-2023
DEFINITION  synthetic circular DNA
ACCESSION   .
VERSION     .
KEYWORDS    .
SOURCE      synthetic DNA construct
  ORGANISM  recombinant plasmid
REFERENCE   1  (bases 1 to 5122)
  AUTHORS   .
  TITLE     Direct Submission
  JOURNAL   Exported Saturday, Apr 22, 2023 from SnapGene 5.1.7
            https://www.snapgene.com
FEATURES             Location/Qualifiers
     source          1..5122
                     /organism="recombinant plasmid"
                     /mol_type="other DNA"
     misc_feature    25..28
                     /label=sticky
     misc_feature    31..55
                     /label=TUPV3 Barcode
     misc_feature    69..77
                     /label=ZF150-4 (ZF6)
                     /note="Binding site for ZF150-4 (Khalil, et al. Cell 2012)"
     misc_feature    84..92
                     /label=ZF150-4 (ZF6)
                     /note="Binding site for ZF150-4 (Khalil, et al. Cell 2012)"
     misc_feature    99..107
                     /label=ZF150-4 (ZF6)
                     /note="Binding site for ZF150-4 (Khalil, et al. Cell 2012)"
     misc_feature    114..122
                     /label=ZF150-4 (ZF6)
                     /note="Binding site for ZF150-4 (Khalil, et al. Cell 2012)"
     misc_feature    129..137
                     /label=ZF150-4 (ZF6)
                     /note="Binding site for ZF150-4 (Khalil, et al. Cell 2012)"
     misc_feature    144..152
                     /label=ZF150-4 (ZF6)
                     /note="Binding site for ZF150-4 (Khalil, et al. Cell 2012)"
     misc_feature    159..167
                     /label=ZF150-4 (ZF6)
                     /note="Binding site for ZF150-4 (Khalil, et al. Cell 2012)"
     misc_feature    174..182
                     /label=ZF150-4 (ZF6)
                     /note="Binding site for ZF150-4 (Khalil, et al. Cell 2012)"
     misc_feature    189..197
                     /label=ZF150-4 (ZF6)
                     /note="Binding site for ZF150-4 (Khalil, et al. Cell 2012)"
     misc_feature    204..212
                     /label=ZF150-4 (ZF6)
                     /note="Binding site for ZF150-4 (Khalil, et al. Cell 2012)"
     misc_feature    219..227
                     /label=ZF150-4 (ZF6)
                     /note="Binding site for ZF150-4 (Khalil, et al. Cell 2012)"
     misc_feature    234..242
                     /label=ZF150-4 (ZF6)
                     /note="Binding site for ZF150-4 (Khalil, et al. Cell 2012)"
     promoter        250..274
                     /label=YB_TATA Minimal Promoter
                     /note="From Hansen et al., PNAS 2014"
     CDS             310..984
                     /codon_start=1
                     /product="noncytotoxic tetrameric variant of DsRed 
                     fluorescent protein (Strack et al., 2008)"
                     /label=DsRed-Express2
                     /note="mammalian codon-optimized"
                     /translation="MDSTENVIKPFMRFKVHMEGSVNGHEFEIEGEGEGKPYEGTQTAK
                     LQVTKGGPLPFAWDILSPQFQYGSKVYVKHPADIPDYKKLSFPEGFKWERVMNFEDGGV
                     VTVTQDSSLQDGTFIYHVKFIGVNFPSDGPVMQKKTLGWEPSTERLYPRDGVLKGEIHK
                     ALKLKGGGHYLVEFKSIYMAKKPVKLPGYYYVDSKLDITSHNEDYTVVEQYERAEARHH
                     LFQ"
     polyA_signal    1038..1262
                     /label=bGH poly(A) signal
                     /note="bovine growth hormone polyadenylation signal"
     misc_feature    1280..1304
                     /label=TUPV3 Barcode
     misc_feature    1328..1563
                     /label=cHS4
     misc_feature    1661..1902
                     /label=cHS4
     misc_feature    1986..1989
                     /label=sticky
     rep_origin      2031..2459
                     /direction=RIGHT
                     /label=f1 ori
                     /note="f1 bacteriophage origin of replication; arrow 
                     indicates direction of (+) strand synthesis"
     rep_origin      2529..2664
                     /label=SV40 ori
                     /note="SV40 origin of replication"
     polyA_signal    2798..2919
                     /label=SV40 poly(A) signal
                     /note="SV40 polyadenylation signal"
     rep_origin      complement(3370..3955)
                     /direction=LEFT
                     /label=ori
                     /note="high-copy-number ColE1/pMB1/pBR322/pUC origin of 
                     replication"
     CDS             complement(4126..4986)
                     /codon_start=1
                     /gene="bla"
                     /product="beta-lactamase"
                     /label=AmpR
                     /note="confers resistance to ampicillin, carbenicillin, and
                     related antibiotics"
                     /translation="MSIQHFRVALIPFFAAFCLPVFAHPETLVKVKDAEDQLGARVGYI
                     ELDLNSGKILESFRPEERFPMMSTFKVLLCGAVLSRIDAGQEQLGRRIHYSQNDLVEYS
                     PVTEKHLTDGMTVRELCSAAITMSDNTAANLLLTTIGGPKELTAFLHNMGDHVTRLDRW
                     EPELNEAIPNDERDTTMPVAMATTLRKLLTGELLTLASRQQLIDWMEADKVAGPLLRSA
                     LPAGWFIADKSGAGERGSRGIIAALGPDGKPSRIVVIYTTGSQATMDERNRQIAEIGAS
                     LIKHW"
     promoter        complement(4987..5091)
                     /gene="bla"
                     /label=AmpR promoter
ORIGIN
        1 gacggatcgg gagatcgaag acggactaaa tagtagttca gacgccgtta agcgcaagat
       61 ctgcgagggt gtaggggtta atggtgtagg ggtaattggt gtaggggtct agggtgtagg
      121 ggtaatgggt gtaggggttt aaggtgtagg ggtagcaggt gtaggggttc gtggtgtagg
      181 ggttataggt gtaggggtaa ttggtgtagg ggtatgtggt gtaggggtaa cgggtgtagg
      241 ggtacgctct ctagagggta tataatgggg gccactagtc tactaccaga gctcatcgct
      301 agcgccacca tggatagcac tgagaacgtc atcaagccct tcatgcgctt caaggtgcac
      361 atggagggct ccgtgaacgg ccacgagttc gagatcgagg gcgagggcga gggcaagccc
      421 tacgagggca cccagaccgc caagctccag gtgaccaagg gcggccccct gcccttcgcc
      481 tgggacatcc tgtcccccca gttccagtac ggctccaagg tgtacgtgaa gcaccccgcc
      541 gacatccccg actacaagaa gctgtccttc cccgagggct tcaagtggga gcgcgtgatg
      601 aacttcgagg acggcggcgt ggtgaccgtg acccaggact cctccctcca ggacggcacc
      661 ttcatctacc acgtgaagtt catcggcgtg aacttcccct ccgacggccc cgtaatgcag
      721 aagaaaactc tgggctggga gccctccacc gagcgcctgt acccccgcga cggcgtgctg
      781 aagggcgaga tccacaaggc gctgaagctg aagggcggcg gccactacct ggtggagttc
      841 aagtcaatct acatggccaa gaagcccgtg aagctgcccg gctactacta cgtggactcc
      901 aagctggaca tcacctccca caacgaggac tacaccgtgg tggagcagta cgagcgcgcc
      961 gaggcccgcc accacctgtt ccagtaggcg gccgctcgag tctagagggc ccgtttaaac
     1021 ccgctgatca gcctcgactg tgccttctag ttgccagcca tctgttgttt gcccctcccc
     1081 cgtgccttcc ttgaccctgg aaggtgccac tcccactgtc ctttcctaat aaaatgagga
     1141 aattgcatcg cattgtctga gtaggtgtca ttctattctg gggggtgggg tggggcagga
     1201 cagcaagggg gaggattggg aagtcaatag caggcatgct ggggatgcgg tgggctctat
     1261 ggcttctgag gcaggtcgaa gagactgccc gacacatctt agtgagcgca tcgcgataag
     1321 ctctagaggg acagcccccc cccaaagccc ccagggatgt aattacgtcc ctcccccgct
     1381 agggggcagc agcgagccgc ccggggctcc gctccggtcc ggcgctcccc ccgcatcccc
     1441 gagccggcag cgtgcgggga cagcccgggc acggggaagg tggcacggga tcgctttcct
     1501 ctgaacgctt ctcgctgctc tttgagcctg cagacacctg gggggatacg gggaaaaagc
     1561 tttaggctga aagagagatt tagaatgaca gaatcataga acggcctgcg tacggatggg
     1621 gctctagctc tagagcttga tatcgaattc ctgcagcccc gctagaggga cagccccccc
     1681 ccaaagcccc cagggatgta attacgtccc tcccccgcta gggggcagca gcgagccgcc
     1741 cggggctccg ctccggtccg gcgctccccc cgcatccccg agccggcagc gtgcggggac
     1801 agcccgggca cggggaaggt ggcacgggat cgctttcctc tgaacgcttc tcgctgctct
     1861 ttgagcctgc agacacctgg ggggatacgg ggaaaaagct ttaggctgaa agagagattt
     1921 agaatgacag aatcatagaa cggcctgggc gcgcctggtg gcgaacgatc aacagacggg
     1981 agaggttaca agtcttcgct gacagcgacc ggactctagg gggtatcccc nnnnnnnnnn
     2041 nnnnnnnnnn nnnnnnnnnn nnnnnnnnnn nnnnnnnnnn nnnnnnnnnn nnnnnnnnnn
     2101 nnnnnnnnnn nnnnnnnnnn nnnnnnnnnn nnnnnnnnnn nnnnnnnnnn nnnncnnnnn
     2161 nnnnnnnnnn nnnnnnnnnn nnnnnnnnnn nnnnnnnnnn nnnnnnnnnn nnnnnnnnnn
     2221 nnnnnnnnnn nnnnnnnnnn nnnnnnannn nnnnnnnnnn nnnnnnnnnn nnnnnnnnnn
     2281 nnnnnnnnnn nnnnnncctt tgacgttgga gtccacgttc tttaatagtg gactcttgtt
     2341 ccaaactgga acaacactca accctatctc ggtctattct tttgatttat aagggatttt
     2401 gccgatttcg gcctattggt taaaaaatga gctgatttaa caaaaattta acgcgaatta
     2461 attctgtgga atgtgtgtca gttaggctca attagtcagc aaccatagtc ccgcccctaa
     2521 ctccgcccat cccgccccta actccgccca gttccgccca ttctccgccc catggctgac
     2581 taattttttt tatttatgca gaggccgagg ccgcctctgc ctctgagcta ttccagaagt
     2641 agtgaggagg cttttttgga ggcctaggct tttgcaaaaa gctcccggga gcttgtatat
     2701 ccattttcgg aggttgggct tcggaatcgt tttccgggac gccggctgga tgatcctcca
     2761 gcgcggggat ctcatgctgg agttcttcgc ccaccccaac ttgtttattg cagcttataa
     2821 tggttacaaa taaagcaata gcatcacaaa tttcacaaat aaagcatttt tttcactgca
     2881 ttctagttgt ggtttgtcca aactcatcaa tgtatcttat catgtctgta taccgtcgac
     2941 ctctagctag agcttggcgt aatcatggtc atagctgttt cctgtgtgaa attgttatcc
     3001 gctcacaatt ccacacaaca tacgagccgg aagcataaag tgtaaagcct ggggtgccta
     3061 atgagtgagc taactcacat taattgcgtt gcgctcactg cccgctttcc agtcgggaaa
     3121 cctgtcgtgc cagctgcatt aatgaatcgg ccaacgcgcg gggagaggcg gtttgcgtat
     3181 tgggcgctct tccgcttcct cgctcactga ctcgctgcgc tcggtcgttc ggctgcggcg
     3241 agcggtatca gctcactcaa aggcggtaat acggttatcc acagaatcag gggataacgc
     3301 aggaaagaac atgtgagcaa aaggccagca aaaggccagg aaccgtaaaa aggccgcgtt
     3361 gctggcgttt ttccataggc tccgcccccc tgacgagcat cacaaaaatc gacgctcaag
     3421 tcagaggtgg cgaaacccga caggactata aagataccag gcgtttcccc ctggaagctc
     3481 cctcgtgcgc tctcctgttc cgaccctgcc gcttaccgga tacctgtccg cctttctccc
     3541 ttcgggaagc gtggcgcttt ctcatagctc acgctgtagg tatctcagtt cggtgtaggt
     3601 cgttcgctcc aagctgggct gtgtgcacga accccccgtt cagcccgacc gctgcgcctt
     3661 atccggtaac tatcgtcttg agtccaaccc ggtaagacac gacttatcgc cactggcagc
     3721 agccactggt aacaggatta gcagagcgag gtatgtaggc ggtgctacag agttcttgaa
     3781 gtggtggcct aactacggct acactagaag aacagtattt ggtatctgcg ctctgctgaa
     3841 gccagttacc ttcggaaaaa gagttggtag ctcttgatcc ggcaaacaaa ccaccgctgg
     3901 tagcggtttt tttgtttgca agcagcagat tacgcgcaga aaaaaaggat ctcaagaaga
     3961 tcctttgatc ttttctacgg ggtctgacgc tcagtggaac gaaaactcac gttaagggat
     4021 tttggtcatg agattatcaa aaaggatctt cacctagatc cttttaaatt aaaaatgaag
     4081 ttttaaatca atctaaagta tatatgagta aacttggtct gacagttacc aatgcttaat
     4141 cagtgaggca cctatctcag cgatctgtct atttcgttca tccatagttg cctgactccc
     4201 cgtcgtgtag ataactacga tacgggaggg cttaccatct ggccccagtg ctgcaatgat
     4261 accgcgagat ccacgctcac cggctccaga tttatcagca ataaaccagc cagccggaag
     4321 ggccgagcgc agaagtggtc ctgcaacttt atccgcctcc atccagtcta ttaattgttg
     4381 ccgggaagct agagtaagta gttcgccagt taatagtttg cgcaacgttg ttgccattgc
     4441 tacaggcatc gtggtgtcac gctcgtcgtt tggtatggct tcattcagct ccggttccca
     4501 acgatcaagg cgagttacat gatcccccat gttgtgcaaa aaagcggtta gctccttcgg
     4561 tcctccgatc gttgtcagaa gtaagttggc cgcagtgtta tcactcatgg ttatggcagc
     4621 actgcataat tctcttactg tcatgccatc cgtaagatgc ttttctgtga ctggtgagta
     4681 ctcaaccaag tcattctgag aatagtgtat gcggcgaccg agttgctctt gcccggcgtc
     4741 aatacgggat aataccgcgc cacatagcag aactttaaaa gtgctcatca ttggaaaacg
     4801 ttcttcgggg cgaaaactct caaggatctt accgctgttg agatccagtt cgatgtaacc
     4861 cactcgtgca cccaactgat cttcagcatc ttttactttc accagcgttt ctgggtgagc
     4921 aaaaacagga aggcaaaatg ccgcaaaaaa gggaataagg gcgacacgga aatgttgaat
     4981 actcatactc ttcctttttc aatattattg aagcatttat cagggttatt gtctcatgag
     5041 cggatacata tttgaatgta tttagaaaaa taaacaaata ggggttccgc gcacatttcc
     5101 ccgaaaagtg ccacctgacg tc
//
