# Supplementary material for: Enhancing extracellular vesicle cargo loading and functional delivery by engineering protein-lipid interactions
Source: Nat Commun. 2024 Jul 4;15:5618. doi: 10.1038/s41467-024-49678-z (PMC11224323; doi:10.1038/s41467-024-49678-z)
Supplement: Supplementary file 4 — Plasmid Maps [file 41467_2024_49678_MOESM4_ESM.zip › Supporting Information - plasmid maps/Reporter/pHIE327 ZF6x12-C DsRed-Express2 in TUPV4.gb]

LOCUS       Exported                5122 bp ds-DNA     circular SYN 22-APR-2023
DEFINITION  synthetic circular DNA
ACCESSION   .
VERSION     .
KEYWORDS    .
SOURCE      synthetic DNA construct
  ORGANISM  recombinant plasmid
REFERENCE   1  (bases 1 to 5122)
  AUTHORS   .
  TITLE     Direct Submission
  JOURNAL   Exported Saturday, Apr 22, 2023 from SnapGene 5.1.7
            https://www.snapgene.com
FEATURES             Location/Qualifiers
     source          1..5122
                     /organism="recombinant plasmid"
                     /mol_type="other DNA"
     misc_feature    25..28
                     /label=sticky
     misc_feature    31..55
                     /label=TUPV4 Barcode
     misc_feature    69..77
                     /label=ZF150-4 (ZF6)
                     /note="Binding site for ZF150-4 (Khalil, et al. Cell 2012)"
     misc_feature    84..92
                     /label=ZF150-4 (ZF6)
                     /note="Binding site for ZF150-4 (Khalil, et al. Cell 2012)"
     misc_feature    99..107
                     /label=ZF150-4 (ZF6)
                     /note="Binding site for ZF150-4 (Khalil, et al. Cell 2012)"
     misc_feature    114..122
                     /label=ZF150-4 (ZF6)
                     /note="Binding site for ZF150-4 (Khalil, et al. Cell 2012)"
     misc_feature    129..137
                     /label=ZF150-4 (ZF6)
                     /note="Binding site for ZF150-4 (Khalil, et al. Cell 2012)"
     misc_feature    144..152
                     /label=ZF150-4 (ZF6)
                     /note="Binding site for ZF150-4 (Khalil, et al. Cell 2012)"
     misc_feature    159..167
                     /label=ZF150-4 (ZF6)
                     /note="Binding site for ZF150-4 (Khalil, et al. Cell 2012)"
     misc_feature    174..182
                     /label=ZF150-4 (ZF6)
                     /note="Binding site for ZF150-4 (Khalil, et al. Cell 2012)"
     misc_feature    189..197
                     /label=ZF150-4 (ZF6)
                     /note="Binding site for ZF150-4 (Khalil, et al. Cell 2012)"
     misc_feature    204..212
                     /label=ZF150-4 (ZF6)
                     /note="Binding site for ZF150-4 (Khalil, et al. Cell 2012)"
     misc_feature    219..227
                     /label=ZF150-4 (ZF6)
                     /note="Binding site for ZF150-4 (Khalil, et al. Cell 2012)"
     misc_feature    234..242
                     /label=ZF150-4 (ZF6)
                     /note="Binding site for ZF150-4 (Khalil, et al. Cell 2012)"
     promoter        250..274
                     /label=YB_TATA Minimal Promoter
                     /note="From Hansen et al., PNAS 2014"
     CDS             310..984
                     /codon_start=1
                     /product="noncytotoxic tetrameric variant of DsRed 
                     fluorescent protein (Strack et al., 2008)"
                     /label=DsRed-Express2
                     /note="mammalian codon-optimized"
                     /translation="MDSTENVIKPFMRFKVHMEGSVNGHEFEIEGEGEGKPYEGTQTAK
                     LQVTKGGPLPFAWDILSPQFQYGSKVYVKHPADIPDYKKLSFPEGFKWERVMNFEDGGV
                     VTVTQDSSLQDGTFIYHVKFIGVNFPSDGPVMQKKTLGWEPSTERLYPRDGVLKGEIHK
                     ALKLKGGGHYLVEFKSIYMAKKPVKLPGYYYVDSKLDITSHNEDYTVVEQYERAEARHH
                     LFQ"
     polyA_signal    1038..1262
                     /label=bGH poly(A) signal
                     /note="bovine growth hormone polyadenylation signal"
     misc_feature    1280..1304
                     /label=TUPV4 Barcode
     misc_feature    1328..1563
                     /label=cHS4
     misc_feature    1661..1902
                     /label=cHS4
     misc_feature    1986..1989
                     /label=sticky
     rep_origin      2031..2459
                     /direction=RIGHT
                     /label=f1 ori
                     /note="f1 bacteriophage origin of replication; arrow 
                     indicates direction of (+) strand synthesis"
     rep_origin      2529..2664
                     /label=SV40 ori
                     /note="SV40 origin of replication"
     polyA_signal    2798..2919
                     /label=SV40 poly(A) signal
                     /note="SV40 polyadenylation signal"
     rep_origin      complement(3370..3955)
                     /direction=LEFT
                     /label=ori
                     /note="high-copy-number ColE1/pMB1/pBR322/pUC origin of 
                     replication"
     CDS             complement(4126..4986)
                     /codon_start=1
                     /gene="bla"
                     /product="beta-lactamase"
                     /label=AmpR
                     /note="confers resistance to ampicillin, carbenicillin, and
                     related antibiotics"
                     /translation="MSIQHFRVALIPFFAAFCLPVFAHPETLVKVKDAEDQLGARVGYI
                     ELDLNSGKILESFRPEERFPMMSTFKVLLCGAVLSRIDAGQEQLGRRIHYSQNDLVEYS
                     PVTEKHLTDGMTVRELCSAAITMSDNTAANLLLTTIGGPKELTAFLHNMGDHVTRLDRW
                     EPELNEAIPNDERDTTMPVAMATTLRKLLTGELLTLASRQQLIDWMEADKVAGPLLRSA
                     LPAGWFIADKSGAGERGSRGIIAALGPDGKPSRIVVIYTTGSQATMDERNRQIAEIGAS
                     LIKHW"
     promoter        complement(4987..5091)
                     /gene="bla"
                     /label=AmpR promoter
ORIGIN
        1 gacggatcgg gagatcgaag acggttacaa tatcccgtga agcttgagtg gaatcaagat
       61 ctgcgagggt gtaggggtta atggtgtagg ggtaattggt gtaggggtct agggtgtagg
      121 ggtaatgggt gtaggggttt aaggtgtagg ggtagcaggt gtaggggttc gtggtgtagg
      181 ggttataggt gtaggggtaa ttggtgtagg ggtatgtggt gtaggggtaa cgggtgtagg
      241 ggtacgctct ctagagggta tataatgggg gccactagtc tactaccaga gctcatcgct
      301 agcgccacca tggatagcac tgagaacgtc atcaagccct tcatgcgctt caaggtgcac
      361 atggagggct ccgtgaacgg ccacgagttc gagatcgagg gcgagggcga gggcaagccc
      421 tacgagggca cccagaccgc caagctccag gtgaccaagg gcggccccct gcccttcgcc
      481 tgggacatcc tgtcccccca gttccagtac ggctccaagg tgtacgtgaa gcaccccgcc
      541 gacatccccg actacaagaa gctgtccttc cccgagggct tcaagtggga gcgcgtgatg
      601 aacttcgagg acggcggcgt ggtgaccgtg acccaggact cctccctcca ggacggcacc
      661 ttcatctacc acgtgaagtt catcggcgtg aacttcccct ccgacggccc cgtaatgcag
      721 aagaaaactc tgggctggga gccctccacc gagcgcctgt acccccgcga cggcgtgctg
      781 aagggcgaga tccacaaggc gctgaagctg aagggcggcg gccactacct ggtggagttc
      841 aagtcaatct acatggccaa gaagcccgtg aagctgcccg gctactacta cgtggactcc
      901 aagctggaca tcacctccca caacgaggac tacaccgtgg tggagcagta cgagcgcgcc
      961 gaggcccgcc accacctgtt ccagtaggcg gccgctcgag tctagagggc ccgtttaaac
     1021 ccgctgatca gcctcgactg tgccttctag ttgccagcca tctgttgttt gcccctcccc
     1081 cgtgccttcc ttgaccctgg aaggtgccac tcccactgtc ctttcctaat aaaatgagga
     1141 aattgcatcg cattgtctga gtaggtgtca ttctattctg gggggtgggg tggggcagga
     1201 cagcaagggg gaggattggg aagtcaatag caggcatgct ggggatgcgg tgggctctat
     1261 ggcttctgag gcaggtcgac actgtttaac aagcccgtca gtagagcgca tcgcgataag
     1321 ctctagaggg acagcccccc cccaaagccc ccagggatgt aattacgtcc ctcccccgct
     1381 agggggcagc agcgagccgc ccggggctcc gctccggtcc ggcgctcccc ccgcatcccc
     1441 gagccggcag cgtgcgggga cagcccgggc acggggaagg tggcacggga tcgctttcct
     1501 ctgaacgctt ctcgctgctc tttgagcctg cagacacctg gggggatacg gggaaaaagc
     1561 tttaggctga aagagagatt tagaatgaca gaatcataga acggcctgcg tacggatggg
     1621 gctctagctc tagagcttga tatcgaattc ctgcagcccc gctagaggga cagccccccc
     1681 ccaaagcccc cagggatgta attacgtccc tcccccgcta gggggcagca gcgagccgcc
     1741 cggggctccg ctccggtccg gcgctccccc cgcatccccg agccggcagc gtgcggggac
     1801 agcccgggca cggggaaggt ggcacgggat cgctttcctc tgaacgcttc tcgctgctct
     1861 ttgagcctgc agacacctgg ggggatacgg ggaaaaagct ttaggctgaa agagagattt
     1921 agaatgacag aatcatagaa cggcctgggc gcgcctggtg gcgaacgatc aacagacggg
     1981 agaggcagaa agtcttcgct gacagcgacc ggactctagg gggtatcccc nnnnnnnnnn
     2041 nnnnnnnnnn nnnnnnnnnn nnnnnnnnnn nnnnnnnnnn nnnnnnnnnn nnnnnnnnnn
     2101 nnnnnnnnnn nnnnnnnnnn nnnnnnnnnn nnnnnnnnnn nnnnnnnnnn nnnncnnnnn
     2161 nnnnnnnnnn nnnnnnnnnn nnnnnnnnnn nnnnnnnnnn nnnnnnnnnn nnnnnnnnnn
     2221 nnnnnnnnnn nnnnnnnnnn nnnnnnannn nnnnnnnnnn nnnnnnnnnn nnnnnnnnnn
     2281 nnnnnnnnnn nnnnnncctt tgacgttgga gtccacgttc tttaatagtg gactcttgtt
     2341 ccaaactgga acaacactca accctatctc ggtctattct tttgatttat aagggatttt
     2401 gccgatttcg gcctattggt taaaaaatga gctgatttaa caaaaattta acgcgaatta
     2461 attctgtgga atgtgtgtca gttaggctca attagtcagc aaccatagtc ccgcccctaa
     2521 ctccgcccat cccgccccta actccgccca gttccgccca ttctccgccc catggctgac
     2581 taattttttt tatttatgca gaggccgagg ccgcctctgc ctctgagcta ttccagaagt
     2641 agtgaggagg cttttttgga ggcctaggct tttgcaaaaa gctcccggga gcttgtatat
     2701 ccattttcgg aggttgggct tcggaatcgt tttccgggac gccggctgga tgatcctcca
     2761 gcgcggggat ctcatgctgg agttcttcgc ccaccccaac ttgtttattg cagcttataa
     2821 tggttacaaa taaagcaata gcatcacaaa tttcacaaat aaagcatttt tttcactgca
     2881 ttctagttgt ggtttgtcca aactcatcaa tgtatcttat catgtctgta taccgtcgac
     2941 ctctagctag agcttggcgt aatcatggtc atagctgttt cctgtgtgaa attgttatcc
     3001 gctcacaatt ccacacaaca tacgagccgg aagcataaag tgtaaagcct ggggtgccta
     3061 atgagtgagc taactcacat taattgcgtt gcgctcactg cccgctttcc agtcgggaaa
     3121 cctgtcgtgc cagctgcatt aatgaatcgg ccaacgcgcg gggagaggcg gtttgcgtat
     3181 tgggcgctct tccgcttcct cgctcactga ctcgctgcgc tcggtcgttc ggctgcggcg
     3241 agcggtatca gctcactcaa aggcggtaat acggttatcc acagaatcag gggataacgc
     3301 aggaaagaac atgtgagcaa aaggccagca aaaggccagg aaccgtaaaa aggccgcgtt
     3361 gctggcgttt ttccataggc tccgcccccc tgacgagcat cacaaaaatc gacgctcaag
     3421 tcagaggtgg cgaaacccga caggactata aagataccag gcgtttcccc ctggaagctc
     3481 cctcgtgcgc tctcctgttc cgaccctgcc gcttaccgga tacctgtccg cctttctccc
     3541 ttcgggaagc gtggcgcttt ctcatagctc acgctgtagg tatctcagtt cggtgtaggt
     3601 cgttcgctcc aagctgggct gtgtgcacga accccccgtt cagcccgacc gctgcgcctt
     3661 atccggtaac tatcgtcttg agtccaaccc ggtaagacac gacttatcgc cactggcagc
     3721 agccactggt aacaggatta gcagagcgag gtatgtaggc ggtgctacag agttcttgaa
     3781 gtggtggcct aactacggct acactagaag aacagtattt ggtatctgcg ctctgctgaa
     3841 gccagttacc ttcggaaaaa gagttggtag ctcttgatcc ggcaaacaaa ccaccgctgg
     3901 tagcggtttt tttgtttgca agcagcagat tacgcgcaga aaaaaaggat ctcaagaaga
     3961 tcctttgatc ttttctacgg ggtctgacgc tcagtggaac gaaaactcac gttaagggat
     4021 tttggtcatg agattatcaa aaaggatctt cacctagatc cttttaaatt aaaaatgaag
     4081 ttttaaatca atctaaagta tatatgagta aacttggtct gacagttacc aatgcttaat
     4141 cagtgaggca cctatctcag cgatctgtct atttcgttca tccatagttg cctgactccc
     4201 cgtcgtgtag ataactacga tacgggaggg cttaccatct ggccccagtg ctgcaatgat
     4261 accgcgagat ccacgctcac cggctccaga tttatcagca ataaaccagc cagccggaag
     4321 ggccgagcgc agaagtggtc ctgcaacttt atccgcctcc atccagtcta ttaattgttg
     4381 ccgggaagct agagtaagta gttcgccagt taatagtttg cgcaacgttg ttgccattgc
     4441 tacaggcatc gtggtgtcac gctcgtcgtt tggtatggct tcattcagct ccggttccca
     4501 acgatcaagg cgagttacat gatcccccat gttgtgcaaa aaagcggtta gctccttcgg
     4561 tcctccgatc gttgtcagaa gtaagttggc cgcagtgtta tcactcatgg ttatggcagc
     4621 actgcataat tctcttactg tcatgccatc cgtaagatgc ttttctgtga ctggtgagta
     4681 ctcaaccaag tcattctgag aatagtgtat gcggcgaccg agttgctctt gcccggcgtc
     4741 aatacgggat aataccgcgc cacatagcag aactttaaaa gtgctcatca ttggaaaacg
     4801 ttcttcgggg cgaaaactct caaggatctt accgctgttg agatccagtt cgatgtaacc
     4861 cactcgtgca cccaactgat cttcagcatc ttttactttc accagcgttt ctgggtgagc
     4921 aaaaacagga aggcaaaatg ccgcaaaaaa gggaataagg gcgacacgga aatgttgaat
     4981 actcatactc ttcctttttc aatattattg aagcatttat cagggttatt gtctcatgag
     5041 cggatacata tttgaatgta tttagaaaaa taaacaaata ggggttccgc gcacatttcc
     5101 ccgaaaagtg ccacctgacg tc
//
