# Supplementary material for: Enhancing extracellular vesicle cargo loading and functional delivery by engineering protein-lipid interactions
Source: Nat Commun. 2024 Jul 4;15:5618. doi: 10.1038/s41467-024-49678-z (PMC11224323; doi:10.1038/s41467-024-49678-z)
Supplement: Supplementary file 4 — Plasmid Maps [file 41467_2024_49678_MOESM4_ESM.zip › Supporting Information - plasmid maps/Reporter/pHIE328 ZF6x12-C DsRed-Express2 in TUPV5.gb]

LOCUS       Exported                5122 bp ds-DNA     circular SYN 22-APR-2023
DEFINITION  synthetic circular DNA
ACCESSION   .
VERSION     .
KEYWORDS    .
SOURCE      synthetic DNA construct
  ORGANISM  recombinant plasmid
REFERENCE   1  (bases 1 to 5122)
  AUTHORS   .
  TITLE     Direct Submission
  JOURNAL   Exported Saturday, Apr 22, 2023 from SnapGene 5.1.7
            https://www.snapgene.com
FEATURES             Location/Qualifiers
     source          1..5122
                     /organism="recombinant plasmid"
                     /mol_type="other DNA"
     misc_feature    25..28
                     /label=sticky
     misc_feature    31..55
                     /label=TUPV5 Barcode
     misc_feature    69..77
                     /label=ZF150-4 (ZF6)
                     /note="Binding site for ZF150-4 (Khalil, et al. Cell 2012)"
     misc_feature    84..92
                     /label=ZF150-4 (ZF6)
                     /note="Binding site for ZF150-4 (Khalil, et al. Cell 2012)"
     misc_feature    99..107
                     /label=ZF150-4 (ZF6)
                     /note="Binding site for ZF150-4 (Khalil, et al. Cell 2012)"
     misc_feature    114..122
                     /label=ZF150-4 (ZF6)
                     /note="Binding site for ZF150-4 (Khalil, et al. Cell 2012)"
     misc_feature    129..137
                     /label=ZF150-4 (ZF6)
                     /note="Binding site for ZF150-4 (Khalil, et al. Cell 2012)"
     misc_feature    144..152
                     /label=ZF150-4 (ZF6)
                     /note="Binding site for ZF150-4 (Khalil, et al. Cell 2012)"
     misc_feature    159..167
                     /label=ZF150-4 (ZF6)
                     /note="Binding site for ZF150-4 (Khalil, et al. Cell 2012)"
     misc_feature    174..182
                     /label=ZF150-4 (ZF6)
                     /note="Binding site for ZF150-4 (Khalil, et al. Cell 2012)"
     misc_feature    189..197
                     /label=ZF150-4 (ZF6)
                     /note="Binding site for ZF150-4 (Khalil, et al. Cell 2012)"
     misc_feature    204..212
                     /label=ZF150-4 (ZF6)
                     /note="Binding site for ZF150-4 (Khalil, et al. Cell 2012)"
     misc_feature    219..227
                     /label=ZF150-4 (ZF6)
                     /note="Binding site for ZF150-4 (Khalil, et al. Cell 2012)"
     misc_feature    234..242
                     /label=ZF150-4 (ZF6)
                     /note="Binding site for ZF150-4 (Khalil, et al. Cell 2012)"
     promoter        250..274
                     /label=YB_TATA Minimal Promoter
                     /note="From Hansen et al., PNAS 2014"
     CDS             310..984
                     /codon_start=1
                     /product="noncytotoxic tetrameric variant of DsRed 
                     fluorescent protein (Strack et al., 2008)"
                     /label=DsRed-Express2
                     /note="mammalian codon-optimized"
                     /translation="MDSTENVIKPFMRFKVHMEGSVNGHEFEIEGEGEGKPYEGTQTAK
                     LQVTKGGPLPFAWDILSPQFQYGSKVYVKHPADIPDYKKLSFPEGFKWERVMNFEDGGV
                     VTVTQDSSLQDGTFIYHVKFIGVNFPSDGPVMQKKTLGWEPSTERLYPRDGVLKGEIHK
                     ALKLKGGGHYLVEFKSIYMAKKPVKLPGYYYVDSKLDITSHNEDYTVVEQYERAEARHH
                     LFQ"
     polyA_signal    1038..1262
                     /label=bGH poly(A) signal
                     /note="bovine growth hormone polyadenylation signal"
     misc_feature    1280..1304
                     /label=TUPV5 Barcode
     misc_feature    1328..1563
                     /label=cHS4
     misc_feature    1661..1902
                     /label=cHS4
     misc_feature    1986..1989
                     /label=sticky
     rep_origin      2031..2459
                     /direction=RIGHT
                     /label=f1 ori
                     /note="f1 bacteriophage origin of replication; arrow 
                     indicates direction of (+) strand synthesis"
     rep_origin      2529..2664
                     /label=SV40 ori
                     /note="SV40 origin of replication"
     polyA_signal    2798..2919
                     /label=SV40 poly(A) signal
                     /note="SV40 polyadenylation signal"
     rep_origin      complement(3370..3955)
                     /direction=LEFT
                     /label=ori
                     /note="high-copy-number ColE1/pMB1/pBR322/pUC origin of 
                     replication"
     CDS             complement(4126..4986)
                     /codon_start=1
                     /gene="bla"
                     /product="beta-lactamase"
                     /label=AmpR
                     /note="confers resistance to ampicillin, carbenicillin, and
                     related antibiotics"
                     /translation="MSIQHFRVALIPFFAAFCLPVFAHPETLVKVKDAEDQLGARVGYI
                     ELDLNSGKILESFRPEERFPMMSTFKVLLCGAVLSRIDAGQEQLGRRIHYSQNDLVEYS
                     PVTEKHLTDGMTVRELCSAAITMSDNTAANLLLTTIGGPKELTAFLHNMGDHVTRLDRW
                     EPELNEAIPNDERDTTMPVAMATTLRKLLTGELLTLASRQQLIDWMEADKVAGPLLRSA
                     LPAGWFIADKSGAGERGSRGIIAALGPDGKPSRIVVIYTTGSQATMDERNRQIAEIGAS
                     LIKHW"
     promoter        complement(4987..5091)
                     /gene="bla"
                     /label=AmpR promoter
ORIGIN
        1 gacggatcgg gagatcgaag acggcagaaa ggtatggcac gcctaatctg gacacaagat
       61 ctgcgagggt gtaggggtta atggtgtagg ggtaattggt gtaggggtct agggtgtagg
      121 ggtaatgggt gtaggggttt aaggtgtagg ggtagcaggt gtaggggttc gtggtgtagg
      181 ggttataggt gtaggggtaa ttggtgtagg ggtatgtggt gtaggggtaa cgggtgtagg
      241 ggtacgctct ctagagggta tataatgggg gccactagtc tactaccaga gctcatcgct
      301 agcgccacca tggatagcac tgagaacgtc atcaagccct tcatgcgctt caaggtgcac
      361 atggagggct ccgtgaacgg ccacgagttc gagatcgagg gcgagggcga gggcaagccc
      421 tacgagggca cccagaccgc caagctccag gtgaccaagg gcggccccct gcccttcgcc
      481 tgggacatcc tgtcccccca gttccagtac ggctccaagg tgtacgtgaa gcaccccgcc
      541 gacatccccg actacaagaa gctgtccttc cccgagggct tcaagtggga gcgcgtgatg
      601 aacttcgagg acggcggcgt ggtgaccgtg acccaggact cctccctcca ggacggcacc
      661 ttcatctacc acgtgaagtt catcggcgtg aacttcccct ccgacggccc cgtaatgcag
      721 aagaaaactc tgggctggga gccctccacc gagcgcctgt acccccgcga cggcgtgctg
      781 aagggcgaga tccacaaggc gctgaagctg aagggcggcg gccactacct ggtggagttc
      841 aagtcaatct acatggccaa gaagcccgtg aagctgcccg gctactacta cgtggactcc
      901 aagctggaca tcacctccca caacgaggac tacaccgtgg tggagcagta cgagcgcgcc
      961 gaggcccgcc accacctgtt ccagtaggcg gccgctcgag tctagagggc ccgtttaaac
     1021 ccgctgatca gcctcgactg tgccttctag ttgccagcca tctgttgttt gcccctcccc
     1081 cgtgccttcc ttgaccctgg aaggtgccac tcccactgtc ctttcctaat aaaatgagga
     1141 aattgcatcg cattgtctga gtaggtgtca ttctattctg gggggtgggg tggggcagga
     1201 cagcaagggg gaggattggg aagtcaatag caggcatgct ggggatgcgg tgggctctat
     1261 ggcttctgag gcaggtcgat gcaccgttca tatgttatcg ggacagcgca tcgcgataag
     1321 ctctagaggg acagcccccc cccaaagccc ccagggatgt aattacgtcc ctcccccgct
     1381 agggggcagc agcgagccgc ccggggctcc gctccggtcc ggcgctcccc ccgcatcccc
     1441 gagccggcag cgtgcgggga cagcccgggc acggggaagg tggcacggga tcgctttcct
     1501 ctgaacgctt ctcgctgctc tttgagcctg cagacacctg gggggatacg gggaaaaagc
     1561 tttaggctga aagagagatt tagaatgaca gaatcataga acggcctgcg tacggatggg
     1621 gctctagctc tagagcttga tatcgaattc ctgcagcccc gctagaggga cagccccccc
     1681 ccaaagcccc cagggatgta attacgtccc tcccccgcta gggggcagca gcgagccgcc
     1741 cggggctccg ctccggtccg gcgctccccc cgcatccccg agccggcagc gtgcggggac
     1801 agcccgggca cggggaaggt ggcacgggat cgctttcctc tgaacgcttc tcgctgctct
     1861 ttgagcctgc agacacctgg ggggatacgg ggaaaaagct ttaggctgaa agagagattt
     1921 agaatgacag aatcatagaa cggcctgggc gcgcctggtg gcgaacgatc aacagacggg
     1981 agaggtgtga agtcttcgct gacagcgacc ggactctagg gggtatcccc nnnnnnnnnn
     2041 nnnnnnnnnn nnnnnnnnnn nnnnnnnnnn nnnnnnnnnn nnnnnnnnnn nnnnnnnnnn
     2101 nnnnnnnnnn nnnnnnnnnn nnnnnnnnnn nnnnnnnnnn nnnnnnnnnn nnnncnnnnn
     2161 nnnnnnnnnn nnnnnnnnnn nnnnnnnnnn nnnnnnnnnn nnnnnnnnnn nnnnnnnnnn
     2221 nnnnnnnnnn nnnnnnnnnn nnnnnnannn nnnnnnnnnn nnnnnnnnnn nnnnnnnnnn
     2281 nnnnnnnnnn nnnnnncctt tgacgttgga gtccacgttc tttaatagtg gactcttgtt
     2341 ccaaactgga acaacactca accctatctc ggtctattct tttgatttat aagggatttt
     2401 gccgatttcg gcctattggt taaaaaatga gctgatttaa caaaaattta acgcgaatta
     2461 attctgtgga atgtgtgtca gttaggctca attagtcagc aaccatagtc ccgcccctaa
     2521 ctccgcccat cccgccccta actccgccca gttccgccca ttctccgccc catggctgac
     2581 taattttttt tatttatgca gaggccgagg ccgcctctgc ctctgagcta ttccagaagt
     2641 agtgaggagg cttttttgga ggcctaggct tttgcaaaaa gctcccggga gcttgtatat
     2701 ccattttcgg aggttgggct tcggaatcgt tttccgggac gccggctgga tgatcctcca
     2761 gcgcggggat ctcatgctgg agttcttcgc ccaccccaac ttgtttattg cagcttataa
     2821 tggttacaaa taaagcaata gcatcacaaa tttcacaaat aaagcatttt tttcactgca
     2881 ttctagttgt ggtttgtcca aactcatcaa tgtatcttat catgtctgta taccgtcgac
     2941 ctctagctag agcttggcgt aatcatggtc atagctgttt cctgtgtgaa attgttatcc
     3001 gctcacaatt ccacacaaca tacgagccgg aagcataaag tgtaaagcct ggggtgccta
     3061 atgagtgagc taactcacat taattgcgtt gcgctcactg cccgctttcc agtcgggaaa
     3121 cctgtcgtgc cagctgcatt aatgaatcgg ccaacgcgcg gggagaggcg gtttgcgtat
     3181 tgggcgctct tccgcttcct cgctcactga ctcgctgcgc tcggtcgttc ggctgcggcg
     3241 agcggtatca gctcactcaa aggcggtaat acggttatcc acagaatcag gggataacgc
     3301 aggaaagaac atgtgagcaa aaggccagca aaaggccagg aaccgtaaaa aggccgcgtt
     3361 gctggcgttt ttccataggc tccgcccccc tgacgagcat cacaaaaatc gacgctcaag
     3421 tcagaggtgg cgaaacccga caggactata aagataccag gcgtttcccc ctggaagctc
     3481 cctcgtgcgc tctcctgttc cgaccctgcc gcttaccgga tacctgtccg cctttctccc
     3541 ttcgggaagc gtggcgcttt ctcatagctc acgctgtagg tatctcagtt cggtgtaggt
     3601 cgttcgctcc aagctgggct gtgtgcacga accccccgtt cagcccgacc gctgcgcctt
     3661 atccggtaac tatcgtcttg agtccaaccc ggtaagacac gacttatcgc cactggcagc
     3721 agccactggt aacaggatta gcagagcgag gtatgtaggc ggtgctacag agttcttgaa
     3781 gtggtggcct aactacggct acactagaag aacagtattt ggtatctgcg ctctgctgaa
     3841 gccagttacc ttcggaaaaa gagttggtag ctcttgatcc ggcaaacaaa ccaccgctgg
     3901 tagcggtttt tttgtttgca agcagcagat tacgcgcaga aaaaaaggat ctcaagaaga
     3961 tcctttgatc ttttctacgg ggtctgacgc tcagtggaac gaaaactcac gttaagggat
     4021 tttggtcatg agattatcaa aaaggatctt cacctagatc cttttaaatt aaaaatgaag
     4081 ttttaaatca atctaaagta tatatgagta aacttggtct gacagttacc aatgcttaat
     4141 cagtgaggca cctatctcag cgatctgtct atttcgttca tccatagttg cctgactccc
     4201 cgtcgtgtag ataactacga tacgggaggg cttaccatct ggccccagtg ctgcaatgat
     4261 accgcgagat ccacgctcac cggctccaga tttatcagca ataaaccagc cagccggaag
     4321 ggccgagcgc agaagtggtc ctgcaacttt atccgcctcc atccagtcta ttaattgttg
     4381 ccgggaagct agagtaagta gttcgccagt taatagtttg cgcaacgttg ttgccattgc
     4441 tacaggcatc gtggtgtcac gctcgtcgtt tggtatggct tcattcagct ccggttccca
     4501 acgatcaagg cgagttacat gatcccccat gttgtgcaaa aaagcggtta gctccttcgg
     4561 tcctccgatc gttgtcagaa gtaagttggc cgcagtgtta tcactcatgg ttatggcagc
     4621 actgcataat tctcttactg tcatgccatc cgtaagatgc ttttctgtga ctggtgagta
     4681 ctcaaccaag tcattctgag aatagtgtat gcggcgaccg agttgctctt gcccggcgtc
     4741 aatacgggat aataccgcgc cacatagcag aactttaaaa gtgctcatca ttggaaaacg
     4801 ttcttcgggg cgaaaactct caaggatctt accgctgttg agatccagtt cgatgtaacc
     4861 cactcgtgca cccaactgat cttcagcatc ttttactttc accagcgttt ctgggtgagc
     4921 aaaaacagga aggcaaaatg ccgcaaaaaa gggaataagg gcgacacgga aatgttgaat
     4981 actcatactc ttcctttttc aatattattg aagcatttat cagggttatt gtctcatgag
     5041 cggatacata tttgaatgta tttagaaaaa taaacaaata ggggttccgc gcacatttcc
     5101 ccgaaaagtg ccacctgacg tc
//
