# Supplementary material for: Enhancing extracellular vesicle cargo loading and functional delivery by engineering protein-lipid interactions
Source: Nat Commun. 2024 Jul 4;15:5618. doi: 10.1038/s41467-024-49678-z (PMC11224323; doi:10.1038/s41467-024-49678-z)
Supplement: Supplementary file 4 — Plasmid Maps [file 41467_2024_49678_MOESM4_ESM.zip › Supporting Information - plasmid maps/Reporter/pHIE329 ZF6x12-C DsRed-Express2 in TUPV6.gb]

LOCUS       Exported                5122 bp ds-DNA     circular SYN 22-APR-2023
DEFINITION  synthetic circular DNA
ACCESSION   .
VERSION     .
KEYWORDS    .
SOURCE      synthetic DNA construct
  ORGANISM  recombinant plasmid
REFERENCE   1  (bases 1 to 5122)
  AUTHORS   .
  TITLE     Direct Submission
  JOURNAL   Exported Saturday, Apr 22, 2023 from SnapGene 5.1.7
            https://www.snapgene.com
FEATURES             Location/Qualifiers
     source          1..5122
                     /organism="recombinant plasmid"
                     /mol_type="other DNA"
     misc_feature    25..28
                     /label=sticky
     misc_feature    31..55
                     /label=TUPV6 Barcode
     misc_feature    69..77
                     /label=ZF150-4 (ZF6)
                     /note="Binding site for ZF150-4 (Khalil, et al. Cell 2012)"
     misc_feature    84..92
                     /label=ZF150-4 (ZF6)
                     /note="Binding site for ZF150-4 (Khalil, et al. Cell 2012)"
     misc_feature    99..107
                     /label=ZF150-4 (ZF6)
                     /note="Binding site for ZF150-4 (Khalil, et al. Cell 2012)"
     misc_feature    114..122
                     /label=ZF150-4 (ZF6)
                     /note="Binding site for ZF150-4 (Khalil, et al. Cell 2012)"
     misc_feature    129..137
                     /label=ZF150-4 (ZF6)
                     /note="Binding site for ZF150-4 (Khalil, et al. Cell 2012)"
     misc_feature    144..152
                     /label=ZF150-4 (ZF6)
                     /note="Binding site for ZF150-4 (Khalil, et al. Cell 2012)"
     misc_feature    159..167
                     /label=ZF150-4 (ZF6)
                     /note="Binding site for ZF150-4 (Khalil, et al. Cell 2012)"
     misc_feature    174..182
                     /label=ZF150-4 (ZF6)
                     /note="Binding site for ZF150-4 (Khalil, et al. Cell 2012)"
     misc_feature    189..197
                     /label=ZF150-4 (ZF6)
                     /note="Binding site for ZF150-4 (Khalil, et al. Cell 2012)"
     misc_feature    204..212
                     /label=ZF150-4 (ZF6)
                     /note="Binding site for ZF150-4 (Khalil, et al. Cell 2012)"
     misc_feature    219..227
                     /label=ZF150-4 (ZF6)
                     /note="Binding site for ZF150-4 (Khalil, et al. Cell 2012)"
     misc_feature    234..242
                     /label=ZF150-4 (ZF6)
                     /note="Binding site for ZF150-4 (Khalil, et al. Cell 2012)"
     promoter        250..274
                     /label=YB_TATA Minimal Promoter
                     /note="From Hansen et al., PNAS 2014"
     CDS             310..984
                     /codon_start=1
                     /product="noncytotoxic tetrameric variant of DsRed 
                     fluorescent protein (Strack et al., 2008)"
                     /label=DsRed-Express2
                     /note="mammalian codon-optimized"
                     /translation="MDSTENVIKPFMRFKVHMEGSVNGHEFEIEGEGEGKPYEGTQTAK
                     LQVTKGGPLPFAWDILSPQFQYGSKVYVKHPADIPDYKKLSFPEGFKWERVMNFEDGGV
                     VTVTQDSSLQDGTFIYHVKFIGVNFPSDGPVMQKKTLGWEPSTERLYPRDGVLKGEIHK
                     ALKLKGGGHYLVEFKSIYMAKKPVKLPGYYYVDSKLDITSHNEDYTVVEQYERAEARHH
                     LFQ"
     polyA_signal    1038..1262
                     /label=bGH poly(A) signal
                     /note="bovine growth hormone polyadenylation signal"
     misc_feature    1280..1304
                     /label=TUPV6 Barcode
     misc_feature    1328..1563
                     /label=cHS4
     misc_feature    1661..1902
                     /label=cHS4
     misc_feature    1986..1989
                     /label=sticky
     rep_origin      2031..2459
                     /direction=RIGHT
                     /label=f1 ori
                     /note="f1 bacteriophage origin of replication; arrow 
                     indicates direction of (+) strand synthesis"
     rep_origin      2529..2664
                     /label=SV40 ori
                     /note="SV40 origin of replication"
     polyA_signal    2798..2919
                     /label=SV40 poly(A) signal
                     /note="SV40 polyadenylation signal"
     rep_origin      complement(3370..3955)
                     /direction=LEFT
                     /label=ori
                     /note="high-copy-number ColE1/pMB1/pBR322/pUC origin of 
                     replication"
     CDS             complement(4126..4986)
                     /codon_start=1
                     /gene="bla"
                     /product="beta-lactamase"
                     /label=AmpR
                     /note="confers resistance to ampicillin, carbenicillin, and
                     related antibiotics"
                     /translation="MSIQHFRVALIPFFAAFCLPVFAHPETLVKVKDAEDQLGARVGYI
                     ELDLNSGKILESFRPEERFPMMSTFKVLLCGAVLSRIDAGQEQLGRRIHYSQNDLVEYS
                     PVTEKHLTDGMTVRELCSAAITMSDNTAANLLLTTIGGPKELTAFLHNMGDHVTRLDRW
                     EPELNEAIPNDERDTTMPVAMATTLRKLLTGELLTLASRQQLIDWMEADKVAGPLLRSA
                     LPAGWFIADKSGAGERGSRGIIAALGPDGKPSRIVVIYTTGSQATMDERNRQIAEIGAS
                     LIKHW"
     promoter        complement(4987..5091)
                     /gene="bla"
                     /label=AmpR promoter
ORIGIN
        1 gacggatcgg gagatcgaag acggtgtgaa gattcaatat gtgtcgtcta tcctcaagat
       61 ctgcgagggt gtaggggtta atggtgtagg ggtaattggt gtaggggtct agggtgtagg
      121 ggtaatgggt gtaggggttt aaggtgtagg ggtagcaggt gtaggggttc gtggtgtagg
      181 ggttataggt gtaggggtaa ttggtgtagg ggtatgtggt gtaggggtaa cgggtgtagg
      241 ggtacgctct ctagagggta tataatgggg gccactagtc tactaccaga gctcatcgct
      301 agcgccacca tggatagcac tgagaacgtc atcaagccct tcatgcgctt caaggtgcac
      361 atggagggct ccgtgaacgg ccacgagttc gagatcgagg gcgagggcga gggcaagccc
      421 tacgagggca cccagaccgc caagctccag gtgaccaagg gcggccccct gcccttcgcc
      481 tgggacatcc tgtcccccca gttccagtac ggctccaagg tgtacgtgaa gcaccccgcc
      541 gacatccccg actacaagaa gctgtccttc cccgagggct tcaagtggga gcgcgtgatg
      601 aacttcgagg acggcggcgt ggtgaccgtg acccaggact cctccctcca ggacggcacc
      661 ttcatctacc acgtgaagtt catcggcgtg aacttcccct ccgacggccc cgtaatgcag
      721 aagaaaactc tgggctggga gccctccacc gagcgcctgt acccccgcga cggcgtgctg
      781 aagggcgaga tccacaaggc gctgaagctg aagggcggcg gccactacct ggtggagttc
      841 aagtcaatct acatggccaa gaagcccgtg aagctgcccg gctactacta cgtggactcc
      901 aagctggaca tcacctccca caacgaggac tacaccgtgg tggagcagta cgagcgcgcc
      961 gaggcccgcc accacctgtt ccagtaggcg gccgctcgag tctagagggc ccgtttaaac
     1021 ccgctgatca gcctcgactg tgccttctag ttgccagcca tctgttgttt gcccctcccc
     1081 cgtgccttcc ttgaccctgg aaggtgccac tcccactgtc ctttcctaat aaaatgagga
     1141 aattgcatcg cattgtctga gtaggtgtca ttctattctg gggggtgggg tggggcagga
     1201 cagcaagggg gaggattggg aagtcaatag caggcatgct ggggatgcgg tgggctctat
     1261 ggcttctgag gcaggtcgaa gagacttaca cccgtagacg tcggagcgca tcgcgataag
     1321 ctctagaggg acagcccccc cccaaagccc ccagggatgt aattacgtcc ctcccccgct
     1381 agggggcagc agcgagccgc ccggggctcc gctccggtcc ggcgctcccc ccgcatcccc
     1441 gagccggcag cgtgcgggga cagcccgggc acggggaagg tggcacggga tcgctttcct
     1501 ctgaacgctt ctcgctgctc tttgagcctg cagacacctg gggggatacg gggaaaaagc
     1561 tttaggctga aagagagatt tagaatgaca gaatcataga acggcctgcg tacggatggg
     1621 gctctagctc tagagcttga tatcgaattc ctgcagcccc gctagaggga cagccccccc
     1681 ccaaagcccc cagggatgta attacgtccc tcccccgcta gggggcagca gcgagccgcc
     1741 cggggctccg ctccggtccg gcgctccccc cgcatccccg agccggcagc gtgcggggac
     1801 agcccgggca cggggaaggt ggcacgggat cgctttcctc tgaacgcttc tcgctgctct
     1861 ttgagcctgc agacacctgg ggggatacgg ggaaaaagct ttaggctgaa agagagattt
     1921 agaatgacag aatcatagaa cggcctgggc gcgcctggtg gcgaacgatc aacagacggg
     1981 agagggagca agtcttcgct gacagcgacc ggactctagg gggtatcccc nnnnnnnnnn
     2041 nnnnnnnnnn nnnnnnnnnn nnnnnnnnnn nnnnnnnnnn nnnnnnnnnn nnnnnnnnnn
     2101 nnnnnnnnnn nnnnnnnnnn nnnnnnnnnn nnnnnnnnnn nnnnnnnnnn nnnncnnnnn
     2161 nnnnnnnnnn nnnnnnnnnn nnnnnnnnnn nnnnnnnnnn nnnnnnnnnn nnnnnnnnnn
     2221 nnnnnnnnnn nnnnnnnnnn nnnnnnannn nnnnnnnnnn nnnnnnnnnn nnnnnnnnnn
     2281 nnnnnnnnnn nnnnnncctt tgacgttgga gtccacgttc tttaatagtg gactcttgtt
     2341 ccaaactgga acaacactca accctatctc ggtctattct tttgatttat aagggatttt
     2401 gccgatttcg gcctattggt taaaaaatga gctgatttaa caaaaattta acgcgaatta
     2461 attctgtgga atgtgtgtca gttaggctca attagtcagc aaccatagtc ccgcccctaa
     2521 ctccgcccat cccgccccta actccgccca gttccgccca ttctccgccc catggctgac
     2581 taattttttt tatttatgca gaggccgagg ccgcctctgc ctctgagcta ttccagaagt
     2641 agtgaggagg cttttttgga ggcctaggct tttgcaaaaa gctcccggga gcttgtatat
     2701 ccattttcgg aggttgggct tcggaatcgt tttccgggac gccggctgga tgatcctcca
     2761 gcgcggggat ctcatgctgg agttcttcgc ccaccccaac ttgtttattg cagcttataa
     2821 tggttacaaa taaagcaata gcatcacaaa tttcacaaat aaagcatttt tttcactgca
     2881 ttctagttgt ggtttgtcca aactcatcaa tgtatcttat catgtctgta taccgtcgac
     2941 ctctagctag agcttggcgt aatcatggtc atagctgttt cctgtgtgaa attgttatcc
     3001 gctcacaatt ccacacaaca tacgagccgg aagcataaag tgtaaagcct ggggtgccta
     3061 atgagtgagc taactcacat taattgcgtt gcgctcactg cccgctttcc agtcgggaaa
     3121 cctgtcgtgc cagctgcatt aatgaatcgg ccaacgcgcg gggagaggcg gtttgcgtat
     3181 tgggcgctct tccgcttcct cgctcactga ctcgctgcgc tcggtcgttc ggctgcggcg
     3241 agcggtatca gctcactcaa aggcggtaat acggttatcc acagaatcag gggataacgc
     3301 aggaaagaac atgtgagcaa aaggccagca aaaggccagg aaccgtaaaa aggccgcgtt
     3361 gctggcgttt ttccataggc tccgcccccc tgacgagcat cacaaaaatc gacgctcaag
     3421 tcagaggtgg cgaaacccga caggactata aagataccag gcgtttcccc ctggaagctc
     3481 cctcgtgcgc tctcctgttc cgaccctgcc gcttaccgga tacctgtccg cctttctccc
     3541 ttcgggaagc gtggcgcttt ctcatagctc acgctgtagg tatctcagtt cggtgtaggt
     3601 cgttcgctcc aagctgggct gtgtgcacga accccccgtt cagcccgacc gctgcgcctt
     3661 atccggtaac tatcgtcttg agtccaaccc ggtaagacac gacttatcgc cactggcagc
     3721 agccactggt aacaggatta gcagagcgag gtatgtaggc ggtgctacag agttcttgaa
     3781 gtggtggcct aactacggct acactagaag aacagtattt ggtatctgcg ctctgctgaa
     3841 gccagttacc ttcggaaaaa gagttggtag ctcttgatcc ggcaaacaaa ccaccgctgg
     3901 tagcggtttt tttgtttgca agcagcagat tacgcgcaga aaaaaaggat ctcaagaaga
     3961 tcctttgatc ttttctacgg ggtctgacgc tcagtggaac gaaaactcac gttaagggat
     4021 tttggtcatg agattatcaa aaaggatctt cacctagatc cttttaaatt aaaaatgaag
     4081 ttttaaatca atctaaagta tatatgagta aacttggtct gacagttacc aatgcttaat
     4141 cagtgaggca cctatctcag cgatctgtct atttcgttca tccatagttg cctgactccc
     4201 cgtcgtgtag ataactacga tacgggaggg cttaccatct ggccccagtg ctgcaatgat
     4261 accgcgagat ccacgctcac cggctccaga tttatcagca ataaaccagc cagccggaag
     4321 ggccgagcgc agaagtggtc ctgcaacttt atccgcctcc atccagtcta ttaattgttg
     4381 ccgggaagct agagtaagta gttcgccagt taatagtttg cgcaacgttg ttgccattgc
     4441 tacaggcatc gtggtgtcac gctcgtcgtt tggtatggct tcattcagct ccggttccca
     4501 acgatcaagg cgagttacat gatcccccat gttgtgcaaa aaagcggtta gctccttcgg
     4561 tcctccgatc gttgtcagaa gtaagttggc cgcagtgtta tcactcatgg ttatggcagc
     4621 actgcataat tctcttactg tcatgccatc cgtaagatgc ttttctgtga ctggtgagta
     4681 ctcaaccaag tcattctgag aatagtgtat gcggcgaccg agttgctctt gcccggcgtc
     4741 aatacgggat aataccgcgc cacatagcag aactttaaaa gtgctcatca ttggaaaacg
     4801 ttcttcgggg cgaaaactct caaggatctt accgctgttg agatccagtt cgatgtaacc
     4861 cactcgtgca cccaactgat cttcagcatc ttttactttc accagcgttt ctgggtgagc
     4921 aaaaacagga aggcaaaatg ccgcaaaaaa gggaataagg gcgacacgga aatgttgaat
     4981 actcatactc ttcctttttc aatattattg aagcatttat cagggttatt gtctcatgag
     5041 cggatacata tttgaatgta tttagaaaaa taaacaaata ggggttccgc gcacatttcc
     5101 ccgaaaagtg ccacctgacg tc
//
