# Supplementary material for: Enhancing extracellular vesicle cargo loading and functional delivery by engineering protein-lipid interactions
Source: Nat Commun. 2024 Jul 4;15:5618. doi: 10.1038/s41467-024-49678-z (PMC11224323; doi:10.1038/s41467-024-49678-z)
Supplement: Supplementary file 4 — Plasmid Maps [file 41467_2024_49678_MOESM4_ESM.zip › Supporting Information - plasmid maps/De novo plasmids/pJPT024-24 Å 4TMD de novo_mRFP1_3x FLAG.gb]

LOCUS       Exported                7186 bp ds-DNA     circular SYN 29-MAR-2023
DEFINITION  synthetic circular DNA
ACCESSION   .
VERSION     .
KEYWORDS    .
SOURCE      synthetic DNA construct
  ORGANISM  synthetic DNA construct
REFERENCE   1  (bases 1 to 7186)
  AUTHORS   Kamat Lab
  TITLE     Direct Submission
  JOURNAL   Exported Wednesday, Mar 29, 2023 from SnapGene 5.1.7
            https://www.snapgene.com
FEATURES             Location/Qualifiers
     source          1..7186
                     /organism="synthetic DNA construct"
                     /mol_type="other DNA"
     misc_feature    1..21
                     /label=vector_backbone-1086-7174
                     /label=nonstandard type:  misc_feature_
     regulatory      22..27
                     /regulatory_class="other"
                     /label=Kozak sequence
                     /note="vertebrate consensus sequence for strong initiation 
                     of translation (Kozak, 1987)"
     CDS             28..345
                     /codon_start=1
                     /label=24 A 4TMD de novo
                     /translation="MGSTRTEIIRELERSLREQRVLAIFLLALLIVLLWLLQQLKELLR
                     ELERLQREGSSDEDVRELLREIKELVENIVYLVIIIMVLVLVIIALARTQKYLVEELKR
                     QD"
     CDS             346..360
                     /codon_start=1
                     /label=linker
                     /translation="GSGGS"
     CDS             361..1035
                     /codon_start=1
                     /product="monomeric derivative of DsRed (Campbell et al., 
                     2002)"
                     /label=mRFP1
                     /note="mammalian codon-optimized"
                     /translation="MASSEDVIKEFMRFKVRMEGSVNGHEFEIEGEGEGRPYEGTQTAK
                     LKVTKGGPLPFAWDILSPQFQYGSKAYVKHPADIPDYLKLSFPEGFKWERVMNFEDGGV
                     VTVTQDSSLQDGEFIYKVKLRGTNFPSDGPVMQKKTMGWEASTERMYPEDGALKGEIKM
                     RLKLKDGGHYDAEVKTTYMAKKPVQLPGAYKTDIKLDITSHNEDYTIVEQYERAEGRHS
                     TGA"
     CDS             1036..1050
                     /codon_start=1
                     /label=linker
                     /translation="SGSEF"
     CDS             1051..1116
                     /codon_start=1
                     /label=3xFLAG
                     /translation="DYKDHDGDYKDHDIDYKDDDDK"
     misc_feature    1120..7186
                     /label=vector_backbone-1086-7174
                     /label=nonstandard type:  misc_feature_
     polyA_signal    1169..1290
                     /label=SV40 poly(A) signal
                     /note="SV40 polyadenylation signal"
     terminator      1405..1451
                     /label=T7 terminator
                     /note="transcription terminator for bacteriophage T7 RNA 
                     polymerase"
     terminator      1481..1617
                     /label=rrnG terminator
                     /note="transcription terminator from the E. coli ribosomal 
                     RNA rrnG operon (Albrechtsen et al., 1991)"
     misc_feature    1662..1733
                     /label=3' beta-globin insulator
                     /note="insulator downstream of the human beta-globin locus 
                     (Farrell et al., 2002)"
     rep_origin      complement(1959..2547)
                     /direction=LEFT
                     /label=ori
                     /note="high-copy-number ColE1/pMB1/pBR322/pUC origin of 
                     replication"
     promoter        3047..4256
                     /label=UbC promoter
                     /note="human ubiquitin C promoter"
     CDS             4260..4859
                     /codon_start=1
                     /gene="pac from Streptomyces alboniger"
                     /product="puromycin N-acetyltransferase"
                     /label=PuroR
                     /note="confers resistance to puromycin"
                     /translation="MTEYKPTVRLATRDDVPRAVRTLAAAFADYPATRHTVDPDRHIER
                     VTELQELFLTRVGLDIGKVWVADDGAAVAVWTTPESVEAGAVFAEIGPRMAELSGSRLA
                     AQQQMEGLLAPHRPKEPAWFLATVGVSPDHQGKGLGSAVVLPGVEAAERAGVPAFLETS
                     APRNLPFYERLGFTVTADVEVPEGPRTWCMTRKPGA"
     polyA_signal    4886..4934
                     /note="synthetic polyadenylation signal"
     CDS             5200..6060
                     /codon_start=1
                     /gene="bla"
                     /product="beta-lactamase"
                     /label=AmpR
                     /note="confers resistance to ampicillin, carbenicillin, and
                     related antibiotics"
                     /translation="MSIQHFRVALIPFFAAFCLPVFAHPETLVKVKDAEDQLGARVGYI
                     ELDLNSGKILESFRPEERFPMMSTFKVLLCGAVLSRIDAGQEQLGRRIHYSQNDLVEYS
                     PVTEKHLTDGMTVRELCSAAITMSDNTAANLLLTTIGGPKELTAFLHNMGDHVTRLDRW
                     EPELNEAIPNDERDTTMPVAMATTLRKLLTGELLTLASRQQLIDWMEADKVAGPLLRSA
                     LPAGWFIADKSGAGERGSRGIIAALGPDGKPSRIVVIYTTGSQATMDERNRQIAEIGAS
                     LIKHW"
     terminator      6073..6209
                     /label=rrnG terminator
                     /note="transcription terminator from the E. coli ribosomal 
                     RNA rrnG operon (Albrechtsen et al., 1991)"
     misc_feature    6361..6432
                     /label=5' beta-globin insulator
                     /note="insulator upstream of the human beta-globin locus 
                     (Farrell et al., 2002)"
     terminator      6437..6483
                     /label=T7 terminator
                     /note="transcription terminator for bacteriophage T7 RNA 
                     polymerase"
     polyA_signal    6501..6549
                     /note="synthetic polyadenylation signal"
     enhancer        6630..6933
                     /label=CMV enhancer
                     /note="human cytomegalovirus immediate early enhancer"
     promoter        6935..7137
                     /label=CMV promoter
                     /note="human cytomegalovirus (CMV) immediate early 
                     promoter"
ORIGIN
        1 gacacacccg ccagcggccg cgccaccatg ggcagcacca gaaccgagat catcagagag
       61 ctggaaagaa gcctgcgcga gcagagagtg ctggccattt ttctgctggc cctgctgatc
      121 gtgctgctgt ggctgctgca acagctgaaa gagctgctga gagaactgga acggctgcag
      181 agagagggca gctctgacga agatgtgcgg gaactgctgc gcgagatcaa agaactggtg
      241 gaaaacatcg tgtacctggt tatcatcatc atggtgctgg tgctcgtgat cattgccctg
      301 gccagaacac agaagtacct ggtcgaggaa ctgaagcggc aggacggatc cggcggctcc
      361 atggcctcct ccgaggacgt catcaaggag ttcatgcgct tcaaggtgcg catggagggc
      421 tccgtgaacg gccacgagtt cgagatcgag ggcgagggcg agggccgccc ctacgagggc
      481 acccagaccg ccaagctgaa ggtgaccaag ggcggccccc tgcccttcgc ctgggacatc
      541 ctgtcccctc agttccagta cggctccaag gcctacgtga agcaccccgc cgacatcccc
      601 gactacttga agctgtcctt ccccgagggc ttcaagtggg agcgcgtgat gaacttcgag
      661 gacggcggcg tggtgaccgt gacccaggac tcctccctgc aggacggcga gttcatctac
      721 aaggtgaagc tgcgcggcac caacttcccc tccgacggcc ccgtaatgca gaagaagacc
      781 atgggctggg aggcctccac cgagcggatg taccccgagg acggcgccct gaagggcgag
      841 atcaagatga ggctgaagct gaaggacggc ggccactacg acgccgaggt caagaccacc
      901 tacatggcca agaagcccgt gcagctgccc ggcgcctaca agaccgacat caagctggac
      961 atcacctccc acaacgagga ctacaccatc gtggaacagt acgagcgcgc cgagggccgc
     1021 cactccaccg gcgcctccgg ctccgaattc gattacaagg accacgatgg cgactataag
     1081 gatcacgaca tcgactacaa ggacgatgac gacaagtgag ctagcttgac tgactgagat
     1141 acagcgtacc ttcagctcac agacatgata agatacattg atgagtttgg acaaaccaca
     1201 actagaatgc agtgaaaaaa atgctttatt tgtgaaattt gtgatgctat tgctttattt
     1261 gtaaccatta taagctgcaa taaacaagtt aacaacaaca attgcattca ttttatgttt
     1321 caggttcagg gggaggtgtg ggaggttttt taaagcaagt aaaacctcta caaatgtggt
     1381 attggcccat ctctatcggt atcgtagcat aaccccttgg ggcctctaaa cgggtcttga
     1441 ggggtttttt gtgcccctcg ggccggattg ctatctaccg gcattggcgc agaaaaaaat
     1501 gcctgatgcg acgctgcgcg tcttatactc ccacatatgc cagattcagc aacggatacg
     1561 gcttccccaa cttgcccact tccatacgtg tcctccttac cagaaattta tccttaaggt
     1621 cgtcagctat cctgcaggcg atctctcgat ttcgatcaag acattccttt aatggtcttt
     1681 tctggacacc actaggggtc agaagtagtt catcaaactt tcttccctcc ctaatctcat
     1741 tggttacctt gggctatcga aacttaatta accagtcaag tcagctactt ggcgagatcg
     1801 acttgtctgg gtttcgacta cgctcagaat tgcgtcagtc aagttcgatc tggtccttgc
     1861 tattgcaccc gttctccgat tacgagtttc atttaaatca tgtgagcaaa aggccagcaa
     1921 aaggccagga accgtaaaaa ggccgcgttg ctggcgtttt tccataggct ccgcccccct
     1981 gacgagcatc acaaaaatcg acgctcaagt cagaggtggc gaaacccgac aggactataa
     2041 agataccagg cgtttccccc tggaagctcc ctcgtgcgct ctcctgttcc gaccctgccg
     2101 cttaccggat acctgtccgc ctttctccct tcgggaagcg tggcgctttc tcatagctca
     2161 cgctgtaggt atctcagttc ggtgtaggtc gttcgctcca agctgggctg tgtgcacgaa
     2221 ccccccgttc agcccgaccg ctgcgcctta tccggtaact atcgtcttga gtccaacccg
     2281 gtaagacacg acttatcgcc actggcagca gccactggta acaggattag cagagcgagg
     2341 tatgtaggcg gtgctacaga gttcttgaag tggtggccta actacggcta cactagaaga
     2401 acagtatttg gtatctgcgc tctgctgaag ccagttacct tcggaaaaag agttggtagc
     2461 tcttgatccg gcaaacaaac caccgctggt agcggtggtt tttttgtttg caagcagcag
     2521 attacgcgca gaaaaaaagg atctcaagaa gatcctttga tcttttctac ggggtctgac
     2581 gctcagtgga acgaaaactc acgttaaggg attttggtca tgagattatc aaaaaggatc
     2641 ttcacctaga tccttttaaa ttaaaaatga agttttaaat caatctaaag tatatatgag
     2701 taaacttggt ctgacagtta ccaatgctta atcagtgagg cacctatctc agcgatctgt
     2761 ctatttcgtt catccatagt tgcatttaaa tttccgaact ctccaaggcc ctcgtcggaa
     2821 aatcttcaaa cctttcgtcc gatccatctt gcaggctacc tctcgaacga actatcgcaa
     2881 gtctcttggc cggccttgcg ccttggctat tgcttggcag cgcctatcgc caggtattac
     2941 tccaatcccg aatatccgag atcgggatca cccgagagaa gttcaaccta catcctcaat
     3001 cccgatctat ccgagatccg aggaatatcg aaatcggggc gcgcctggcc tccgcgccgg
     3061 gttttggcgc ctcccgcggg cgcccccctc gtcacggcga gcgctgccac gtcagacgaa
     3121 gggcgcagga gcgtcctgat ccttccgccc ggacgctcag gacagcggcc cgctgctcat
     3181 aagactcggc cttagaaccc cagtatcagc agaaggacat tttaggacgg gacttgggtg
     3241 actctagggc actggttttc tttccagaga gcggaacagg cgaggaaaag tagtcccttc
     3301 tcggcgattc tgcggaggga tctccgtggg gcggtgaacg ccgatgatta tataaggacg
     3361 cgccgggtgt ggcacagcta gttccgtcgc agccgggatt tgggtcgcgg ttcttgtttg
     3421 tggatcgctg tgatcgtcac ttggtgagta gcgggctgct gggctggccg gggctttcgt
     3481 ggccgccggg ccgctcggtg ggacggaagc gtgtggagag accgccaagg gctgtagtct
     3541 gggtccgcga gcaaggttgc cctgaactgg gggttggggg gagcgcagca aaatggcggc
     3601 tgttcccgag tcttgaatgg aagacgcttg tgaggcgggc tgtgaggtcg ttgaaacaag
     3661 gtggggggca tggtgggcgg caagaaccca aggtcttgag cccttcgcta atgcgggaaa
     3721 gctcttattc gggtgagatg ggctgggcac catctgggga ccctgacgtg aagtttgtca
     3781 ctgactggag aactcggttt gtcgtctgtt gcgggggcgg cagttatggc ggtgccgttg
     3841 ggcagtgcac ccgtaccttt gggagcgcgc gccctcgtcg tgtcgtgacg tcacccgttc
     3901 tgttggctta taatgcaggg tggggccacc tgccggtagg tgtgcggtag gcttttctcc
     3961 gtcgcaggac gcagggttcg ggcctagggt aggctctcct gaatcgacag gcgccggacc
     4021 tctggtgagg ggagggataa gtgaggcgtc agtttctttg gtcggtttta tgtacctatc
     4081 ttcttaagta gctgaagctc cggttttgaa ctatgcgctc ggggttggcg agtgtgtttt
     4141 gtgaagtttt ttaggcacct tttgaaatgt aatcatttgg gtcaatatgt aattttcagt
     4201 gttagacttg taaattgtcc gctaaattct ggccgttttt ggcttttttg ttagacaaca
     4261 tgaccgagta caagcccacg gtgcgcctcg ccacccgcga cgacgtcccc agggccgtac
     4321 gcaccctcgc cgccgcgttc gccgactacc ccgccacgcg ccacaccgtc gatccggacc
     4381 gccacatcga gcgggtcacc gagctgcaag aactcttcct cacgcgcgtc gggctcgaca
     4441 tcggcaaggt gtgggtcgcg gacgacggcg ccgcggtggc ggtctggacc acgccggaga
     4501 gcgtcgaagc gggggcggtg ttcgccgaga tcggcccgcg catggccgag ttgagcggtt
     4561 cccggctggc cgcgcagcaa cagatggagg gcctcctggc gccgcaccgg cccaaggagc
     4621 ccgcgtggtt cctggccacc gtcggcgtct cgcccgacca ccagggcaag ggtctgggca
     4681 gcgccgtcgt gctccccgga gtggaggccg ccgagcgcgc cggggtgccc gccttcctgg
     4741 agacctccgc gccccgcaac ctccccttct acgagcggct cggcttcacc gtcaccgccg
     4801 acgtcgaggt gcccgaagga ccgcgcacct ggtgcatgac ccgcaagccc ggtgcctagg
     4861 ctagtatgta agcctagtct tagataataa aatcgctatc catcgaagat ggatgtgtgt
     4921 tggttttttg tgtgtgtaac gctaggcgcg cctggtgtac cgagaacgat cctctcagtg
     4981 cgagtctcga cgatccatat cgttgcttgg cagtcagcca gtcggaatcc agcttgggac
     5041 ccaggaagtc caatcgtcag atattgtact caagcctggt cacggcagcg taccgatctg
     5101 tttaaaccta gatattgata gtctgatcgg tcaacgtata atcgagtcct agcttttgca
     5161 aacatctatc aagagacagg atcagcagga ggctttcgca tgagtattca acatttccgt
     5221 gtcgccctta ttcccttttt tgcggcattt tgccttcctg tttttgctca cccagaaacg
     5281 ctggtgaaag taaaagatgc tgaagatcag ttgggtgcgc gagtgggtta catcgaactg
     5341 gatctcaaca gcggtaagat ccttgagagt tttcgccccg aagaacgctt tccaatgatg
     5401 agcactttta aagttctgct atgtggcgcg gtattatccc gtattgacgc cgggcaagag
     5461 caactcggtc gccgcataca ctattctcag aatgacttgg ttgagtattc accagtcaca
     5521 gaaaagcatc ttacggatgg catgacagta agagaattat gcagtgctgc cataaccatg
     5581 agtgataaca ctgcggccaa cttacttctg acaacgattg gaggaccgaa ggagctaacc
     5641 gcttttttgc acaacatggg ggatcatgta actcgccttg atcgttggga accggagctg
     5701 aatgaagcca taccaaacga cgagcgtgac accacgatgc ctgtagcaat ggcaacaacc
     5761 ttgcgtaaac tattaactgg cgaactactt actctagctt cccggcaaca gttgatagac
     5821 tggatggagg cggataaagt tgcaggacca cttctgcgct cggcccttcc ggctggctgg
     5881 tttattgctg ataaatctgg agccggtgag cgtgggtctc gcggtatcat tgcagcactg
     5941 gggccagatg gtaagccctc ccgtatcgta gttatctaca cgacggggag tcaggcaact
     6001 atggatgaac gaaatagaca gatcgctgag ataggtgcct cactgattaa gcattggtaa
     6061 ccgattctag gtgcattggc gcagaaaaaa atgcctgatg cgacgctgcg cgtcttatac
     6121 tcccacatat gccagattca gcaacggata cggcttcccc aacttgccca cttccatacg
     6181 tgtcctcctt accagaaatt tatccttaag atcccgaatc gtttaaactc gactctggct
     6241 ctatcgaatc tccgtcgttt cgagcttacg cgaacagccg tggcgctcat ttgctcgtcg
     6301 ggcatcgaat ctcgtcagct atcgtcagct tacctttttg gcagcgatcg cggctcccga
     6361 catcttggac cattagctcc acaggtatct tcttccctct agtggtcata acagcagctt
     6421 cagctacctc tcaattcaaa aaacccctca agacccgttt agaggcccca aggggttatg
     6481 ctatcaatcg ttgcgttaca cacacaaaaa accaacacac atccatcttc gatggatagc
     6541 gattttatta tctaactgct gatcgagtgt agccagatct agtaatcaat tacggggtca
     6601 ttagttcata gcccatatat ggagttccgc gttacataac ttacggtaaa tggcccgcct
     6661 ggctgaccgc ccaacgaccc ccgcccattg acgtcaataa tgacgtatgt tcccatagta
     6721 acgccaatag ggactttcca ttgacgtcaa tgggtggagt atttacggta aactgcccac
     6781 ttggcagtac atcaagtgta tcatatgcca agtacgcccc ctattgacgt caatgacggt
     6841 aaatggcccg cctggcatta tgcccagtac atgaccttat gggactttcc tacttggcag
     6901 tacatctacg tattagtcat cgctattacc atgctgatgc ggttttggca gtacatcaat
     6961 gggcgtggat agcggtttga ctcacgggga tttccaagtc tccaccccat tgacgtcaat
     7021 gggagtttgt tttggcacca aaatcaacgg gactttccaa aatgtcgtaa caactccgcc
     7081 ccattgacgc aaatgggcgg taggcgtgta cggtgggagg tctatataag cagagctggt
     7141 ttagtgaacc gtcagatcag atctttgtcg atcctaccat ccactc
//
