# Supplementary material for: Enhancing extracellular vesicle cargo loading and functional delivery by engineering protein-lipid interactions
Source: Nat Commun. 2024 Jul 4;15:5618. doi: 10.1038/s41467-024-49678-z (PMC11224323; doi:10.1038/s41467-024-49678-z)
Supplement: Supplementary file 4 — Plasmid Maps [file 41467_2024_49678_MOESM4_ESM.zip › Supporting Information - plasmid maps/De novo plasmids/pJPT025-24 Å 12TMD de novo_mRFP1_3x FLAG.gb]

LOCUS       Exported                7087 bp ds-DNA     circular SYN 29-MAR-2023
DEFINITION  synthetic circular DNA
ACCESSION   .
VERSION     .
KEYWORDS    .
SOURCE      synthetic DNA construct
  ORGANISM  synthetic DNA construct
REFERENCE   1  (bases 1 to 7087)
  AUTHORS   Kamat Lab
  TITLE     Direct Submission
  JOURNAL   Exported Wednesday, Mar 29, 2023 from SnapGene 5.1.7
            https://www.snapgene.com
FEATURES             Location/Qualifiers
     source          1..7087
                     /organism="synthetic DNA construct"
                     /mol_type="other DNA"
     misc_feature    1..21
                     /label=vector_backbone-1086-7174
                     /label=nonstandard type:  misc_feature_
     regulatory      22..27
                     /regulatory_class="other"
                     /label=Kozak sequence
                     /note="vertebrate consensus sequence for strong initiation 
                     of translation (Kozak, 1987)"
     CDS             28..246
                     /codon_start=1
                     /label=24 A 12TMD de novo
                     /translation="MTENEIRKLRKLLRIAMFLLVFLLIWTWISLETSKTDDDPSAQSE
                     ALVAMSLMLIAASLLIIAKSKLMKSRNG"
     CDS             247..261
                     /codon_start=1
                     /label=linker
                     /translation="GSGGS"
     CDS             262..936
                     /codon_start=1
                     /product="monomeric derivative of DsRed (Campbell et al., 
                     2002)"
                     /label=mRFP1
                     /note="mammalian codon-optimized"
                     /translation="MASSEDVIKEFMRFKVRMEGSVNGHEFEIEGEGEGRPYEGTQTAK
                     LKVTKGGPLPFAWDILSPQFQYGSKAYVKHPADIPDYLKLSFPEGFKWERVMNFEDGGV
                     VTVTQDSSLQDGEFIYKVKLRGTNFPSDGPVMQKKTMGWEASTERMYPEDGALKGEIKM
                     RLKLKDGGHYDAEVKTTYMAKKPVQLPGAYKTDIKLDITSHNEDYTIVEQYERAEGRHS
                     TGA"
     CDS             937..951
                     /codon_start=1
                     /label=linker
                     /translation="SGSEF"
     CDS             952..1017
                     /codon_start=1
                     /label=3xFLAG
                     /translation="DYKDHDGDYKDHDIDYKDDDDK"
     misc_feature    1021..7087
                     /label=vector_backbone-1086-7174
                     /label=nonstandard type:  misc_feature_
     polyA_signal    1070..1191
                     /label=SV40 poly(A) signal
                     /note="SV40 polyadenylation signal"
     terminator      1306..1352
                     /label=T7 terminator
                     /note="transcription terminator for bacteriophage T7 RNA 
                     polymerase"
     terminator      1382..1518
                     /label=rrnG terminator
                     /note="transcription terminator from the E. coli ribosomal 
                     RNA rrnG operon (Albrechtsen et al., 1991)"
     misc_feature    1563..1634
                     /label=3' beta-globin insulator
                     /note="insulator downstream of the human beta-globin locus 
                     (Farrell et al., 2002)"
     rep_origin      complement(1860..2448)
                     /direction=LEFT
                     /label=ori
                     /note="high-copy-number ColE1/pMB1/pBR322/pUC origin of 
                     replication"
     promoter        2948..4157
                     /label=UbC promoter
                     /note="human ubiquitin C promoter"
     CDS             4161..4760
                     /codon_start=1
                     /gene="pac from Streptomyces alboniger"
                     /product="puromycin N-acetyltransferase"
                     /label=PuroR
                     /note="confers resistance to puromycin"
                     /translation="MTEYKPTVRLATRDDVPRAVRTLAAAFADYPATRHTVDPDRHIER
                     VTELQELFLTRVGLDIGKVWVADDGAAVAVWTTPESVEAGAVFAEIGPRMAELSGSRLA
                     AQQQMEGLLAPHRPKEPAWFLATVGVSPDHQGKGLGSAVVLPGVEAAERAGVPAFLETS
                     APRNLPFYERLGFTVTADVEVPEGPRTWCMTRKPGA"
     polyA_signal    4787..4835
                     /note="synthetic polyadenylation signal"
     CDS             5101..5961
                     /codon_start=1
                     /gene="bla"
                     /product="beta-lactamase"
                     /label=AmpR
                     /note="confers resistance to ampicillin, carbenicillin, and
                     related antibiotics"
                     /translation="MSIQHFRVALIPFFAAFCLPVFAHPETLVKVKDAEDQLGARVGYI
                     ELDLNSGKILESFRPEERFPMMSTFKVLLCGAVLSRIDAGQEQLGRRIHYSQNDLVEYS
                     PVTEKHLTDGMTVRELCSAAITMSDNTAANLLLTTIGGPKELTAFLHNMGDHVTRLDRW
                     EPELNEAIPNDERDTTMPVAMATTLRKLLTGELLTLASRQQLIDWMEADKVAGPLLRSA
                     LPAGWFIADKSGAGERGSRGIIAALGPDGKPSRIVVIYTTGSQATMDERNRQIAEIGAS
                     LIKHW"
     terminator      5974..6110
                     /label=rrnG terminator
                     /note="transcription terminator from the E. coli ribosomal 
                     RNA rrnG operon (Albrechtsen et al., 1991)"
     misc_feature    6262..6333
                     /label=5' beta-globin insulator
                     /note="insulator upstream of the human beta-globin locus 
                     (Farrell et al., 2002)"
     terminator      6338..6384
                     /label=T7 terminator
                     /note="transcription terminator for bacteriophage T7 RNA 
                     polymerase"
     polyA_signal    6402..6450
                     /note="synthetic polyadenylation signal"
     enhancer        6531..6834
                     /label=CMV enhancer
                     /note="human cytomegalovirus immediate early enhancer"
     promoter        6836..7038
                     /label=CMV promoter
                     /note="human cytomegalovirus (CMV) immediate early 
                     promoter"
ORIGIN
        1 gacacacccg ccagcggccg cgccaccatg accgagaacg agatccggaa gctgagaaag
       61 ctgctgcgga tcgctatgtt cctgctggtg tttctgctga tctggacctg gatcagcctg
      121 gaaaccagca agaccgacga cgaccctagc gctcagtctg aagctctggt ggccatgagc
      181 ctgatgctga ttgccgccag cctgctgatc attgccaaga gcaagctgat gaagtcccgg
      241 aacggaggat ccggcggctc catggcctcc tccgaggacg tcatcaagga gttcatgcgc
      301 ttcaaggtgc gcatggaggg ctccgtgaac ggccacgagt tcgagatcga gggcgagggc
      361 gagggccgcc cctacgaggg cacccagacc gccaagctga aggtgaccaa gggcggcccc
      421 ctgcccttcg cctgggacat cctgtcccct cagttccagt acggctccaa ggcctacgtg
      481 aagcaccccg ccgacatccc cgactacttg aagctgtcct tccccgaggg cttcaagtgg
      541 gagcgcgtga tgaacttcga ggacggcggc gtggtgaccg tgacccagga ctcctccctg
      601 caggacggcg agttcatcta caaggtgaag ctgcgcggca ccaacttccc ctccgacggc
      661 cccgtaatgc agaagaagac catgggctgg gaggcctcca ccgagcggat gtaccccgag
      721 gacggcgccc tgaagggcga gatcaagatg aggctgaagc tgaaggacgg cggccactac
      781 gacgccgagg tcaagaccac ctacatggcc aagaagcccg tgcagctgcc cggcgcctac
      841 aagaccgaca tcaagctgga catcacctcc cacaacgagg actacaccat cgtggaacag
      901 tacgagcgcg ccgagggccg ccactccacc ggcgcctccg gctccgaatt cgattacaag
      961 gaccacgatg gcgactataa ggatcacgac atcgactaca aggacgatga cgacaagtga
     1021 gctagcttga ctgactgaga tacagcgtac cttcagctca cagacatgat aagatacatt
     1081 gatgagtttg gacaaaccac aactagaatg cagtgaaaaa aatgctttat ttgtgaaatt
     1141 tgtgatgcta ttgctttatt tgtaaccatt ataagctgca ataaacaagt taacaacaac
     1201 aattgcattc attttatgtt tcaggttcag ggggaggtgt gggaggtttt ttaaagcaag
     1261 taaaacctct acaaatgtgg tattggccca tctctatcgg tatcgtagca taaccccttg
     1321 gggcctctaa acgggtcttg aggggttttt tgtgcccctc gggccggatt gctatctacc
     1381 ggcattggcg cagaaaaaaa tgcctgatgc gacgctgcgc gtcttatact cccacatatg
     1441 ccagattcag caacggatac ggcttcccca acttgcccac ttccatacgt gtcctcctta
     1501 ccagaaattt atccttaagg tcgtcagcta tcctgcaggc gatctctcga tttcgatcaa
     1561 gacattcctt taatggtctt ttctggacac cactaggggt cagaagtagt tcatcaaact
     1621 ttcttccctc cctaatctca ttggttacct tgggctatcg aaacttaatt aaccagtcaa
     1681 gtcagctact tggcgagatc gacttgtctg ggtttcgact acgctcagaa ttgcgtcagt
     1741 caagttcgat ctggtccttg ctattgcacc cgttctccga ttacgagttt catttaaatc
     1801 atgtgagcaa aaggccagca aaaggccagg aaccgtaaaa aggccgcgtt gctggcgttt
     1861 ttccataggc tccgcccccc tgacgagcat cacaaaaatc gacgctcaag tcagaggtgg
     1921 cgaaacccga caggactata aagataccag gcgtttcccc ctggaagctc cctcgtgcgc
     1981 tctcctgttc cgaccctgcc gcttaccgga tacctgtccg cctttctccc ttcgggaagc
     2041 gtggcgcttt ctcatagctc acgctgtagg tatctcagtt cggtgtaggt cgttcgctcc
     2101 aagctgggct gtgtgcacga accccccgtt cagcccgacc gctgcgcctt atccggtaac
     2161 tatcgtcttg agtccaaccc ggtaagacac gacttatcgc cactggcagc agccactggt
     2221 aacaggatta gcagagcgag gtatgtaggc ggtgctacag agttcttgaa gtggtggcct
     2281 aactacggct acactagaag aacagtattt ggtatctgcg ctctgctgaa gccagttacc
     2341 ttcggaaaaa gagttggtag ctcttgatcc ggcaaacaaa ccaccgctgg tagcggtggt
     2401 ttttttgttt gcaagcagca gattacgcgc agaaaaaaag gatctcaaga agatcctttg
     2461 atcttttcta cggggtctga cgctcagtgg aacgaaaact cacgttaagg gattttggtc
     2521 atgagattat caaaaaggat cttcacctag atccttttaa attaaaaatg aagttttaaa
     2581 tcaatctaaa gtatatatga gtaaacttgg tctgacagtt accaatgctt aatcagtgag
     2641 gcacctatct cagcgatctg tctatttcgt tcatccatag ttgcatttaa atttccgaac
     2701 tctccaaggc cctcgtcgga aaatcttcaa acctttcgtc cgatccatct tgcaggctac
     2761 ctctcgaacg aactatcgca agtctcttgg ccggccttgc gccttggcta ttgcttggca
     2821 gcgcctatcg ccaggtatta ctccaatccc gaatatccga gatcgggatc acccgagaga
     2881 agttcaacct acatcctcaa tcccgatcta tccgagatcc gaggaatatc gaaatcgggg
     2941 cgcgcctggc ctccgcgccg ggttttggcg cctcccgcgg gcgcccccct cgtcacggcg
     3001 agcgctgcca cgtcagacga agggcgcagg agcgtcctga tccttccgcc cggacgctca
     3061 ggacagcggc ccgctgctca taagactcgg ccttagaacc ccagtatcag cagaaggaca
     3121 ttttaggacg ggacttgggt gactctaggg cactggtttt ctttccagag agcggaacag
     3181 gcgaggaaaa gtagtccctt ctcggcgatt ctgcggaggg atctccgtgg ggcggtgaac
     3241 gccgatgatt atataaggac gcgccgggtg tggcacagct agttccgtcg cagccgggat
     3301 ttgggtcgcg gttcttgttt gtggatcgct gtgatcgtca cttggtgagt agcgggctgc
     3361 tgggctggcc ggggctttcg tggccgccgg gccgctcggt gggacggaag cgtgtggaga
     3421 gaccgccaag ggctgtagtc tgggtccgcg agcaaggttg ccctgaactg ggggttgggg
     3481 ggagcgcagc aaaatggcgg ctgttcccga gtcttgaatg gaagacgctt gtgaggcggg
     3541 ctgtgaggtc gttgaaacaa ggtggggggc atggtgggcg gcaagaaccc aaggtcttga
     3601 gcccttcgct aatgcgggaa agctcttatt cgggtgagat gggctgggca ccatctgggg
     3661 accctgacgt gaagtttgtc actgactgga gaactcggtt tgtcgtctgt tgcgggggcg
     3721 gcagttatgg cggtgccgtt gggcagtgca cccgtacctt tgggagcgcg cgccctcgtc
     3781 gtgtcgtgac gtcacccgtt ctgttggctt ataatgcagg gtggggccac ctgccggtag
     3841 gtgtgcggta ggcttttctc cgtcgcagga cgcagggttc gggcctaggg taggctctcc
     3901 tgaatcgaca ggcgccggac ctctggtgag gggagggata agtgaggcgt cagtttcttt
     3961 ggtcggtttt atgtacctat cttcttaagt agctgaagct ccggttttga actatgcgct
     4021 cggggttggc gagtgtgttt tgtgaagttt tttaggcacc ttttgaaatg taatcatttg
     4081 ggtcaatatg taattttcag tgttagactt gtaaattgtc cgctaaattc tggccgtttt
     4141 tggctttttt gttagacaac atgaccgagt acaagcccac ggtgcgcctc gccacccgcg
     4201 acgacgtccc cagggccgta cgcaccctcg ccgccgcgtt cgccgactac cccgccacgc
     4261 gccacaccgt cgatccggac cgccacatcg agcgggtcac cgagctgcaa gaactcttcc
     4321 tcacgcgcgt cgggctcgac atcggcaagg tgtgggtcgc ggacgacggc gccgcggtgg
     4381 cggtctggac cacgccggag agcgtcgaag cgggggcggt gttcgccgag atcggcccgc
     4441 gcatggccga gttgagcggt tcccggctgg ccgcgcagca acagatggag ggcctcctgg
     4501 cgccgcaccg gcccaaggag cccgcgtggt tcctggccac cgtcggcgtc tcgcccgacc
     4561 accagggcaa gggtctgggc agcgccgtcg tgctccccgg agtggaggcc gccgagcgcg
     4621 ccggggtgcc cgccttcctg gagacctccg cgccccgcaa cctccccttc tacgagcggc
     4681 tcggcttcac cgtcaccgcc gacgtcgagg tgcccgaagg accgcgcacc tggtgcatga
     4741 cccgcaagcc cggtgcctag gctagtatgt aagcctagtc ttagataata aaatcgctat
     4801 ccatcgaaga tggatgtgtg ttggtttttt gtgtgtgtaa cgctaggcgc gcctggtgta
     4861 ccgagaacga tcctctcagt gcgagtctcg acgatccata tcgttgcttg gcagtcagcc
     4921 agtcggaatc cagcttggga cccaggaagt ccaatcgtca gatattgtac tcaagcctgg
     4981 tcacggcagc gtaccgatct gtttaaacct agatattgat agtctgatcg gtcaacgtat
     5041 aatcgagtcc tagcttttgc aaacatctat caagagacag gatcagcagg aggctttcgc
     5101 atgagtattc aacatttccg tgtcgccctt attccctttt ttgcggcatt ttgccttcct
     5161 gtttttgctc acccagaaac gctggtgaaa gtaaaagatg ctgaagatca gttgggtgcg
     5221 cgagtgggtt acatcgaact ggatctcaac agcggtaaga tccttgagag ttttcgcccc
     5281 gaagaacgct ttccaatgat gagcactttt aaagttctgc tatgtggcgc ggtattatcc
     5341 cgtattgacg ccgggcaaga gcaactcggt cgccgcatac actattctca gaatgacttg
     5401 gttgagtatt caccagtcac agaaaagcat cttacggatg gcatgacagt aagagaatta
     5461 tgcagtgctg ccataaccat gagtgataac actgcggcca acttacttct gacaacgatt
     5521 ggaggaccga aggagctaac cgcttttttg cacaacatgg gggatcatgt aactcgcctt
     5581 gatcgttggg aaccggagct gaatgaagcc ataccaaacg acgagcgtga caccacgatg
     5641 cctgtagcaa tggcaacaac cttgcgtaaa ctattaactg gcgaactact tactctagct
     5701 tcccggcaac agttgataga ctggatggag gcggataaag ttgcaggacc acttctgcgc
     5761 tcggcccttc cggctggctg gtttattgct gataaatctg gagccggtga gcgtgggtct
     5821 cgcggtatca ttgcagcact ggggccagat ggtaagccct cccgtatcgt agttatctac
     5881 acgacgggga gtcaggcaac tatggatgaa cgaaatagac agatcgctga gataggtgcc
     5941 tcactgatta agcattggta accgattcta ggtgcattgg cgcagaaaaa aatgcctgat
     6001 gcgacgctgc gcgtcttata ctcccacata tgccagattc agcaacggat acggcttccc
     6061 caacttgccc acttccatac gtgtcctcct taccagaaat ttatccttaa gatcccgaat
     6121 cgtttaaact cgactctggc tctatcgaat ctccgtcgtt tcgagcttac gcgaacagcc
     6181 gtggcgctca tttgctcgtc gggcatcgaa tctcgtcagc tatcgtcagc ttaccttttt
     6241 ggcagcgatc gcggctcccg acatcttgga ccattagctc cacaggtatc ttcttccctc
     6301 tagtggtcat aacagcagct tcagctacct ctcaattcaa aaaacccctc aagacccgtt
     6361 tagaggcccc aaggggttat gctatcaatc gttgcgttac acacacaaaa aaccaacaca
     6421 catccatctt cgatggatag cgattttatt atctaactgc tgatcgagtg tagccagatc
     6481 tagtaatcaa ttacggggtc attagttcat agcccatata tggagttccg cgttacataa
     6541 cttacggtaa atggcccgcc tggctgaccg cccaacgacc cccgcccatt gacgtcaata
     6601 atgacgtatg ttcccatagt aacgccaata gggactttcc attgacgtca atgggtggag
     6661 tatttacggt aaactgccca cttggcagta catcaagtgt atcatatgcc aagtacgccc
     6721 cctattgacg tcaatgacgg taaatggccc gcctggcatt atgcccagta catgacctta
     6781 tgggactttc ctacttggca gtacatctac gtattagtca tcgctattac catgctgatg
     6841 cggttttggc agtacatcaa tgggcgtgga tagcggtttg actcacgggg atttccaagt
     6901 ctccacccca ttgacgtcaa tgggagtttg ttttggcacc aaaatcaacg ggactttcca
     6961 aaatgtcgta acaactccgc cccattgacg caaatgggcg gtaggcgtgt acggtgggag
     7021 gtctatataa gcagagctgg tttagtgaac cgtcagatca gatctttgtc gatcctacca
     7081 tccactc
//
