# Supplementary material for: Enhancing extracellular vesicle cargo loading and functional delivery by engineering protein-lipid interactions
Source: Nat Commun. 2024 Jul 4;15:5618. doi: 10.1038/s41467-024-49678-z (PMC11224323; doi:10.1038/s41467-024-49678-z)
Supplement: Supplementary file 4 — Plasmid Maps [file 41467_2024_49678_MOESM4_ESM.zip › Supporting Information - plasmid maps/De novo plasmids/pJPT026-32 Å 4TMD de novo_mRFP1_3x FLAG.gb]

LOCUS       Exported                7186 bp ds-DNA     circular SYN 29-MAR-2023
DEFINITION  synthetic circular DNA
ACCESSION   .
VERSION     .
KEYWORDS    .
SOURCE      synthetic DNA construct
  ORGANISM  synthetic DNA construct
REFERENCE   1  (bases 1 to 7186)
  AUTHORS   Kamat Lab
  TITLE     Direct Submission
  JOURNAL   Exported Wednesday, Mar 29, 2023 from SnapGene 5.1.7
            https://www.snapgene.com
FEATURES             Location/Qualifiers
     source          1..7186
                     /organism="synthetic DNA construct"
                     /mol_type="other DNA"
     misc_feature    1..21
                     /label=vector_backbone-1086-7174
                     /label=nonstandard type:  misc_feature_
     regulatory      22..27
                     /regulatory_class="other"
                     /label=Kozak sequence
                     /note="vertebrate consensus sequence for strong initiation 
                     of translation (Kozak, 1987)"
     CDS             28..345
                     /codon_start=1
                     /label=32 A 4TMD de novo
                     /translation="MGSTRTEIITRLSFSLLLQLVLAIFLLALLIVLLWLLQQLKELLR
                     ELERLQREGSSDEDVRELLREIKELVENIVYLVIIIMVLVLVIIALAVLQMYLVRELKR
                     QD"
     CDS             346..360
                     /codon_start=1
                     /label=linker
                     /translation="GSGGS"
     CDS             361..1035
                     /codon_start=1
                     /product="monomeric derivative of DsRed (Campbell et al., 
                     2002)"
                     /label=mRFP1
                     /note="mammalian codon-optimized"
                     /translation="MASSEDVIKEFMRFKVRMEGSVNGHEFEIEGEGEGRPYEGTQTAK
                     LKVTKGGPLPFAWDILSPQFQYGSKAYVKHPADIPDYLKLSFPEGFKWERVMNFEDGGV
                     VTVTQDSSLQDGEFIYKVKLRGTNFPSDGPVMQKKTMGWEASTERMYPEDGALKGEIKM
                     RLKLKDGGHYDAEVKTTYMAKKPVQLPGAYKTDIKLDITSHNEDYTIVEQYERAEGRHS
                     TGA"
     CDS             1036..1050
                     /codon_start=1
                     /label=linker
                     /translation="SGSEF"
     CDS             1051..1116
                     /codon_start=1
                     /label=3xFLAG
                     /translation="DYKDHDGDYKDHDIDYKDDDDK"
     misc_feature    1120..7186
                     /label=vector_backbone-1086-7174
                     /label=nonstandard type:  misc_feature_
     polyA_signal    1169..1290
                     /label=SV40 poly(A) signal
                     /note="SV40 polyadenylation signal"
     terminator      1405..1451
                     /label=T7 terminator
                     /note="transcription terminator for bacteriophage T7 RNA 
                     polymerase"
     terminator      1481..1617
                     /label=rrnG terminator
                     /note="transcription terminator from the E. coli ribosomal 
                     RNA rrnG operon (Albrechtsen et al., 1991)"
     misc_feature    1662..1733
                     /label=3' beta-globin insulator
                     /note="insulator downstream of the human beta-globin locus 
                     (Farrell et al., 2002)"
     rep_origin      complement(1959..2547)
                     /direction=LEFT
                     /label=ori
                     /note="high-copy-number ColE1/pMB1/pBR322/pUC origin of 
                     replication"
     promoter        3047..4256
                     /label=UbC promoter
                     /note="human ubiquitin C promoter"
     CDS             4260..4859
                     /codon_start=1
                     /gene="pac from Streptomyces alboniger"
                     /product="puromycin N-acetyltransferase"
                     /label=PuroR
                     /note="confers resistance to puromycin"
                     /translation="MTEYKPTVRLATRDDVPRAVRTLAAAFADYPATRHTVDPDRHIER
                     VTELQELFLTRVGLDIGKVWVADDGAAVAVWTTPESVEAGAVFAEIGPRMAELSGSRLA
                     AQQQMEGLLAPHRPKEPAWFLATVGVSPDHQGKGLGSAVVLPGVEAAERAGVPAFLETS
                     APRNLPFYERLGFTVTADVEVPEGPRTWCMTRKPGA"
     polyA_signal    4886..4934
                     /note="synthetic polyadenylation signal"
     CDS             5200..6060
                     /codon_start=1
                     /gene="bla"
                     /product="beta-lactamase"
                     /label=AmpR
                     /note="confers resistance to ampicillin, carbenicillin, and
                     related antibiotics"
                     /translation="MSIQHFRVALIPFFAAFCLPVFAHPETLVKVKDAEDQLGARVGYI
                     ELDLNSGKILESFRPEERFPMMSTFKVLLCGAVLSRIDAGQEQLGRRIHYSQNDLVEYS
                     PVTEKHLTDGMTVRELCSAAITMSDNTAANLLLTTIGGPKELTAFLHNMGDHVTRLDRW
                     EPELNEAIPNDERDTTMPVAMATTLRKLLTGELLTLASRQQLIDWMEADKVAGPLLRSA
                     LPAGWFIADKSGAGERGSRGIIAALGPDGKPSRIVVIYTTGSQATMDERNRQIAEIGAS
                     LIKHW"
     terminator      6073..6209
                     /label=rrnG terminator
                     /note="transcription terminator from the E. coli ribosomal 
                     RNA rrnG operon (Albrechtsen et al., 1991)"
     misc_feature    6361..6432
                     /label=5' beta-globin insulator
                     /note="insulator upstream of the human beta-globin locus 
                     (Farrell et al., 2002)"
     terminator      6437..6483
                     /label=T7 terminator
                     /note="transcription terminator for bacteriophage T7 RNA 
                     polymerase"
     polyA_signal    6501..6549
                     /note="synthetic polyadenylation signal"
     enhancer        6630..6933
                     /label=CMV enhancer
                     /note="human cytomegalovirus immediate early enhancer"
     promoter        6935..7137
                     /label=CMV promoter
                     /note="human cytomegalovirus (CMV) immediate early 
                     promoter"
ORIGIN
        1 gacacacccg ccagcggccg cgccaccatg ggcagcacca gaaccgagat catcacccgg
       61 ctgagcttca gcctgctgct gcaactggtg ctggctatct ttctgctggc cctgctgatc
      121 gtgctgctgt ggctgcttca gcagctgaaa gagctgctga gagagctgga acggctgcag
      181 agagagggaa gctctgacga ggatgtgcgg gaactgctgc gcgagatcaa agaactggtg
      241 gaaaacatcg tgtacctggt tatcatcatc atggtgctgg tgctcgtgat cattgccctg
      301 gccgtgctgc agatgtacct cgtcagggaa ctgaagcggc aggacggatc cggcggctcc
      361 atggcctcct ccgaggacgt catcaaggag ttcatgcgct tcaaggtgcg catggagggc
      421 tccgtgaacg gccacgagtt cgagatcgag ggcgagggcg agggccgccc ctacgagggc
      481 acccagaccg ccaagctgaa ggtgaccaag ggcggccccc tgcccttcgc ctgggacatc
      541 ctgtcccctc agttccagta cggctccaag gcctacgtga agcaccccgc cgacatcccc
      601 gactacttga agctgtcctt ccccgagggc ttcaagtggg agcgcgtgat gaacttcgag
      661 gacggcggcg tggtgaccgt gacccaggac tcctccctgc aggacggcga gttcatctac
      721 aaggtgaagc tgcgcggcac caacttcccc tccgacggcc ccgtaatgca gaagaagacc
      781 atgggctggg aggcctccac cgagcggatg taccccgagg acggcgccct gaagggcgag
      841 atcaagatga ggctgaagct gaaggacggc ggccactacg acgccgaggt caagaccacc
      901 tacatggcca agaagcccgt gcagctgccc ggcgcctaca agaccgacat caagctggac
      961 atcacctccc acaacgagga ctacaccatc gtggaacagt acgagcgcgc cgagggccgc
     1021 cactccaccg gcgcctccgg ctccgaattc gattacaagg accacgatgg cgactataag
     1081 gatcacgaca tcgactacaa ggacgatgac gacaagtgag ctagcttgac tgactgagat
     1141 acagcgtacc ttcagctcac agacatgata agatacattg atgagtttgg acaaaccaca
     1201 actagaatgc agtgaaaaaa atgctttatt tgtgaaattt gtgatgctat tgctttattt
     1261 gtaaccatta taagctgcaa taaacaagtt aacaacaaca attgcattca ttttatgttt
     1321 caggttcagg gggaggtgtg ggaggttttt taaagcaagt aaaacctcta caaatgtggt
     1381 attggcccat ctctatcggt atcgtagcat aaccccttgg ggcctctaaa cgggtcttga
     1441 ggggtttttt gtgcccctcg ggccggattg ctatctaccg gcattggcgc agaaaaaaat
     1501 gcctgatgcg acgctgcgcg tcttatactc ccacatatgc cagattcagc aacggatacg
     1561 gcttccccaa cttgcccact tccatacgtg tcctccttac cagaaattta tccttaaggt
     1621 cgtcagctat cctgcaggcg atctctcgat ttcgatcaag acattccttt aatggtcttt
     1681 tctggacacc actaggggtc agaagtagtt catcaaactt tcttccctcc ctaatctcat
     1741 tggttacctt gggctatcga aacttaatta accagtcaag tcagctactt ggcgagatcg
     1801 acttgtctgg gtttcgacta cgctcagaat tgcgtcagtc aagttcgatc tggtccttgc
     1861 tattgcaccc gttctccgat tacgagtttc atttaaatca tgtgagcaaa aggccagcaa
     1921 aaggccagga accgtaaaaa ggccgcgttg ctggcgtttt tccataggct ccgcccccct
     1981 gacgagcatc acaaaaatcg acgctcaagt cagaggtggc gaaacccgac aggactataa
     2041 agataccagg cgtttccccc tggaagctcc ctcgtgcgct ctcctgttcc gaccctgccg
     2101 cttaccggat acctgtccgc ctttctccct tcgggaagcg tggcgctttc tcatagctca
     2161 cgctgtaggt atctcagttc ggtgtaggtc gttcgctcca agctgggctg tgtgcacgaa
     2221 ccccccgttc agcccgaccg ctgcgcctta tccggtaact atcgtcttga gtccaacccg
     2281 gtaagacacg acttatcgcc actggcagca gccactggta acaggattag cagagcgagg
     2341 tatgtaggcg gtgctacaga gttcttgaag tggtggccta actacggcta cactagaaga
     2401 acagtatttg gtatctgcgc tctgctgaag ccagttacct tcggaaaaag agttggtagc
     2461 tcttgatccg gcaaacaaac caccgctggt agcggtggtt tttttgtttg caagcagcag
     2521 attacgcgca gaaaaaaagg atctcaagaa gatcctttga tcttttctac ggggtctgac
     2581 gctcagtgga acgaaaactc acgttaaggg attttggtca tgagattatc aaaaaggatc
     2641 ttcacctaga tccttttaaa ttaaaaatga agttttaaat caatctaaag tatatatgag
     2701 taaacttggt ctgacagtta ccaatgctta atcagtgagg cacctatctc agcgatctgt
     2761 ctatttcgtt catccatagt tgcatttaaa tttccgaact ctccaaggcc ctcgtcggaa
     2821 aatcttcaaa cctttcgtcc gatccatctt gcaggctacc tctcgaacga actatcgcaa
     2881 gtctcttggc cggccttgcg ccttggctat tgcttggcag cgcctatcgc caggtattac
     2941 tccaatcccg aatatccgag atcgggatca cccgagagaa gttcaaccta catcctcaat
     3001 cccgatctat ccgagatccg aggaatatcg aaatcggggc gcgcctggcc tccgcgccgg
     3061 gttttggcgc ctcccgcggg cgcccccctc gtcacggcga gcgctgccac gtcagacgaa
     3121 gggcgcagga gcgtcctgat ccttccgccc ggacgctcag gacagcggcc cgctgctcat
     3181 aagactcggc cttagaaccc cagtatcagc agaaggacat tttaggacgg gacttgggtg
     3241 actctagggc actggttttc tttccagaga gcggaacagg cgaggaaaag tagtcccttc
     3301 tcggcgattc tgcggaggga tctccgtggg gcggtgaacg ccgatgatta tataaggacg
     3361 cgccgggtgt ggcacagcta gttccgtcgc agccgggatt tgggtcgcgg ttcttgtttg
     3421 tggatcgctg tgatcgtcac ttggtgagta gcgggctgct gggctggccg gggctttcgt
     3481 ggccgccggg ccgctcggtg ggacggaagc gtgtggagag accgccaagg gctgtagtct
     3541 gggtccgcga gcaaggttgc cctgaactgg gggttggggg gagcgcagca aaatggcggc
     3601 tgttcccgag tcttgaatgg aagacgcttg tgaggcgggc tgtgaggtcg ttgaaacaag
     3661 gtggggggca tggtgggcgg caagaaccca aggtcttgag cccttcgcta atgcgggaaa
     3721 gctcttattc gggtgagatg ggctgggcac catctgggga ccctgacgtg aagtttgtca
     3781 ctgactggag aactcggttt gtcgtctgtt gcgggggcgg cagttatggc ggtgccgttg
     3841 ggcagtgcac ccgtaccttt gggagcgcgc gccctcgtcg tgtcgtgacg tcacccgttc
     3901 tgttggctta taatgcaggg tggggccacc tgccggtagg tgtgcggtag gcttttctcc
     3961 gtcgcaggac gcagggttcg ggcctagggt aggctctcct gaatcgacag gcgccggacc
     4021 tctggtgagg ggagggataa gtgaggcgtc agtttctttg gtcggtttta tgtacctatc
     4081 ttcttaagta gctgaagctc cggttttgaa ctatgcgctc ggggttggcg agtgtgtttt
     4141 gtgaagtttt ttaggcacct tttgaaatgt aatcatttgg gtcaatatgt aattttcagt
     4201 gttagacttg taaattgtcc gctaaattct ggccgttttt ggcttttttg ttagacaaca
     4261 tgaccgagta caagcccacg gtgcgcctcg ccacccgcga cgacgtcccc agggccgtac
     4321 gcaccctcgc cgccgcgttc gccgactacc ccgccacgcg ccacaccgtc gatccggacc
     4381 gccacatcga gcgggtcacc gagctgcaag aactcttcct cacgcgcgtc gggctcgaca
     4441 tcggcaaggt gtgggtcgcg gacgacggcg ccgcggtggc ggtctggacc acgccggaga
     4501 gcgtcgaagc gggggcggtg ttcgccgaga tcggcccgcg catggccgag ttgagcggtt
     4561 cccggctggc cgcgcagcaa cagatggagg gcctcctggc gccgcaccgg cccaaggagc
     4621 ccgcgtggtt cctggccacc gtcggcgtct cgcccgacca ccagggcaag ggtctgggca
     4681 gcgccgtcgt gctccccgga gtggaggccg ccgagcgcgc cggggtgccc gccttcctgg
     4741 agacctccgc gccccgcaac ctccccttct acgagcggct cggcttcacc gtcaccgccg
     4801 acgtcgaggt gcccgaagga ccgcgcacct ggtgcatgac ccgcaagccc ggtgcctagg
     4861 ctagtatgta agcctagtct tagataataa aatcgctatc catcgaagat ggatgtgtgt
     4921 tggttttttg tgtgtgtaac gctaggcgcg cctggtgtac cgagaacgat cctctcagtg
     4981 cgagtctcga cgatccatat cgttgcttgg cagtcagcca gtcggaatcc agcttgggac
     5041 ccaggaagtc caatcgtcag atattgtact caagcctggt cacggcagcg taccgatctg
     5101 tttaaaccta gatattgata gtctgatcgg tcaacgtata atcgagtcct agcttttgca
     5161 aacatctatc aagagacagg atcagcagga ggctttcgca tgagtattca acatttccgt
     5221 gtcgccctta ttcccttttt tgcggcattt tgccttcctg tttttgctca cccagaaacg
     5281 ctggtgaaag taaaagatgc tgaagatcag ttgggtgcgc gagtgggtta catcgaactg
     5341 gatctcaaca gcggtaagat ccttgagagt tttcgccccg aagaacgctt tccaatgatg
     5401 agcactttta aagttctgct atgtggcgcg gtattatccc gtattgacgc cgggcaagag
     5461 caactcggtc gccgcataca ctattctcag aatgacttgg ttgagtattc accagtcaca
     5521 gaaaagcatc ttacggatgg catgacagta agagaattat gcagtgctgc cataaccatg
     5581 agtgataaca ctgcggccaa cttacttctg acaacgattg gaggaccgaa ggagctaacc
     5641 gcttttttgc acaacatggg ggatcatgta actcgccttg atcgttggga accggagctg
     5701 aatgaagcca taccaaacga cgagcgtgac accacgatgc ctgtagcaat ggcaacaacc
     5761 ttgcgtaaac tattaactgg cgaactactt actctagctt cccggcaaca gttgatagac
     5821 tggatggagg cggataaagt tgcaggacca cttctgcgct cggcccttcc ggctggctgg
     5881 tttattgctg ataaatctgg agccggtgag cgtgggtctc gcggtatcat tgcagcactg
     5941 gggccagatg gtaagccctc ccgtatcgta gttatctaca cgacggggag tcaggcaact
     6001 atggatgaac gaaatagaca gatcgctgag ataggtgcct cactgattaa gcattggtaa
     6061 ccgattctag gtgcattggc gcagaaaaaa atgcctgatg cgacgctgcg cgtcttatac
     6121 tcccacatat gccagattca gcaacggata cggcttcccc aacttgccca cttccatacg
     6181 tgtcctcctt accagaaatt tatccttaag atcccgaatc gtttaaactc gactctggct
     6241 ctatcgaatc tccgtcgttt cgagcttacg cgaacagccg tggcgctcat ttgctcgtcg
     6301 ggcatcgaat ctcgtcagct atcgtcagct tacctttttg gcagcgatcg cggctcccga
     6361 catcttggac cattagctcc acaggtatct tcttccctct agtggtcata acagcagctt
     6421 cagctacctc tcaattcaaa aaacccctca agacccgttt agaggcccca aggggttatg
     6481 ctatcaatcg ttgcgttaca cacacaaaaa accaacacac atccatcttc gatggatagc
     6541 gattttatta tctaactgct gatcgagtgt agccagatct agtaatcaat tacggggtca
     6601 ttagttcata gcccatatat ggagttccgc gttacataac ttacggtaaa tggcccgcct
     6661 ggctgaccgc ccaacgaccc ccgcccattg acgtcaataa tgacgtatgt tcccatagta
     6721 acgccaatag ggactttcca ttgacgtcaa tgggtggagt atttacggta aactgcccac
     6781 ttggcagtac atcaagtgta tcatatgcca agtacgcccc ctattgacgt caatgacggt
     6841 aaatggcccg cctggcatta tgcccagtac atgaccttat gggactttcc tacttggcag
     6901 tacatctacg tattagtcat cgctattacc atgctgatgc ggttttggca gtacatcaat
     6961 gggcgtggat agcggtttga ctcacgggga tttccaagtc tccaccccat tgacgtcaat
     7021 gggagtttgt tttggcacca aaatcaacgg gactttccaa aatgtcgtaa caactccgcc
     7081 ccattgacgc aaatgggcgg taggcgtgta cggtgggagg tctatataag cagagctggt
     7141 ttagtgaacc gtcagatcag atctttgtcg atcctaccat ccactc
//
