# Supplementary material for: Enhancing extracellular vesicle cargo loading and functional delivery by engineering protein-lipid interactions
Source: Nat Commun. 2024 Jul 4;15:5618. doi: 10.1038/s41467-024-49678-z (PMC11224323; doi:10.1038/s41467-024-49678-z)
Supplement: Supplementary file 4 — Plasmid Maps [file 41467_2024_49678_MOESM4_ESM.zip › Supporting Information - plasmid maps/De novo plasmids/pJPT027-40 Å 4TMD de novo_mRFP1_3x FLAG.gb]

LOCUS       Exported                7186 bp ds-DNA     circular SYN 29-MAR-2023
DEFINITION  synthetic circular DNA
ACCESSION   .
VERSION     .
KEYWORDS    .
SOURCE      synthetic DNA construct
  ORGANISM  synthetic DNA construct
REFERENCE   1  (bases 1 to 7186)
  AUTHORS   Kamat Lab
  TITLE     Direct Submission
  JOURNAL   Exported Wednesday, Mar 29, 2023 from SnapGene 5.1.7
            https://www.snapgene.com
FEATURES             Location/Qualifiers
     source          1..7186
                     /organism="synthetic DNA construct"
                     /mol_type="other DNA"
     misc_feature    1..21
                     /label=vector_backbone-1086-7174
                     /label=nonstandard type:  misc_feature_
     regulatory      22..27
                     /regulatory_class="other"
                     /label=Kozak sequence
                     /note="vertebrate consensus sequence for strong initiation 
                     of translation (Kozak, 1987)"
     CDS             28..345
                     /codon_start=1
                     /label=40 A 4TMD de novo
                     /translation="MGSTRTEIITRLSFSLLLQLVLAIFLLALLIVLLVLLIYLKELLR
                     ELERLQREGSSDEDVRELLREIKWLVIVIVALVIIIMVLVLVIIALAVLQMYLVRELKR
                     QD"
     CDS             346..360
                     /codon_start=1
                     /label=linker
                     /translation="GSGGS"
     CDS             361..1035
                     /codon_start=1
                     /product="monomeric derivative of DsRed (Campbell et al., 
                     2002)"
                     /label=mRFP1
                     /note="mammalian codon-optimized"
                     /translation="MASSEDVIKEFMRFKVRMEGSVNGHEFEIEGEGEGRPYEGTQTAK
                     LKVTKGGPLPFAWDILSPQFQYGSKAYVKHPADIPDYLKLSFPEGFKWERVMNFEDGGV
                     VTVTQDSSLQDGEFIYKVKLRGTNFPSDGPVMQKKTMGWEASTERMYPEDGALKGEIKM
                     RLKLKDGGHYDAEVKTTYMAKKPVQLPGAYKTDIKLDITSHNEDYTIVEQYERAEGRHS
                     TGA"
     CDS             1036..1050
                     /codon_start=1
                     /label=linker
                     /translation="SGSEF"
     CDS             1051..1116
                     /codon_start=1
                     /label=3xFLAG
                     /translation="DYKDHDGDYKDHDIDYKDDDDK"
     misc_feature    1120..7186
                     /label=vector_backbone-1086-7174
                     /label=nonstandard type:  misc_feature_
     polyA_signal    1169..1290
                     /label=SV40 poly(A) signal
                     /note="SV40 polyadenylation signal"
     terminator      1405..1451
                     /label=T7 terminator
                     /note="transcription terminator for bacteriophage T7 RNA 
                     polymerase"
     terminator      1481..1617
                     /label=rrnG terminator
                     /note="transcription terminator from the E. coli ribosomal 
                     RNA rrnG operon (Albrechtsen et al., 1991)"
     misc_feature    1662..1733
                     /label=3' beta-globin insulator
                     /note="insulator downstream of the human beta-globin locus 
                     (Farrell et al., 2002)"
     rep_origin      complement(1959..2547)
                     /direction=LEFT
                     /label=ori
                     /note="high-copy-number ColE1/pMB1/pBR322/pUC origin of 
                     replication"
     promoter        3047..4256
                     /label=UbC promoter
                     /note="human ubiquitin C promoter"
     CDS             4260..4859
                     /codon_start=1
                     /gene="pac from Streptomyces alboniger"
                     /product="puromycin N-acetyltransferase"
                     /label=PuroR
                     /note="confers resistance to puromycin"
                     /translation="MTEYKPTVRLATRDDVPRAVRTLAAAFADYPATRHTVDPDRHIER
                     VTELQELFLTRVGLDIGKVWVADDGAAVAVWTTPESVEAGAVFAEIGPRMAELSGSRLA
                     AQQQMEGLLAPHRPKEPAWFLATVGVSPDHQGKGLGSAVVLPGVEAAERAGVPAFLETS
                     APRNLPFYERLGFTVTADVEVPEGPRTWCMTRKPGA"
     polyA_signal    4886..4934
                     /note="synthetic polyadenylation signal"
     CDS             5200..6060
                     /codon_start=1
                     /gene="bla"
                     /product="beta-lactamase"
                     /label=AmpR
                     /note="confers resistance to ampicillin, carbenicillin, and
                     related antibiotics"
                     /translation="MSIQHFRVALIPFFAAFCLPVFAHPETLVKVKDAEDQLGARVGYI
                     ELDLNSGKILESFRPEERFPMMSTFKVLLCGAVLSRIDAGQEQLGRRIHYSQNDLVEYS
                     PVTEKHLTDGMTVRELCSAAITMSDNTAANLLLTTIGGPKELTAFLHNMGDHVTRLDRW
                     EPELNEAIPNDERDTTMPVAMATTLRKLLTGELLTLASRQQLIDWMEADKVAGPLLRSA
                     LPAGWFIADKSGAGERGSRGIIAALGPDGKPSRIVVIYTTGSQATMDERNRQIAEIGAS
                     LIKHW"
     terminator      6073..6209
                     /label=rrnG terminator
                     /note="transcription terminator from the E. coli ribosomal 
                     RNA rrnG operon (Albrechtsen et al., 1991)"
     misc_feature    6361..6432
                     /label=5' beta-globin insulator
                     /note="insulator upstream of the human beta-globin locus 
                     (Farrell et al., 2002)"
     terminator      6437..6483
                     /label=T7 terminator
                     /note="transcription terminator for bacteriophage T7 RNA 
                     polymerase"
     polyA_signal    6501..6549
                     /note="synthetic polyadenylation signal"
     enhancer        6630..6933
                     /label=CMV enhancer
                     /note="human cytomegalovirus immediate early enhancer"
     promoter        6935..7137
                     /label=CMV promoter
                     /note="human cytomegalovirus (CMV) immediate early 
                     promoter"
ORIGIN
        1 gacacacccg ccagcggccg cgccaccatg ggcagcacca gaaccgagat catcacccgg
       61 ctgagcttca gcctgctgct gcaactggtg ctggctatct ttctgctggc cctgctgatc
      121 gtgctgctgg tgctcctgat ctacctgaaa gagctgctga gagagctgga acggctgcag
      181 agagagggaa gctctgacga ggatgtgcga gaactgctgc gcgagatcaa gtggctggtc
      241 atcgtgatcg tggccctggt tatcatcatc atggtgctgg tcctggtcat cattgccctg
      301 gccgtgctgc agatgtacct cgtgcgggaa ctgaagagac aggacggatc cggcggctcc
      361 atggcctcct ccgaggacgt catcaaggag ttcatgcgct tcaaggtgcg catggagggc
      421 tccgtgaacg gccacgagtt cgagatcgag ggcgagggcg agggccgccc ctacgagggc
      481 acccagaccg ccaagctgaa ggtgaccaag ggcggccccc tgcccttcgc ctgggacatc
      541 ctgtcccctc agttccagta cggctccaag gcctacgtga agcaccccgc cgacatcccc
      601 gactacttga agctgtcctt ccccgagggc ttcaagtggg agcgcgtgat gaacttcgag
      661 gacggcggcg tggtgaccgt gacccaggac tcctccctgc aggacggcga gttcatctac
      721 aaggtgaagc tgcgcggcac caacttcccc tccgacggcc ccgtaatgca gaagaagacc
      781 atgggctggg aggcctccac cgagcggatg taccccgagg acggcgccct gaagggcgag
      841 atcaagatga ggctgaagct gaaggacggc ggccactacg acgccgaggt caagaccacc
      901 tacatggcca agaagcccgt gcagctgccc ggcgcctaca agaccgacat caagctggac
      961 atcacctccc acaacgagga ctacaccatc gtggaacagt acgagcgcgc cgagggccgc
     1021 cactccaccg gcgcctccgg ctccgaattc gattacaagg accacgatgg cgactataag
     1081 gatcacgaca tcgactacaa ggacgatgac gacaagtgag ctagcttgac tgactgagat
     1141 acagcgtacc ttcagctcac agacatgata agatacattg atgagtttgg acaaaccaca
     1201 actagaatgc agtgaaaaaa atgctttatt tgtgaaattt gtgatgctat tgctttattt
     1261 gtaaccatta taagctgcaa taaacaagtt aacaacaaca attgcattca ttttatgttt
     1321 caggttcagg gggaggtgtg ggaggttttt taaagcaagt aaaacctcta caaatgtggt
     1381 attggcccat ctctatcggt atcgtagcat aaccccttgg ggcctctaaa cgggtcttga
     1441 ggggtttttt gtgcccctcg ggccggattg ctatctaccg gcattggcgc agaaaaaaat
     1501 gcctgatgcg acgctgcgcg tcttatactc ccacatatgc cagattcagc aacggatacg
     1561 gcttccccaa cttgcccact tccatacgtg tcctccttac cagaaattta tccttaaggt
     1621 cgtcagctat cctgcaggcg atctctcgat ttcgatcaag acattccttt aatggtcttt
     1681 tctggacacc actaggggtc agaagtagtt catcaaactt tcttccctcc ctaatctcat
     1741 tggttacctt gggctatcga aacttaatta accagtcaag tcagctactt ggcgagatcg
     1801 acttgtctgg gtttcgacta cgctcagaat tgcgtcagtc aagttcgatc tggtccttgc
     1861 tattgcaccc gttctccgat tacgagtttc atttaaatca tgtgagcaaa aggccagcaa
     1921 aaggccagga accgtaaaaa ggccgcgttg ctggcgtttt tccataggct ccgcccccct
     1981 gacgagcatc acaaaaatcg acgctcaagt cagaggtggc gaaacccgac aggactataa
     2041 agataccagg cgtttccccc tggaagctcc ctcgtgcgct ctcctgttcc gaccctgccg
     2101 cttaccggat acctgtccgc ctttctccct tcgggaagcg tggcgctttc tcatagctca
     2161 cgctgtaggt atctcagttc ggtgtaggtc gttcgctcca agctgggctg tgtgcacgaa
     2221 ccccccgttc agcccgaccg ctgcgcctta tccggtaact atcgtcttga gtccaacccg
     2281 gtaagacacg acttatcgcc actggcagca gccactggta acaggattag cagagcgagg
     2341 tatgtaggcg gtgctacaga gttcttgaag tggtggccta actacggcta cactagaaga
     2401 acagtatttg gtatctgcgc tctgctgaag ccagttacct tcggaaaaag agttggtagc
     2461 tcttgatccg gcaaacaaac caccgctggt agcggtggtt tttttgtttg caagcagcag
     2521 attacgcgca gaaaaaaagg atctcaagaa gatcctttga tcttttctac ggggtctgac
     2581 gctcagtgga acgaaaactc acgttaaggg attttggtca tgagattatc aaaaaggatc
     2641 ttcacctaga tccttttaaa ttaaaaatga agttttaaat caatctaaag tatatatgag
     2701 taaacttggt ctgacagtta ccaatgctta atcagtgagg cacctatctc agcgatctgt
     2761 ctatttcgtt catccatagt tgcatttaaa tttccgaact ctccaaggcc ctcgtcggaa
     2821 aatcttcaaa cctttcgtcc gatccatctt gcaggctacc tctcgaacga actatcgcaa
     2881 gtctcttggc cggccttgcg ccttggctat tgcttggcag cgcctatcgc caggtattac
     2941 tccaatcccg aatatccgag atcgggatca cccgagagaa gttcaaccta catcctcaat
     3001 cccgatctat ccgagatccg aggaatatcg aaatcggggc gcgcctggcc tccgcgccgg
     3061 gttttggcgc ctcccgcggg cgcccccctc gtcacggcga gcgctgccac gtcagacgaa
     3121 gggcgcagga gcgtcctgat ccttccgccc ggacgctcag gacagcggcc cgctgctcat
     3181 aagactcggc cttagaaccc cagtatcagc agaaggacat tttaggacgg gacttgggtg
     3241 actctagggc actggttttc tttccagaga gcggaacagg cgaggaaaag tagtcccttc
     3301 tcggcgattc tgcggaggga tctccgtggg gcggtgaacg ccgatgatta tataaggacg
     3361 cgccgggtgt ggcacagcta gttccgtcgc agccgggatt tgggtcgcgg ttcttgtttg
     3421 tggatcgctg tgatcgtcac ttggtgagta gcgggctgct gggctggccg gggctttcgt
     3481 ggccgccggg ccgctcggtg ggacggaagc gtgtggagag accgccaagg gctgtagtct
     3541 gggtccgcga gcaaggttgc cctgaactgg gggttggggg gagcgcagca aaatggcggc
     3601 tgttcccgag tcttgaatgg aagacgcttg tgaggcgggc tgtgaggtcg ttgaaacaag
     3661 gtggggggca tggtgggcgg caagaaccca aggtcttgag cccttcgcta atgcgggaaa
     3721 gctcttattc gggtgagatg ggctgggcac catctgggga ccctgacgtg aagtttgtca
     3781 ctgactggag aactcggttt gtcgtctgtt gcgggggcgg cagttatggc ggtgccgttg
     3841 ggcagtgcac ccgtaccttt gggagcgcgc gccctcgtcg tgtcgtgacg tcacccgttc
     3901 tgttggctta taatgcaggg tggggccacc tgccggtagg tgtgcggtag gcttttctcc
     3961 gtcgcaggac gcagggttcg ggcctagggt aggctctcct gaatcgacag gcgccggacc
     4021 tctggtgagg ggagggataa gtgaggcgtc agtttctttg gtcggtttta tgtacctatc
     4081 ttcttaagta gctgaagctc cggttttgaa ctatgcgctc ggggttggcg agtgtgtttt
     4141 gtgaagtttt ttaggcacct tttgaaatgt aatcatttgg gtcaatatgt aattttcagt
     4201 gttagacttg taaattgtcc gctaaattct ggccgttttt ggcttttttg ttagacaaca
     4261 tgaccgagta caagcccacg gtgcgcctcg ccacccgcga cgacgtcccc agggccgtac
     4321 gcaccctcgc cgccgcgttc gccgactacc ccgccacgcg ccacaccgtc gatccggacc
     4381 gccacatcga gcgggtcacc gagctgcaag aactcttcct cacgcgcgtc gggctcgaca
     4441 tcggcaaggt gtgggtcgcg gacgacggcg ccgcggtggc ggtctggacc acgccggaga
     4501 gcgtcgaagc gggggcggtg ttcgccgaga tcggcccgcg catggccgag ttgagcggtt
     4561 cccggctggc cgcgcagcaa cagatggagg gcctcctggc gccgcaccgg cccaaggagc
     4621 ccgcgtggtt cctggccacc gtcggcgtct cgcccgacca ccagggcaag ggtctgggca
     4681 gcgccgtcgt gctccccgga gtggaggccg ccgagcgcgc cggggtgccc gccttcctgg
     4741 agacctccgc gccccgcaac ctccccttct acgagcggct cggcttcacc gtcaccgccg
     4801 acgtcgaggt gcccgaagga ccgcgcacct ggtgcatgac ccgcaagccc ggtgcctagg
     4861 ctagtatgta agcctagtct tagataataa aatcgctatc catcgaagat ggatgtgtgt
     4921 tggttttttg tgtgtgtaac gctaggcgcg cctggtgtac cgagaacgat cctctcagtg
     4981 cgagtctcga cgatccatat cgttgcttgg cagtcagcca gtcggaatcc agcttgggac
     5041 ccaggaagtc caatcgtcag atattgtact caagcctggt cacggcagcg taccgatctg
     5101 tttaaaccta gatattgata gtctgatcgg tcaacgtata atcgagtcct agcttttgca
     5161 aacatctatc aagagacagg atcagcagga ggctttcgca tgagtattca acatttccgt
     5221 gtcgccctta ttcccttttt tgcggcattt tgccttcctg tttttgctca cccagaaacg
     5281 ctggtgaaag taaaagatgc tgaagatcag ttgggtgcgc gagtgggtta catcgaactg
     5341 gatctcaaca gcggtaagat ccttgagagt tttcgccccg aagaacgctt tccaatgatg
     5401 agcactttta aagttctgct atgtggcgcg gtattatccc gtattgacgc cgggcaagag
     5461 caactcggtc gccgcataca ctattctcag aatgacttgg ttgagtattc accagtcaca
     5521 gaaaagcatc ttacggatgg catgacagta agagaattat gcagtgctgc cataaccatg
     5581 agtgataaca ctgcggccaa cttacttctg acaacgattg gaggaccgaa ggagctaacc
     5641 gcttttttgc acaacatggg ggatcatgta actcgccttg atcgttggga accggagctg
     5701 aatgaagcca taccaaacga cgagcgtgac accacgatgc ctgtagcaat ggcaacaacc
     5761 ttgcgtaaac tattaactgg cgaactactt actctagctt cccggcaaca gttgatagac
     5821 tggatggagg cggataaagt tgcaggacca cttctgcgct cggcccttcc ggctggctgg
     5881 tttattgctg ataaatctgg agccggtgag cgtgggtctc gcggtatcat tgcagcactg
     5941 gggccagatg gtaagccctc ccgtatcgta gttatctaca cgacggggag tcaggcaact
     6001 atggatgaac gaaatagaca gatcgctgag ataggtgcct cactgattaa gcattggtaa
     6061 ccgattctag gtgcattggc gcagaaaaaa atgcctgatg cgacgctgcg cgtcttatac
     6121 tcccacatat gccagattca gcaacggata cggcttcccc aacttgccca cttccatacg
     6181 tgtcctcctt accagaaatt tatccttaag atcccgaatc gtttaaactc gactctggct
     6241 ctatcgaatc tccgtcgttt cgagcttacg cgaacagccg tggcgctcat ttgctcgtcg
     6301 ggcatcgaat ctcgtcagct atcgtcagct tacctttttg gcagcgatcg cggctcccga
     6361 catcttggac cattagctcc acaggtatct tcttccctct agtggtcata acagcagctt
     6421 cagctacctc tcaattcaaa aaacccctca agacccgttt agaggcccca aggggttatg
     6481 ctatcaatcg ttgcgttaca cacacaaaaa accaacacac atccatcttc gatggatagc
     6541 gattttatta tctaactgct gatcgagtgt agccagatct agtaatcaat tacggggtca
     6601 ttagttcata gcccatatat ggagttccgc gttacataac ttacggtaaa tggcccgcct
     6661 ggctgaccgc ccaacgaccc ccgcccattg acgtcaataa tgacgtatgt tcccatagta
     6721 acgccaatag ggactttcca ttgacgtcaa tgggtggagt atttacggta aactgcccac
     6781 ttggcagtac atcaagtgta tcatatgcca agtacgcccc ctattgacgt caatgacggt
     6841 aaatggcccg cctggcatta tgcccagtac atgaccttat gggactttcc tacttggcag
     6901 tacatctacg tattagtcat cgctattacc atgctgatgc ggttttggca gtacatcaat
     6961 gggcgtggat agcggtttga ctcacgggga tttccaagtc tccaccccat tgacgtcaat
     7021 gggagtttgt tttggcacca aaatcaacgg gactttccaa aatgtcgtaa caactccgcc
     7081 ccattgacgc aaatgggcgg taggcgtgta cggtgggagg tctatataag cagagctggt
     7141 ttagtgaacc gtcagatcag atctttgtcg atcctaccat ccactc
//
