# Supplementary material for: Enhancing extracellular vesicle cargo loading and functional delivery by engineering protein-lipid interactions
Source: Nat Commun. 2024 Jul 4;15:5618. doi: 10.1038/s41467-024-49678-z (PMC11224323; doi:10.1038/s41467-024-49678-z)
Supplement: Supplementary file 4 — Plasmid Maps [file 41467_2024_49678_MOESM4_ESM.zip › Supporting Information - plasmid maps/De novo plasmids/pJPT028-40 Å 12TMD de novo_mRFP1_3x FLAG.gb]

LOCUS       Exported                7087 bp ds-DNA     circular SYN 29-MAR-2023
DEFINITION  synthetic circular DNA
ACCESSION   .
VERSION     .
KEYWORDS    .
SOURCE      synthetic DNA construct
  ORGANISM  synthetic DNA construct
REFERENCE   1  (bases 1 to 7087)
  AUTHORS   Kamat Lab
  TITLE     Direct Submission
  JOURNAL   Exported Wednesday, Mar 29, 2023 from SnapGene 5.1.7
            https://www.snapgene.com
FEATURES             Location/Qualifiers
     source          1..7087
                     /organism="synthetic DNA construct"
                     /mol_type="other DNA"
     misc_feature    1..21
                     /label=vector_backbone-1086-7174
                     /label=nonstandard type:  misc_feature_
     regulatory      22..27
                     /regulatory_class="other"
                     /label=Kozak sequence
                     /note="vertebrate consensus sequence for strong initiation 
                     of translation (Kozak, 1987)"
     CDS             28..246
                     /codon_start=1
                     /label=40 A 12TMD de novo
                     /translation="MTKKIIMVLILLLIIAMLLLVFLLIATVVSLWWSWTDDDPSAISE
                     ALVAMSLMLIAASLLIIAISKLLKSKNG"
     CDS             247..261
                     /codon_start=1
                     /label=linker
                     /translation="GSGGS"
     CDS             262..936
                     /codon_start=1
                     /product="monomeric derivative of DsRed (Campbell et al., 
                     2002)"
                     /label=mRFP1
                     /note="mammalian codon-optimized"
                     /translation="MASSEDVIKEFMRFKVRMEGSVNGHEFEIEGEGEGRPYEGTQTAK
                     LKVTKGGPLPFAWDILSPQFQYGSKAYVKHPADIPDYLKLSFPEGFKWERVMNFEDGGV
                     VTVTQDSSLQDGEFIYKVKLRGTNFPSDGPVMQKKTMGWEASTERMYPEDGALKGEIKM
                     RLKLKDGGHYDAEVKTTYMAKKPVQLPGAYKTDIKLDITSHNEDYTIVEQYERAEGRHS
                     TGA"
     CDS             937..951
                     /codon_start=1
                     /label=linker
                     /translation="SGSEF"
     CDS             952..1017
                     /codon_start=1
                     /label=3xFLAG
                     /translation="DYKDHDGDYKDHDIDYKDDDDK"
     misc_feature    1021..7087
                     /label=vector_backbone-1086-7174
                     /label=nonstandard type:  misc_feature_
     polyA_signal    1070..1191
                     /label=SV40 poly(A) signal
                     /note="SV40 polyadenylation signal"
     terminator      1306..1352
                     /label=T7 terminator
                     /note="transcription terminator for bacteriophage T7 RNA 
                     polymerase"
     terminator      1382..1518
                     /label=rrnG terminator
                     /note="transcription terminator from the E. coli ribosomal 
                     RNA rrnG operon (Albrechtsen et al., 1991)"
     misc_feature    1563..1634
                     /label=3' beta-globin insulator
                     /note="insulator downstream of the human beta-globin locus 
                     (Farrell et al., 2002)"
     rep_origin      complement(1860..2448)
                     /direction=LEFT
                     /label=ori
                     /note="high-copy-number ColE1/pMB1/pBR322/pUC origin of 
                     replication"
     promoter        2948..4157
                     /label=UbC promoter
                     /note="human ubiquitin C promoter"
     CDS             4161..4760
                     /codon_start=1
                     /gene="pac from Streptomyces alboniger"
                     /product="puromycin N-acetyltransferase"
                     /label=PuroR
                     /note="confers resistance to puromycin"
                     /translation="MTEYKPTVRLATRDDVPRAVRTLAAAFADYPATRHTVDPDRHIER
                     VTELQELFLTRVGLDIGKVWVADDGAAVAVWTTPESVEAGAVFAEIGPRMAELSGSRLA
                     AQQQMEGLLAPHRPKEPAWFLATVGVSPDHQGKGLGSAVVLPGVEAAERAGVPAFLETS
                     APRNLPFYERLGFTVTADVEVPEGPRTWCMTRKPGA"
     polyA_signal    4787..4835
                     /note="synthetic polyadenylation signal"
     CDS             5101..5961
                     /codon_start=1
                     /gene="bla"
                     /product="beta-lactamase"
                     /label=AmpR
                     /note="confers resistance to ampicillin, carbenicillin, and
                     related antibiotics"
                     /translation="MSIQHFRVALIPFFAAFCLPVFAHPETLVKVKDAEDQLGARVGYI
                     ELDLNSGKILESFRPEERFPMMSTFKVLLCGAVLSRIDAGQEQLGRRIHYSQNDLVEYS
                     PVTEKHLTDGMTVRELCSAAITMSDNTAANLLLTTIGGPKELTAFLHNMGDHVTRLDRW
                     EPELNEAIPNDERDTTMPVAMATTLRKLLTGELLTLASRQQLIDWMEADKVAGPLLRSA
                     LPAGWFIADKSGAGERGSRGIIAALGPDGKPSRIVVIYTTGSQATMDERNRQIAEIGAS
                     LIKHW"
     terminator      5974..6110
                     /label=rrnG terminator
                     /note="transcription terminator from the E. coli ribosomal 
                     RNA rrnG operon (Albrechtsen et al., 1991)"
     misc_feature    6262..6333
                     /label=5' beta-globin insulator
                     /note="insulator upstream of the human beta-globin locus 
                     (Farrell et al., 2002)"
     terminator      6338..6384
                     /label=T7 terminator
                     /note="transcription terminator for bacteriophage T7 RNA 
                     polymerase"
     polyA_signal    6402..6450
                     /note="synthetic polyadenylation signal"
     enhancer        6531..6834
                     /label=CMV enhancer
                     /note="human cytomegalovirus immediate early enhancer"
     promoter        6836..7038
                     /label=CMV promoter
                     /note="human cytomegalovirus (CMV) immediate early 
                     promoter"
ORIGIN
        1 gacacacccg ccagcggccg cgccaccatg accaagaaaa tcatcatggt gctgatcctg
       61 ctgctgatca ttgctatgct gctgctggtg ttcctgctga tcgccaccgt ggtttccctg
      121 tggtggtcct ggaccgacga tgatcctagc gccatttctg aagccctggt ggccatgagc
      181 ctgatgctga ttgctgccag cctgctgatt atcgccatca gcaagctgct gaagtccaag
      241 aacggcggat ccggcggctc catggcctcc tccgaggacg tcatcaagga gttcatgcgc
      301 ttcaaggtgc gcatggaggg ctccgtgaac ggccacgagt tcgagatcga gggcgagggc
      361 gagggccgcc cctacgaggg cacccagacc gccaagctga aggtgaccaa gggcggcccc
      421 ctgcccttcg cctgggacat cctgtcccct cagttccagt acggctccaa ggcctacgtg
      481 aagcaccccg ccgacatccc cgactacttg aagctgtcct tccccgaggg cttcaagtgg
      541 gagcgcgtga tgaacttcga ggacggcggc gtggtgaccg tgacccagga ctcctccctg
      601 caggacggcg agttcatcta caaggtgaag ctgcgcggca ccaacttccc ctccgacggc
      661 cccgtaatgc agaagaagac catgggctgg gaggcctcca ccgagcggat gtaccccgag
      721 gacggcgccc tgaagggcga gatcaagatg aggctgaagc tgaaggacgg cggccactac
      781 gacgccgagg tcaagaccac ctacatggcc aagaagcccg tgcagctgcc cggcgcctac
      841 aagaccgaca tcaagctgga catcacctcc cacaacgagg actacaccat cgtggaacag
      901 tacgagcgcg ccgagggccg ccactccacc ggcgcctccg gctccgaatt cgattacaag
      961 gaccacgatg gcgactataa ggatcacgac atcgactaca aggacgatga cgacaagtga
     1021 gctagcttga ctgactgaga tacagcgtac cttcagctca cagacatgat aagatacatt
     1081 gatgagtttg gacaaaccac aactagaatg cagtgaaaaa aatgctttat ttgtgaaatt
     1141 tgtgatgcta ttgctttatt tgtaaccatt ataagctgca ataaacaagt taacaacaac
     1201 aattgcattc attttatgtt tcaggttcag ggggaggtgt gggaggtttt ttaaagcaag
     1261 taaaacctct acaaatgtgg tattggccca tctctatcgg tatcgtagca taaccccttg
     1321 gggcctctaa acgggtcttg aggggttttt tgtgcccctc gggccggatt gctatctacc
     1381 ggcattggcg cagaaaaaaa tgcctgatgc gacgctgcgc gtcttatact cccacatatg
     1441 ccagattcag caacggatac ggcttcccca acttgcccac ttccatacgt gtcctcctta
     1501 ccagaaattt atccttaagg tcgtcagcta tcctgcaggc gatctctcga tttcgatcaa
     1561 gacattcctt taatggtctt ttctggacac cactaggggt cagaagtagt tcatcaaact
     1621 ttcttccctc cctaatctca ttggttacct tgggctatcg aaacttaatt aaccagtcaa
     1681 gtcagctact tggcgagatc gacttgtctg ggtttcgact acgctcagaa ttgcgtcagt
     1741 caagttcgat ctggtccttg ctattgcacc cgttctccga ttacgagttt catttaaatc
     1801 atgtgagcaa aaggccagca aaaggccagg aaccgtaaaa aggccgcgtt gctggcgttt
     1861 ttccataggc tccgcccccc tgacgagcat cacaaaaatc gacgctcaag tcagaggtgg
     1921 cgaaacccga caggactata aagataccag gcgtttcccc ctggaagctc cctcgtgcgc
     1981 tctcctgttc cgaccctgcc gcttaccgga tacctgtccg cctttctccc ttcgggaagc
     2041 gtggcgcttt ctcatagctc acgctgtagg tatctcagtt cggtgtaggt cgttcgctcc
     2101 aagctgggct gtgtgcacga accccccgtt cagcccgacc gctgcgcctt atccggtaac
     2161 tatcgtcttg agtccaaccc ggtaagacac gacttatcgc cactggcagc agccactggt
     2221 aacaggatta gcagagcgag gtatgtaggc ggtgctacag agttcttgaa gtggtggcct
     2281 aactacggct acactagaag aacagtattt ggtatctgcg ctctgctgaa gccagttacc
     2341 ttcggaaaaa gagttggtag ctcttgatcc ggcaaacaaa ccaccgctgg tagcggtggt
     2401 ttttttgttt gcaagcagca gattacgcgc agaaaaaaag gatctcaaga agatcctttg
     2461 atcttttcta cggggtctga cgctcagtgg aacgaaaact cacgttaagg gattttggtc
     2521 atgagattat caaaaaggat cttcacctag atccttttaa attaaaaatg aagttttaaa
     2581 tcaatctaaa gtatatatga gtaaacttgg tctgacagtt accaatgctt aatcagtgag
     2641 gcacctatct cagcgatctg tctatttcgt tcatccatag ttgcatttaa atttccgaac
     2701 tctccaaggc cctcgtcgga aaatcttcaa acctttcgtc cgatccatct tgcaggctac
     2761 ctctcgaacg aactatcgca agtctcttgg ccggccttgc gccttggcta ttgcttggca
     2821 gcgcctatcg ccaggtatta ctccaatccc gaatatccga gatcgggatc acccgagaga
     2881 agttcaacct acatcctcaa tcccgatcta tccgagatcc gaggaatatc gaaatcgggg
     2941 cgcgcctggc ctccgcgccg ggttttggcg cctcccgcgg gcgcccccct cgtcacggcg
     3001 agcgctgcca cgtcagacga agggcgcagg agcgtcctga tccttccgcc cggacgctca
     3061 ggacagcggc ccgctgctca taagactcgg ccttagaacc ccagtatcag cagaaggaca
     3121 ttttaggacg ggacttgggt gactctaggg cactggtttt ctttccagag agcggaacag
     3181 gcgaggaaaa gtagtccctt ctcggcgatt ctgcggaggg atctccgtgg ggcggtgaac
     3241 gccgatgatt atataaggac gcgccgggtg tggcacagct agttccgtcg cagccgggat
     3301 ttgggtcgcg gttcttgttt gtggatcgct gtgatcgtca cttggtgagt agcgggctgc
     3361 tgggctggcc ggggctttcg tggccgccgg gccgctcggt gggacggaag cgtgtggaga
     3421 gaccgccaag ggctgtagtc tgggtccgcg agcaaggttg ccctgaactg ggggttgggg
     3481 ggagcgcagc aaaatggcgg ctgttcccga gtcttgaatg gaagacgctt gtgaggcggg
     3541 ctgtgaggtc gttgaaacaa ggtggggggc atggtgggcg gcaagaaccc aaggtcttga
     3601 gcccttcgct aatgcgggaa agctcttatt cgggtgagat gggctgggca ccatctgggg
     3661 accctgacgt gaagtttgtc actgactgga gaactcggtt tgtcgtctgt tgcgggggcg
     3721 gcagttatgg cggtgccgtt gggcagtgca cccgtacctt tgggagcgcg cgccctcgtc
     3781 gtgtcgtgac gtcacccgtt ctgttggctt ataatgcagg gtggggccac ctgccggtag
     3841 gtgtgcggta ggcttttctc cgtcgcagga cgcagggttc gggcctaggg taggctctcc
     3901 tgaatcgaca ggcgccggac ctctggtgag gggagggata agtgaggcgt cagtttcttt
     3961 ggtcggtttt atgtacctat cttcttaagt agctgaagct ccggttttga actatgcgct
     4021 cggggttggc gagtgtgttt tgtgaagttt tttaggcacc ttttgaaatg taatcatttg
     4081 ggtcaatatg taattttcag tgttagactt gtaaattgtc cgctaaattc tggccgtttt
     4141 tggctttttt gttagacaac atgaccgagt acaagcccac ggtgcgcctc gccacccgcg
     4201 acgacgtccc cagggccgta cgcaccctcg ccgccgcgtt cgccgactac cccgccacgc
     4261 gccacaccgt cgatccggac cgccacatcg agcgggtcac cgagctgcaa gaactcttcc
     4321 tcacgcgcgt cgggctcgac atcggcaagg tgtgggtcgc ggacgacggc gccgcggtgg
     4381 cggtctggac cacgccggag agcgtcgaag cgggggcggt gttcgccgag atcggcccgc
     4441 gcatggccga gttgagcggt tcccggctgg ccgcgcagca acagatggag ggcctcctgg
     4501 cgccgcaccg gcccaaggag cccgcgtggt tcctggccac cgtcggcgtc tcgcccgacc
     4561 accagggcaa gggtctgggc agcgccgtcg tgctccccgg agtggaggcc gccgagcgcg
     4621 ccggggtgcc cgccttcctg gagacctccg cgccccgcaa cctccccttc tacgagcggc
     4681 tcggcttcac cgtcaccgcc gacgtcgagg tgcccgaagg accgcgcacc tggtgcatga
     4741 cccgcaagcc cggtgcctag gctagtatgt aagcctagtc ttagataata aaatcgctat
     4801 ccatcgaaga tggatgtgtg ttggtttttt gtgtgtgtaa cgctaggcgc gcctggtgta
     4861 ccgagaacga tcctctcagt gcgagtctcg acgatccata tcgttgcttg gcagtcagcc
     4921 agtcggaatc cagcttggga cccaggaagt ccaatcgtca gatattgtac tcaagcctgg
     4981 tcacggcagc gtaccgatct gtttaaacct agatattgat agtctgatcg gtcaacgtat
     5041 aatcgagtcc tagcttttgc aaacatctat caagagacag gatcagcagg aggctttcgc
     5101 atgagtattc aacatttccg tgtcgccctt attccctttt ttgcggcatt ttgccttcct
     5161 gtttttgctc acccagaaac gctggtgaaa gtaaaagatg ctgaagatca gttgggtgcg
     5221 cgagtgggtt acatcgaact ggatctcaac agcggtaaga tccttgagag ttttcgcccc
     5281 gaagaacgct ttccaatgat gagcactttt aaagttctgc tatgtggcgc ggtattatcc
     5341 cgtattgacg ccgggcaaga gcaactcggt cgccgcatac actattctca gaatgacttg
     5401 gttgagtatt caccagtcac agaaaagcat cttacggatg gcatgacagt aagagaatta
     5461 tgcagtgctg ccataaccat gagtgataac actgcggcca acttacttct gacaacgatt
     5521 ggaggaccga aggagctaac cgcttttttg cacaacatgg gggatcatgt aactcgcctt
     5581 gatcgttggg aaccggagct gaatgaagcc ataccaaacg acgagcgtga caccacgatg
     5641 cctgtagcaa tggcaacaac cttgcgtaaa ctattaactg gcgaactact tactctagct
     5701 tcccggcaac agttgataga ctggatggag gcggataaag ttgcaggacc acttctgcgc
     5761 tcggcccttc cggctggctg gtttattgct gataaatctg gagccggtga gcgtgggtct
     5821 cgcggtatca ttgcagcact ggggccagat ggtaagccct cccgtatcgt agttatctac
     5881 acgacgggga gtcaggcaac tatggatgaa cgaaatagac agatcgctga gataggtgcc
     5941 tcactgatta agcattggta accgattcta ggtgcattgg cgcagaaaaa aatgcctgat
     6001 gcgacgctgc gcgtcttata ctcccacata tgccagattc agcaacggat acggcttccc
     6061 caacttgccc acttccatac gtgtcctcct taccagaaat ttatccttaa gatcccgaat
     6121 cgtttaaact cgactctggc tctatcgaat ctccgtcgtt tcgagcttac gcgaacagcc
     6181 gtggcgctca tttgctcgtc gggcatcgaa tctcgtcagc tatcgtcagc ttaccttttt
     6241 ggcagcgatc gcggctcccg acatcttgga ccattagctc cacaggtatc ttcttccctc
     6301 tagtggtcat aacagcagct tcagctacct ctcaattcaa aaaacccctc aagacccgtt
     6361 tagaggcccc aaggggttat gctatcaatc gttgcgttac acacacaaaa aaccaacaca
     6421 catccatctt cgatggatag cgattttatt atctaactgc tgatcgagtg tagccagatc
     6481 tagtaatcaa ttacggggtc attagttcat agcccatata tggagttccg cgttacataa
     6541 cttacggtaa atggcccgcc tggctgaccg cccaacgacc cccgcccatt gacgtcaata
     6601 atgacgtatg ttcccatagt aacgccaata gggactttcc attgacgtca atgggtggag
     6661 tatttacggt aaactgccca cttggcagta catcaagtgt atcatatgcc aagtacgccc
     6721 cctattgacg tcaatgacgg taaatggccc gcctggcatt atgcccagta catgacctta
     6781 tgggactttc ctacttggca gtacatctac gtattagtca tcgctattac catgctgatg
     6841 cggttttggc agtacatcaa tgggcgtgga tagcggtttg actcacgggg atttccaagt
     6901 ctccacccca ttgacgtcaa tgggagtttg ttttggcacc aaaatcaacg ggactttcca
     6961 aaatgtcgta acaactccgc cccattgacg caaatgggcg gtaggcgtgt acggtgggag
     7021 gtctatataa gcagagctgg tttagtgaac cgtcagatca gatctttgtc gatcctacca
     7081 tccactc
//
