# Supplementary material for: Enhancing extracellular vesicle cargo loading and functional delivery by engineering protein-lipid interactions
Source: Nat Commun. 2024 Jul 4;15:5618. doi: 10.1038/s41467-024-49678-z (PMC11224323; doi:10.1038/s41467-024-49678-z)
Supplement: Supplementary file 4 — Plasmid Maps [file 41467_2024_49678_MOESM4_ESM.zip › Supporting Information - plasmid maps/LAT plasmids/pJPT018-LAT_WT-HaloTag-3x FLAG.gb]

LOCUS       Exported                7177 bp ds-DNA     circular SYN 29-MAR-2023
DEFINITION  synthetic circular DNA.
ACCESSION   .
VERSION     .
KEYWORDS    .
SOURCE      synthetic DNA construct
  ORGANISM  synthetic DNA construct
REFERENCE   1  (bases 1 to 7177)
  AUTHORS   Kamat Lab
  TITLE     Direct Submission
  JOURNAL   Exported Wednesday, Mar 29, 2023 from SnapGene 5.1.7
            https://www.snapgene.com
FEATURES             Location/Qualifiers
     source          1..7177
                     /organism="synthetic DNA construct"
                     /mol_type="other DNA"
     misc_feature    1..21
                     /label=vector_backbone-1086-7174
                     /label=nonstandard type:  misc_feature_
     regulatory      22..27
                     /regulatory_class="other"
                     /label=Kozak sequence
                     /note="vertebrate consensus sequence for strong 
                     initiationof translation (Kozak, 1987)"
     CDS             28..132
                     /codon_start=1
                     /product="Uniprot: O43561-1 // Lorent J et al. Nat Comm. 
                     2017."
                     /label=WT LAT
                     /translation="MEEAILVPCVLGLLLLPILAMLMALCVHCHRLPGS"
     CDS             133..147
                     /codon_start=1
                     /label=linker
                     /translation="GSGGS"
     CDS             148..1032
                     /codon_start=1
                     /product="modified bacterial dehalogenase that 
                     formscovalent bonds with chloroalkane derivatives"
                     /label=HaloTag(R)
                     /translation="EIGTGFPFDPHYVEVLGERMHYVDVGPRDGTPVLFLHGNPTSSYV
                     WRNIIPHVAPTHRCIAPDLIGMGKSDKPDLGYFFDDHVRFMDAFIEALGLEEVVLVIHD
                     WGSALGFHWAKRNPERVKGIAFMEFIRPIPTWDEWPEFARETFQAFRTTDVGRKLIIDQ
                     NVFIEGTLPMGVVRPLTEVEMDHYREPFLNPVDREPLWRFPNELPIAGEPANIVALVEE
                     YMDWLHQSPVPKLLFWGTPGVLIPPAEAARLAKSLPNCKAVDIGPGLNLLQEDNPDLIG
                     SEIARWLSTLEISG"
     CDS             1033..1041
                     /codon_start=1
                     /label=linker
                     /translation="SEF"
     CDS             1042..1107
                     /codon_start=1
                     /label=3xFLAG
                     /translation="DYKDHDGDYKDHDIDYKDDDDK"
     misc_feature    1111..7177
                     /label=vector_backbone-1086-7174
                     /label=nonstandard type:  misc_feature_
     polyA_signal    1160..1281
                     /label=SV40 poly(A) signal
                     /note="SV40 polyadenylation signal"
     terminator      1396..1442
                     /label=T7 terminator
                     /note="transcription terminator for bacteriophage T7 RNA 
                     polymerase"
     terminator      1472..1608
                     /label=rrnG terminator
                     /note="transcription terminator from the E. coli 
                     ribosomalRNA rrnG operon (Albrechtsen et al., 1991)"
     misc_feature    1653..1724
                     /label=3' beta-globin insulator
                     /note="insulator downstream of the human beta-globin locus 
                     (Farrell et al., 2002)"
     rep_origin      complement(1950..2538)
                     /direction=LEFT
                     /label=ori
                     /note="high-copy-number ColE1/pMB1/pBR322/pUC origin of 
                     replication"
     promoter        3038..4247
                     /label=UbC promoter
                     /note="human ubiquitin C promoter"
     CDS             4251..4850
                     /codon_start=1
                     /gene="pac from Streptomyces alboniger"
                     /product="puromycin N-acetyltransferase"
                     /label=PuroR
                     /note="confers resistance to puromycin"
                     /translation="MTEYKPTVRLATRDDVPRAVRTLAAAFADYPATRHTVDPDRHIER
                     VTELQELFLTRVGLDIGKVWVADDGAAVAVWTTPESVEAGAVFAEIGPRMAELSGSRLA
                     AQQQMEGLLAPHRPKEPAWFLATVGVSPDHQGKGLGSAVVLPGVEAAERAGVPAFLETS
                     APRNLPFYERLGFTVTADVEVPEGPRTWCMTRKPGA"
     polyA_signal    4877..4925
                     /label=synthetic polyadenylation signal
                     /note="synthetic polyadenylation signal"
     CDS             5191..6051
                     /codon_start=1
                     /gene="bla"
                     /product="beta-lactamase"
                     /label=AmpR
                     /note="confers resistance to ampicillin, carbenicillin, and
                     related antibiotics"
                     /translation="MSIQHFRVALIPFFAAFCLPVFAHPETLVKVKDAEDQLGARVGYI
                     ELDLNSGKILESFRPEERFPMMSTFKVLLCGAVLSRIDAGQEQLGRRIHYSQNDLVEYS
                     PVTEKHLTDGMTVRELCSAAITMSDNTAANLLLTTIGGPKELTAFLHNMGDHVTRLDRW
                     EPELNEAIPNDERDTTMPVAMATTLRKLLTGELLTLASRQQLIDWMEADKVAGPLLRSA
                     LPAGWFIADKSGAGERGSRGIIAALGPDGKPSRIVVIYTTGSQATMDERNRQIAEIGAS
                     LIKHW"
     terminator      6064..6200
                     /label=rrnG terminator
                     /note="transcription terminator from the E. coli 
                     ribosomalRNA rrnG operon (Albrechtsen et al., 1991)"
     misc_feature    6352..6423
                     /label=5' beta-globin insulator
                     /note="insulator upstream of the human beta-globin locus 
                     (Farrell et al., 2002)"
     terminator      6428..6474
                     /label=T7 terminator
                     /note="transcription terminator for bacteriophage T7 RNA 
                     polymerase"
     polyA_signal    6492..6540
                     /label=synthetic polyadenylation signal
                     /note="synthetic polyadenylation signal"
     enhancer        6621..6924
                     /label=CMV enhancer
                     /note="human cytomegalovirus immediate early enhancer"
     promoter        6926..7128
                     /label=CMV promoter
                     /note="human cytomegalovirus (CMV) immediate earlypromoter"
ORIGIN
        1 gacacacccg ccagcggccg cgccaccatg gaggaggcca tcctggtccc ctgcgtgctg
       61 gggctcctgc tgctgcccat cctggccatg ttgatggcac tgtgtgtgca ctgccacaga
      121 ctgccaggct ccggatccgg cggctccgaa atcggtactg gctttccatt cgacccccat
      181 tatgtggaag tcctgggcga gcgcatgcac tacgtcgatg ttggtccgcg cgatggcacc
      241 cctgtgctgt tcctgcacgg taacccgacc tcctcctacg tgtggcgcaa catcatcccg
      301 catgttgcac cgacccatcg ctgcattgct ccagacctga tcggtatggg caaatccgac
      361 aaaccagacc tgggttattt cttcgacgac cacgtccgct tcatggatgc cttcatcgaa
      421 gccctgggtc tggaagaggt cgtcctggtc attcacgact ggggctccgc tctgggtttc
      481 cactgggcca agcgcaatcc agagcgcgtc aaaggtattg catttatgga gttcatccgc
      541 cctatcccga cctgggacga atggccagaa tttgcccgcg agaccttcca ggccttccgc
      601 accaccgacg tcggccgcaa gctgatcatc gatcagaacg tttttatcga gggtacgctg
      661 ccgatgggtg tcgtccgccc gctgactgaa gtcgagatgg accattaccg cgagccgttc
      721 ctgaatcctg ttgaccgcga gccactgtgg cgcttcccaa acgagctgcc aatcgccggt
      781 gagccagcga acatcgtcgc gctggtcgaa gaatacatgg actggctgca ccagtcccct
      841 gtcccgaagc tgctgttctg gggcacccca ggcgttctga tcccaccggc cgaagccgct
      901 cgcctggcca aaagcctgcc taactgcaag gctgtggaca tcggcccggg tctgaatctg
      961 ctgcaagaag acaacccgga cctgatcggc agcgagatcg cgcgctggct gtctactctg
     1021 gagatttccg gctccgaatt cgattacaag gaccacgatg gcgactataa ggatcacgac
     1081 atcgactaca aggacgatga cgacaagtga gctagcttga ctgactgaga tacagcgtac
     1141 cttcagctca cagacatgat aagatacatt gatgagtttg gacaaaccac aactagaatg
     1201 cagtgaaaaa aatgctttat ttgtgaaatt tgtgatgcta ttgctttatt tgtaaccatt
     1261 ataagctgca ataaacaagt taacaacaac aattgcattc attttatgtt tcaggttcag
     1321 ggggaggtgt gggaggtttt ttaaagcaag taaaacctct acaaatgtgg tattggccca
     1381 tctctatcgg tatcgtagca taaccccttg gggcctctaa acgggtcttg aggggttttt
     1441 tgtgcccctc gggccggatt gctatctacc ggcattggcg cagaaaaaaa tgcctgatgc
     1501 gacgctgcgc gtcttatact cccacatatg ccagattcag caacggatac ggcttcccca
     1561 acttgcccac ttccatacgt gtcctcctta ccagaaattt atccttaagg tcgtcagcta
     1621 tcctgcaggc gatctctcga tttcgatcaa gacattcctt taatggtctt ttctggacac
     1681 cactaggggt cagaagtagt tcatcaaact ttcttccctc cctaatctca ttggttacct
     1741 tgggctatcg aaacttaatt aaccagtcaa gtcagctact tggcgagatc gacttgtctg
     1801 ggtttcgact acgctcagaa ttgcgtcagt caagttcgat ctggtccttg ctattgcacc
     1861 cgttctccga ttacgagttt catttaaatc atgtgagcaa aaggccagca aaaggccagg
     1921 aaccgtaaaa aggccgcgtt gctggcgttt ttccataggc tccgcccccc tgacgagcat
     1981 cacaaaaatc gacgctcaag tcagaggtgg cgaaacccga caggactata aagataccag
     2041 gcgtttcccc ctggaagctc cctcgtgcgc tctcctgttc cgaccctgcc gcttaccgga
     2101 tacctgtccg cctttctccc ttcgggaagc gtggcgcttt ctcatagctc acgctgtagg
     2161 tatctcagtt cggtgtaggt cgttcgctcc aagctgggct gtgtgcacga accccccgtt
     2221 cagcccgacc gctgcgcctt atccggtaac tatcgtcttg agtccaaccc ggtaagacac
     2281 gacttatcgc cactggcagc agccactggt aacaggatta gcagagcgag gtatgtaggc
     2341 ggtgctacag agttcttgaa gtggtggcct aactacggct acactagaag aacagtattt
     2401 ggtatctgcg ctctgctgaa gccagttacc ttcggaaaaa gagttggtag ctcttgatcc
     2461 ggcaaacaaa ccaccgctgg tagcggtggt ttttttgttt gcaagcagca gattacgcgc
     2521 agaaaaaaag gatctcaaga agatcctttg atcttttcta cggggtctga cgctcagtgg
     2581 aacgaaaact cacgttaagg gattttggtc atgagattat caaaaaggat cttcacctag
     2641 atccttttaa attaaaaatg aagttttaaa tcaatctaaa gtatatatga gtaaacttgg
     2701 tctgacagtt accaatgctt aatcagtgag gcacctatct cagcgatctg tctatttcgt
     2761 tcatccatag ttgcatttaa atttccgaac tctccaaggc cctcgtcgga aaatcttcaa
     2821 acctttcgtc cgatccatct tgcaggctac ctctcgaacg aactatcgca agtctcttgg
     2881 ccggccttgc gccttggcta ttgcttggca gcgcctatcg ccaggtatta ctccaatccc
     2941 gaatatccga gatcgggatc acccgagaga agttcaacct acatcctcaa tcccgatcta
     3001 tccgagatcc gaggaatatc gaaatcgggg cgcgcctggc ctccgcgccg ggttttggcg
     3061 cctcccgcgg gcgcccccct cgtcacggcg agcgctgcca cgtcagacga agggcgcagg
     3121 agcgtcctga tccttccgcc cggacgctca ggacagcggc ccgctgctca taagactcgg
     3181 ccttagaacc ccagtatcag cagaaggaca ttttaggacg ggacttgggt gactctaggg
     3241 cactggtttt ctttccagag agcggaacag gcgaggaaaa gtagtccctt ctcggcgatt
     3301 ctgcggaggg atctccgtgg ggcggtgaac gccgatgatt atataaggac gcgccgggtg
     3361 tggcacagct agttccgtcg cagccgggat ttgggtcgcg gttcttgttt gtggatcgct
     3421 gtgatcgtca cttggtgagt agcgggctgc tgggctggcc ggggctttcg tggccgccgg
     3481 gccgctcggt gggacggaag cgtgtggaga gaccgccaag ggctgtagtc tgggtccgcg
     3541 agcaaggttg ccctgaactg ggggttgggg ggagcgcagc aaaatggcgg ctgttcccga
     3601 gtcttgaatg gaagacgctt gtgaggcggg ctgtgaggtc gttgaaacaa ggtggggggc
     3661 atggtgggcg gcaagaaccc aaggtcttga gcccttcgct aatgcgggaa agctcttatt
     3721 cgggtgagat gggctgggca ccatctgggg accctgacgt gaagtttgtc actgactgga
     3781 gaactcggtt tgtcgtctgt tgcgggggcg gcagttatgg cggtgccgtt gggcagtgca
     3841 cccgtacctt tgggagcgcg cgccctcgtc gtgtcgtgac gtcacccgtt ctgttggctt
     3901 ataatgcagg gtggggccac ctgccggtag gtgtgcggta ggcttttctc cgtcgcagga
     3961 cgcagggttc gggcctaggg taggctctcc tgaatcgaca ggcgccggac ctctggtgag
     4021 gggagggata agtgaggcgt cagtttcttt ggtcggtttt atgtacctat cttcttaagt
     4081 agctgaagct ccggttttga actatgcgct cggggttggc gagtgtgttt tgtgaagttt
     4141 tttaggcacc ttttgaaatg taatcatttg ggtcaatatg taattttcag tgttagactt
     4201 gtaaattgtc cgctaaattc tggccgtttt tggctttttt gttagacaac atgaccgagt
     4261 acaagcccac ggtgcgcctc gccacccgcg acgacgtccc cagggccgta cgcaccctcg
     4321 ccgccgcgtt cgccgactac cccgccacgc gccacaccgt cgatccggac cgccacatcg
     4381 agcgggtcac cgagctgcaa gaactcttcc tcacgcgcgt cgggctcgac atcggcaagg
     4441 tgtgggtcgc ggacgacggc gccgcggtgg cggtctggac cacgccggag agcgtcgaag
     4501 cgggggcggt gttcgccgag atcggcccgc gcatggccga gttgagcggt tcccggctgg
     4561 ccgcgcagca acagatggag ggcctcctgg cgccgcaccg gcccaaggag cccgcgtggt
     4621 tcctggccac cgtcggcgtc tcgcccgacc accagggcaa gggtctgggc agcgccgtcg
     4681 tgctccccgg agtggaggcc gccgagcgcg ccggggtgcc cgccttcctg gagacctccg
     4741 cgccccgcaa cctccccttc tacgagcggc tcggcttcac cgtcaccgcc gacgtcgagg
     4801 tgcccgaagg accgcgcacc tggtgcatga cccgcaagcc cggtgcctag gctagtatgt
     4861 aagcctagtc ttagataata aaatcgctat ccatcgaaga tggatgtgtg ttggtttttt
     4921 gtgtgtgtaa cgctaggcgc gcctggtgta ccgagaacga tcctctcagt gcgagtctcg
     4981 acgatccata tcgttgcttg gcagtcagcc agtcggaatc cagcttggga cccaggaagt
     5041 ccaatcgtca gatattgtac tcaagcctgg tcacggcagc gtaccgatct gtttaaacct
     5101 agatattgat agtctgatcg gtcaacgtat aatcgagtcc tagcttttgc aaacatctat
     5161 caagagacag gatcagcagg aggctttcgc atgagtattc aacatttccg tgtcgccctt
     5221 attccctttt ttgcggcatt ttgccttcct gtttttgctc acccagaaac gctggtgaaa
     5281 gtaaaagatg ctgaagatca gttgggtgcg cgagtgggtt acatcgaact ggatctcaac
     5341 agcggtaaga tccttgagag ttttcgcccc gaagaacgct ttccaatgat gagcactttt
     5401 aaagttctgc tatgtggcgc ggtattatcc cgtattgacg ccgggcaaga gcaactcggt
     5461 cgccgcatac actattctca gaatgacttg gttgagtatt caccagtcac agaaaagcat
     5521 cttacggatg gcatgacagt aagagaatta tgcagtgctg ccataaccat gagtgataac
     5581 actgcggcca acttacttct gacaacgatt ggaggaccga aggagctaac cgcttttttg
     5641 cacaacatgg gggatcatgt aactcgcctt gatcgttggg aaccggagct gaatgaagcc
     5701 ataccaaacg acgagcgtga caccacgatg cctgtagcaa tggcaacaac cttgcgtaaa
     5761 ctattaactg gcgaactact tactctagct tcccggcaac agttgataga ctggatggag
     5821 gcggataaag ttgcaggacc acttctgcgc tcggcccttc cggctggctg gtttattgct
     5881 gataaatctg gagccggtga gcgtgggtct cgcggtatca ttgcagcact ggggccagat
     5941 ggtaagccct cccgtatcgt agttatctac acgacgggga gtcaggcaac tatggatgaa
     6001 cgaaatagac agatcgctga gataggtgcc tcactgatta agcattggta accgattcta
     6061 ggtgcattgg cgcagaaaaa aatgcctgat gcgacgctgc gcgtcttata ctcccacata
     6121 tgccagattc agcaacggat acggcttccc caacttgccc acttccatac gtgtcctcct
     6181 taccagaaat ttatccttaa gatcccgaat cgtttaaact cgactctggc tctatcgaat
     6241 ctccgtcgtt tcgagcttac gcgaacagcc gtggcgctca tttgctcgtc gggcatcgaa
     6301 tctcgtcagc tatcgtcagc ttaccttttt ggcagcgatc gcggctcccg acatcttgga
     6361 ccattagctc cacaggtatc ttcttccctc tagtggtcat aacagcagct tcagctacct
     6421 ctcaattcaa aaaacccctc aagacccgtt tagaggcccc aaggggttat gctatcaatc
     6481 gttgcgttac acacacaaaa aaccaacaca catccatctt cgatggatag cgattttatt
     6541 atctaactgc tgatcgagtg tagccagatc tagtaatcaa ttacggggtc attagttcat
     6601 agcccatata tggagttccg cgttacataa cttacggtaa atggcccgcc tggctgaccg
     6661 cccaacgacc cccgcccatt gacgtcaata atgacgtatg ttcccatagt aacgccaata
     6721 gggactttcc attgacgtca atgggtggag tatttacggt aaactgccca cttggcagta
     6781 catcaagtgt atcatatgcc aagtacgccc cctattgacg tcaatgacgg taaatggccc
     6841 gcctggcatt atgcccagta catgacctta tgggactttc ctacttggca gtacatctac
     6901 gtattagtca tcgctattac catgctgatg cggttttggc agtacatcaa tgggcgtgga
     6961 tagcggtttg actcacgggg atttccaagt ctccacccca ttgacgtcaa tgggagtttg
     7021 ttttggcacc aaaatcaacg ggactttcca aaatgtcgta acaactccgc cccattgacg
     7081 caaatgggcg gtaggcgtgt acggtgggag gtctatataa gcagagctgg tttagtgaac
     7141 cgtcagatca gatctttgtc gatcctacca tccactc
//
