# Supplementary material for: Enhancing extracellular vesicle cargo loading and functional delivery by engineering protein-lipid interactions
Source: Nat Commun. 2024 Jul 4;15:5618. doi: 10.1038/s41467-024-49678-z (PMC11224323; doi:10.1038/s41467-024-49678-z)
Supplement: Supplementary file 4 — Plasmid Maps [file 41467_2024_49678_MOESM4_ESM.zip › Supporting Information - plasmid maps/LAT plasmids/pJPT019-LAT_C26A-HaloTag-3x FLAG.gb]

LOCUS       Exported                7171 bp ds-DNA     circular SYN 29-MAR-2023
DEFINITION  synthetic circular DNA.
ACCESSION   .
VERSION     .
KEYWORDS    .
SOURCE      synthetic DNA construct
  ORGANISM  synthetic DNA construct
REFERENCE   1  (bases 1 to 7171)
  AUTHORS   Kamat Lab
  TITLE     Direct Submission
  JOURNAL   Exported Wednesday, Mar 29, 2023 from SnapGene 5.1.7
            https://www.snapgene.com
FEATURES             Location/Qualifiers
     source          1..7171
                     /organism="synthetic DNA construct"
                     /mol_type="other DNA"
     misc_feature    1..21
                     /label=vector_backbone-1086-7174
                     /label=nonstandard type:  misc_feature_
     regulatory      22..27
                     /regulatory_class="other"
                     /label=Kozak sequence
                     /note="vertebrate consensus sequence for strong 
                     initiationof translation (Kozak, 1987)"
     CDS             28..132
                     /codon_start=1
                     /product="Lorent J et al. Nat Comm. 2017."
                     /label=LAT C26A
                     /translation="MEEAILVPCVLGLLLLPILAMLMALAVHCHRLPGS"
     CDS             133..141
                     /codon_start=1
                     /label=linker
                     /translation="GGS"
     CDS             142..1026
                     /codon_start=1
                     /product="modified bacterial dehalogenase that 
                     formscovalent bonds with chloroalkane derivatives"
                     /label=HaloTag(R)
                     /translation="EIGTGFPFDPHYVEVLGERMHYVDVGPRDGTPVLFLHGNPTSSYV
                     WRNIIPHVAPTHRCIAPDLIGMGKSDKPDLGYFFDDHVRFMDAFIEALGLEEVVLVIHD
                     WGSALGFHWAKRNPERVKGIAFMEFIRPIPTWDEWPEFARETFQAFRTTDVGRKLIIDQ
                     NVFIEGTLPMGVVRPLTEVEMDHYREPFLNPVDREPLWRFPNELPIAGEPANIVALVEE
                     YMDWLHQSPVPKLLFWGTPGVLIPPAEAARLAKSLPNCKAVDIGPGLNLLQEDNPDLIG
                     SEIARWLSTLEISG"
     CDS             1027..1035
                     /codon_start=1
                     /label=linker
                     /translation="SEF"
     CDS             1036..1101
                     /codon_start=1
                     /label=3xFLAG
                     /translation="DYKDHDGDYKDHDIDYKDDDDK"
     misc_feature    1105..7171
                     /label=vector_backbone-1086-7174
                     /label=nonstandard type:  misc_feature_
     polyA_signal    1154..1275
                     /label=SV40 poly(A) signal
                     /note="SV40 polyadenylation signal"
     terminator      1390..1436
                     /label=T7 terminator
                     /note="transcription terminator for bacteriophage T7 RNA 
                     polymerase"
     terminator      1466..1602
                     /label=rrnG terminator
                     /note="transcription terminator from the E. coli 
                     ribosomalRNA rrnG operon (Albrechtsen et al., 1991)"
     misc_feature    1647..1718
                     /label=3' beta-globin insulator
                     /note="insulator downstream of the human beta-globin locus 
                     (Farrell et al., 2002)"
     rep_origin      complement(1944..2532)
                     /direction=LEFT
                     /label=ori
                     /note="high-copy-number ColE1/pMB1/pBR322/pUC origin of 
                     replication"
     promoter        3032..4241
                     /label=UbC promoter
                     /note="human ubiquitin C promoter"
     CDS             4245..4844
                     /codon_start=1
                     /gene="pac from Streptomyces alboniger"
                     /product="puromycin N-acetyltransferase"
                     /label=PuroR
                     /note="confers resistance to puromycin"
                     /translation="MTEYKPTVRLATRDDVPRAVRTLAAAFADYPATRHTVDPDRHIER
                     VTELQELFLTRVGLDIGKVWVADDGAAVAVWTTPESVEAGAVFAEIGPRMAELSGSRLA
                     AQQQMEGLLAPHRPKEPAWFLATVGVSPDHQGKGLGSAVVLPGVEAAERAGVPAFLETS
                     APRNLPFYERLGFTVTADVEVPEGPRTWCMTRKPGA"
     polyA_signal    4871..4919
                     /label=synthetic polyadenylation signal
                     /note="synthetic polyadenylation signal"
     CDS             5185..6045
                     /codon_start=1
                     /gene="bla"
                     /product="beta-lactamase"
                     /label=AmpR
                     /note="confers resistance to ampicillin, carbenicillin, and
                     related antibiotics"
                     /translation="MSIQHFRVALIPFFAAFCLPVFAHPETLVKVKDAEDQLGARVGYI
                     ELDLNSGKILESFRPEERFPMMSTFKVLLCGAVLSRIDAGQEQLGRRIHYSQNDLVEYS
                     PVTEKHLTDGMTVRELCSAAITMSDNTAANLLLTTIGGPKELTAFLHNMGDHVTRLDRW
                     EPELNEAIPNDERDTTMPVAMATTLRKLLTGELLTLASRQQLIDWMEADKVAGPLLRSA
                     LPAGWFIADKSGAGERGSRGIIAALGPDGKPSRIVVIYTTGSQATMDERNRQIAEIGAS
                     LIKHW"
     terminator      6058..6194
                     /label=rrnG terminator
                     /note="transcription terminator from the E. coli 
                     ribosomalRNA rrnG operon (Albrechtsen et al., 1991)"
     misc_feature    6346..6417
                     /label=5' beta-globin insulator
                     /note="insulator upstream of the human beta-globin locus 
                     (Farrell et al., 2002)"
     terminator      6422..6468
                     /label=T7 terminator
                     /note="transcription terminator for bacteriophage T7 RNA 
                     polymerase"
     polyA_signal    6486..6534
                     /label=synthetic polyadenylation signal
                     /note="synthetic polyadenylation signal"
     enhancer        6615..6918
                     /label=CMV enhancer
                     /note="human cytomegalovirus immediate early enhancer"
     promoter        6920..7122
                     /label=CMV promoter
                     /note="human cytomegalovirus (CMV) immediate earlypromoter"
ORIGIN
        1 gacacacccg ccagcggccg cgccaccatg gaggaggcca tcctggtccc ctgcgtgctg
       61 gggctcctgc tgctgcccat cctggccatg ttgatggcac tggccgtgca ctgccacaga
      121 ctgccaggat ccggcggctc cgaaatcggt actggctttc cattcgaccc ccattatgtg
      181 gaagtcctgg gcgagcgcat gcactacgtc gatgttggtc cgcgcgatgg cacccctgtg
      241 ctgttcctgc acggtaaccc gacctcctcc tacgtgtggc gcaacatcat cccgcatgtt
      301 gcaccgaccc atcgctgcat tgctccagac ctgatcggta tgggcaaatc cgacaaacca
      361 gacctgggtt atttcttcga cgaccacgtc cgcttcatgg atgccttcat cgaagccctg
      421 ggtctggaag aggtcgtcct ggtcattcac gactggggct ccgctctggg tttccactgg
      481 gccaagcgca atccagagcg cgtcaaaggt attgcattta tggagttcat ccgccctatc
      541 ccgacctggg acgaatggcc agaatttgcc cgcgagacct tccaggcctt ccgcaccacc
      601 gacgtcggcc gcaagctgat catcgatcag aacgttttta tcgagggtac gctgccgatg
      661 ggtgtcgtcc gcccgctgac tgaagtcgag atggaccatt accgcgagcc gttcctgaat
      721 cctgttgacc gcgagccact gtggcgcttc ccaaacgagc tgccaatcgc cggtgagcca
      781 gcgaacatcg tcgcgctggt cgaagaatac atggactggc tgcaccagtc ccctgtcccg
      841 aagctgctgt tctggggcac cccaggcgtt ctgatcccac cggccgaagc cgctcgcctg
      901 gccaaaagcc tgcctaactg caaggctgtg gacatcggcc cgggtctgaa tctgctgcaa
      961 gaagacaacc cggacctgat cggcagcgag atcgcgcgct ggctgtctac tctggagatt
     1021 tccggctccg aattcgatta caaggaccac gatggcgact ataaggatca cgacatcgac
     1081 tacaaggacg atgacgacaa gtgagctagc ttgactgact gagatacagc gtaccttcag
     1141 ctcacagaca tgataagata cattgatgag tttggacaaa ccacaactag aatgcagtga
     1201 aaaaaatgct ttatttgtga aatttgtgat gctattgctt tatttgtaac cattataagc
     1261 tgcaataaac aagttaacaa caacaattgc attcatttta tgtttcaggt tcagggggag
     1321 gtgtgggagg ttttttaaag caagtaaaac ctctacaaat gtggtattgg cccatctcta
     1381 tcggtatcgt agcataaccc cttggggcct ctaaacgggt cttgaggggt tttttgtgcc
     1441 cctcgggccg gattgctatc taccggcatt ggcgcagaaa aaaatgcctg atgcgacgct
     1501 gcgcgtctta tactcccaca tatgccagat tcagcaacgg atacggcttc cccaacttgc
     1561 ccacttccat acgtgtcctc cttaccagaa atttatcctt aaggtcgtca gctatcctgc
     1621 aggcgatctc tcgatttcga tcaagacatt cctttaatgg tcttttctgg acaccactag
     1681 gggtcagaag tagttcatca aactttcttc cctccctaat ctcattggtt accttgggct
     1741 atcgaaactt aattaaccag tcaagtcagc tacttggcga gatcgacttg tctgggtttc
     1801 gactacgctc agaattgcgt cagtcaagtt cgatctggtc cttgctattg cacccgttct
     1861 ccgattacga gtttcattta aatcatgtga gcaaaaggcc agcaaaaggc caggaaccgt
     1921 aaaaaggccg cgttgctggc gtttttccat aggctccgcc cccctgacga gcatcacaaa
     1981 aatcgacgct caagtcagag gtggcgaaac ccgacaggac tataaagata ccaggcgttt
     2041 ccccctggaa gctccctcgt gcgctctcct gttccgaccc tgccgcttac cggatacctg
     2101 tccgcctttc tcccttcggg aagcgtggcg ctttctcata gctcacgctg taggtatctc
     2161 agttcggtgt aggtcgttcg ctccaagctg ggctgtgtgc acgaaccccc cgttcagccc
     2221 gaccgctgcg ccttatccgg taactatcgt cttgagtcca acccggtaag acacgactta
     2281 tcgccactgg cagcagccac tggtaacagg attagcagag cgaggtatgt aggcggtgct
     2341 acagagttct tgaagtggtg gcctaactac ggctacacta gaagaacagt atttggtatc
     2401 tgcgctctgc tgaagccagt taccttcgga aaaagagttg gtagctcttg atccggcaaa
     2461 caaaccaccg ctggtagcgg tggttttttt gtttgcaagc agcagattac gcgcagaaaa
     2521 aaaggatctc aagaagatcc tttgatcttt tctacggggt ctgacgctca gtggaacgaa
     2581 aactcacgtt aagggatttt ggtcatgaga ttatcaaaaa ggatcttcac ctagatcctt
     2641 ttaaattaaa aatgaagttt taaatcaatc taaagtatat atgagtaaac ttggtctgac
     2701 agttaccaat gcttaatcag tgaggcacct atctcagcga tctgtctatt tcgttcatcc
     2761 atagttgcat ttaaatttcc gaactctcca aggccctcgt cggaaaatct tcaaaccttt
     2821 cgtccgatcc atcttgcagg ctacctctcg aacgaactat cgcaagtctc ttggccggcc
     2881 ttgcgccttg gctattgctt ggcagcgcct atcgccaggt attactccaa tcccgaatat
     2941 ccgagatcgg gatcacccga gagaagttca acctacatcc tcaatcccga tctatccgag
     3001 atccgaggaa tatcgaaatc ggggcgcgcc tggcctccgc gccgggtttt ggcgcctccc
     3061 gcgggcgccc ccctcgtcac ggcgagcgct gccacgtcag acgaagggcg caggagcgtc
     3121 ctgatccttc cgcccggacg ctcaggacag cggcccgctg ctcataagac tcggccttag
     3181 aaccccagta tcagcagaag gacattttag gacgggactt gggtgactct agggcactgg
     3241 ttttctttcc agagagcgga acaggcgagg aaaagtagtc ccttctcggc gattctgcgg
     3301 agggatctcc gtggggcggt gaacgccgat gattatataa ggacgcgccg ggtgtggcac
     3361 agctagttcc gtcgcagccg ggatttgggt cgcggttctt gtttgtggat cgctgtgatc
     3421 gtcacttggt gagtagcggg ctgctgggct ggccggggct ttcgtggccg ccgggccgct
     3481 cggtgggacg gaagcgtgtg gagagaccgc caagggctgt agtctgggtc cgcgagcaag
     3541 gttgccctga actgggggtt ggggggagcg cagcaaaatg gcggctgttc ccgagtcttg
     3601 aatggaagac gcttgtgagg cgggctgtga ggtcgttgaa acaaggtggg gggcatggtg
     3661 ggcggcaaga acccaaggtc ttgagccctt cgctaatgcg ggaaagctct tattcgggtg
     3721 agatgggctg ggcaccatct ggggaccctg acgtgaagtt tgtcactgac tggagaactc
     3781 ggtttgtcgt ctgttgcggg ggcggcagtt atggcggtgc cgttgggcag tgcacccgta
     3841 cctttgggag cgcgcgccct cgtcgtgtcg tgacgtcacc cgttctgttg gcttataatg
     3901 cagggtgggg ccacctgccg gtaggtgtgc ggtaggcttt tctccgtcgc aggacgcagg
     3961 gttcgggcct agggtaggct ctcctgaatc gacaggcgcc ggacctctgg tgaggggagg
     4021 gataagtgag gcgtcagttt ctttggtcgg ttttatgtac ctatcttctt aagtagctga
     4081 agctccggtt ttgaactatg cgctcggggt tggcgagtgt gttttgtgaa gttttttagg
     4141 caccttttga aatgtaatca tttgggtcaa tatgtaattt tcagtgttag acttgtaaat
     4201 tgtccgctaa attctggccg tttttggctt ttttgttaga caacatgacc gagtacaagc
     4261 ccacggtgcg cctcgccacc cgcgacgacg tccccagggc cgtacgcacc ctcgccgccg
     4321 cgttcgccga ctaccccgcc acgcgccaca ccgtcgatcc ggaccgccac atcgagcggg
     4381 tcaccgagct gcaagaactc ttcctcacgc gcgtcgggct cgacatcggc aaggtgtggg
     4441 tcgcggacga cggcgccgcg gtggcggtct ggaccacgcc ggagagcgtc gaagcggggg
     4501 cggtgttcgc cgagatcggc ccgcgcatgg ccgagttgag cggttcccgg ctggccgcgc
     4561 agcaacagat ggagggcctc ctggcgccgc accggcccaa ggagcccgcg tggttcctgg
     4621 ccaccgtcgg cgtctcgccc gaccaccagg gcaagggtct gggcagcgcc gtcgtgctcc
     4681 ccggagtgga ggccgccgag cgcgccgggg tgcccgcctt cctggagacc tccgcgcccc
     4741 gcaacctccc cttctacgag cggctcggct tcaccgtcac cgccgacgtc gaggtgcccg
     4801 aaggaccgcg cacctggtgc atgacccgca agcccggtgc ctaggctagt atgtaagcct
     4861 agtcttagat aataaaatcg ctatccatcg aagatggatg tgtgttggtt ttttgtgtgt
     4921 gtaacgctag gcgcgcctgg tgtaccgaga acgatcctct cagtgcgagt ctcgacgatc
     4981 catatcgttg cttggcagtc agccagtcgg aatccagctt gggacccagg aagtccaatc
     5041 gtcagatatt gtactcaagc ctggtcacgg cagcgtaccg atctgtttaa acctagatat
     5101 tgatagtctg atcggtcaac gtataatcga gtcctagctt ttgcaaacat ctatcaagag
     5161 acaggatcag caggaggctt tcgcatgagt attcaacatt tccgtgtcgc ccttattccc
     5221 ttttttgcgg cattttgcct tcctgttttt gctcacccag aaacgctggt gaaagtaaaa
     5281 gatgctgaag atcagttggg tgcgcgagtg ggttacatcg aactggatct caacagcggt
     5341 aagatccttg agagttttcg ccccgaagaa cgctttccaa tgatgagcac ttttaaagtt
     5401 ctgctatgtg gcgcggtatt atcccgtatt gacgccgggc aagagcaact cggtcgccgc
     5461 atacactatt ctcagaatga cttggttgag tattcaccag tcacagaaaa gcatcttacg
     5521 gatggcatga cagtaagaga attatgcagt gctgccataa ccatgagtga taacactgcg
     5581 gccaacttac ttctgacaac gattggagga ccgaaggagc taaccgcttt tttgcacaac
     5641 atgggggatc atgtaactcg ccttgatcgt tgggaaccgg agctgaatga agccatacca
     5701 aacgacgagc gtgacaccac gatgcctgta gcaatggcaa caaccttgcg taaactatta
     5761 actggcgaac tacttactct agcttcccgg caacagttga tagactggat ggaggcggat
     5821 aaagttgcag gaccacttct gcgctcggcc cttccggctg gctggtttat tgctgataaa
     5881 tctggagccg gtgagcgtgg gtctcgcggt atcattgcag cactggggcc agatggtaag
     5941 ccctcccgta tcgtagttat ctacacgacg gggagtcagg caactatgga tgaacgaaat
     6001 agacagatcg ctgagatagg tgcctcactg attaagcatt ggtaaccgat tctaggtgca
     6061 ttggcgcaga aaaaaatgcc tgatgcgacg ctgcgcgtct tatactccca catatgccag
     6121 attcagcaac ggatacggct tccccaactt gcccacttcc atacgtgtcc tccttaccag
     6181 aaatttatcc ttaagatccc gaatcgttta aactcgactc tggctctatc gaatctccgt
     6241 cgtttcgagc ttacgcgaac agccgtggcg ctcatttgct cgtcgggcat cgaatctcgt
     6301 cagctatcgt cagcttacct ttttggcagc gatcgcggct cccgacatct tggaccatta
     6361 gctccacagg tatcttcttc cctctagtgg tcataacagc agcttcagct acctctcaat
     6421 tcaaaaaacc cctcaagacc cgtttagagg ccccaagggg ttatgctatc aatcgttgcg
     6481 ttacacacac aaaaaaccaa cacacatcca tcttcgatgg atagcgattt tattatctaa
     6541 ctgctgatcg agtgtagcca gatctagtaa tcaattacgg ggtcattagt tcatagccca
     6601 tatatggagt tccgcgttac ataacttacg gtaaatggcc cgcctggctg accgcccaac
     6661 gacccccgcc cattgacgtc aataatgacg tatgttccca tagtaacgcc aatagggact
     6721 ttccattgac gtcaatgggt ggagtattta cggtaaactg cccacttggc agtacatcaa
     6781 gtgtatcata tgccaagtac gccccctatt gacgtcaatg acggtaaatg gcccgcctgg
     6841 cattatgccc agtacatgac cttatgggac tttcctactt ggcagtacat ctacgtatta
     6901 gtcatcgcta ttaccatgct gatgcggttt tggcagtaca tcaatgggcg tggatagcgg
     6961 tttgactcac ggggatttcc aagtctccac cccattgacg tcaatgggag tttgttttgg
     7021 caccaaaatc aacgggactt tccaaaatgt cgtaacaact ccgccccatt gacgcaaatg
     7081 ggcggtaggc gtgtacggtg ggaggtctat ataagcagag ctggtttagt gaaccgtcag
     7141 atcagatctt tgtcgatcct accatccact c
//
