# Supplementary material for: Enhancing extracellular vesicle cargo loading and functional delivery by engineering protein-lipid interactions
Source: Nat Commun. 2024 Jul 4;15:5618. doi: 10.1038/s41467-024-49678-z (PMC11224323; doi:10.1038/s41467-024-49678-z)
Supplement: Supplementary file 4 — Plasmid Maps [file 41467_2024_49678_MOESM4_ESM.zip › Supporting Information - plasmid maps/LAT plasmids/pJPT020-LAT_dCore-HaloTag-3x FLAG.gb]

LOCUS       Exported                7153 bp ds-DNA     circular SYN 29-MAR-2023
DEFINITION  synthetic circular DNA.
ACCESSION   .
VERSION     .
KEYWORDS    .
SOURCE      synthetic DNA construct
  ORGANISM  synthetic DNA construct
REFERENCE   1  (bases 1 to 7153)
  AUTHORS   Kamat Lab
  TITLE     Direct Submission
  JOURNAL   Exported Wednesday, Mar 29, 2023 from SnapGene 5.1.7
            https://www.snapgene.com
FEATURES             Location/Qualifiers
     source          1..7153
                     /organism="synthetic DNA construct"
                     /mol_type="other DNA"
     misc_feature    1..21
                     /label=vector_backbone-1086-7174
                     /label=nonstandard type:  misc_feature_
     regulatory      22..27
                     /regulatory_class="other"
                     /label=Kozak sequence
                     /note="vertebrate consensus sequence for strong 
                     initiationof translation (Kozak, 1987)"
     CDS             28..108
                     /codon_start=1
                     /product="Lorent J et al. Nat Comm. 2017."
                     /label=LAT d6core
                     /translation="MEEAILVPCVLGLAMLMALCVHCHRLP"
     CDS             109..123
                     /codon_start=1
                     /label=linker
                     /translation="GSGGS"
     CDS             124..1008
                     /codon_start=1
                     /product="modified bacterial dehalogenase that 
                     formscovalent bonds with chloroalkane derivatives"
                     /label=HaloTag(R)
                     /translation="EIGTGFPFDPHYVEVLGERMHYVDVGPRDGTPVLFLHGNPTSSYV
                     WRNIIPHVAPTHRCIAPDLIGMGKSDKPDLGYFFDDHVRFMDAFIEALGLEEVVLVIHD
                     WGSALGFHWAKRNPERVKGIAFMEFIRPIPTWDEWPEFARETFQAFRTTDVGRKLIIDQ
                     NVFIEGTLPMGVVRPLTEVEMDHYREPFLNPVDREPLWRFPNELPIAGEPANIVALVEE
                     YMDWLHQSPVPKLLFWGTPGVLIPPAEAARLAKSLPNCKAVDIGPGLNLLQEDNPDLIG
                     SEIARWLSTLEISG"
     CDS             1009..1017
                     /codon_start=1
                     /label=linker
                     /translation="SEF"
     CDS             1018..1083
                     /codon_start=1
                     /label=3xFLAG
                     /translation="DYKDHDGDYKDHDIDYKDDDDK"
     misc_feature    1087..7153
                     /label=vector_backbone-1086-7174
                     /label=nonstandard type:  misc_feature_
     polyA_signal    1136..1257
                     /label=SV40 poly(A) signal
                     /note="SV40 polyadenylation signal"
     terminator      1372..1418
                     /label=T7 terminator
                     /note="transcription terminator for bacteriophage T7 RNA 
                     polymerase"
     terminator      1448..1584
                     /label=rrnG terminator
                     /note="transcription terminator from the E. coli 
                     ribosomalRNA rrnG operon (Albrechtsen et al., 1991)"
     misc_feature    1629..1700
                     /label=3' beta-globin insulator
                     /note="insulator downstream of the human beta-globin locus 
                     (Farrell et al., 2002)"
     rep_origin      complement(1926..2514)
                     /direction=LEFT
                     /label=ori
                     /note="high-copy-number ColE1/pMB1/pBR322/pUC origin of 
                     replication"
     promoter        3014..4223
                     /label=UbC promoter
                     /note="human ubiquitin C promoter"
     CDS             4227..4826
                     /codon_start=1
                     /gene="pac from Streptomyces alboniger"
                     /product="puromycin N-acetyltransferase"
                     /label=PuroR
                     /note="confers resistance to puromycin"
                     /translation="MTEYKPTVRLATRDDVPRAVRTLAAAFADYPATRHTVDPDRHIER
                     VTELQELFLTRVGLDIGKVWVADDGAAVAVWTTPESVEAGAVFAEIGPRMAELSGSRLA
                     AQQQMEGLLAPHRPKEPAWFLATVGVSPDHQGKGLGSAVVLPGVEAAERAGVPAFLETS
                     APRNLPFYERLGFTVTADVEVPEGPRTWCMTRKPGA"
     polyA_signal    4853..4901
                     /label=synthetic polyadenylation signal
                     /note="synthetic polyadenylation signal"
     CDS             5167..6027
                     /codon_start=1
                     /gene="bla"
                     /product="beta-lactamase"
                     /label=AmpR
                     /note="confers resistance to ampicillin, carbenicillin, and
                     related antibiotics"
                     /translation="MSIQHFRVALIPFFAAFCLPVFAHPETLVKVKDAEDQLGARVGYI
                     ELDLNSGKILESFRPEERFPMMSTFKVLLCGAVLSRIDAGQEQLGRRIHYSQNDLVEYS
                     PVTEKHLTDGMTVRELCSAAITMSDNTAANLLLTTIGGPKELTAFLHNMGDHVTRLDRW
                     EPELNEAIPNDERDTTMPVAMATTLRKLLTGELLTLASRQQLIDWMEADKVAGPLLRSA
                     LPAGWFIADKSGAGERGSRGIIAALGPDGKPSRIVVIYTTGSQATMDERNRQIAEIGAS
                     LIKHW"
     terminator      6040..6176
                     /label=rrnG terminator
                     /note="transcription terminator from the E. coli 
                     ribosomalRNA rrnG operon (Albrechtsen et al., 1991)"
     misc_feature    6328..6399
                     /label=5' beta-globin insulator
                     /note="insulator upstream of the human beta-globin locus 
                     (Farrell et al., 2002)"
     terminator      6404..6450
                     /label=T7 terminator
                     /note="transcription terminator for bacteriophage T7 RNA 
                     polymerase"
     polyA_signal    6468..6516
                     /label=synthetic polyadenylation signal
                     /note="synthetic polyadenylation signal"
     enhancer        6597..6900
                     /label=CMV enhancer
                     /note="human cytomegalovirus immediate early enhancer"
     promoter        6902..7104
                     /label=CMV promoter
                     /note="human cytomegalovirus (CMV) immediate earlypromoter"
ORIGIN
        1 gacacacccg ccagcggccg cgccaccatg gaggaggcca tcctggtccc ctgcgtgctg
       61 gggctcgcca tgttgatggc actgtgtgtg cactgccaca gactgccagg atccggcggc
      121 tccgaaatcg gtactggctt tccattcgac ccccattatg tggaagtcct gggcgagcgc
      181 atgcactacg tcgatgttgg tccgcgcgat ggcacccctg tgctgttcct gcacggtaac
      241 ccgacctcct cctacgtgtg gcgcaacatc atcccgcatg ttgcaccgac ccatcgctgc
      301 attgctccag acctgatcgg tatgggcaaa tccgacaaac cagacctggg ttatttcttc
      361 gacgaccacg tccgcttcat ggatgccttc atcgaagccc tgggtctgga agaggtcgtc
      421 ctggtcattc acgactgggg ctccgctctg ggtttccact gggccaagcg caatccagag
      481 cgcgtcaaag gtattgcatt tatggagttc atccgcccta tcccgacctg ggacgaatgg
      541 ccagaatttg cccgcgagac cttccaggcc ttccgcacca ccgacgtcgg ccgcaagctg
      601 atcatcgatc agaacgtttt tatcgagggt acgctgccga tgggtgtcgt ccgcccgctg
      661 actgaagtcg agatggacca ttaccgcgag ccgttcctga atcctgttga ccgcgagcca
      721 ctgtggcgct tcccaaacga gctgccaatc gccggtgagc cagcgaacat cgtcgcgctg
      781 gtcgaagaat acatggactg gctgcaccag tcccctgtcc cgaagctgct gttctggggc
      841 accccaggcg ttctgatccc accggccgaa gccgctcgcc tggccaaaag cctgcctaac
      901 tgcaaggctg tggacatcgg cccgggtctg aatctgctgc aagaagacaa cccggacctg
      961 atcggcagcg agatcgcgcg ctggctgtct actctggaga tttccggctc cgaattcgat
     1021 tacaaggacc acgatggcga ctataaggat cacgacatcg actacaagga cgatgacgac
     1081 aagtgagcta gcttgactga ctgagataca gcgtaccttc agctcacaga catgataaga
     1141 tacattgatg agtttggaca aaccacaact agaatgcagt gaaaaaaatg ctttatttgt
     1201 gaaatttgtg atgctattgc tttatttgta accattataa gctgcaataa acaagttaac
     1261 aacaacaatt gcattcattt tatgtttcag gttcaggggg aggtgtggga ggttttttaa
     1321 agcaagtaaa acctctacaa atgtggtatt ggcccatctc tatcggtatc gtagcataac
     1381 cccttggggc ctctaaacgg gtcttgaggg gttttttgtg cccctcgggc cggattgcta
     1441 tctaccggca ttggcgcaga aaaaaatgcc tgatgcgacg ctgcgcgtct tatactccca
     1501 catatgccag attcagcaac ggatacggct tccccaactt gcccacttcc atacgtgtcc
     1561 tccttaccag aaatttatcc ttaaggtcgt cagctatcct gcaggcgatc tctcgatttc
     1621 gatcaagaca ttcctttaat ggtcttttct ggacaccact aggggtcaga agtagttcat
     1681 caaactttct tccctcccta atctcattgg ttaccttggg ctatcgaaac ttaattaacc
     1741 agtcaagtca gctacttggc gagatcgact tgtctgggtt tcgactacgc tcagaattgc
     1801 gtcagtcaag ttcgatctgg tccttgctat tgcacccgtt ctccgattac gagtttcatt
     1861 taaatcatgt gagcaaaagg ccagcaaaag gccaggaacc gtaaaaaggc cgcgttgctg
     1921 gcgtttttcc ataggctccg cccccctgac gagcatcaca aaaatcgacg ctcaagtcag
     1981 aggtggcgaa acccgacagg actataaaga taccaggcgt ttccccctgg aagctccctc
     2041 gtgcgctctc ctgttccgac cctgccgctt accggatacc tgtccgcctt tctcccttcg
     2101 ggaagcgtgg cgctttctca tagctcacgc tgtaggtatc tcagttcggt gtaggtcgtt
     2161 cgctccaagc tgggctgtgt gcacgaaccc cccgttcagc ccgaccgctg cgccttatcc
     2221 ggtaactatc gtcttgagtc caacccggta agacacgact tatcgccact ggcagcagcc
     2281 actggtaaca ggattagcag agcgaggtat gtaggcggtg ctacagagtt cttgaagtgg
     2341 tggcctaact acggctacac tagaagaaca gtatttggta tctgcgctct gctgaagcca
     2401 gttaccttcg gaaaaagagt tggtagctct tgatccggca aacaaaccac cgctggtagc
     2461 ggtggttttt ttgtttgcaa gcagcagatt acgcgcagaa aaaaaggatc tcaagaagat
     2521 cctttgatct tttctacggg gtctgacgct cagtggaacg aaaactcacg ttaagggatt
     2581 ttggtcatga gattatcaaa aaggatcttc acctagatcc ttttaaatta aaaatgaagt
     2641 tttaaatcaa tctaaagtat atatgagtaa acttggtctg acagttacca atgcttaatc
     2701 agtgaggcac ctatctcagc gatctgtcta tttcgttcat ccatagttgc atttaaattt
     2761 ccgaactctc caaggccctc gtcggaaaat cttcaaacct ttcgtccgat ccatcttgca
     2821 ggctacctct cgaacgaact atcgcaagtc tcttggccgg ccttgcgcct tggctattgc
     2881 ttggcagcgc ctatcgccag gtattactcc aatcccgaat atccgagatc gggatcaccc
     2941 gagagaagtt caacctacat cctcaatccc gatctatccg agatccgagg aatatcgaaa
     3001 tcggggcgcg cctggcctcc gcgccgggtt ttggcgcctc ccgcgggcgc ccccctcgtc
     3061 acggcgagcg ctgccacgtc agacgaaggg cgcaggagcg tcctgatcct tccgcccgga
     3121 cgctcaggac agcggcccgc tgctcataag actcggcctt agaaccccag tatcagcaga
     3181 aggacatttt aggacgggac ttgggtgact ctagggcact ggttttcttt ccagagagcg
     3241 gaacaggcga ggaaaagtag tcccttctcg gcgattctgc ggagggatct ccgtggggcg
     3301 gtgaacgccg atgattatat aaggacgcgc cgggtgtggc acagctagtt ccgtcgcagc
     3361 cgggatttgg gtcgcggttc ttgtttgtgg atcgctgtga tcgtcacttg gtgagtagcg
     3421 ggctgctggg ctggccgggg ctttcgtggc cgccgggccg ctcggtggga cggaagcgtg
     3481 tggagagacc gccaagggct gtagtctggg tccgcgagca aggttgccct gaactggggg
     3541 ttggggggag cgcagcaaaa tggcggctgt tcccgagtct tgaatggaag acgcttgtga
     3601 ggcgggctgt gaggtcgttg aaacaaggtg gggggcatgg tgggcggcaa gaacccaagg
     3661 tcttgagccc ttcgctaatg cgggaaagct cttattcggg tgagatgggc tgggcaccat
     3721 ctggggaccc tgacgtgaag tttgtcactg actggagaac tcggtttgtc gtctgttgcg
     3781 ggggcggcag ttatggcggt gccgttgggc agtgcacccg tacctttggg agcgcgcgcc
     3841 ctcgtcgtgt cgtgacgtca cccgttctgt tggcttataa tgcagggtgg ggccacctgc
     3901 cggtaggtgt gcggtaggct tttctccgtc gcaggacgca gggttcgggc ctagggtagg
     3961 ctctcctgaa tcgacaggcg ccggacctct ggtgagggga gggataagtg aggcgtcagt
     4021 ttctttggtc ggttttatgt acctatcttc ttaagtagct gaagctccgg ttttgaacta
     4081 tgcgctcggg gttggcgagt gtgttttgtg aagtttttta ggcacctttt gaaatgtaat
     4141 catttgggtc aatatgtaat tttcagtgtt agacttgtaa attgtccgct aaattctggc
     4201 cgtttttggc ttttttgtta gacaacatga ccgagtacaa gcccacggtg cgcctcgcca
     4261 cccgcgacga cgtccccagg gccgtacgca ccctcgccgc cgcgttcgcc gactaccccg
     4321 ccacgcgcca caccgtcgat ccggaccgcc acatcgagcg ggtcaccgag ctgcaagaac
     4381 tcttcctcac gcgcgtcggg ctcgacatcg gcaaggtgtg ggtcgcggac gacggcgccg
     4441 cggtggcggt ctggaccacg ccggagagcg tcgaagcggg ggcggtgttc gccgagatcg
     4501 gcccgcgcat ggccgagttg agcggttccc ggctggccgc gcagcaacag atggagggcc
     4561 tcctggcgcc gcaccggccc aaggagcccg cgtggttcct ggccaccgtc ggcgtctcgc
     4621 ccgaccacca gggcaagggt ctgggcagcg ccgtcgtgct ccccggagtg gaggccgccg
     4681 agcgcgccgg ggtgcccgcc ttcctggaga cctccgcgcc ccgcaacctc cccttctacg
     4741 agcggctcgg cttcaccgtc accgccgacg tcgaggtgcc cgaaggaccg cgcacctggt
     4801 gcatgacccg caagcccggt gcctaggcta gtatgtaagc ctagtcttag ataataaaat
     4861 cgctatccat cgaagatgga tgtgtgttgg ttttttgtgt gtgtaacgct aggcgcgcct
     4921 ggtgtaccga gaacgatcct ctcagtgcga gtctcgacga tccatatcgt tgcttggcag
     4981 tcagccagtc ggaatccagc ttgggaccca ggaagtccaa tcgtcagata ttgtactcaa
     5041 gcctggtcac ggcagcgtac cgatctgttt aaacctagat attgatagtc tgatcggtca
     5101 acgtataatc gagtcctagc ttttgcaaac atctatcaag agacaggatc agcaggaggc
     5161 tttcgcatga gtattcaaca tttccgtgtc gcccttattc ccttttttgc ggcattttgc
     5221 cttcctgttt ttgctcaccc agaaacgctg gtgaaagtaa aagatgctga agatcagttg
     5281 ggtgcgcgag tgggttacat cgaactggat ctcaacagcg gtaagatcct tgagagtttt
     5341 cgccccgaag aacgctttcc aatgatgagc acttttaaag ttctgctatg tggcgcggta
     5401 ttatcccgta ttgacgccgg gcaagagcaa ctcggtcgcc gcatacacta ttctcagaat
     5461 gacttggttg agtattcacc agtcacagaa aagcatctta cggatggcat gacagtaaga
     5521 gaattatgca gtgctgccat aaccatgagt gataacactg cggccaactt acttctgaca
     5581 acgattggag gaccgaagga gctaaccgct tttttgcaca acatggggga tcatgtaact
     5641 cgccttgatc gttgggaacc ggagctgaat gaagccatac caaacgacga gcgtgacacc
     5701 acgatgcctg tagcaatggc aacaaccttg cgtaaactat taactggcga actacttact
     5761 ctagcttccc ggcaacagtt gatagactgg atggaggcgg ataaagttgc aggaccactt
     5821 ctgcgctcgg cccttccggc tggctggttt attgctgata aatctggagc cggtgagcgt
     5881 gggtctcgcg gtatcattgc agcactgggg ccagatggta agccctcccg tatcgtagtt
     5941 atctacacga cggggagtca ggcaactatg gatgaacgaa atagacagat cgctgagata
     6001 ggtgcctcac tgattaagca ttggtaaccg attctaggtg cattggcgca gaaaaaaatg
     6061 cctgatgcga cgctgcgcgt cttatactcc cacatatgcc agattcagca acggatacgg
     6121 cttccccaac ttgcccactt ccatacgtgt cctccttacc agaaatttat ccttaagatc
     6181 ccgaatcgtt taaactcgac tctggctcta tcgaatctcc gtcgtttcga gcttacgcga
     6241 acagccgtgg cgctcatttg ctcgtcgggc atcgaatctc gtcagctatc gtcagcttac
     6301 ctttttggca gcgatcgcgg ctcccgacat cttggaccat tagctccaca ggtatcttct
     6361 tccctctagt ggtcataaca gcagcttcag ctacctctca attcaaaaaa cccctcaaga
     6421 cccgtttaga ggccccaagg ggttatgcta tcaatcgttg cgttacacac acaaaaaacc
     6481 aacacacatc catcttcgat ggatagcgat tttattatct aactgctgat cgagtgtagc
     6541 cagatctagt aatcaattac ggggtcatta gttcatagcc catatatgga gttccgcgtt
     6601 acataactta cggtaaatgg cccgcctggc tgaccgccca acgacccccg cccattgacg
     6661 tcaataatga cgtatgttcc catagtaacg ccaataggga ctttccattg acgtcaatgg
     6721 gtggagtatt tacggtaaac tgcccacttg gcagtacatc aagtgtatca tatgccaagt
     6781 acgcccccta ttgacgtcaa tgacggtaaa tggcccgcct ggcattatgc ccagtacatg
     6841 accttatggg actttcctac ttggcagtac atctacgtat tagtcatcgc tattaccatg
     6901 ctgatgcggt tttggcagta catcaatggg cgtggatagc ggtttgactc acggggattt
     6961 ccaagtctcc accccattga cgtcaatggg agtttgtttt ggcaccaaaa tcaacgggac
     7021 tttccaaaat gtcgtaacaa ctccgcccca ttgacgcaaa tgggcggtag gcgtgtacgg
     7081 tgggaggtct atataagcag agctggttta gtgaaccgtc agatcagatc tttgtcgatc
     7141 ctaccatcca ctc
//
