# Supplementary material for: Enhancing extracellular vesicle cargo loading and functional delivery by engineering protein-lipid interactions
Source: Nat Commun. 2024 Jul 4;15:5618. doi: 10.1038/s41467-024-49678-z (PMC11224323; doi:10.1038/s41467-024-49678-z)
Supplement: Supplementary file 4 — Plasmid Maps [file 41467_2024_49678_MOESM4_ESM.zip › Supporting Information - plasmid maps/LAT plasmids/pJPT021-LAT_HASA-HaloTag-3x FLAG.gb]

LOCUS       Exported                7171 bp ds-DNA     circular SYN 29-MAR-2023
DEFINITION  synthetic circular DNA.
ACCESSION   .
VERSION     .
KEYWORDS    .
SOURCE      synthetic DNA construct
  ORGANISM  synthetic DNA construct
REFERENCE   1  (bases 1 to 7171)
  AUTHORS   Kamat Lab
  TITLE     Direct Submission
  JOURNAL   Exported Wednesday, Mar 29, 2023 from SnapGene 5.1.7
            https://www.snapgene.com
FEATURES             Location/Qualifiers
     source          1..7171
                     /organism="synthetic DNA construct"
                     /mol_type="other DNA"
     misc_feature    1..21
                     /label=vector_backbone-1086-7174
                     /label=nonstandard type:  misc_feature_
     regulatory      22..27
                     /regulatory_class="other"
                     /label=Kozak sequence
                     /note="vertebrate consensus sequence for strong 
                     initiationof translation (Kozak, 1987)"
     CDS             28..126
                     /codon_start=1
                     /product="Lorent J et al. Nat Comm. 2017 (""manyL+P17"")"
                     /label=LAT High ASA
                     /translation="MEEAILVLLLLLLLLLPLLLLLLLLCVHCHRLP"
     CDS             127..141
                     /codon_start=1
                     /label=linker
                     /translation="GSGGS"
     CDS             142..1026
                     /codon_start=1
                     /product="modified bacterial dehalogenase that 
                     formscovalent bonds with chloroalkane derivatives"
                     /label=HaloTag(R)
                     /translation="EIGTGFPFDPHYVEVLGERMHYVDVGPRDGTPVLFLHGNPTSSYV
                     WRNIIPHVAPTHRCIAPDLIGMGKSDKPDLGYFFDDHVRFMDAFIEALGLEEVVLVIHD
                     WGSALGFHWAKRNPERVKGIAFMEFIRPIPTWDEWPEFARETFQAFRTTDVGRKLIIDQ
                     NVFIEGTLPMGVVRPLTEVEMDHYREPFLNPVDREPLWRFPNELPIAGEPANIVALVEE
                     YMDWLHQSPVPKLLFWGTPGVLIPPAEAARLAKSLPNCKAVDIGPGLNLLQEDNPDLIG
                     SEIARWLSTLEISG"
     CDS             1027..1035
                     /codon_start=1
                     /label=linker
                     /translation="SEF"
     CDS             1036..1101
                     /codon_start=1
                     /label=3xFLAG
                     /translation="DYKDHDGDYKDHDIDYKDDDDK"
     misc_feature    1105..7171
                     /label=vector_backbone-1086-7174
                     /label=nonstandard type:  misc_feature_
     polyA_signal    1154..1275
                     /label=SV40 poly(A) signal
                     /note="SV40 polyadenylation signal"
     terminator      1390..1436
                     /label=T7 terminator
                     /note="transcription terminator for bacteriophage T7 RNA 
                     polymerase"
     terminator      1466..1602
                     /label=rrnG terminator
                     /note="transcription terminator from the E. coli 
                     ribosomalRNA rrnG operon (Albrechtsen et al., 1991)"
     misc_feature    1647..1718
                     /label=3' beta-globin insulator
                     /note="insulator downstream of the human beta-globin locus 
                     (Farrell et al., 2002)"
     rep_origin      complement(1944..2532)
                     /direction=LEFT
                     /label=ori
                     /note="high-copy-number ColE1/pMB1/pBR322/pUC origin of 
                     replication"
     promoter        3032..4241
                     /label=UbC promoter
                     /note="human ubiquitin C promoter"
     CDS             4245..4844
                     /codon_start=1
                     /gene="pac from Streptomyces alboniger"
                     /product="puromycin N-acetyltransferase"
                     /label=PuroR
                     /note="confers resistance to puromycin"
                     /translation="MTEYKPTVRLATRDDVPRAVRTLAAAFADYPATRHTVDPDRHIER
                     VTELQELFLTRVGLDIGKVWVADDGAAVAVWTTPESVEAGAVFAEIGPRMAELSGSRLA
                     AQQQMEGLLAPHRPKEPAWFLATVGVSPDHQGKGLGSAVVLPGVEAAERAGVPAFLETS
                     APRNLPFYERLGFTVTADVEVPEGPRTWCMTRKPGA"
     polyA_signal    4871..4919
                     /label=synthetic polyadenylation signal
                     /note="synthetic polyadenylation signal"
     CDS             5185..6045
                     /codon_start=1
                     /gene="bla"
                     /product="beta-lactamase"
                     /label=AmpR
                     /note="confers resistance to ampicillin, carbenicillin, and
                     related antibiotics"
                     /translation="MSIQHFRVALIPFFAAFCLPVFAHPETLVKVKDAEDQLGARVGYI
                     ELDLNSGKILESFRPEERFPMMSTFKVLLCGAVLSRIDAGQEQLGRRIHYSQNDLVEYS
                     PVTEKHLTDGMTVRELCSAAITMSDNTAANLLLTTIGGPKELTAFLHNMGDHVTRLDRW
                     EPELNEAIPNDERDTTMPVAMATTLRKLLTGELLTLASRQQLIDWMEADKVAGPLLRSA
                     LPAGWFIADKSGAGERGSRGIIAALGPDGKPSRIVVIYTTGSQATMDERNRQIAEIGAS
                     LIKHW"
     terminator      6058..6194
                     /label=rrnG terminator
                     /note="transcription terminator from the E. coli 
                     ribosomalRNA rrnG operon (Albrechtsen et al., 1991)"
     misc_feature    6346..6417
                     /label=5' beta-globin insulator
                     /note="insulator upstream of the human beta-globin locus 
                     (Farrell et al., 2002)"
     terminator      6422..6468
                     /label=T7 terminator
                     /note="transcription terminator for bacteriophage T7 RNA 
                     polymerase"
     polyA_signal    6486..6534
                     /label=synthetic polyadenylation signal
                     /note="synthetic polyadenylation signal"
     enhancer        6615..6918
                     /label=CMV enhancer
                     /note="human cytomegalovirus immediate early enhancer"
     promoter        6920..7122
                     /label=CMV promoter
                     /note="human cytomegalovirus (CMV) immediate earlypromoter"
ORIGIN
        1 gacacacccg ccagcggccg cgccaccatg gaagaggcca tcctggttct gctgctgctc
       61 cttctgcttc tgctgcctct tctcttgctc ctcctgctgc tgtgcgtgca ctgtcacaga
      121 ttgcctggat ccggcggctc cgaaatcggt actggctttc cattcgaccc ccattatgtg
      181 gaagtcctgg gcgagcgcat gcactacgtc gatgttggtc cgcgcgatgg cacccctgtg
      241 ctgttcctgc acggtaaccc gacctcctcc tacgtgtggc gcaacatcat cccgcatgtt
      301 gcaccgaccc atcgctgcat tgctccagac ctgatcggta tgggcaaatc cgacaaacca
      361 gacctgggtt atttcttcga cgaccacgtc cgcttcatgg atgccttcat cgaagccctg
      421 ggtctggaag aggtcgtcct ggtcattcac gactggggct ccgctctggg tttccactgg
      481 gccaagcgca atccagagcg cgtcaaaggt attgcattta tggagttcat ccgccctatc
      541 ccgacctggg acgaatggcc agaatttgcc cgcgagacct tccaggcctt ccgcaccacc
      601 gacgtcggcc gcaagctgat catcgatcag aacgttttta tcgagggtac gctgccgatg
      661 ggtgtcgtcc gcccgctgac tgaagtcgag atggaccatt accgcgagcc gttcctgaat
      721 cctgttgacc gcgagccact gtggcgcttc ccaaacgagc tgccaatcgc cggtgagcca
      781 gcgaacatcg tcgcgctggt cgaagaatac atggactggc tgcaccagtc ccctgtcccg
      841 aagctgctgt tctggggcac cccaggcgtt ctgatcccac cggccgaagc cgctcgcctg
      901 gccaaaagcc tgcctaactg caaggctgtg gacatcggcc cgggtctgaa tctgctgcaa
      961 gaagacaacc cggacctgat cggcagcgag atcgcgcgct ggctgtctac tctggagatt
     1021 tccggctccg aattcgatta caaggaccac gatggcgact ataaggatca cgacatcgac
     1081 tacaaggacg atgacgacaa gtgagctagc ttgactgact gagatacagc gtaccttcag
     1141 ctcacagaca tgataagata cattgatgag tttggacaaa ccacaactag aatgcagtga
     1201 aaaaaatgct ttatttgtga aatttgtgat gctattgctt tatttgtaac cattataagc
     1261 tgcaataaac aagttaacaa caacaattgc attcatttta tgtttcaggt tcagggggag
     1321 gtgtgggagg ttttttaaag caagtaaaac ctctacaaat gtggtattgg cccatctcta
     1381 tcggtatcgt agcataaccc cttggggcct ctaaacgggt cttgaggggt tttttgtgcc
     1441 cctcgggccg gattgctatc taccggcatt ggcgcagaaa aaaatgcctg atgcgacgct
     1501 gcgcgtctta tactcccaca tatgccagat tcagcaacgg atacggcttc cccaacttgc
     1561 ccacttccat acgtgtcctc cttaccagaa atttatcctt aaggtcgtca gctatcctgc
     1621 aggcgatctc tcgatttcga tcaagacatt cctttaatgg tcttttctgg acaccactag
     1681 gggtcagaag tagttcatca aactttcttc cctccctaat ctcattggtt accttgggct
     1741 atcgaaactt aattaaccag tcaagtcagc tacttggcga gatcgacttg tctgggtttc
     1801 gactacgctc agaattgcgt cagtcaagtt cgatctggtc cttgctattg cacccgttct
     1861 ccgattacga gtttcattta aatcatgtga gcaaaaggcc agcaaaaggc caggaaccgt
     1921 aaaaaggccg cgttgctggc gtttttccat aggctccgcc cccctgacga gcatcacaaa
     1981 aatcgacgct caagtcagag gtggcgaaac ccgacaggac tataaagata ccaggcgttt
     2041 ccccctggaa gctccctcgt gcgctctcct gttccgaccc tgccgcttac cggatacctg
     2101 tccgcctttc tcccttcggg aagcgtggcg ctttctcata gctcacgctg taggtatctc
     2161 agttcggtgt aggtcgttcg ctccaagctg ggctgtgtgc acgaaccccc cgttcagccc
     2221 gaccgctgcg ccttatccgg taactatcgt cttgagtcca acccggtaag acacgactta
     2281 tcgccactgg cagcagccac tggtaacagg attagcagag cgaggtatgt aggcggtgct
     2341 acagagttct tgaagtggtg gcctaactac ggctacacta gaagaacagt atttggtatc
     2401 tgcgctctgc tgaagccagt taccttcgga aaaagagttg gtagctcttg atccggcaaa
     2461 caaaccaccg ctggtagcgg tggttttttt gtttgcaagc agcagattac gcgcagaaaa
     2521 aaaggatctc aagaagatcc tttgatcttt tctacggggt ctgacgctca gtggaacgaa
     2581 aactcacgtt aagggatttt ggtcatgaga ttatcaaaaa ggatcttcac ctagatcctt
     2641 ttaaattaaa aatgaagttt taaatcaatc taaagtatat atgagtaaac ttggtctgac
     2701 agttaccaat gcttaatcag tgaggcacct atctcagcga tctgtctatt tcgttcatcc
     2761 atagttgcat ttaaatttcc gaactctcca aggccctcgt cggaaaatct tcaaaccttt
     2821 cgtccgatcc atcttgcagg ctacctctcg aacgaactat cgcaagtctc ttggccggcc
     2881 ttgcgccttg gctattgctt ggcagcgcct atcgccaggt attactccaa tcccgaatat
     2941 ccgagatcgg gatcacccga gagaagttca acctacatcc tcaatcccga tctatccgag
     3001 atccgaggaa tatcgaaatc ggggcgcgcc tggcctccgc gccgggtttt ggcgcctccc
     3061 gcgggcgccc ccctcgtcac ggcgagcgct gccacgtcag acgaagggcg caggagcgtc
     3121 ctgatccttc cgcccggacg ctcaggacag cggcccgctg ctcataagac tcggccttag
     3181 aaccccagta tcagcagaag gacattttag gacgggactt gggtgactct agggcactgg
     3241 ttttctttcc agagagcgga acaggcgagg aaaagtagtc ccttctcggc gattctgcgg
     3301 agggatctcc gtggggcggt gaacgccgat gattatataa ggacgcgccg ggtgtggcac
     3361 agctagttcc gtcgcagccg ggatttgggt cgcggttctt gtttgtggat cgctgtgatc
     3421 gtcacttggt gagtagcggg ctgctgggct ggccggggct ttcgtggccg ccgggccgct
     3481 cggtgggacg gaagcgtgtg gagagaccgc caagggctgt agtctgggtc cgcgagcaag
     3541 gttgccctga actgggggtt ggggggagcg cagcaaaatg gcggctgttc ccgagtcttg
     3601 aatggaagac gcttgtgagg cgggctgtga ggtcgttgaa acaaggtggg gggcatggtg
     3661 ggcggcaaga acccaaggtc ttgagccctt cgctaatgcg ggaaagctct tattcgggtg
     3721 agatgggctg ggcaccatct ggggaccctg acgtgaagtt tgtcactgac tggagaactc
     3781 ggtttgtcgt ctgttgcggg ggcggcagtt atggcggtgc cgttgggcag tgcacccgta
     3841 cctttgggag cgcgcgccct cgtcgtgtcg tgacgtcacc cgttctgttg gcttataatg
     3901 cagggtgggg ccacctgccg gtaggtgtgc ggtaggcttt tctccgtcgc aggacgcagg
     3961 gttcgggcct agggtaggct ctcctgaatc gacaggcgcc ggacctctgg tgaggggagg
     4021 gataagtgag gcgtcagttt ctttggtcgg ttttatgtac ctatcttctt aagtagctga
     4081 agctccggtt ttgaactatg cgctcggggt tggcgagtgt gttttgtgaa gttttttagg
     4141 caccttttga aatgtaatca tttgggtcaa tatgtaattt tcagtgttag acttgtaaat
     4201 tgtccgctaa attctggccg tttttggctt ttttgttaga caacatgacc gagtacaagc
     4261 ccacggtgcg cctcgccacc cgcgacgacg tccccagggc cgtacgcacc ctcgccgccg
     4321 cgttcgccga ctaccccgcc acgcgccaca ccgtcgatcc ggaccgccac atcgagcggg
     4381 tcaccgagct gcaagaactc ttcctcacgc gcgtcgggct cgacatcggc aaggtgtggg
     4441 tcgcggacga cggcgccgcg gtggcggtct ggaccacgcc ggagagcgtc gaagcggggg
     4501 cggtgttcgc cgagatcggc ccgcgcatgg ccgagttgag cggttcccgg ctggccgcgc
     4561 agcaacagat ggagggcctc ctggcgccgc accggcccaa ggagcccgcg tggttcctgg
     4621 ccaccgtcgg cgtctcgccc gaccaccagg gcaagggtct gggcagcgcc gtcgtgctcc
     4681 ccggagtgga ggccgccgag cgcgccgggg tgcccgcctt cctggagacc tccgcgcccc
     4741 gcaacctccc cttctacgag cggctcggct tcaccgtcac cgccgacgtc gaggtgcccg
     4801 aaggaccgcg cacctggtgc atgacccgca agcccggtgc ctaggctagt atgtaagcct
     4861 agtcttagat aataaaatcg ctatccatcg aagatggatg tgtgttggtt ttttgtgtgt
     4921 gtaacgctag gcgcgcctgg tgtaccgaga acgatcctct cagtgcgagt ctcgacgatc
     4981 catatcgttg cttggcagtc agccagtcgg aatccagctt gggacccagg aagtccaatc
     5041 gtcagatatt gtactcaagc ctggtcacgg cagcgtaccg atctgtttaa acctagatat
     5101 tgatagtctg atcggtcaac gtataatcga gtcctagctt ttgcaaacat ctatcaagag
     5161 acaggatcag caggaggctt tcgcatgagt attcaacatt tccgtgtcgc ccttattccc
     5221 ttttttgcgg cattttgcct tcctgttttt gctcacccag aaacgctggt gaaagtaaaa
     5281 gatgctgaag atcagttggg tgcgcgagtg ggttacatcg aactggatct caacagcggt
     5341 aagatccttg agagttttcg ccccgaagaa cgctttccaa tgatgagcac ttttaaagtt
     5401 ctgctatgtg gcgcggtatt atcccgtatt gacgccgggc aagagcaact cggtcgccgc
     5461 atacactatt ctcagaatga cttggttgag tattcaccag tcacagaaaa gcatcttacg
     5521 gatggcatga cagtaagaga attatgcagt gctgccataa ccatgagtga taacactgcg
     5581 gccaacttac ttctgacaac gattggagga ccgaaggagc taaccgcttt tttgcacaac
     5641 atgggggatc atgtaactcg ccttgatcgt tgggaaccgg agctgaatga agccatacca
     5701 aacgacgagc gtgacaccac gatgcctgta gcaatggcaa caaccttgcg taaactatta
     5761 actggcgaac tacttactct agcttcccgg caacagttga tagactggat ggaggcggat
     5821 aaagttgcag gaccacttct gcgctcggcc cttccggctg gctggtttat tgctgataaa
     5881 tctggagccg gtgagcgtgg gtctcgcggt atcattgcag cactggggcc agatggtaag
     5941 ccctcccgta tcgtagttat ctacacgacg gggagtcagg caactatgga tgaacgaaat
     6001 agacagatcg ctgagatagg tgcctcactg attaagcatt ggtaaccgat tctaggtgca
     6061 ttggcgcaga aaaaaatgcc tgatgcgacg ctgcgcgtct tatactccca catatgccag
     6121 attcagcaac ggatacggct tccccaactt gcccacttcc atacgtgtcc tccttaccag
     6181 aaatttatcc ttaagatccc gaatcgttta aactcgactc tggctctatc gaatctccgt
     6241 cgtttcgagc ttacgcgaac agccgtggcg ctcatttgct cgtcgggcat cgaatctcgt
     6301 cagctatcgt cagcttacct ttttggcagc gatcgcggct cccgacatct tggaccatta
     6361 gctccacagg tatcttcttc cctctagtgg tcataacagc agcttcagct acctctcaat
     6421 tcaaaaaacc cctcaagacc cgtttagagg ccccaagggg ttatgctatc aatcgttgcg
     6481 ttacacacac aaaaaaccaa cacacatcca tcttcgatgg atagcgattt tattatctaa
     6541 ctgctgatcg agtgtagcca gatctagtaa tcaattacgg ggtcattagt tcatagccca
     6601 tatatggagt tccgcgttac ataacttacg gtaaatggcc cgcctggctg accgcccaac
     6661 gacccccgcc cattgacgtc aataatgacg tatgttccca tagtaacgcc aatagggact
     6721 ttccattgac gtcaatgggt ggagtattta cggtaaactg cccacttggc agtacatcaa
     6781 gtgtatcata tgccaagtac gccccctatt gacgtcaatg acggtaaatg gcccgcctgg
     6841 cattatgccc agtacatgac cttatgggac tttcctactt ggcagtacat ctacgtatta
     6901 gtcatcgcta ttaccatgct gatgcggttt tggcagtaca tcaatgggcg tggatagcgg
     6961 tttgactcac ggggatttcc aagtctccac cccattgacg tcaatgggag tttgttttgg
     7021 caccaaaatc aacgggactt tccaaaatgt cgtaacaact ccgccccatt gacgcaaatg
     7081 ggcggtaggc gtgtacggtg ggaggtctat ataagcagag ctggtttagt gaaccgtcag
     7141 atcagatctt tgtcgatcct accatccact c
//
