# Supplementary material for: Enhancing extracellular vesicle cargo loading and functional delivery by engineering protein-lipid interactions
Source: Nat Commun. 2024 Jul 4;15:5618. doi: 10.1038/s41467-024-49678-z (PMC11224323; doi:10.1038/s41467-024-49678-z)
Supplement: Supplementary file 4 — Plasmid Maps [file 41467_2024_49678_MOESM4_ESM.zip › Supporting Information - plasmid maps/SynTF plasmids/pJPT007-ZF6 synTF-1x FLAG.gb]

LOCUS       Exported                7288 bp ds-DNA     circular SYN 22-APR-2023
DEFINITION  synthetic circular DNA
ACCESSION   .
VERSION     .
KEYWORDS    .
SOURCE      synthetic DNA construct
  ORGANISM  synthetic DNA construct
REFERENCE   1  (bases 1 to 7288)
  AUTHORS   Kamat Lab
  TITLE     Direct Submission
  JOURNAL   Exported Saturday, Apr 22, 2023 from SnapGene 5.1.7
            https://www.snapgene.com
FEATURES             Location/Qualifiers
     source          1..7288
                     /organism="synthetic DNA construct"
                     /mol_type="other DNA"
     misc_feature    1..21
                     /label=vector_backbone-1086-7174
                     /label=nonstandard type:  misc_feature_
     regulatory      22..27
                     /regulatory_class="other"
                     /label=Kozak sequence
                     /note="vertebrate consensus sequence for strong initiation 
                     of translation (Kozak, 1987)"
     CDS             28..30
                     /codon_start=1
                     /label=Start
                     /translation="M"
     CDS             31..45
                     /codon_start=1
                     /label=linker
                     /translation="EFGGS"
     CDS             46..66
                     /codon_start=1
                     /product="nuclear localization signal of SV40 (simian virus
                     40) large T antigen"
                     /label=SV40 NLS
                     /translation="PKKKRKV"
     CDS             67..72
                     /codon_start=1
                     /label=linker
                     /translation="SG"
     CDS             73..855
                     /codon_start=1
                     /product="From Chavez et al., Nature Methods 2015"
                     /label=p65 AD
                     /translation="SQYLPDTDDRHRIEEKRKRTYETFKSIMKKSPFSGPTDPRPPPRR
                     IAVPSRSSASVPKPAPQPYPFTSSLSTINYDEFPTMVFPSGQISQASALAPAPPQVLPQ
                     APAPAPAPAMVSALAQAPAPVPVLAPGPPQAVAPPAPKPTQAGEGTLSEALLQLQFDDE
                     DLGALLGNSTDPAVFTDLASVDNSEFQQLLNQGIPVAPHTTEPMLMEYPEAITRLVTGA
                     QRPPDPAPAPLGAPGLPNGLLSGDEDFSSIADMDFSALL"
     CDS             856..861
                     /codon_start=1
                     /label=linker
                     /translation="GS"
     CDS             862..906
                     /codon_start=1
                     /label=GGGGSx3 linker
                     /translation="GGGGSGGGGSGGGGS"
     CDS             907..912
                     /codon_start=1
                     /label=linker
                     /translation="GT"
     CDS             913..1182
                     /codon_start=1
                     /product="From Khalil et al., Cell 2012."
                     /label=ZF150-4 (ZF6)
                     /translation="ARPGERPFQCRICMRNFSKGERLVRHTRTHTGEKPFQCRICMRNF
                     SRMDNLSTHLRTHTGEKPFQCRICMRNFSRKDALNRHLKTHLRGS"
     CDS             1183..1194
                     /codon_start=1
                     /label=linker
                     /translation="GSGS"
     CDS             1195..1218
                     /codon_start=1
                     /product="FLAG(R) epitope tag, followed by an enterokinase 
                     cleavage site"
                     /label=1x FLAG
                     /translation="DYKDDDDK"
     misc_feature    1222..7288
                     /label=vector_backbone-1086-7174
                     /label=nonstandard type:  misc_feature_
     polyA_signal    1271..1392
                     /label=SV40 poly(A) signal
                     /note="SV40 polyadenylation signal"
     terminator      1507..1553
                     /label=T7 terminator
                     /note="transcription terminator for bacteriophage T7 RNA 
                     polymerase"
     terminator      1583..1719
                     /label=rrnG terminator
                     /note="transcription terminator from the E. coli ribosomal 
                     RNA rrnG operon (Albrechtsen et al., 1991)"
     misc_feature    1764..1835
                     /label=3' beta-globin insulator
                     /note="insulator downstream of the human beta-globin locus 
                     (Farrell et al., 2002)"
     rep_origin      complement(2061..2649)
                     /direction=LEFT
                     /label=ori
                     /note="high-copy-number ColE1/pMB1/pBR322/pUC origin of 
                     replication"
     promoter        3149..4358
                     /label=UbC promoter
                     /note="human ubiquitin C promoter"
     CDS             4362..4961
                     /codon_start=1
                     /gene="pac from Streptomyces alboniger"
                     /product="puromycin N-acetyltransferase"
                     /label=PuroR
                     /note="confers resistance to puromycin"
                     /translation="MTEYKPTVRLATRDDVPRAVRTLAAAFADYPATRHTVDPDRHIER
                     VTELQELFLTRVGLDIGKVWVADDGAAVAVWTTPESVEAGAVFAEIGPRMAELSGSRLA
                     AQQQMEGLLAPHRPKEPAWFLATVGVSPDHQGKGLGSAVVLPGVEAAERAGVPAFLETS
                     APRNLPFYERLGFTVTADVEVPEGPRTWCMTRKPGA"
     polyA_signal    4988..5036
                     /note="synthetic polyadenylation signal"
     CDS             5302..6162
                     /codon_start=1
                     /gene="bla"
                     /product="beta-lactamase"
                     /label=AmpR
                     /note="confers resistance to ampicillin, carbenicillin, and
                     related antibiotics"
                     /translation="MSIQHFRVALIPFFAAFCLPVFAHPETLVKVKDAEDQLGARVGYI
                     ELDLNSGKILESFRPEERFPMMSTFKVLLCGAVLSRIDAGQEQLGRRIHYSQNDLVEYS
                     PVTEKHLTDGMTVRELCSAAITMSDNTAANLLLTTIGGPKELTAFLHNMGDHVTRLDRW
                     EPELNEAIPNDERDTTMPVAMATTLRKLLTGELLTLASRQQLIDWMEADKVAGPLLRSA
                     LPAGWFIADKSGAGERGSRGIIAALGPDGKPSRIVVIYTTGSQATMDERNRQIAEIGAS
                     LIKHW"
     terminator      6175..6311
                     /label=rrnG terminator
                     /note="transcription terminator from the E. coli ribosomal 
                     RNA rrnG operon (Albrechtsen et al., 1991)"
     misc_feature    6463..6534
                     /label=5' beta-globin insulator
                     /note="insulator upstream of the human beta-globin locus 
                     (Farrell et al., 2002)"
     terminator      6539..6585
                     /label=T7 terminator
                     /note="transcription terminator for bacteriophage T7 RNA 
                     polymerase"
     polyA_signal    6603..6651
                     /note="synthetic polyadenylation signal"
     enhancer        6732..7035
                     /label=CMV enhancer
                     /note="human cytomegalovirus immediate early enhancer"
     promoter        7037..7239
                     /label=CMV promoter
                     /note="human cytomegalovirus (CMV) immediate early 
                     promoter"
ORIGIN
        1 gacacacccg ccagcggccg cgccaccatg gaattcggcg gctcccctaa gaaaaagcgc
       61 aaagtctccg gaagccagta cctgcctgac accgacgacc ggcacagaat cgaggaaaag
      121 cggaagcgga cctacgagac attcaagagc atcatgaaga agtccccatt cagcggcccc
      181 accgatccta gacctccacc tagaagaatc gccgtgccta gcagatccag cgcctctgtg
      241 cctaaacctg ctcctcagcc ttatcctttc accagcagcc tgagcaccat caactacgac
      301 gagttcccca caatggtgtt ccccagcgga cagatcagcc aggcttctgc tcttgctcca
      361 gctcctcctc aggttctgcc tcaagctcct gctccggctc cagcaccagc tatggtttct
      421 gctttggccc aggctcctgc acctgtgcct gttcttgctc ctggaccacc tcaggctgtt
      481 gctccaccag ctcctaaacc tacacaggcc ggcgagggaa cactgtctga agccctgctg
      541 caactccagt tcgacgacga ggatctggga gcactgctgg gcaatagcac agaccctgcc
      601 gtgtttaccg atctggccag cgtggacaac agcgagtttc agcagctcct gaaccagggc
      661 atccctgtgg ctcctcacac cacagagccc atgctgatgg aataccccga ggccatcacc
      721 agactggtca ccggcgctca aagacctcca gatcctgcac cagcacctct tggagcacct
      781 ggcctgccta atggactgct gagcggagat gaggacttca gctctatcgc cgacatggat
      841 ttcagcgccc tgctcggttc cggtggtggc gggtctggag gaggaggtag tggtggaggt
      901 ggctctggta ccgctagacc cggcgaaaga cctttccagt gccggatctg catgaggaac
      961 ttcagcaagg gcgagagact cgtgcggcac accagaacac acacaggcga gaagcccttc
     1021 cagtgtagaa tctgtatgcg caacttcagc cggatggaca acctgagcac ccacctgaga
     1081 acccataccg gggagaagcc atttcaatgc cgcatctgta tgagaaattt ttcccggaag
     1141 gacgccctga accggcacct gaaaacacac ctgagaggca gcggctccgg atccgactac
     1201 aaggacgatg acgacaagtg agctagcttg actgactgag atacagcgta ccttcagctc
     1261 acagacatga taagatacat tgatgagttt ggacaaacca caactagaat gcagtgaaaa
     1321 aaatgcttta tttgtgaaat ttgtgatgct attgctttat ttgtaaccat tataagctgc
     1381 aataaacaag ttaacaacaa caattgcatt cattttatgt ttcaggttca gggggaggtg
     1441 tgggaggttt tttaaagcaa gtaaaacctc tacaaatgtg gtattggccc atctctatcg
     1501 gtatcgtagc ataacccctt ggggcctcta aacgggtctt gaggggtttt ttgtgcccct
     1561 cgggccggat tgctatctac cggcattggc gcagaaaaaa atgcctgatg cgacgctgcg
     1621 cgtcttatac tcccacatat gccagattca gcaacggata cggcttcccc aacttgccca
     1681 cttccatacg tgtcctcctt accagaaatt tatccttaag gtcgtcagct atcctgcagg
     1741 cgatctctcg atttcgatca agacattcct ttaatggtct tttctggaca ccactagggg
     1801 tcagaagtag ttcatcaaac tttcttccct ccctaatctc attggttacc ttgggctatc
     1861 gaaacttaat taaccagtca agtcagctac ttggcgagat cgacttgtct gggtttcgac
     1921 tacgctcaga attgcgtcag tcaagttcga tctggtcctt gctattgcac ccgttctccg
     1981 attacgagtt tcatttaaat catgtgagca aaaggccagc aaaaggccag gaaccgtaaa
     2041 aaggccgcgt tgctggcgtt tttccatagg ctccgccccc ctgacgagca tcacaaaaat
     2101 cgacgctcaa gtcagaggtg gcgaaacccg acaggactat aaagatacca ggcgtttccc
     2161 cctggaagct ccctcgtgcg ctctcctgtt ccgaccctgc cgcttaccgg atacctgtcc
     2221 gcctttctcc cttcgggaag cgtggcgctt tctcatagct cacgctgtag gtatctcagt
     2281 tcggtgtagg tcgttcgctc caagctgggc tgtgtgcacg aaccccccgt tcagcccgac
     2341 cgctgcgcct tatccggtaa ctatcgtctt gagtccaacc cggtaagaca cgacttatcg
     2401 ccactggcag cagccactgg taacaggatt agcagagcga ggtatgtagg cggtgctaca
     2461 gagttcttga agtggtggcc taactacggc tacactagaa gaacagtatt tggtatctgc
     2521 gctctgctga agccagttac cttcggaaaa agagttggta gctcttgatc cggcaaacaa
     2581 accaccgctg gtagcggtgg tttttttgtt tgcaagcagc agattacgcg cagaaaaaaa
     2641 ggatctcaag aagatccttt gatcttttct acggggtctg acgctcagtg gaacgaaaac
     2701 tcacgttaag ggattttggt catgagatta tcaaaaagga tcttcaccta gatcctttta
     2761 aattaaaaat gaagttttaa atcaatctaa agtatatatg agtaaacttg gtctgacagt
     2821 taccaatgct taatcagtga ggcacctatc tcagcgatct gtctatttcg ttcatccata
     2881 gttgcattta aatttccgaa ctctccaagg ccctcgtcgg aaaatcttca aacctttcgt
     2941 ccgatccatc ttgcaggcta cctctcgaac gaactatcgc aagtctcttg gccggccttg
     3001 cgccttggct attgcttggc agcgcctatc gccaggtatt actccaatcc cgaatatccg
     3061 agatcgggat cacccgagag aagttcaacc tacatcctca atcccgatct atccgagatc
     3121 cgaggaatat cgaaatcggg gcgcgcctgg cctccgcgcc gggttttggc gcctcccgcg
     3181 ggcgcccccc tcgtcacggc gagcgctgcc acgtcagacg aagggcgcag gagcgtcctg
     3241 atccttccgc ccggacgctc aggacagcgg cccgctgctc ataagactcg gccttagaac
     3301 cccagtatca gcagaaggac attttaggac gggacttggg tgactctagg gcactggttt
     3361 tctttccaga gagcggaaca ggcgaggaaa agtagtccct tctcggcgat tctgcggagg
     3421 gatctccgtg gggcggtgaa cgccgatgat tatataagga cgcgccgggt gtggcacagc
     3481 tagttccgtc gcagccggga tttgggtcgc ggttcttgtt tgtggatcgc tgtgatcgtc
     3541 acttggtgag tagcgggctg ctgggctggc cggggctttc gtggccgccg ggccgctcgg
     3601 tgggacggaa gcgtgtggag agaccgccaa gggctgtagt ctgggtccgc gagcaaggtt
     3661 gccctgaact gggggttggg gggagcgcag caaaatggcg gctgttcccg agtcttgaat
     3721 ggaagacgct tgtgaggcgg gctgtgaggt cgttgaaaca aggtgggggg catggtgggc
     3781 ggcaagaacc caaggtcttg agcccttcgc taatgcggga aagctcttat tcgggtgaga
     3841 tgggctgggc accatctggg gaccctgacg tgaagtttgt cactgactgg agaactcggt
     3901 ttgtcgtctg ttgcgggggc ggcagttatg gcggtgccgt tgggcagtgc acccgtacct
     3961 ttgggagcgc gcgccctcgt cgtgtcgtga cgtcacccgt tctgttggct tataatgcag
     4021 ggtggggcca cctgccggta ggtgtgcggt aggcttttct ccgtcgcagg acgcagggtt
     4081 cgggcctagg gtaggctctc ctgaatcgac aggcgccgga cctctggtga ggggagggat
     4141 aagtgaggcg tcagtttctt tggtcggttt tatgtaccta tcttcttaag tagctgaagc
     4201 tccggttttg aactatgcgc tcggggttgg cgagtgtgtt ttgtgaagtt ttttaggcac
     4261 cttttgaaat gtaatcattt gggtcaatat gtaattttca gtgttagact tgtaaattgt
     4321 ccgctaaatt ctggccgttt ttggcttttt tgttagacaa catgaccgag tacaagccca
     4381 cggtgcgcct cgccacccgc gacgacgtcc ccagggccgt acgcaccctc gccgccgcgt
     4441 tcgccgacta ccccgccacg cgccacaccg tcgatccgga ccgccacatc gagcgggtca
     4501 ccgagctgca agaactcttc ctcacgcgcg tcgggctcga catcggcaag gtgtgggtcg
     4561 cggacgacgg cgccgcggtg gcggtctgga ccacgccgga gagcgtcgaa gcgggggcgg
     4621 tgttcgccga gatcggcccg cgcatggccg agttgagcgg ttcccggctg gccgcgcagc
     4681 aacagatgga gggcctcctg gcgccgcacc ggcccaagga gcccgcgtgg ttcctggcca
     4741 ccgtcggcgt ctcgcccgac caccagggca agggtctggg cagcgccgtc gtgctccccg
     4801 gagtggaggc cgccgagcgc gccggggtgc ccgccttcct ggagacctcc gcgccccgca
     4861 acctcccctt ctacgagcgg ctcggcttca ccgtcaccgc cgacgtcgag gtgcccgaag
     4921 gaccgcgcac ctggtgcatg acccgcaagc ccggtgccta ggctagtatg taagcctagt
     4981 cttagataat aaaatcgcta tccatcgaag atggatgtgt gttggttttt tgtgtgtgta
     5041 acgctaggcg cgcctggtgt accgagaacg atcctctcag tgcgagtctc gacgatccat
     5101 atcgttgctt ggcagtcagc cagtcggaat ccagcttggg acccaggaag tccaatcgtc
     5161 agatattgta ctcaagcctg gtcacggcag cgtaccgatc tgtttaaacc tagatattga
     5221 tagtctgatc ggtcaacgta taatcgagtc ctagcttttg caaacatcta tcaagagaca
     5281 ggatcagcag gaggctttcg catgagtatt caacatttcc gtgtcgccct tattcccttt
     5341 tttgcggcat tttgccttcc tgtttttgct cacccagaaa cgctggtgaa agtaaaagat
     5401 gctgaagatc agttgggtgc gcgagtgggt tacatcgaac tggatctcaa cagcggtaag
     5461 atccttgaga gttttcgccc cgaagaacgc tttccaatga tgagcacttt taaagttctg
     5521 ctatgtggcg cggtattatc ccgtattgac gccgggcaag agcaactcgg tcgccgcata
     5581 cactattctc agaatgactt ggttgagtat tcaccagtca cagaaaagca tcttacggat
     5641 ggcatgacag taagagaatt atgcagtgct gccataacca tgagtgataa cactgcggcc
     5701 aacttacttc tgacaacgat tggaggaccg aaggagctaa ccgctttttt gcacaacatg
     5761 ggggatcatg taactcgcct tgatcgttgg gaaccggagc tgaatgaagc cataccaaac
     5821 gacgagcgtg acaccacgat gcctgtagca atggcaacaa ccttgcgtaa actattaact
     5881 ggcgaactac ttactctagc ttcccggcaa cagttgatag actggatgga ggcggataaa
     5941 gttgcaggac cacttctgcg ctcggccctt ccggctggct ggtttattgc tgataaatct
     6001 ggagccggtg agcgtgggtc tcgcggtatc attgcagcac tggggccaga tggtaagccc
     6061 tcccgtatcg tagttatcta cacgacgggg agtcaggcaa ctatggatga acgaaataga
     6121 cagatcgctg agataggtgc ctcactgatt aagcattggt aaccgattct aggtgcattg
     6181 gcgcagaaaa aaatgcctga tgcgacgctg cgcgtcttat actcccacat atgccagatt
     6241 cagcaacgga tacggcttcc ccaacttgcc cacttccata cgtgtcctcc ttaccagaaa
     6301 tttatcctta agatcccgaa tcgtttaaac tcgactctgg ctctatcgaa tctccgtcgt
     6361 ttcgagctta cgcgaacagc cgtggcgctc atttgctcgt cgggcatcga atctcgtcag
     6421 ctatcgtcag cttacctttt tggcagcgat cgcggctccc gacatcttgg accattagct
     6481 ccacaggtat cttcttccct ctagtggtca taacagcagc ttcagctacc tctcaattca
     6541 aaaaacccct caagacccgt ttagaggccc caaggggtta tgctatcaat cgttgcgtta
     6601 cacacacaaa aaaccaacac acatccatct tcgatggata gcgattttat tatctaactg
     6661 ctgatcgagt gtagccagat ctagtaatca attacggggt cattagttca tagcccatat
     6721 atggagttcc gcgttacata acttacggta aatggcccgc ctggctgacc gcccaacgac
     6781 ccccgcccat tgacgtcaat aatgacgtat gttcccatag taacgccaat agggactttc
     6841 cattgacgtc aatgggtgga gtatttacgg taaactgccc acttggcagt acatcaagtg
     6901 tatcatatgc caagtacgcc ccctattgac gtcaatgacg gtaaatggcc cgcctggcat
     6961 tatgcccagt acatgacctt atgggacttt cctacttggc agtacatcta cgtattagtc
     7021 atcgctatta ccatgctgat gcggttttgg cagtacatca atgggcgtgg atagcggttt
     7081 gactcacggg gatttccaag tctccacccc attgacgtca atgggagttt gttttggcac
     7141 caaaatcaac gggactttcc aaaatgtcgt aacaactccg ccccattgac gcaaatgggc
     7201 ggtaggcgtg tacggtggga ggtctatata agcagagctg gtttagtgaa ccgtcagatc
     7261 agatctttgt cgatcctacc atccactc
//
