# Supplementary material for: Enhancing extracellular vesicle cargo loading and functional delivery by engineering protein-lipid interactions
Source: Nat Commun. 2024 Jul 4;15:5618. doi: 10.1038/s41467-024-49678-z (PMC11224323; doi:10.1038/s41467-024-49678-z)
Supplement: Supplementary file 4 — Plasmid Maps [file 41467_2024_49678_MOESM4_ESM.zip › Supporting Information - plasmid maps/SynTF plasmids/pJPT008-M-ZF6 synTF-1x FLAG.gb]

LOCUS       Exported                7357 bp ds-DNA     circular SYN 22-APR-2023
DEFINITION  synthetic circular DNA
ACCESSION   .
VERSION     .
KEYWORDS    .
SOURCE      synthetic DNA construct
  ORGANISM  synthetic DNA construct
REFERENCE   1  (bases 1 to 7357)
  AUTHORS   Kamat Lab
  TITLE     Direct Submission
  JOURNAL   Exported Saturday, Apr 22, 2023 from SnapGene 5.1.7
            https://www.snapgene.com
FEATURES             Location/Qualifiers
     source          1..7357
                     /organism="synthetic DNA construct"
                     /mol_type="other DNA"
     misc_feature    1..21
                     /label=vector_backbone-1086-7174
                     /label=nonstandard type:  misc_feature_
     regulatory      22..27
                     /regulatory_class="other"
                     /label=Kozak sequence
                     /note="vertebrate consensus sequence for strong initiation 
                     of translation (Kozak, 1987)"
     CDS             28..99
                     /codon_start=1
                     /product="Shelby S et al. BioRxiv. 2022. 
                     (https://doi.org/10.1101/2021.05.12.443834)"
                     /label="M"
                     /translation="MGSSKSKPKDPSQRRNNNNGPVAT"
     CDS             100..114
                     /codon_start=1
                     /label=linker
                     /translation="EFGGS"
     CDS             115..135
                     /codon_start=1
                     /product="nuclear localization signal of SV40 (simian virus
                     40) large T antigen"
                     /label=SV40 NLS
                     /translation="PKKKRKV"
     CDS             136..141
                     /codon_start=1
                     /label=linker
                     /translation="SG"
     CDS             142..924
                     /codon_start=1
                     /product="From Chavez et al., Nature Methods 2015"
                     /label=p65 AD
                     /translation="SQYLPDTDDRHRIEEKRKRTYETFKSIMKKSPFSGPTDPRPPPRR
                     IAVPSRSSASVPKPAPQPYPFTSSLSTINYDEFPTMVFPSGQISQASALAPAPPQVLPQ
                     APAPAPAPAMVSALAQAPAPVPVLAPGPPQAVAPPAPKPTQAGEGTLSEALLQLQFDDE
                     DLGALLGNSTDPAVFTDLASVDNSEFQQLLNQGIPVAPHTTEPMLMEYPEAITRLVTGA
                     QRPPDPAPAPLGAPGLPNGLLSGDEDFSSIADMDFSALL"
     CDS             925..930
                     /codon_start=1
                     /label=linker
                     /translation="GS"
     CDS             931..975
                     /codon_start=1
                     /label=GGGGSx3 linker
                     /translation="GGGGSGGGGSGGGGS"
     CDS             976..981
                     /codon_start=1
                     /label=linker
                     /translation="GT"
     CDS             982..1251
                     /codon_start=1
                     /product="From Khalil et al., Cell 2012."
                     /label=ZF150-4 (ZF6)
                     /translation="ARPGERPFQCRICMRNFSKGERLVRHTRTHTGEKPFQCRICMRNF
                     SRMDNLSTHLRTHTGEKPFQCRICMRNFSRKDALNRHLKTHLRGS"
     CDS             1252..1263
                     /codon_start=1
                     /label=linker
                     /translation="GSGS"
     CDS             1264..1287
                     /codon_start=1
                     /product="FLAG(R) epitope tag, followed by an enterokinase 
                     cleavage site"
                     /label=1x FLAG
                     /translation="DYKDDDDK"
     misc_feature    1291..7357
                     /label=vector_backbone-1086-7174
                     /label=nonstandard type:  misc_feature_
     polyA_signal    1340..1461
                     /label=SV40 poly(A) signal
                     /note="SV40 polyadenylation signal"
     terminator      1576..1622
                     /label=T7 terminator
                     /note="transcription terminator for bacteriophage T7 RNA 
                     polymerase"
     terminator      1652..1788
                     /label=rrnG terminator
                     /note="transcription terminator from the E. coli ribosomal 
                     RNA rrnG operon (Albrechtsen et al., 1991)"
     misc_feature    1833..1904
                     /label=3' beta-globin insulator
                     /note="insulator downstream of the human beta-globin locus 
                     (Farrell et al., 2002)"
     rep_origin      complement(2130..2718)
                     /direction=LEFT
                     /label=ori
                     /note="high-copy-number ColE1/pMB1/pBR322/pUC origin of 
                     replication"
     promoter        3218..4427
                     /label=UbC promoter
                     /note="human ubiquitin C promoter"
     CDS             4431..5030
                     /codon_start=1
                     /gene="pac from Streptomyces alboniger"
                     /product="puromycin N-acetyltransferase"
                     /label=PuroR
                     /note="confers resistance to puromycin"
                     /translation="MTEYKPTVRLATRDDVPRAVRTLAAAFADYPATRHTVDPDRHIER
                     VTELQELFLTRVGLDIGKVWVADDGAAVAVWTTPESVEAGAVFAEIGPRMAELSGSRLA
                     AQQQMEGLLAPHRPKEPAWFLATVGVSPDHQGKGLGSAVVLPGVEAAERAGVPAFLETS
                     APRNLPFYERLGFTVTADVEVPEGPRTWCMTRKPGA"
     polyA_signal    5057..5105
                     /note="synthetic polyadenylation signal"
     CDS             5371..6231
                     /codon_start=1
                     /gene="bla"
                     /product="beta-lactamase"
                     /label=AmpR
                     /note="confers resistance to ampicillin, carbenicillin, and
                     related antibiotics"
                     /translation="MSIQHFRVALIPFFAAFCLPVFAHPETLVKVKDAEDQLGARVGYI
                     ELDLNSGKILESFRPEERFPMMSTFKVLLCGAVLSRIDAGQEQLGRRIHYSQNDLVEYS
                     PVTEKHLTDGMTVRELCSAAITMSDNTAANLLLTTIGGPKELTAFLHNMGDHVTRLDRW
                     EPELNEAIPNDERDTTMPVAMATTLRKLLTGELLTLASRQQLIDWMEADKVAGPLLRSA
                     LPAGWFIADKSGAGERGSRGIIAALGPDGKPSRIVVIYTTGSQATMDERNRQIAEIGAS
                     LIKHW"
     terminator      6244..6380
                     /label=rrnG terminator
                     /note="transcription terminator from the E. coli ribosomal 
                     RNA rrnG operon (Albrechtsen et al., 1991)"
     misc_feature    6532..6603
                     /label=5' beta-globin insulator
                     /note="insulator upstream of the human beta-globin locus 
                     (Farrell et al., 2002)"
     terminator      6608..6654
                     /label=T7 terminator
                     /note="transcription terminator for bacteriophage T7 RNA 
                     polymerase"
     polyA_signal    6672..6720
                     /note="synthetic polyadenylation signal"
     enhancer        6801..7104
                     /label=CMV enhancer
                     /note="human cytomegalovirus immediate early enhancer"
     promoter        7106..7308
                     /label=CMV promoter
                     /note="human cytomegalovirus (CMV) immediate early 
                     promoter"
ORIGIN
        1 gacacacccg ccagcggccg cgccaccatg ggcagttcta agagcaagcc caaggaccct
       61 agccagcggc ggaacaacaa caatggacct gtggccactg aattcggcgg ctcccctaag
      121 aaaaagcgca aagtctccgg aagccagtac ctgcctgaca ccgacgaccg gcacagaatc
      181 gaggaaaagc ggaagcggac ctacgagaca ttcaagagca tcatgaagaa gtccccattc
      241 agcggcccca ccgatcctag acctccacct agaagaatcg ccgtgcctag cagatccagc
      301 gcctctgtgc ctaaacctgc tcctcagcct tatcctttca ccagcagcct gagcaccatc
      361 aactacgacg agttccccac aatggtgttc cccagcggac agatcagcca ggcttctgct
      421 cttgctccag ctcctcctca ggttctgcct caagctcctg ctccggctcc agcaccagct
      481 atggtttctg ctttggccca ggctcctgca cctgtgcctg ttcttgctcc tggaccacct
      541 caggctgttg ctccaccagc tcctaaacct acacaggccg gcgagggaac actgtctgaa
      601 gccctgctgc aactccagtt cgacgacgag gatctgggag cactgctggg caatagcaca
      661 gaccctgccg tgtttaccga tctggccagc gtggacaaca gcgagtttca gcagctcctg
      721 aaccagggca tccctgtggc tcctcacacc acagagccca tgctgatgga ataccccgag
      781 gccatcacca gactggtcac cggcgctcaa agacctccag atcctgcacc agcacctctt
      841 ggagcacctg gcctgcctaa tggactgctg agcggagatg aggacttcag ctctatcgcc
      901 gacatggatt tcagcgccct gctcggttcc ggtggtggcg ggtctggagg aggaggtagt
      961 ggtggaggtg gctctggtac cgctagaccc ggcgaaagac ctttccagtg ccggatctgc
     1021 atgaggaact tcagcaaggg cgagagactc gtgcggcaca ccagaacaca cacaggcgag
     1081 aagcccttcc agtgtagaat ctgtatgcgc aacttcagcc ggatggacaa cctgagcacc
     1141 cacctgagaa cccataccgg ggagaagcca tttcaatgcc gcatctgtat gagaaatttt
     1201 tcccggaagg acgccctgaa ccggcacctg aaaacacacc tgagaggcag cggctccgga
     1261 tccgactaca aggacgatga cgacaagtga gctagcttga ctgactgaga tacagcgtac
     1321 cttcagctca cagacatgat aagatacatt gatgagtttg gacaaaccac aactagaatg
     1381 cagtgaaaaa aatgctttat ttgtgaaatt tgtgatgcta ttgctttatt tgtaaccatt
     1441 ataagctgca ataaacaagt taacaacaac aattgcattc attttatgtt tcaggttcag
     1501 ggggaggtgt gggaggtttt ttaaagcaag taaaacctct acaaatgtgg tattggccca
     1561 tctctatcgg tatcgtagca taaccccttg gggcctctaa acgggtcttg aggggttttt
     1621 tgtgcccctc gggccggatt gctatctacc ggcattggcg cagaaaaaaa tgcctgatgc
     1681 gacgctgcgc gtcttatact cccacatatg ccagattcag caacggatac ggcttcccca
     1741 acttgcccac ttccatacgt gtcctcctta ccagaaattt atccttaagg tcgtcagcta
     1801 tcctgcaggc gatctctcga tttcgatcaa gacattcctt taatggtctt ttctggacac
     1861 cactaggggt cagaagtagt tcatcaaact ttcttccctc cctaatctca ttggttacct
     1921 tgggctatcg aaacttaatt aaccagtcaa gtcagctact tggcgagatc gacttgtctg
     1981 ggtttcgact acgctcagaa ttgcgtcagt caagttcgat ctggtccttg ctattgcacc
     2041 cgttctccga ttacgagttt catttaaatc atgtgagcaa aaggccagca aaaggccagg
     2101 aaccgtaaaa aggccgcgtt gctggcgttt ttccataggc tccgcccccc tgacgagcat
     2161 cacaaaaatc gacgctcaag tcagaggtgg cgaaacccga caggactata aagataccag
     2221 gcgtttcccc ctggaagctc cctcgtgcgc tctcctgttc cgaccctgcc gcttaccgga
     2281 tacctgtccg cctttctccc ttcgggaagc gtggcgcttt ctcatagctc acgctgtagg
     2341 tatctcagtt cggtgtaggt cgttcgctcc aagctgggct gtgtgcacga accccccgtt
     2401 cagcccgacc gctgcgcctt atccggtaac tatcgtcttg agtccaaccc ggtaagacac
     2461 gacttatcgc cactggcagc agccactggt aacaggatta gcagagcgag gtatgtaggc
     2521 ggtgctacag agttcttgaa gtggtggcct aactacggct acactagaag aacagtattt
     2581 ggtatctgcg ctctgctgaa gccagttacc ttcggaaaaa gagttggtag ctcttgatcc
     2641 ggcaaacaaa ccaccgctgg tagcggtggt ttttttgttt gcaagcagca gattacgcgc
     2701 agaaaaaaag gatctcaaga agatcctttg atcttttcta cggggtctga cgctcagtgg
     2761 aacgaaaact cacgttaagg gattttggtc atgagattat caaaaaggat cttcacctag
     2821 atccttttaa attaaaaatg aagttttaaa tcaatctaaa gtatatatga gtaaacttgg
     2881 tctgacagtt accaatgctt aatcagtgag gcacctatct cagcgatctg tctatttcgt
     2941 tcatccatag ttgcatttaa atttccgaac tctccaaggc cctcgtcgga aaatcttcaa
     3001 acctttcgtc cgatccatct tgcaggctac ctctcgaacg aactatcgca agtctcttgg
     3061 ccggccttgc gccttggcta ttgcttggca gcgcctatcg ccaggtatta ctccaatccc
     3121 gaatatccga gatcgggatc acccgagaga agttcaacct acatcctcaa tcccgatcta
     3181 tccgagatcc gaggaatatc gaaatcgggg cgcgcctggc ctccgcgccg ggttttggcg
     3241 cctcccgcgg gcgcccccct cgtcacggcg agcgctgcca cgtcagacga agggcgcagg
     3301 agcgtcctga tccttccgcc cggacgctca ggacagcggc ccgctgctca taagactcgg
     3361 ccttagaacc ccagtatcag cagaaggaca ttttaggacg ggacttgggt gactctaggg
     3421 cactggtttt ctttccagag agcggaacag gcgaggaaaa gtagtccctt ctcggcgatt
     3481 ctgcggaggg atctccgtgg ggcggtgaac gccgatgatt atataaggac gcgccgggtg
     3541 tggcacagct agttccgtcg cagccgggat ttgggtcgcg gttcttgttt gtggatcgct
     3601 gtgatcgtca cttggtgagt agcgggctgc tgggctggcc ggggctttcg tggccgccgg
     3661 gccgctcggt gggacggaag cgtgtggaga gaccgccaag ggctgtagtc tgggtccgcg
     3721 agcaaggttg ccctgaactg ggggttgggg ggagcgcagc aaaatggcgg ctgttcccga
     3781 gtcttgaatg gaagacgctt gtgaggcggg ctgtgaggtc gttgaaacaa ggtggggggc
     3841 atggtgggcg gcaagaaccc aaggtcttga gcccttcgct aatgcgggaa agctcttatt
     3901 cgggtgagat gggctgggca ccatctgggg accctgacgt gaagtttgtc actgactgga
     3961 gaactcggtt tgtcgtctgt tgcgggggcg gcagttatgg cggtgccgtt gggcagtgca
     4021 cccgtacctt tgggagcgcg cgccctcgtc gtgtcgtgac gtcacccgtt ctgttggctt
     4081 ataatgcagg gtggggccac ctgccggtag gtgtgcggta ggcttttctc cgtcgcagga
     4141 cgcagggttc gggcctaggg taggctctcc tgaatcgaca ggcgccggac ctctggtgag
     4201 gggagggata agtgaggcgt cagtttcttt ggtcggtttt atgtacctat cttcttaagt
     4261 agctgaagct ccggttttga actatgcgct cggggttggc gagtgtgttt tgtgaagttt
     4321 tttaggcacc ttttgaaatg taatcatttg ggtcaatatg taattttcag tgttagactt
     4381 gtaaattgtc cgctaaattc tggccgtttt tggctttttt gttagacaac atgaccgagt
     4441 acaagcccac ggtgcgcctc gccacccgcg acgacgtccc cagggccgta cgcaccctcg
     4501 ccgccgcgtt cgccgactac cccgccacgc gccacaccgt cgatccggac cgccacatcg
     4561 agcgggtcac cgagctgcaa gaactcttcc tcacgcgcgt cgggctcgac atcggcaagg
     4621 tgtgggtcgc ggacgacggc gccgcggtgg cggtctggac cacgccggag agcgtcgaag
     4681 cgggggcggt gttcgccgag atcggcccgc gcatggccga gttgagcggt tcccggctgg
     4741 ccgcgcagca acagatggag ggcctcctgg cgccgcaccg gcccaaggag cccgcgtggt
     4801 tcctggccac cgtcggcgtc tcgcccgacc accagggcaa gggtctgggc agcgccgtcg
     4861 tgctccccgg agtggaggcc gccgagcgcg ccggggtgcc cgccttcctg gagacctccg
     4921 cgccccgcaa cctccccttc tacgagcggc tcggcttcac cgtcaccgcc gacgtcgagg
     4981 tgcccgaagg accgcgcacc tggtgcatga cccgcaagcc cggtgcctag gctagtatgt
     5041 aagcctagtc ttagataata aaatcgctat ccatcgaaga tggatgtgtg ttggtttttt
     5101 gtgtgtgtaa cgctaggcgc gcctggtgta ccgagaacga tcctctcagt gcgagtctcg
     5161 acgatccata tcgttgcttg gcagtcagcc agtcggaatc cagcttggga cccaggaagt
     5221 ccaatcgtca gatattgtac tcaagcctgg tcacggcagc gtaccgatct gtttaaacct
     5281 agatattgat agtctgatcg gtcaacgtat aatcgagtcc tagcttttgc aaacatctat
     5341 caagagacag gatcagcagg aggctttcgc atgagtattc aacatttccg tgtcgccctt
     5401 attccctttt ttgcggcatt ttgccttcct gtttttgctc acccagaaac gctggtgaaa
     5461 gtaaaagatg ctgaagatca gttgggtgcg cgagtgggtt acatcgaact ggatctcaac
     5521 agcggtaaga tccttgagag ttttcgcccc gaagaacgct ttccaatgat gagcactttt
     5581 aaagttctgc tatgtggcgc ggtattatcc cgtattgacg ccgggcaaga gcaactcggt
     5641 cgccgcatac actattctca gaatgacttg gttgagtatt caccagtcac agaaaagcat
     5701 cttacggatg gcatgacagt aagagaatta tgcagtgctg ccataaccat gagtgataac
     5761 actgcggcca acttacttct gacaacgatt ggaggaccga aggagctaac cgcttttttg
     5821 cacaacatgg gggatcatgt aactcgcctt gatcgttggg aaccggagct gaatgaagcc
     5881 ataccaaacg acgagcgtga caccacgatg cctgtagcaa tggcaacaac cttgcgtaaa
     5941 ctattaactg gcgaactact tactctagct tcccggcaac agttgataga ctggatggag
     6001 gcggataaag ttgcaggacc acttctgcgc tcggcccttc cggctggctg gtttattgct
     6061 gataaatctg gagccggtga gcgtgggtct cgcggtatca ttgcagcact ggggccagat
     6121 ggtaagccct cccgtatcgt agttatctac acgacgggga gtcaggcaac tatggatgaa
     6181 cgaaatagac agatcgctga gataggtgcc tcactgatta agcattggta accgattcta
     6241 ggtgcattgg cgcagaaaaa aatgcctgat gcgacgctgc gcgtcttata ctcccacata
     6301 tgccagattc agcaacggat acggcttccc caacttgccc acttccatac gtgtcctcct
     6361 taccagaaat ttatccttaa gatcccgaat cgtttaaact cgactctggc tctatcgaat
     6421 ctccgtcgtt tcgagcttac gcgaacagcc gtggcgctca tttgctcgtc gggcatcgaa
     6481 tctcgtcagc tatcgtcagc ttaccttttt ggcagcgatc gcggctcccg acatcttgga
     6541 ccattagctc cacaggtatc ttcttccctc tagtggtcat aacagcagct tcagctacct
     6601 ctcaattcaa aaaacccctc aagacccgtt tagaggcccc aaggggttat gctatcaatc
     6661 gttgcgttac acacacaaaa aaccaacaca catccatctt cgatggatag cgattttatt
     6721 atctaactgc tgatcgagtg tagccagatc tagtaatcaa ttacggggtc attagttcat
     6781 agcccatata tggagttccg cgttacataa cttacggtaa atggcccgcc tggctgaccg
     6841 cccaacgacc cccgcccatt gacgtcaata atgacgtatg ttcccatagt aacgccaata
     6901 gggactttcc attgacgtca atgggtggag tatttacggt aaactgccca cttggcagta
     6961 catcaagtgt atcatatgcc aagtacgccc cctattgacg tcaatgacgg taaatggccc
     7021 gcctggcatt atgcccagta catgacctta tgggactttc ctacttggca gtacatctac
     7081 gtattagtca tcgctattac catgctgatg cggttttggc agtacatcaa tgggcgtgga
     7141 tagcggtttg actcacgggg atttccaagt ctccacccca ttgacgtcaa tgggagtttg
     7201 ttttggcacc aaaatcaacg ggactttcca aaatgtcgta acaactccgc cccattgacg
     7261 caaatgggcg gtaggcgtgt acggtgggag gtctatataa gcagagctgg tttagtgaac
     7321 cgtcagatca gatctttgtc gatcctacca tccactc
//
