# Supplementary material for: Enhancing extracellular vesicle cargo loading and functional delivery by engineering protein-lipid interactions
Source: Nat Commun. 2024 Jul 4;15:5618. doi: 10.1038/s41467-024-49678-z (PMC11224323; doi:10.1038/s41467-024-49678-z)
Supplement: Supplementary file 4 — Plasmid Maps [file 41467_2024_49678_MOESM4_ESM.zip › Supporting Information - plasmid maps/SynTF plasmids/pJPT009-PM-ZF6 synTF-1x FLAG.gb]

LOCUS       Exported                7387 bp ds-DNA     circular SYN 22-APR-2023
DEFINITION  synthetic circular DNA
ACCESSION   .
VERSION     .
KEYWORDS    .
SOURCE      synthetic DNA construct
  ORGANISM  synthetic DNA construct
REFERENCE   1  (bases 1 to 7387)
  AUTHORS   Kamat Lab
  TITLE     Direct Submission
  JOURNAL   Exported Saturday, Apr 22, 2023 from SnapGene 5.1.7
            https://www.snapgene.com
FEATURES             Location/Qualifiers
     source          1..7387
                     /organism="synthetic DNA construct"
                     /mol_type="other DNA"
     misc_feature    1..21
                     /label=vector_backbone-1086-7174
                     /label=nonstandard type:  misc_feature_
     regulatory      22..27
                     /regulatory_class="other"
                     /label=Kozak sequence
                     /note="vertebrate consensus sequence for strong initiation 
                     of translation (Kozak, 1987)"
     CDS             28..129
                     /codon_start=1
                     /product="Shelby S et al. BioRxiv. 2022. 
                     (https://doi.org/10.1101/2021.05.12.443834)"
                     /label="PM"
                     /translation="MGCIKSKRKDKDLELKLRILQSTVPRARDPPVAT"
     CDS             130..144
                     /codon_start=1
                     /label=linker
                     /translation="EFGGS"
     CDS             145..165
                     /codon_start=1
                     /product="nuclear localization signal of SV40 (simian virus
                     40) large T antigen"
                     /label=SV40 NLS
                     /translation="PKKKRKV"
     CDS             166..171
                     /codon_start=1
                     /label=linker
                     /translation="SG"
     CDS             172..954
                     /codon_start=1
                     /product="From Chavez et al., Nature Methods 2015"
                     /label=p65 AD
                     /translation="SQYLPDTDDRHRIEEKRKRTYETFKSIMKKSPFSGPTDPRPPPRR
                     IAVPSRSSASVPKPAPQPYPFTSSLSTINYDEFPTMVFPSGQISQASALAPAPPQVLPQ
                     APAPAPAPAMVSALAQAPAPVPVLAPGPPQAVAPPAPKPTQAGEGTLSEALLQLQFDDE
                     DLGALLGNSTDPAVFTDLASVDNSEFQQLLNQGIPVAPHTTEPMLMEYPEAITRLVTGA
                     QRPPDPAPAPLGAPGLPNGLLSGDEDFSSIADMDFSALL"
     CDS             955..960
                     /codon_start=1
                     /label=linker
                     /translation="GS"
     CDS             961..1005
                     /codon_start=1
                     /label=GGGGSx3 linker
                     /translation="GGGGSGGGGSGGGGS"
     CDS             1006..1011
                     /codon_start=1
                     /label=linker
                     /translation="GT"
     CDS             1012..1281
                     /codon_start=1
                     /product="From Khalil et al., Cell 2012."
                     /label=ZF150-4 (ZF6)
                     /translation="ARPGERPFQCRICMRNFSKGERLVRHTRTHTGEKPFQCRICMRNF
                     SRMDNLSTHLRTHTGEKPFQCRICMRNFSRKDALNRHLKTHLRGS"
     CDS             1282..1293
                     /codon_start=1
                     /label=linker
                     /translation="GSGS"
     CDS             1294..1317
                     /codon_start=1
                     /product="FLAG(R) epitope tag, followed by an enterokinase 
                     cleavage site"
                     /label=1x FLAG
                     /translation="DYKDDDDK"
     misc_feature    1321..7387
                     /label=vector_backbone-1086-7174
                     /label=nonstandard type:  misc_feature_
     polyA_signal    1370..1491
                     /label=SV40 poly(A) signal
                     /note="SV40 polyadenylation signal"
     terminator      1606..1652
                     /label=T7 terminator
                     /note="transcription terminator for bacteriophage T7 RNA 
                     polymerase"
     terminator      1682..1818
                     /label=rrnG terminator
                     /note="transcription terminator from the E. coli ribosomal 
                     RNA rrnG operon (Albrechtsen et al., 1991)"
     misc_feature    1863..1934
                     /label=3' beta-globin insulator
                     /note="insulator downstream of the human beta-globin locus 
                     (Farrell et al., 2002)"
     rep_origin      complement(2160..2748)
                     /direction=LEFT
                     /label=ori
                     /note="high-copy-number ColE1/pMB1/pBR322/pUC origin of 
                     replication"
     promoter        3248..4457
                     /label=UbC promoter
                     /note="human ubiquitin C promoter"
     CDS             4461..5060
                     /codon_start=1
                     /gene="pac from Streptomyces alboniger"
                     /product="puromycin N-acetyltransferase"
                     /label=PuroR
                     /note="confers resistance to puromycin"
                     /translation="MTEYKPTVRLATRDDVPRAVRTLAAAFADYPATRHTVDPDRHIER
                     VTELQELFLTRVGLDIGKVWVADDGAAVAVWTTPESVEAGAVFAEIGPRMAELSGSRLA
                     AQQQMEGLLAPHRPKEPAWFLATVGVSPDHQGKGLGSAVVLPGVEAAERAGVPAFLETS
                     APRNLPFYERLGFTVTADVEVPEGPRTWCMTRKPGA"
     polyA_signal    5087..5135
                     /note="synthetic polyadenylation signal"
     CDS             5401..6261
                     /codon_start=1
                     /gene="bla"
                     /product="beta-lactamase"
                     /label=AmpR
                     /note="confers resistance to ampicillin, carbenicillin, and
                     related antibiotics"
                     /translation="MSIQHFRVALIPFFAAFCLPVFAHPETLVKVKDAEDQLGARVGYI
                     ELDLNSGKILESFRPEERFPMMSTFKVLLCGAVLSRIDAGQEQLGRRIHYSQNDLVEYS
                     PVTEKHLTDGMTVRELCSAAITMSDNTAANLLLTTIGGPKELTAFLHNMGDHVTRLDRW
                     EPELNEAIPNDERDTTMPVAMATTLRKLLTGELLTLASRQQLIDWMEADKVAGPLLRSA
                     LPAGWFIADKSGAGERGSRGIIAALGPDGKPSRIVVIYTTGSQATMDERNRQIAEIGAS
                     LIKHW"
     terminator      6274..6410
                     /label=rrnG terminator
                     /note="transcription terminator from the E. coli ribosomal 
                     RNA rrnG operon (Albrechtsen et al., 1991)"
     misc_feature    6562..6633
                     /label=5' beta-globin insulator
                     /note="insulator upstream of the human beta-globin locus 
                     (Farrell et al., 2002)"
     terminator      6638..6684
                     /label=T7 terminator
                     /note="transcription terminator for bacteriophage T7 RNA 
                     polymerase"
     polyA_signal    6702..6750
                     /note="synthetic polyadenylation signal"
     enhancer        6831..7134
                     /label=CMV enhancer
                     /note="human cytomegalovirus immediate early enhancer"
     promoter        7136..7338
                     /label=CMV promoter
                     /note="human cytomegalovirus (CMV) immediate early 
                     promoter"
ORIGIN
        1 gacacacccg ccagcggccg cgccaccatg ggctgcatca agagcaagcg gaaggacaag
       61 gacctggaac tgaagctgag aatcctgcag agcaccgtgc ctagagctag agatcctcca
      121 gtggccacag aattcggcgg ctcccctaag aaaaagcgca aagtctccgg aagccagtac
      181 ctgcctgaca ccgacgaccg gcacagaatc gaggaaaagc ggaagcggac ctacgagaca
      241 ttcaagagca tcatgaagaa gtccccattc agcggcccca ccgatcctag acctccacct
      301 agaagaatcg ccgtgcctag cagatccagc gcctctgtgc ctaaacctgc tcctcagcct
      361 tatcctttca ccagcagcct gagcaccatc aactacgacg agttccccac aatggtgttc
      421 cccagcggac agatcagcca ggcttctgct cttgctccag ctcctcctca ggttctgcct
      481 caagctcctg ctccggctcc agcaccagct atggtttctg ctttggccca ggctcctgca
      541 cctgtgcctg ttcttgctcc tggaccacct caggctgttg ctccaccagc tcctaaacct
      601 acacaggccg gcgagggaac actgtctgaa gccctgctgc aactccagtt cgacgacgag
      661 gatctgggag cactgctggg caatagcaca gaccctgccg tgtttaccga tctggccagc
      721 gtggacaaca gcgagtttca gcagctcctg aaccagggca tccctgtggc tcctcacacc
      781 acagagccca tgctgatgga ataccccgag gccatcacca gactggtcac cggcgctcaa
      841 agacctccag atcctgcacc agcacctctt ggagcacctg gcctgcctaa tggactgctg
      901 agcggagatg aggacttcag ctctatcgcc gacatggatt tcagcgccct gctcggttcc
      961 ggtggtggcg ggtctggagg aggaggtagt ggtggaggtg gctctggtac cgctagaccc
     1021 ggcgaaagac ctttccagtg ccggatctgc atgaggaact tcagcaaggg cgagagactc
     1081 gtgcggcaca ccagaacaca cacaggcgag aagcccttcc agtgtagaat ctgtatgcgc
     1141 aacttcagcc ggatggacaa cctgagcacc cacctgagaa cccataccgg ggagaagcca
     1201 tttcaatgcc gcatctgtat gagaaatttt tcccggaagg acgccctgaa ccggcacctg
     1261 aaaacacacc tgagaggcag cggctccgga tccgactaca aggacgatga cgacaagtga
     1321 gctagcttga ctgactgaga tacagcgtac cttcagctca cagacatgat aagatacatt
     1381 gatgagtttg gacaaaccac aactagaatg cagtgaaaaa aatgctttat ttgtgaaatt
     1441 tgtgatgcta ttgctttatt tgtaaccatt ataagctgca ataaacaagt taacaacaac
     1501 aattgcattc attttatgtt tcaggttcag ggggaggtgt gggaggtttt ttaaagcaag
     1561 taaaacctct acaaatgtgg tattggccca tctctatcgg tatcgtagca taaccccttg
     1621 gggcctctaa acgggtcttg aggggttttt tgtgcccctc gggccggatt gctatctacc
     1681 ggcattggcg cagaaaaaaa tgcctgatgc gacgctgcgc gtcttatact cccacatatg
     1741 ccagattcag caacggatac ggcttcccca acttgcccac ttccatacgt gtcctcctta
     1801 ccagaaattt atccttaagg tcgtcagcta tcctgcaggc gatctctcga tttcgatcaa
     1861 gacattcctt taatggtctt ttctggacac cactaggggt cagaagtagt tcatcaaact
     1921 ttcttccctc cctaatctca ttggttacct tgggctatcg aaacttaatt aaccagtcaa
     1981 gtcagctact tggcgagatc gacttgtctg ggtttcgact acgctcagaa ttgcgtcagt
     2041 caagttcgat ctggtccttg ctattgcacc cgttctccga ttacgagttt catttaaatc
     2101 atgtgagcaa aaggccagca aaaggccagg aaccgtaaaa aggccgcgtt gctggcgttt
     2161 ttccataggc tccgcccccc tgacgagcat cacaaaaatc gacgctcaag tcagaggtgg
     2221 cgaaacccga caggactata aagataccag gcgtttcccc ctggaagctc cctcgtgcgc
     2281 tctcctgttc cgaccctgcc gcttaccgga tacctgtccg cctttctccc ttcgggaagc
     2341 gtggcgcttt ctcatagctc acgctgtagg tatctcagtt cggtgtaggt cgttcgctcc
     2401 aagctgggct gtgtgcacga accccccgtt cagcccgacc gctgcgcctt atccggtaac
     2461 tatcgtcttg agtccaaccc ggtaagacac gacttatcgc cactggcagc agccactggt
     2521 aacaggatta gcagagcgag gtatgtaggc ggtgctacag agttcttgaa gtggtggcct
     2581 aactacggct acactagaag aacagtattt ggtatctgcg ctctgctgaa gccagttacc
     2641 ttcggaaaaa gagttggtag ctcttgatcc ggcaaacaaa ccaccgctgg tagcggtggt
     2701 ttttttgttt gcaagcagca gattacgcgc agaaaaaaag gatctcaaga agatcctttg
     2761 atcttttcta cggggtctga cgctcagtgg aacgaaaact cacgttaagg gattttggtc
     2821 atgagattat caaaaaggat cttcacctag atccttttaa attaaaaatg aagttttaaa
     2881 tcaatctaaa gtatatatga gtaaacttgg tctgacagtt accaatgctt aatcagtgag
     2941 gcacctatct cagcgatctg tctatttcgt tcatccatag ttgcatttaa atttccgaac
     3001 tctccaaggc cctcgtcgga aaatcttcaa acctttcgtc cgatccatct tgcaggctac
     3061 ctctcgaacg aactatcgca agtctcttgg ccggccttgc gccttggcta ttgcttggca
     3121 gcgcctatcg ccaggtatta ctccaatccc gaatatccga gatcgggatc acccgagaga
     3181 agttcaacct acatcctcaa tcccgatcta tccgagatcc gaggaatatc gaaatcgggg
     3241 cgcgcctggc ctccgcgccg ggttttggcg cctcccgcgg gcgcccccct cgtcacggcg
     3301 agcgctgcca cgtcagacga agggcgcagg agcgtcctga tccttccgcc cggacgctca
     3361 ggacagcggc ccgctgctca taagactcgg ccttagaacc ccagtatcag cagaaggaca
     3421 ttttaggacg ggacttgggt gactctaggg cactggtttt ctttccagag agcggaacag
     3481 gcgaggaaaa gtagtccctt ctcggcgatt ctgcggaggg atctccgtgg ggcggtgaac
     3541 gccgatgatt atataaggac gcgccgggtg tggcacagct agttccgtcg cagccgggat
     3601 ttgggtcgcg gttcttgttt gtggatcgct gtgatcgtca cttggtgagt agcgggctgc
     3661 tgggctggcc ggggctttcg tggccgccgg gccgctcggt gggacggaag cgtgtggaga
     3721 gaccgccaag ggctgtagtc tgggtccgcg agcaaggttg ccctgaactg ggggttgggg
     3781 ggagcgcagc aaaatggcgg ctgttcccga gtcttgaatg gaagacgctt gtgaggcggg
     3841 ctgtgaggtc gttgaaacaa ggtggggggc atggtgggcg gcaagaaccc aaggtcttga
     3901 gcccttcgct aatgcgggaa agctcttatt cgggtgagat gggctgggca ccatctgggg
     3961 accctgacgt gaagtttgtc actgactgga gaactcggtt tgtcgtctgt tgcgggggcg
     4021 gcagttatgg cggtgccgtt gggcagtgca cccgtacctt tgggagcgcg cgccctcgtc
     4081 gtgtcgtgac gtcacccgtt ctgttggctt ataatgcagg gtggggccac ctgccggtag
     4141 gtgtgcggta ggcttttctc cgtcgcagga cgcagggttc gggcctaggg taggctctcc
     4201 tgaatcgaca ggcgccggac ctctggtgag gggagggata agtgaggcgt cagtttcttt
     4261 ggtcggtttt atgtacctat cttcttaagt agctgaagct ccggttttga actatgcgct
     4321 cggggttggc gagtgtgttt tgtgaagttt tttaggcacc ttttgaaatg taatcatttg
     4381 ggtcaatatg taattttcag tgttagactt gtaaattgtc cgctaaattc tggccgtttt
     4441 tggctttttt gttagacaac atgaccgagt acaagcccac ggtgcgcctc gccacccgcg
     4501 acgacgtccc cagggccgta cgcaccctcg ccgccgcgtt cgccgactac cccgccacgc
     4561 gccacaccgt cgatccggac cgccacatcg agcgggtcac cgagctgcaa gaactcttcc
     4621 tcacgcgcgt cgggctcgac atcggcaagg tgtgggtcgc ggacgacggc gccgcggtgg
     4681 cggtctggac cacgccggag agcgtcgaag cgggggcggt gttcgccgag atcggcccgc
     4741 gcatggccga gttgagcggt tcccggctgg ccgcgcagca acagatggag ggcctcctgg
     4801 cgccgcaccg gcccaaggag cccgcgtggt tcctggccac cgtcggcgtc tcgcccgacc
     4861 accagggcaa gggtctgggc agcgccgtcg tgctccccgg agtggaggcc gccgagcgcg
     4921 ccggggtgcc cgccttcctg gagacctccg cgccccgcaa cctccccttc tacgagcggc
     4981 tcggcttcac cgtcaccgcc gacgtcgagg tgcccgaagg accgcgcacc tggtgcatga
     5041 cccgcaagcc cggtgcctag gctagtatgt aagcctagtc ttagataata aaatcgctat
     5101 ccatcgaaga tggatgtgtg ttggtttttt gtgtgtgtaa cgctaggcgc gcctggtgta
     5161 ccgagaacga tcctctcagt gcgagtctcg acgatccata tcgttgcttg gcagtcagcc
     5221 agtcggaatc cagcttggga cccaggaagt ccaatcgtca gatattgtac tcaagcctgg
     5281 tcacggcagc gtaccgatct gtttaaacct agatattgat agtctgatcg gtcaacgtat
     5341 aatcgagtcc tagcttttgc aaacatctat caagagacag gatcagcagg aggctttcgc
     5401 atgagtattc aacatttccg tgtcgccctt attccctttt ttgcggcatt ttgccttcct
     5461 gtttttgctc acccagaaac gctggtgaaa gtaaaagatg ctgaagatca gttgggtgcg
     5521 cgagtgggtt acatcgaact ggatctcaac agcggtaaga tccttgagag ttttcgcccc
     5581 gaagaacgct ttccaatgat gagcactttt aaagttctgc tatgtggcgc ggtattatcc
     5641 cgtattgacg ccgggcaaga gcaactcggt cgccgcatac actattctca gaatgacttg
     5701 gttgagtatt caccagtcac agaaaagcat cttacggatg gcatgacagt aagagaatta
     5761 tgcagtgctg ccataaccat gagtgataac actgcggcca acttacttct gacaacgatt
     5821 ggaggaccga aggagctaac cgcttttttg cacaacatgg gggatcatgt aactcgcctt
     5881 gatcgttggg aaccggagct gaatgaagcc ataccaaacg acgagcgtga caccacgatg
     5941 cctgtagcaa tggcaacaac cttgcgtaaa ctattaactg gcgaactact tactctagct
     6001 tcccggcaac agttgataga ctggatggag gcggataaag ttgcaggacc acttctgcgc
     6061 tcggcccttc cggctggctg gtttattgct gataaatctg gagccggtga gcgtgggtct
     6121 cgcggtatca ttgcagcact ggggccagat ggtaagccct cccgtatcgt agttatctac
     6181 acgacgggga gtcaggcaac tatggatgaa cgaaatagac agatcgctga gataggtgcc
     6241 tcactgatta agcattggta accgattcta ggtgcattgg cgcagaaaaa aatgcctgat
     6301 gcgacgctgc gcgtcttata ctcccacata tgccagattc agcaacggat acggcttccc
     6361 caacttgccc acttccatac gtgtcctcct taccagaaat ttatccttaa gatcccgaat
     6421 cgtttaaact cgactctggc tctatcgaat ctccgtcgtt tcgagcttac gcgaacagcc
     6481 gtggcgctca tttgctcgtc gggcatcgaa tctcgtcagc tatcgtcagc ttaccttttt
     6541 ggcagcgatc gcggctcccg acatcttgga ccattagctc cacaggtatc ttcttccctc
     6601 tagtggtcat aacagcagct tcagctacct ctcaattcaa aaaacccctc aagacccgtt
     6661 tagaggcccc aaggggttat gctatcaatc gttgcgttac acacacaaaa aaccaacaca
     6721 catccatctt cgatggatag cgattttatt atctaactgc tgatcgagtg tagccagatc
     6781 tagtaatcaa ttacggggtc attagttcat agcccatata tggagttccg cgttacataa
     6841 cttacggtaa atggcccgcc tggctgaccg cccaacgacc cccgcccatt gacgtcaata
     6901 atgacgtatg ttcccatagt aacgccaata gggactttcc attgacgtca atgggtggag
     6961 tatttacggt aaactgccca cttggcagta catcaagtgt atcatatgcc aagtacgccc
     7021 cctattgacg tcaatgacgg taaatggccc gcctggcatt atgcccagta catgacctta
     7081 tgggactttc ctacttggca gtacatctac gtattagtca tcgctattac catgctgatg
     7141 cggttttggc agtacatcaa tgggcgtgga tagcggtttg actcacgggg atttccaagt
     7201 ctccacccca ttgacgtcaa tgggagtttg ttttggcacc aaaatcaacg ggactttcca
     7261 aaatgtcgta acaactccgc cccattgacg caaatgggcg gtaggcgtgt acggtgggag
     7321 gtctatataa gcagagctgg tttagtgaac cgtcagatca gatctttgtc gatcctacca
     7381 tccactc
//
