# Supplementary material for: Enhancing extracellular vesicle cargo loading and functional delivery by engineering protein-lipid interactions
Source: Nat Commun. 2024 Jul 4;15:5618. doi: 10.1038/s41467-024-49678-z (PMC11224323; doi:10.1038/s41467-024-49678-z)
Supplement: Supplementary file 4 — Plasmid Maps [file 41467_2024_49678_MOESM4_ESM.zip › Supporting Information - plasmid maps/SynTF plasmids/pJPT010-1x FLAG-ZF6 synTF-G.gb]

LOCUS       Exported                7354 bp ds-DNA     circular SYN 22-APR-2023
DEFINITION  synthetic circular DNA
ACCESSION   .
VERSION     .
KEYWORDS    .
SOURCE      synthetic DNA construct
  ORGANISM  synthetic DNA construct
REFERENCE   1  (bases 1 to 7354)
  AUTHORS   Kamat Lab
  TITLE     Direct Submission
  JOURNAL   Exported Saturday, Apr 22, 2023 from SnapGene 5.1.7
            https://www.snapgene.com
FEATURES             Location/Qualifiers
     source          1..7354
                     /organism="synthetic DNA construct"
                     /mol_type="other DNA"
     misc_feature    1..21
                     /label=vector_backbone-1086-7174
                     /label=nonstandard type:  misc_feature_
     regulatory      22..27
                     /regulatory_class="other"
                     /label=Kozak sequence
                     /note="vertebrate consensus sequence for strong initiation 
                     of translation (Kozak, 1987)"
     CDS             28..30
                     /codon_start=1
                     /label=Start
                     /translation="M"
     CDS             31..54
                     /codon_start=1
                     /product="FLAG(R) epitope tag, followed by an enterokinase 
                     cleavage site"
                     /label=1x FLAG
                     /translation="DYKDDDDK"
     CDS             55..69
                     /codon_start=1
                     /label=linker
                     /translation="EFGGS"
     CDS             70..90
                     /codon_start=1
                     /product="nuclear localization signal of SV40 (simian virus
                     40) large T antigen"
                     /label=SV40 NLS
                     /translation="PKKKRKV"
     CDS             91..96
                     /codon_start=1
                     /label=linker
                     /translation="SG"
     CDS             97..879
                     /codon_start=1
                     /product="From Chavez et al., Nature Methods 2015"
                     /label=p65 AD
                     /translation="SQYLPDTDDRHRIEEKRKRTYETFKSIMKKSPFSGPTDPRPPPRR
                     IAVPSRSSASVPKPAPQPYPFTSSLSTINYDEFPTMVFPSGQISQASALAPAPPQVLPQ
                     APAPAPAPAMVSALAQAPAPVPVLAPGPPQAVAPPAPKPTQAGEGTLSEALLQLQFDDE
                     DLGALLGNSTDPAVFTDLASVDNSEFQQLLNQGIPVAPHTTEPMLMEYPEAITRLVTGA
                     QRPPDPAPAPLGAPGLPNGLLSGDEDFSSIADMDFSALL"
     CDS             880..885
                     /codon_start=1
                     /label=linker
                     /translation="GS"
     CDS             886..930
                     /codon_start=1
                     /label=GGGGSx3 linker
                     /translation="GGGGSGGGGSGGGGS"
     CDS             931..936
                     /codon_start=1
                     /label=linker
                     /translation="GT"
     CDS             937..1206
                     /codon_start=1
                     /product="From Khalil et al., Cell 2012."
                     /label=ZF150-4 (ZF6)
                     /translation="ARPGERPFQCRICMRNFSKGERLVRHTRTHTGEKPFQCRICMRNF
                     SRMDNLSTHLRTHTGEKPFQCRICMRNFSRKDALNRHLKTHLRGS"
     CDS             1207..1218
                     /codon_start=1
                     /label=linker
                     /translation="GSGS"
     CDS             1219..1284
                     /codon_start=1
                     /product="Shelby S et al. BioRxiv. 2022. 
                     (https://doi.org/10.1101/2021.05.12.443834)"
                     /label="G"
                     /translation="GGSFRSDGKKKKKKSKTKCQLL"
     misc_feature    1288..7354
                     /label=vector_backbone-1086-7174
                     /label=nonstandard type:  misc_feature_
     polyA_signal    1337..1458
                     /label=SV40 poly(A) signal
                     /note="SV40 polyadenylation signal"
     terminator      1573..1619
                     /label=T7 terminator
                     /note="transcription terminator for bacteriophage T7 RNA 
                     polymerase"
     terminator      1649..1785
                     /label=rrnG terminator
                     /note="transcription terminator from the E. coli ribosomal 
                     RNA rrnG operon (Albrechtsen et al., 1991)"
     misc_feature    1830..1901
                     /label=3' beta-globin insulator
                     /note="insulator downstream of the human beta-globin locus 
                     (Farrell et al., 2002)"
     rep_origin      complement(2127..2715)
                     /direction=LEFT
                     /label=ori
                     /note="high-copy-number ColE1/pMB1/pBR322/pUC origin of 
                     replication"
     promoter        3215..4424
                     /label=UbC promoter
                     /note="human ubiquitin C promoter"
     CDS             4428..5027
                     /codon_start=1
                     /gene="pac from Streptomyces alboniger"
                     /product="puromycin N-acetyltransferase"
                     /label=PuroR
                     /note="confers resistance to puromycin"
                     /translation="MTEYKPTVRLATRDDVPRAVRTLAAAFADYPATRHTVDPDRHIER
                     VTELQELFLTRVGLDIGKVWVADDGAAVAVWTTPESVEAGAVFAEIGPRMAELSGSRLA
                     AQQQMEGLLAPHRPKEPAWFLATVGVSPDHQGKGLGSAVVLPGVEAAERAGVPAFLETS
                     APRNLPFYERLGFTVTADVEVPEGPRTWCMTRKPGA"
     polyA_signal    5054..5102
                     /note="synthetic polyadenylation signal"
     CDS             5368..6228
                     /codon_start=1
                     /gene="bla"
                     /product="beta-lactamase"
                     /label=AmpR
                     /note="confers resistance to ampicillin, carbenicillin, and
                     related antibiotics"
                     /translation="MSIQHFRVALIPFFAAFCLPVFAHPETLVKVKDAEDQLGARVGYI
                     ELDLNSGKILESFRPEERFPMMSTFKVLLCGAVLSRIDAGQEQLGRRIHYSQNDLVEYS
                     PVTEKHLTDGMTVRELCSAAITMSDNTAANLLLTTIGGPKELTAFLHNMGDHVTRLDRW
                     EPELNEAIPNDERDTTMPVAMATTLRKLLTGELLTLASRQQLIDWMEADKVAGPLLRSA
                     LPAGWFIADKSGAGERGSRGIIAALGPDGKPSRIVVIYTTGSQATMDERNRQIAEIGAS
                     LIKHW"
     terminator      6241..6377
                     /label=rrnG terminator
                     /note="transcription terminator from the E. coli ribosomal 
                     RNA rrnG operon (Albrechtsen et al., 1991)"
     misc_feature    6529..6600
                     /label=5' beta-globin insulator
                     /note="insulator upstream of the human beta-globin locus 
                     (Farrell et al., 2002)"
     terminator      6605..6651
                     /label=T7 terminator
                     /note="transcription terminator for bacteriophage T7 RNA 
                     polymerase"
     polyA_signal    6669..6717
                     /note="synthetic polyadenylation signal"
     enhancer        6798..7101
                     /label=CMV enhancer
                     /note="human cytomegalovirus immediate early enhancer"
     promoter        7103..7305
                     /label=CMV promoter
                     /note="human cytomegalovirus (CMV) immediate early 
                     promoter"
ORIGIN
        1 gacacacccg ccagcggccg cgccaccatg gactacaagg acgatgacga caaggaattc
       61 ggcggctccc ctaagaaaaa gcgcaaagtc tccggaagcc agtacctgcc tgacaccgac
      121 gaccggcaca gaatcgagga aaagcggaag cggacctacg agacattcaa gagcatcatg
      181 aagaagtccc cattcagcgg ccccaccgat cctagacctc cacctagaag aatcgccgtg
      241 cctagcagat ccagcgcctc tgtgcctaaa cctgctcctc agccttatcc tttcaccagc
      301 agcctgagca ccatcaacta cgacgagttc cccacaatgg tgttccccag cggacagatc
      361 agccaggctt ctgctcttgc tccagctcct cctcaggttc tgcctcaagc tcctgctccg
      421 gctccagcac cagctatggt ttctgctttg gcccaggctc ctgcacctgt gcctgttctt
      481 gctcctggac cacctcaggc tgttgctcca ccagctccta aacctacaca ggccggcgag
      541 ggaacactgt ctgaagccct gctgcaactc cagttcgacg acgaggatct gggagcactg
      601 ctgggcaata gcacagaccc tgccgtgttt accgatctgg ccagcgtgga caacagcgag
      661 tttcagcagc tcctgaacca gggcatccct gtggctcctc acaccacaga gcccatgctg
      721 atggaatacc ccgaggccat caccagactg gtcaccggcg ctcaaagacc tccagatcct
      781 gcaccagcac ctcttggagc acctggcctg cctaatggac tgctgagcgg agatgaggac
      841 ttcagctcta tcgccgacat ggatttcagc gccctgctcg gttccggtgg tggcgggtct
      901 ggaggaggag gtagtggtgg aggtggctct ggtaccgcta gacccggcga aagacctttc
      961 cagtgccgga tctgcatgag gaacttcagc aagggcgaga gactcgtgcg gcacaccaga
     1021 acacacacag gcgagaagcc cttccagtgt agaatctgta tgcgcaactt cagccggatg
     1081 gacaacctga gcacccacct gagaacccat accggggaga agccatttca atgccgcatc
     1141 tgtatgagaa atttttcccg gaaggacgcc ctgaaccggc acctgaaaac acacctgaga
     1201 ggcagcggct ccggatccgg tggtagcttt cgtagtgatg gcaaaaagaa aaagaagaaa
     1261 tccaagacca aatgccagct gctgtgagct agcttgactg actgagatac agcgtacctt
     1321 cagctcacag acatgataag atacattgat gagtttggac aaaccacaac tagaatgcag
     1381 tgaaaaaaat gctttatttg tgaaatttgt gatgctattg ctttatttgt aaccattata
     1441 agctgcaata aacaagttaa caacaacaat tgcattcatt ttatgtttca ggttcagggg
     1501 gaggtgtggg aggtttttta aagcaagtaa aacctctaca aatgtggtat tggcccatct
     1561 ctatcggtat cgtagcataa ccccttgggg cctctaaacg ggtcttgagg ggttttttgt
     1621 gcccctcggg ccggattgct atctaccggc attggcgcag aaaaaaatgc ctgatgcgac
     1681 gctgcgcgtc ttatactccc acatatgcca gattcagcaa cggatacggc ttccccaact
     1741 tgcccacttc catacgtgtc ctccttacca gaaatttatc cttaaggtcg tcagctatcc
     1801 tgcaggcgat ctctcgattt cgatcaagac attcctttaa tggtcttttc tggacaccac
     1861 taggggtcag aagtagttca tcaaactttc ttccctccct aatctcattg gttaccttgg
     1921 gctatcgaaa cttaattaac cagtcaagtc agctacttgg cgagatcgac ttgtctgggt
     1981 ttcgactacg ctcagaattg cgtcagtcaa gttcgatctg gtccttgcta ttgcacccgt
     2041 tctccgatta cgagtttcat ttaaatcatg tgagcaaaag gccagcaaaa ggccaggaac
     2101 cgtaaaaagg ccgcgttgct ggcgtttttc cataggctcc gcccccctga cgagcatcac
     2161 aaaaatcgac gctcaagtca gaggtggcga aacccgacag gactataaag ataccaggcg
     2221 tttccccctg gaagctccct cgtgcgctct cctgttccga ccctgccgct taccggatac
     2281 ctgtccgcct ttctcccttc gggaagcgtg gcgctttctc atagctcacg ctgtaggtat
     2341 ctcagttcgg tgtaggtcgt tcgctccaag ctgggctgtg tgcacgaacc ccccgttcag
     2401 cccgaccgct gcgccttatc cggtaactat cgtcttgagt ccaacccggt aagacacgac
     2461 ttatcgccac tggcagcagc cactggtaac aggattagca gagcgaggta tgtaggcggt
     2521 gctacagagt tcttgaagtg gtggcctaac tacggctaca ctagaagaac agtatttggt
     2581 atctgcgctc tgctgaagcc agttaccttc ggaaaaagag ttggtagctc ttgatccggc
     2641 aaacaaacca ccgctggtag cggtggtttt tttgtttgca agcagcagat tacgcgcaga
     2701 aaaaaaggat ctcaagaaga tcctttgatc ttttctacgg ggtctgacgc tcagtggaac
     2761 gaaaactcac gttaagggat tttggtcatg agattatcaa aaaggatctt cacctagatc
     2821 cttttaaatt aaaaatgaag ttttaaatca atctaaagta tatatgagta aacttggtct
     2881 gacagttacc aatgcttaat cagtgaggca cctatctcag cgatctgtct atttcgttca
     2941 tccatagttg catttaaatt tccgaactct ccaaggccct cgtcggaaaa tcttcaaacc
     3001 tttcgtccga tccatcttgc aggctacctc tcgaacgaac tatcgcaagt ctcttggccg
     3061 gccttgcgcc ttggctattg cttggcagcg cctatcgcca ggtattactc caatcccgaa
     3121 tatccgagat cgggatcacc cgagagaagt tcaacctaca tcctcaatcc cgatctatcc
     3181 gagatccgag gaatatcgaa atcggggcgc gcctggcctc cgcgccgggt tttggcgcct
     3241 cccgcgggcg cccccctcgt cacggcgagc gctgccacgt cagacgaagg gcgcaggagc
     3301 gtcctgatcc ttccgcccgg acgctcagga cagcggcccg ctgctcataa gactcggcct
     3361 tagaacccca gtatcagcag aaggacattt taggacggga cttgggtgac tctagggcac
     3421 tggttttctt tccagagagc ggaacaggcg aggaaaagta gtcccttctc ggcgattctg
     3481 cggagggatc tccgtggggc ggtgaacgcc gatgattata taaggacgcg ccgggtgtgg
     3541 cacagctagt tccgtcgcag ccgggatttg ggtcgcggtt cttgtttgtg gatcgctgtg
     3601 atcgtcactt ggtgagtagc gggctgctgg gctggccggg gctttcgtgg ccgccgggcc
     3661 gctcggtggg acggaagcgt gtggagagac cgccaagggc tgtagtctgg gtccgcgagc
     3721 aaggttgccc tgaactgggg gttgggggga gcgcagcaaa atggcggctg ttcccgagtc
     3781 ttgaatggaa gacgcttgtg aggcgggctg tgaggtcgtt gaaacaaggt ggggggcatg
     3841 gtgggcggca agaacccaag gtcttgagcc cttcgctaat gcgggaaagc tcttattcgg
     3901 gtgagatggg ctgggcacca tctggggacc ctgacgtgaa gtttgtcact gactggagaa
     3961 ctcggtttgt cgtctgttgc gggggcggca gttatggcgg tgccgttggg cagtgcaccc
     4021 gtacctttgg gagcgcgcgc cctcgtcgtg tcgtgacgtc acccgttctg ttggcttata
     4081 atgcagggtg gggccacctg ccggtaggtg tgcggtaggc ttttctccgt cgcaggacgc
     4141 agggttcggg cctagggtag gctctcctga atcgacaggc gccggacctc tggtgagggg
     4201 agggataagt gaggcgtcag tttctttggt cggttttatg tacctatctt cttaagtagc
     4261 tgaagctccg gttttgaact atgcgctcgg ggttggcgag tgtgttttgt gaagtttttt
     4321 aggcaccttt tgaaatgtaa tcatttgggt caatatgtaa ttttcagtgt tagacttgta
     4381 aattgtccgc taaattctgg ccgtttttgg cttttttgtt agacaacatg accgagtaca
     4441 agcccacggt gcgcctcgcc acccgcgacg acgtccccag ggccgtacgc accctcgccg
     4501 ccgcgttcgc cgactacccc gccacgcgcc acaccgtcga tccggaccgc cacatcgagc
     4561 gggtcaccga gctgcaagaa ctcttcctca cgcgcgtcgg gctcgacatc ggcaaggtgt
     4621 gggtcgcgga cgacggcgcc gcggtggcgg tctggaccac gccggagagc gtcgaagcgg
     4681 gggcggtgtt cgccgagatc ggcccgcgca tggccgagtt gagcggttcc cggctggccg
     4741 cgcagcaaca gatggagggc ctcctggcgc cgcaccggcc caaggagccc gcgtggttcc
     4801 tggccaccgt cggcgtctcg cccgaccacc agggcaaggg tctgggcagc gccgtcgtgc
     4861 tccccggagt ggaggccgcc gagcgcgccg gggtgcccgc cttcctggag acctccgcgc
     4921 cccgcaacct ccccttctac gagcggctcg gcttcaccgt caccgccgac gtcgaggtgc
     4981 ccgaaggacc gcgcacctgg tgcatgaccc gcaagcccgg tgcctaggct agtatgtaag
     5041 cctagtctta gataataaaa tcgctatcca tcgaagatgg atgtgtgttg gttttttgtg
     5101 tgtgtaacgc taggcgcgcc tggtgtaccg agaacgatcc tctcagtgcg agtctcgacg
     5161 atccatatcg ttgcttggca gtcagccagt cggaatccag cttgggaccc aggaagtcca
     5221 atcgtcagat attgtactca agcctggtca cggcagcgta ccgatctgtt taaacctaga
     5281 tattgatagt ctgatcggtc aacgtataat cgagtcctag cttttgcaaa catctatcaa
     5341 gagacaggat cagcaggagg ctttcgcatg agtattcaac atttccgtgt cgcccttatt
     5401 cccttttttg cggcattttg ccttcctgtt tttgctcacc cagaaacgct ggtgaaagta
     5461 aaagatgctg aagatcagtt gggtgcgcga gtgggttaca tcgaactgga tctcaacagc
     5521 ggtaagatcc ttgagagttt tcgccccgaa gaacgctttc caatgatgag cacttttaaa
     5581 gttctgctat gtggcgcggt attatcccgt attgacgccg ggcaagagca actcggtcgc
     5641 cgcatacact attctcagaa tgacttggtt gagtattcac cagtcacaga aaagcatctt
     5701 acggatggca tgacagtaag agaattatgc agtgctgcca taaccatgag tgataacact
     5761 gcggccaact tacttctgac aacgattgga ggaccgaagg agctaaccgc ttttttgcac
     5821 aacatggggg atcatgtaac tcgccttgat cgttgggaac cggagctgaa tgaagccata
     5881 ccaaacgacg agcgtgacac cacgatgcct gtagcaatgg caacaacctt gcgtaaacta
     5941 ttaactggcg aactacttac tctagcttcc cggcaacagt tgatagactg gatggaggcg
     6001 gataaagttg caggaccact tctgcgctcg gcccttccgg ctggctggtt tattgctgat
     6061 aaatctggag ccggtgagcg tgggtctcgc ggtatcattg cagcactggg gccagatggt
     6121 aagccctccc gtatcgtagt tatctacacg acggggagtc aggcaactat ggatgaacga
     6181 aatagacaga tcgctgagat aggtgcctca ctgattaagc attggtaacc gattctaggt
     6241 gcattggcgc agaaaaaaat gcctgatgcg acgctgcgcg tcttatactc ccacatatgc
     6301 cagattcagc aacggatacg gcttccccaa cttgcccact tccatacgtg tcctccttac
     6361 cagaaattta tccttaagat cccgaatcgt ttaaactcga ctctggctct atcgaatctc
     6421 cgtcgtttcg agcttacgcg aacagccgtg gcgctcattt gctcgtcggg catcgaatct
     6481 cgtcagctat cgtcagctta cctttttggc agcgatcgcg gctcccgaca tcttggacca
     6541 ttagctccac aggtatcttc ttccctctag tggtcataac agcagcttca gctacctctc
     6601 aattcaaaaa acccctcaag acccgtttag aggccccaag gggttatgct atcaatcgtt
     6661 gcgttacaca cacaaaaaac caacacacat ccatcttcga tggatagcga ttttattatc
     6721 taactgctga tcgagtgtag ccagatctag taatcaatta cggggtcatt agttcatagc
     6781 ccatatatgg agttccgcgt tacataactt acggtaaatg gcccgcctgg ctgaccgccc
     6841 aacgaccccc gcccattgac gtcaataatg acgtatgttc ccatagtaac gccaataggg
     6901 actttccatt gacgtcaatg ggtggagtat ttacggtaaa ctgcccactt ggcagtacat
     6961 caagtgtatc atatgccaag tacgccccct attgacgtca atgacggtaa atggcccgcc
     7021 tggcattatg cccagtacat gaccttatgg gactttccta cttggcagta catctacgta
     7081 ttagtcatcg ctattaccat gctgatgcgg ttttggcagt acatcaatgg gcgtggatag
     7141 cggtttgact cacggggatt tccaagtctc caccccattg acgtcaatgg gagtttgttt
     7201 tggcaccaaa atcaacggga ctttccaaaa tgtcgtaaca actccgcccc attgacgcaa
     7261 atgggcggta ggcgtgtacg gtgggaggtc tatataagca gagctggttt agtgaaccgt
     7321 cagatcagat ctttgtcgat cctaccatcc actc
//
