# Supplementary material for: Enhancing extracellular vesicle cargo loading and functional delivery by engineering protein-lipid interactions
Source: Nat Commun. 2024 Jul 4;15:5618. doi: 10.1038/s41467-024-49678-z (PMC11224323; doi:10.1038/s41467-024-49678-z)
Supplement: Supplementary file 4 — Plasmid Maps [file 41467_2024_49678_MOESM4_ESM.zip › Supporting Information - plasmid maps/SynTF plasmids/pJPT011-1x FLAG-ZF6 synTF-PPF.gb]

LOCUS       Exported                7333 bp ds-DNA     circular SYN 22-APR-2023
DEFINITION  synthetic circular DNA
ACCESSION   .
VERSION     .
KEYWORDS    .
SOURCE      synthetic DNA construct
  ORGANISM  synthetic DNA construct
REFERENCE   1  (bases 1 to 7333)
  AUTHORS   Kamat Lab
  TITLE     Direct Submission
  JOURNAL   Exported Saturday, Apr 22, 2023 from SnapGene 5.1.7
            https://www.snapgene.com
FEATURES             Location/Qualifiers
     source          1..7333
                     /organism="synthetic DNA construct"
                     /mol_type="other DNA"
     misc_feature    1..21
                     /label=vector_backbone-1086-7174
                     /label=nonstandard type:  misc_feature_
     regulatory      22..27
                     /regulatory_class="other"
                     /label=Kozak sequence
                     /note="vertebrate consensus sequence for strong initiation 
                     of translation (Kozak, 1987)"
     CDS             28..30
                     /codon_start=1
                     /label=Start
                     /translation="M"
     CDS             31..54
                     /codon_start=1
                     /product="FLAG(R) epitope tag, followed by an enterokinase 
                     cleavage site"
                     /label=1x FLAG
                     /translation="DYKDDDDK"
     CDS             55..69
                     /codon_start=1
                     /label=linker
                     /translation="EFGGS"
     CDS             70..90
                     /codon_start=1
                     /product="nuclear localization signal of SV40 (simian virus
                     40) large T antigen"
                     /label=SV40 NLS
                     /translation="PKKKRKV"
     CDS             91..96
                     /codon_start=1
                     /label=linker
                     /translation="SG"
     CDS             97..879
                     /codon_start=1
                     /product="From Chavez et al., Nature Methods 2015"
                     /label=p65 AD
                     /translation="SQYLPDTDDRHRIEEKRKRTYETFKSIMKKSPFSGPTDPRPPPRR
                     IAVPSRSSASVPKPAPQPYPFTSSLSTINYDEFPTMVFPSGQISQASALAPAPPQVLPQ
                     APAPAPAPAMVSALAQAPAPVPVLAPGPPQAVAPPAPKPTQAGEGTLSEALLQLQFDDE
                     DLGALLGNSTDPAVFTDLASVDNSEFQQLLNQGIPVAPHTTEPMLMEYPEAITRLVTGA
                     QRPPDPAPAPLGAPGLPNGLLSGDEDFSSIADMDFSALL"
     CDS             880..885
                     /codon_start=1
                     /label=linker
                     /translation="GS"
     CDS             886..930
                     /codon_start=1
                     /label=GGGGSx3 linker
                     /translation="GGGGSGGGGSGGGGS"
     CDS             931..936
                     /codon_start=1
                     /label=linker
                     /translation="GT"
     CDS             937..1206
                     /codon_start=1
                     /product="From Khalil et al., Cell 2012."
                     /label=ZF150-4 (ZF6)
                     /translation="ARPGERPFQCRICMRNFSKGERLVRHTRTHTGEKPFQCRICMRNF
                     SRMDNLSTHLRTHTGEKPFQCRICMRNFSRKDALNRHLKTHLRGS"
     CDS             1207..1218
                     /codon_start=1
                     /label=linker
                     /translation="GSGS"
     CDS             1219..1263
                     /codon_start=1
                     /product="O75781"
                     /label="PPF"
                     /translation="GGSMKKHRCKCCSIM"
     misc_feature    1267..7333
                     /label=vector_backbone-1086-7174
                     /label=nonstandard type:  misc_feature_
     polyA_signal    1316..1437
                     /label=SV40 poly(A) signal
                     /note="SV40 polyadenylation signal"
     terminator      1552..1598
                     /label=T7 terminator
                     /note="transcription terminator for bacteriophage T7 RNA 
                     polymerase"
     terminator      1628..1764
                     /label=rrnG terminator
                     /note="transcription terminator from the E. coli ribosomal 
                     RNA rrnG operon (Albrechtsen et al., 1991)"
     misc_feature    1809..1880
                     /label=3' beta-globin insulator
                     /note="insulator downstream of the human beta-globin locus 
                     (Farrell et al., 2002)"
     rep_origin      complement(2106..2694)
                     /direction=LEFT
                     /label=ori
                     /note="high-copy-number ColE1/pMB1/pBR322/pUC origin of 
                     replication"
     promoter        3194..4403
                     /label=UbC promoter
                     /note="human ubiquitin C promoter"
     CDS             4407..5006
                     /codon_start=1
                     /gene="pac from Streptomyces alboniger"
                     /product="puromycin N-acetyltransferase"
                     /label=PuroR
                     /note="confers resistance to puromycin"
                     /translation="MTEYKPTVRLATRDDVPRAVRTLAAAFADYPATRHTVDPDRHIER
                     VTELQELFLTRVGLDIGKVWVADDGAAVAVWTTPESVEAGAVFAEIGPRMAELSGSRLA
                     AQQQMEGLLAPHRPKEPAWFLATVGVSPDHQGKGLGSAVVLPGVEAAERAGVPAFLETS
                     APRNLPFYERLGFTVTADVEVPEGPRTWCMTRKPGA"
     polyA_signal    5033..5081
                     /note="synthetic polyadenylation signal"
     CDS             5347..6207
                     /codon_start=1
                     /gene="bla"
                     /product="beta-lactamase"
                     /label=AmpR
                     /note="confers resistance to ampicillin, carbenicillin, and
                     related antibiotics"
                     /translation="MSIQHFRVALIPFFAAFCLPVFAHPETLVKVKDAEDQLGARVGYI
                     ELDLNSGKILESFRPEERFPMMSTFKVLLCGAVLSRIDAGQEQLGRRIHYSQNDLVEYS
                     PVTEKHLTDGMTVRELCSAAITMSDNTAANLLLTTIGGPKELTAFLHNMGDHVTRLDRW
                     EPELNEAIPNDERDTTMPVAMATTLRKLLTGELLTLASRQQLIDWMEADKVAGPLLRSA
                     LPAGWFIADKSGAGERGSRGIIAALGPDGKPSRIVVIYTTGSQATMDERNRQIAEIGAS
                     LIKHW"
     terminator      6220..6356
                     /label=rrnG terminator
                     /note="transcription terminator from the E. coli ribosomal 
                     RNA rrnG operon (Albrechtsen et al., 1991)"
     misc_feature    6508..6579
                     /label=5' beta-globin insulator
                     /note="insulator upstream of the human beta-globin locus 
                     (Farrell et al., 2002)"
     terminator      6584..6630
                     /label=T7 terminator
                     /note="transcription terminator for bacteriophage T7 RNA 
                     polymerase"
     polyA_signal    6648..6696
                     /note="synthetic polyadenylation signal"
     enhancer        6777..7080
                     /label=CMV enhancer
                     /note="human cytomegalovirus immediate early enhancer"
     promoter        7082..7284
                     /label=CMV promoter
                     /note="human cytomegalovirus (CMV) immediate early 
                     promoter"
ORIGIN
        1 gacacacccg ccagcggccg cgccaccatg gactacaagg acgatgacga caaggaattc
       61 ggcggctccc ctaagaaaaa gcgcaaagtc tccggaagcc agtacctgcc tgacaccgac
      121 gaccggcaca gaatcgagga aaagcggaag cggacctacg agacattcaa gagcatcatg
      181 aagaagtccc cattcagcgg ccccaccgat cctagacctc cacctagaag aatcgccgtg
      241 cctagcagat ccagcgcctc tgtgcctaaa cctgctcctc agccttatcc tttcaccagc
      301 agcctgagca ccatcaacta cgacgagttc cccacaatgg tgttccccag cggacagatc
      361 agccaggctt ctgctcttgc tccagctcct cctcaggttc tgcctcaagc tcctgctccg
      421 gctccagcac cagctatggt ttctgctttg gcccaggctc ctgcacctgt gcctgttctt
      481 gctcctggac cacctcaggc tgttgctcca ccagctccta aacctacaca ggccggcgag
      541 ggaacactgt ctgaagccct gctgcaactc cagttcgacg acgaggatct gggagcactg
      601 ctgggcaata gcacagaccc tgccgtgttt accgatctgg ccagcgtgga caacagcgag
      661 tttcagcagc tcctgaacca gggcatccct gtggctcctc acaccacaga gcccatgctg
      721 atggaatacc ccgaggccat caccagactg gtcaccggcg ctcaaagacc tccagatcct
      781 gcaccagcac ctcttggagc acctggcctg cctaatggac tgctgagcgg agatgaggac
      841 ttcagctcta tcgccgacat ggatttcagc gccctgctcg gttccggtgg tggcgggtct
      901 ggaggaggag gtagtggtgg aggtggctct ggtaccgcta gacccggcga aagacctttc
      961 cagtgccgga tctgcatgag gaacttcagc aagggcgaga gactcgtgcg gcacaccaga
     1021 acacacacag gcgagaagcc cttccagtgt agaatctgta tgcgcaactt cagccggatg
     1081 gacaacctga gcacccacct gagaacccat accggggaga agccatttca atgccgcatc
     1141 tgtatgagaa atttttcccg gaaggacgcc ctgaaccggc acctgaaaac acacctgaga
     1201 ggcagcggct ccggatccgg tggtagcatg aaaaagcatc gttgtaaatg ttgcagcatt
     1261 atgtgagcta gcttgactga ctgagataca gcgtaccttc agctcacaga catgataaga
     1321 tacattgatg agtttggaca aaccacaact agaatgcagt gaaaaaaatg ctttatttgt
     1381 gaaatttgtg atgctattgc tttatttgta accattataa gctgcaataa acaagttaac
     1441 aacaacaatt gcattcattt tatgtttcag gttcaggggg aggtgtggga ggttttttaa
     1501 agcaagtaaa acctctacaa atgtggtatt ggcccatctc tatcggtatc gtagcataac
     1561 cccttggggc ctctaaacgg gtcttgaggg gttttttgtg cccctcgggc cggattgcta
     1621 tctaccggca ttggcgcaga aaaaaatgcc tgatgcgacg ctgcgcgtct tatactccca
     1681 catatgccag attcagcaac ggatacggct tccccaactt gcccacttcc atacgtgtcc
     1741 tccttaccag aaatttatcc ttaaggtcgt cagctatcct gcaggcgatc tctcgatttc
     1801 gatcaagaca ttcctttaat ggtcttttct ggacaccact aggggtcaga agtagttcat
     1861 caaactttct tccctcccta atctcattgg ttaccttggg ctatcgaaac ttaattaacc
     1921 agtcaagtca gctacttggc gagatcgact tgtctgggtt tcgactacgc tcagaattgc
     1981 gtcagtcaag ttcgatctgg tccttgctat tgcacccgtt ctccgattac gagtttcatt
     2041 taaatcatgt gagcaaaagg ccagcaaaag gccaggaacc gtaaaaaggc cgcgttgctg
     2101 gcgtttttcc ataggctccg cccccctgac gagcatcaca aaaatcgacg ctcaagtcag
     2161 aggtggcgaa acccgacagg actataaaga taccaggcgt ttccccctgg aagctccctc
     2221 gtgcgctctc ctgttccgac cctgccgctt accggatacc tgtccgcctt tctcccttcg
     2281 ggaagcgtgg cgctttctca tagctcacgc tgtaggtatc tcagttcggt gtaggtcgtt
     2341 cgctccaagc tgggctgtgt gcacgaaccc cccgttcagc ccgaccgctg cgccttatcc
     2401 ggtaactatc gtcttgagtc caacccggta agacacgact tatcgccact ggcagcagcc
     2461 actggtaaca ggattagcag agcgaggtat gtaggcggtg ctacagagtt cttgaagtgg
     2521 tggcctaact acggctacac tagaagaaca gtatttggta tctgcgctct gctgaagcca
     2581 gttaccttcg gaaaaagagt tggtagctct tgatccggca aacaaaccac cgctggtagc
     2641 ggtggttttt ttgtttgcaa gcagcagatt acgcgcagaa aaaaaggatc tcaagaagat
     2701 cctttgatct tttctacggg gtctgacgct cagtggaacg aaaactcacg ttaagggatt
     2761 ttggtcatga gattatcaaa aaggatcttc acctagatcc ttttaaatta aaaatgaagt
     2821 tttaaatcaa tctaaagtat atatgagtaa acttggtctg acagttacca atgcttaatc
     2881 agtgaggcac ctatctcagc gatctgtcta tttcgttcat ccatagttgc atttaaattt
     2941 ccgaactctc caaggccctc gtcggaaaat cttcaaacct ttcgtccgat ccatcttgca
     3001 ggctacctct cgaacgaact atcgcaagtc tcttggccgg ccttgcgcct tggctattgc
     3061 ttggcagcgc ctatcgccag gtattactcc aatcccgaat atccgagatc gggatcaccc
     3121 gagagaagtt caacctacat cctcaatccc gatctatccg agatccgagg aatatcgaaa
     3181 tcggggcgcg cctggcctcc gcgccgggtt ttggcgcctc ccgcgggcgc ccccctcgtc
     3241 acggcgagcg ctgccacgtc agacgaaggg cgcaggagcg tcctgatcct tccgcccgga
     3301 cgctcaggac agcggcccgc tgctcataag actcggcctt agaaccccag tatcagcaga
     3361 aggacatttt aggacgggac ttgggtgact ctagggcact ggttttcttt ccagagagcg
     3421 gaacaggcga ggaaaagtag tcccttctcg gcgattctgc ggagggatct ccgtggggcg
     3481 gtgaacgccg atgattatat aaggacgcgc cgggtgtggc acagctagtt ccgtcgcagc
     3541 cgggatttgg gtcgcggttc ttgtttgtgg atcgctgtga tcgtcacttg gtgagtagcg
     3601 ggctgctggg ctggccgggg ctttcgtggc cgccgggccg ctcggtggga cggaagcgtg
     3661 tggagagacc gccaagggct gtagtctggg tccgcgagca aggttgccct gaactggggg
     3721 ttggggggag cgcagcaaaa tggcggctgt tcccgagtct tgaatggaag acgcttgtga
     3781 ggcgggctgt gaggtcgttg aaacaaggtg gggggcatgg tgggcggcaa gaacccaagg
     3841 tcttgagccc ttcgctaatg cgggaaagct cttattcggg tgagatgggc tgggcaccat
     3901 ctggggaccc tgacgtgaag tttgtcactg actggagaac tcggtttgtc gtctgttgcg
     3961 ggggcggcag ttatggcggt gccgttgggc agtgcacccg tacctttggg agcgcgcgcc
     4021 ctcgtcgtgt cgtgacgtca cccgttctgt tggcttataa tgcagggtgg ggccacctgc
     4081 cggtaggtgt gcggtaggct tttctccgtc gcaggacgca gggttcgggc ctagggtagg
     4141 ctctcctgaa tcgacaggcg ccggacctct ggtgagggga gggataagtg aggcgtcagt
     4201 ttctttggtc ggttttatgt acctatcttc ttaagtagct gaagctccgg ttttgaacta
     4261 tgcgctcggg gttggcgagt gtgttttgtg aagtttttta ggcacctttt gaaatgtaat
     4321 catttgggtc aatatgtaat tttcagtgtt agacttgtaa attgtccgct aaattctggc
     4381 cgtttttggc ttttttgtta gacaacatga ccgagtacaa gcccacggtg cgcctcgcca
     4441 cccgcgacga cgtccccagg gccgtacgca ccctcgccgc cgcgttcgcc gactaccccg
     4501 ccacgcgcca caccgtcgat ccggaccgcc acatcgagcg ggtcaccgag ctgcaagaac
     4561 tcttcctcac gcgcgtcggg ctcgacatcg gcaaggtgtg ggtcgcggac gacggcgccg
     4621 cggtggcggt ctggaccacg ccggagagcg tcgaagcggg ggcggtgttc gccgagatcg
     4681 gcccgcgcat ggccgagttg agcggttccc ggctggccgc gcagcaacag atggagggcc
     4741 tcctggcgcc gcaccggccc aaggagcccg cgtggttcct ggccaccgtc ggcgtctcgc
     4801 ccgaccacca gggcaagggt ctgggcagcg ccgtcgtgct ccccggagtg gaggccgccg
     4861 agcgcgccgg ggtgcccgcc ttcctggaga cctccgcgcc ccgcaacctc cccttctacg
     4921 agcggctcgg cttcaccgtc accgccgacg tcgaggtgcc cgaaggaccg cgcacctggt
     4981 gcatgacccg caagcccggt gcctaggcta gtatgtaagc ctagtcttag ataataaaat
     5041 cgctatccat cgaagatgga tgtgtgttgg ttttttgtgt gtgtaacgct aggcgcgcct
     5101 ggtgtaccga gaacgatcct ctcagtgcga gtctcgacga tccatatcgt tgcttggcag
     5161 tcagccagtc ggaatccagc ttgggaccca ggaagtccaa tcgtcagata ttgtactcaa
     5221 gcctggtcac ggcagcgtac cgatctgttt aaacctagat attgatagtc tgatcggtca
     5281 acgtataatc gagtcctagc ttttgcaaac atctatcaag agacaggatc agcaggaggc
     5341 tttcgcatga gtattcaaca tttccgtgtc gcccttattc ccttttttgc ggcattttgc
     5401 cttcctgttt ttgctcaccc agaaacgctg gtgaaagtaa aagatgctga agatcagttg
     5461 ggtgcgcgag tgggttacat cgaactggat ctcaacagcg gtaagatcct tgagagtttt
     5521 cgccccgaag aacgctttcc aatgatgagc acttttaaag ttctgctatg tggcgcggta
     5581 ttatcccgta ttgacgccgg gcaagagcaa ctcggtcgcc gcatacacta ttctcagaat
     5641 gacttggttg agtattcacc agtcacagaa aagcatctta cggatggcat gacagtaaga
     5701 gaattatgca gtgctgccat aaccatgagt gataacactg cggccaactt acttctgaca
     5761 acgattggag gaccgaagga gctaaccgct tttttgcaca acatggggga tcatgtaact
     5821 cgccttgatc gttgggaacc ggagctgaat gaagccatac caaacgacga gcgtgacacc
     5881 acgatgcctg tagcaatggc aacaaccttg cgtaaactat taactggcga actacttact
     5941 ctagcttccc ggcaacagtt gatagactgg atggaggcgg ataaagttgc aggaccactt
     6001 ctgcgctcgg cccttccggc tggctggttt attgctgata aatctggagc cggtgagcgt
     6061 gggtctcgcg gtatcattgc agcactgggg ccagatggta agccctcccg tatcgtagtt
     6121 atctacacga cggggagtca ggcaactatg gatgaacgaa atagacagat cgctgagata
     6181 ggtgcctcac tgattaagca ttggtaaccg attctaggtg cattggcgca gaaaaaaatg
     6241 cctgatgcga cgctgcgcgt cttatactcc cacatatgcc agattcagca acggatacgg
     6301 cttccccaac ttgcccactt ccatacgtgt cctccttacc agaaatttat ccttaagatc
     6361 ccgaatcgtt taaactcgac tctggctcta tcgaatctcc gtcgtttcga gcttacgcga
     6421 acagccgtgg cgctcatttg ctcgtcgggc atcgaatctc gtcagctatc gtcagcttac
     6481 ctttttggca gcgatcgcgg ctcccgacat cttggaccat tagctccaca ggtatcttct
     6541 tccctctagt ggtcataaca gcagcttcag ctacctctca attcaaaaaa cccctcaaga
     6601 cccgtttaga ggccccaagg ggttatgcta tcaatcgttg cgttacacac acaaaaaacc
     6661 aacacacatc catcttcgat ggatagcgat tttattatct aactgctgat cgagtgtagc
     6721 cagatctagt aatcaattac ggggtcatta gttcatagcc catatatgga gttccgcgtt
     6781 acataactta cggtaaatgg cccgcctggc tgaccgccca acgacccccg cccattgacg
     6841 tcaataatga cgtatgttcc catagtaacg ccaataggga ctttccattg acgtcaatgg
     6901 gtggagtatt tacggtaaac tgcccacttg gcagtacatc aagtgtatca tatgccaagt
     6961 acgcccccta ttgacgtcaa tgacggtaaa tggcccgcct ggcattatgc ccagtacatg
     7021 accttatggg actttcctac ttggcagtac atctacgtat tagtcatcgc tattaccatg
     7081 ctgatgcggt tttggcagta catcaatggg cgtggatagc ggtttgactc acggggattt
     7141 ccaagtctcc accccattga cgtcaatggg agtttgtttt ggcaccaaaa tcaacgggac
     7201 tttccaaaat gtcgtaacaa ctccgcccca ttgacgcaaa tgggcggtag gcgtgtacgg
     7261 tgggaggtct atataagcag agctggttta gtgaaccgtc agatcagatc tttgtcgatc
     7321 ctaccatcca ctc
//
